# Supplementary material for: The paradox of HBV evolution as revealed from a 16th century mummy
Source: PLoS Pathog. 2018 Jan 4;14(1):e1006750. doi: 10.1371/journal.ppat.1006750 (PMC5754119; doi:10.1371/journal.ppat.1006750)
Supplement: S2 Table — (TXT) [file ppat.1006750.s011.txt]

LOCUS       AB275308                3215 bp    DNA     circular VRL 16-JAN-2007
DEFINITION  Hepatitis B virus DNA, complete genome, genotype: H.
ACCESSION   AB275308
VERSION     AB275308.1  GI:122703723
KEYWORDS    .
SOURCE      Hepatitis B virus
  ORGANISM  Hepatitis B virus
            Viruses; Retro-transcribing viruses; Hepadnaviridae;
            Orthohepadnavirus.
REFERENCE   1
  AUTHORS   Chihara,N., Arase,Y., Ikeda,K., Suzuki,F., Suzuki,Y., Kobayashi,M.,
            Akuta,N., Hosaka,T., Sezaki,H., Yatsuji,H., Kawamura,K.,
            Kobayashi,M., Watahiki,S. and Kumada,H.
  TITLE     A persistence case of acute infection with hepatitis B virus
            genotype H
  JOURNAL   Unpublished
REFERENCE   2  (bases 1 to 3215)
  AUTHORS   Suzuki,F., Arase,Y., Chihara,N., Akuta,N., Suzuki,Y., Sezaki,H.,
            Yatsuji,H., Hosaka,T., Kobayashi,M., Kumada,H., Ikeda,K.,
            Kawamura,Y., Kobayashi,M. and Watahiki,S.
  TITLE     Direct Submission
  JOURNAL   Submitted (23-SEP-2006) Fumitaka Suzuki, Toranomon Hospital,
            Department of Hepatology; 2-2-2 Toranomon, Minato-ku, Tokyo
            1058470, Japan (E-mail:fumitakas@toranomon.gr.jp,
            Tel:81448775111(ex.6047), Fax:81448601623)
FEATURES             Location/Qualifiers
     source          1..3215
                     /organism="Hepatitis B virus"
                     /mol_type="genomic DNA"
                     /isolation_source="isolate from patient with acute
                     hepatitis due to HBV genotype H"
                     /db_xref="taxon:10407"
                     /country="Japan:Tokyo"
                     /collection_date="19-Dec-2005"
                     /note="genotype: H"
     gene            join(2307..3215,1..1623)
                     /gene="P"
     CDS             join(2307..3215,1..1623)
                     /gene="P"
                     /codon_start=1
                     /product="polymerase protein"
                     /protein_id="BAF45144.1"
                     /db_xref="GI:122703727"
                     /translation="MPLSYQHFRRLLLLDNEAGPLEEELPRLADEDLNLRVAEDLNLQ
                     LPNVSIPWTHKVGNFTGLYSSTIPVFNPDWLTPSFPDIHLHQDLIQKCEQFVGPLTTN
                     ERRRLKLIMPARFYPKVTKYFPLDKGIKPYYPENVVNHYFKTRHYLHTLWKAGILYKR
                     ESTHSASFCGSPYSWEQELQHGSTSLNGEKGHGTESFCAQSSGILSRPPVGSTIQSKF
                     QQSRLGLQHKQGQLANGKQGRSGRLRSRVHTPTRWPSGVEPSGTGHSNNLATRSTSCF
                     HQSEVRKKANPSLSTSKGHTSTGHAVELNTVPPSTVGSESKGAVFSCWWLQFRNTEPC
                     SDYCLSHIINLLEDWGPCYEHGEHHIRTPRTPSRVTGGVFLVDKNPHNTKESRLVVDF
                     SQFSRGTTRVSWPKFAVPNLQSLTNLLSSNLSWLSLDVSAAFYHLPLHPAAMPHLLVG
                     SSGLSRYVARVSSTSRIYNHQHGTLQNLHHSCSRTLYVSLLLLYQTFGRKLHLYSHPI
                     ILGFRKIPMGVGLSPFLLAQFTSAICSVVRRAFPHCLAFSYMDDLVLGAKSVQHLESL
                     YTAVTNFLLSVGIHLNTAKTKWWGYSLHFMGYIIGSWGTLPQEHIVHKIKDCFRKLPV
                     NRPIDWKVCQRIVGLLGFAAPFTQCGYPALMPLYACITAKQAFVFSPTYKAFLCKQYM
                     NLYPVARQRPGLCQVFADATPTGWGLAIGHQRMRGTFVAPLPIHTAELLAACFARSRS
                     GADIIGTDNSVVLSRKYTSFPWLIGCAANWILRGTSFVYVPSAQNPADDPSRGRLGLC
                     RPLLRLPFRPTTGRTSLYADSPPVPSHLPARVHFASPLHVAWRPP"
     gene            155..835
                     /gene="S"
     CDS             155..835
                     /gene="S"
                     /codon_start=1
                     /product="surface protein"
                     /protein_id="BAF45141.1"
                     /db_xref="GI:122703724"
                     /translation="MENITSGLLGPLLVLQAVCFLLTKILTIPKSLDSWWTSLNFLGV
                     PPGCPGQNSQSPISNHLPTSCPPTCPGYRWMCLRRFIIFLFILLLCLIFLLVLLDYQG
                     MLPVCPLLPGSTTTSTGPCKTCTTLAQGPSMFPSCCCTKPSDGNCTCIPIPSSWAFGK
                     YLWEWASARFSWLSLLVQFVQWCVGLSPTVWLLVIWMIWYWGPNLCSILSPFIPLLPI
                     FCYLWASI"
     gene            1374..1838
                     /gene="X"
     CDS             1374..1838
                     /gene="X"
                     /codon_start=1
                     /product="X protein"
                     /protein_id="BAF45142.1"
                     /db_xref="GI:122703725"
                     /translation="MADRLCCQLDPARDVLCLRPVGAESCGRPLSWSLGALPPSSPPA
                     VPADDGSHLSLRGLPACAFSSAGPCALRFTSARRMETTVNAPWNLPTTLHKRTLGLSP
                     RSTTWIEEYIKDCVFKDWEESGEELRLKVFVLGGCRHKLVCSPAPCNFFTSA"
     gene            1901..2452
                     /gene="C"
     CDS             1901..2452
                     /gene="C"
                     /codon_start=1
                     /product="core protein"
                     /protein_id="BAF45143.1"
                     /db_xref="GI:122703726"
                     /translation="MDIDPYKEFGASVELLSFLPSDFFPSVRDLLDTASALYRDALES
                     PEHCTPNHTALRQAILCWGELMTLASWVGNNLEDPAARDLVVNYVNTNMGLKIRQLLW
                     FHISCLTFGRETVLEYLVSFGVWIRTPPAYRPPNAPILSTLPETTVVRQRGRAPRRRT
                     PSPRRRRSQSPRRRRSQSPASQC"
ORIGIN      
        1 ctcaacacag ttccaccaag cactgttgga tccgagagta agggggctgt attttcctgc
       61 tggtggctcc agttcagaaa cacagaaccc tgctccgact attgcctctc tcacatcatc
      121 aatcttctcg aagactgggg accctgctat gaacatggag aacatcacat caggactcct
      181 aggacccctt ctcgtgttac aggcggtgtg tttcttgttg acaaaaatcc tcacaatacc
      241 aaagagtcta gactcgtggt ggacttctct caattttcta ggggtaccac ccgggtgtcc
      301 tggccaaaat tcgcagtccc caatctccaa tcacttacca acctcctgtc ctccaacttg
      361 tcctggctat cgttggatgt gtctgcggcg ttttatcatc ttcctcttca tcctgctgct
      421 atgcctcatc ttcttgttgg ttcttctgga ctatcaaggt atgttgcccg tgtgtcctct
      481 acttccagga tctacaacca ccagcacggg accctgcaaa acctgcacca ctcttgctca
      541 aggaccctct atgtttccct cctgctgctg taccaaacct tcggacggaa attgcacctg
      601 tattcccatc ccatcatctt gggctttcgg aaaataccta tgggagtggg cctcagcccg
      661 tttctcttgg ctcagtttac tagtgcaatt tgttcagtgg tgcgtagggc tttcccccac
      721 tgtctggctt ttagttatat ggatgatctg gtattggggg ccaaatctgt gcagcatctt
      781 gagtcccttt ataccgctgt taccaatttt ttgttatctg tgggcatcca tttgaacaca
      841 gctaaaacaa aatggtgggg ttattccctt cactttatgg gttatataat tgggagttgg
      901 gggaccttgc ctcaggaaca tattgtgcat aaaatcaaag attgctttcg caaacttccc
      961 gtgaatagac ccattgattg gaaggtttgt caacgcattg tgggtctttt gggctttgca
     1021 gcccctttta ctcaatgtgg ttatcctgct ctcatgccct tgtatgcctg tattaccgct
     1081 aagcaggctt ttgttttctc gccaacttac aaggcctttc tctgtaaaca atacatgaac
     1141 ctttaccccg ttgctcggca acggccaggc ctttgccaag tgtttgctga cgcaaccccc
     1201 actggctggg gcttggcgat tggccatcag cgcatgcgcg gaacctttgt ggctcctctg
     1261 cccatccata ctgcggaact cctagccgct tgtttcgctc gcagcaggtc tggagcggac
     1321 attatcggca ccgacaactc cgttgtcctt tctcggaagt acacctcctt cccatggctg
     1381 ataggctgtg ctgccaactg gatcctgcgc gggacgtcct ttgtctacgt cccgtcggcg
     1441 cagaatcctg cggacgaccc ctctcgtggt cgcttggggc tctgccgccc tcttctccgc
     1501 ctgccgttcc ggccgacgac gggtcgcacc tctctttacg cggactcccc gcctgtgcct
     1561 tctcatctgc cggcccgtgt gcacttcgct tcacctctgc acgtcgcatg gagaccaccg
     1621 tgaacgcccc ttggaacttg ccaacaacct tacataagag gactcttgga ctttcgcccc
     1681 ggtcaacgac ctggattgag gaatacatca aagactgtgt atttaaggac tgggaggagt
     1741 cgggggagga gttgaggtta aaggtctttg tattaggagg ctgtaggcat aaattggtct
     1801 gttcaccagc accatgcaac tttttcacct ctgcctaatc atcttttgtt catgtcccac
     1861 tgttcaagcc tccaagctgt gccttgggtg gctttggggc atggacattg acccttataa
     1921 agaatttgga gcttctgtgg agttactctc atttttgcct tctgacttct tcccgtctgt
     1981 ccgggaccta ctcgacaccg cttcagccct ctaccgagat gccttagaat cacctgaaca
     2041 ttgcaccccc aaccacactg ctctcaggca agctattttg tgctggggtg agttgatgac
     2101 cttggcttcc tgggtgggca ataatttaga ggatcctgca gcaagagatc tagtagttaa
     2161 ttatgtcaat actaacatgg gcctaaaaat tagacaatta ttatggtttc acatttcttg
     2221 ccttacattt ggaagagaaa ctgtgcttga gtatttggtg tcttttggag tgtggattcg
     2281 cactccacct gcttatagac caccaaatgc ccctatccta tcaacacttc cggagactac
     2341 tgttgttaga caacgaggca gggcccctag aagaagaact ccctcgcctc gcagacgaag
     2401 atctcaatct ccgcgtcgca gaagatctca atctccagct tcccaatgtt agtattcctt
     2461 ggactcataa ggtgggaaac tttaccggtc tttactcctc tactatacct gttttcaatc
     2521 ctgactggtt aactccttct tttcctgaca ttcacttgca tcaagatctg atacaaaaat
     2581 gtgaacaatt tgtaggccca ctcactacaa atgaaaggag acgattgaaa ctaattatgc
     2641 cagctaggtt ttatcccaaa gttactaaat acttcccttt ggataaaggt attaagcctt
     2701 actatccaga gaatgtggtt aatcattact ttaaaactag acattattta catactttgt
     2761 ggaaggcagg aattctatat aagagagaat ccacacatag cgcctcattt tgtgggtcac
     2821 catattcctg ggaacaagag ctacagcatg ggagcacctc tctcaacggc gagaaggggc
     2881 atgggacaga atctttctgt gcccaatcct ctgggattct ttccagacca ccagttggat
     2941 ccactattca gagcaaattc cagcagtccc gattgggact tcaacacaaa caaggacaat
     3001 tggccaatgg caaacaaggt aggagtggga ggcttcggtc cagggttcac acccccacac
     3061 ggtggccttc tggggtggag ccctcaggca cagggcattc taacaacctc gccaccagat
     3121 ccacctcctg cttccaccaa tcggaggtca ggaagaaagc caaccccagt ctctccacct
     3181 ctaagggaca cacatccaca ggccatgcag tggaa
//

LOCUS       EU916233                3215 bp    DNA     circular VRL 09-APR-2009
DEFINITION  Hepatitis B virus isolate SWT1.1, complete genome.
ACCESSION   EU916233
VERSION     EU916233.1  GI:195957419
KEYWORDS    .
SOURCE      Hepatitis B virus
  ORGANISM  Hepatitis B virus
            Viruses; Retro-transcribing viruses; Hepadnaviridae;
            Orthohepadnavirus.
REFERENCE   1  (bases 1 to 3215)
  AUTHORS   Fang,Y. and Gu,H.
  TITLE     Hepatitis B virus full-length genomes in the patients with chronic
            HBV infection
  JOURNAL   Unpublished
REFERENCE   2  (bases 1 to 3215)
  AUTHORS   Fang,Y. and Gu,H.
  TITLE     Direct Submission
  JOURNAL   Submitted (22-JUL-2008) Department of Microbiology, Harbin Medical
            University, Harbin, Heilongjiang Province 150081, China
FEATURES             Location/Qualifiers
     source          1..3215
                     /organism="Hepatitis B virus"
                     /mol_type="genomic DNA"
                     /isolate="SWT1.1"
                     /isolation_source="chronic HBV infection patient SWT1"
                     /host="Homo sapiens"
                     /db_xref="taxon:10407"
                     /country="China"
                     /collection_date="2007"
                     /note="genotype: C"
     gene            join(2307..3215,1..1623)
                     /gene="P"
     CDS             join(2307..3215,1..1623)
                     /gene="P"
                     /codon_start=1
                     /product="polymerase"
                     /protein_id="ACG59540.1"
                     /db_xref="GI:195957420"
                     /translation="MPLSYQHFRKLLLLDDEAGPLEEELPRLADEGLNRRVAEDLNLG
                     NLNVSIPWTHKVGNFTGLYSSTVPVFNPEWQTPSFPHIHLQEDIIDRCQQYVGPLTVN
                     EKRRLKLIMPARFYPNFTKYLPLDKGIKPYYPEHAVNHYFKTRHYLHTLWKAGILYKR
                     ETTRSASFCGSPYSWEQELQHGRLVFQTSTRHGDESFCSQSSGILSRSPVGSCVRSQL
                     KQSRLGLQPQQGSLARGKSGRSGSIRARVHPTTRRSFGVEPSGSGHIDNSASSTSSCL
                     HQSAVRKTAYSHLSTSKRQSSSGHAVELHNIPPSSAGPQSEGPILSCWWLQFRNSKPC
                     SDHCLTHIVNLLEDWGPCTEHGEHNIRIPRTPARVTGGVFLVDKNPHNTTESRLVVDF
                     SQFSRGSTHVSWPKFAVPNLQSLTNLLSSNLSWLSLDVSAAFYHIPLHPAAMPHLLVG
                     SCGLPRYVARLSSTSRNINYQHGTMQDLHESCSRNLYVSLLLLYKTFGRKLHLYSHPI
                     ILGFRKIPMGVGLSPFLLAQFTSAICSVVRRAFPHCLAFSYMDDVVLGAKSVQHLESL
                     FTSITNFLLSLGIHLNPNKTKRWGYSLNFMGYVIGSWGTLPQEHIVLKIKQCFRKLPV
                     NRPIDWKVCQRIVGLLGFAAPFTQCGYPALMPLYACIQSKQAFTFSPTYKAFLCKQYL
                     NLYPVARQRSGLCQVFADATPTGWGLAIGHRRMRGTFVAPLPIHTAELLAACFARSRS
                     GAKLIGTDNSVVLSRKYTSFPWLLGCAANWILRGTSFVYVPSALNPADDPSRGRLGLY
                     RPLLHLPFRPTTGRTSLYAVSPSVPSHLPVRVHFASPLHVAWRPP"
     gene            join(2848..3215,1..835)
                     /gene="S"
     CDS             join(2848..3215,1..835)
                     /gene="S"
                     /note="pre-S1/pre-S2/S"
                     /codon_start=1
                     /product="large S protein"
                     /protein_id="ACG59541.1"
                     /db_xref="GI:195957421"
                     /translation="MGGWSSKPRQGMGTNLSVPNPLGFFPDHQLDPAFGANSNNPDWD
                     FNPNKDHWPEANQVGAGAFGPGFTPPHGGLLGWSPQAQGILTTVPVAPPPASTNRQSG
                     RQPTPISPPLRDSHPQAMQWNSTTFHQALLDPRVRGLYFPAGGSSSGTVNPVPTTASP
                     ISSIFSRTGDPAPNMENTTSGFLGPLLVLQAGFFLLTRILTIPQSLDSWWTSLNFLGG
                     APTCPGQNSQSPTSNRSPTSCPPICPGYRWMCLRRFIIFLFILLLCLIFLLVLVDYQG
                     MLPVCPLLPGTSTTSTGPCKTCTSPAQGTSMFPSCCCTKPSDGNCTCIPIPSSWAFAR
                     FLWEWASVRFSWLSLLVPFVQWFVGLSPTVWLSVIWMMWYWGPSLYNILSPFLPLLPI
                     FFCLWVYI"
     CDS             join(3205..3215,1..835)
                     /gene="S"
                     /note="pre-S2/S"
                     /codon_start=1
                     /product="middle S protein"
                     /protein_id="ACG59542.1"
                     /db_xref="GI:195957422"
                     /translation="MQWNSTTFHQALLDPRVRGLYFPAGGSSSGTVNPVPTTASPISS
                     IFSRTGDPAPNMENTTSGFLGPLLVLQAGFFLLTRILTIPQSLDSWWTSLNFLGGAPT
                     CPGQNSQSPTSNRSPTSCPPICPGYRWMCLRRFIIFLFILLLCLIFLLVLVDYQGMLP
                     VCPLLPGTSTTSTGPCKTCTSPAQGTSMFPSCCCTKPSDGNCTCIPIPSSWAFARFLW
                     EWASVRFSWLSLLVPFVQWFVGLSPTVWLSVIWMMWYWGPSLYNILSPFLPLLPIFFC
                     LWVYI"
     CDS             155..835
                     /gene="S"
                     /note="HBsAg"
                     /codon_start=1
                     /product="S protein"
                     /protein_id="ACG59543.1"
                     /db_xref="GI:195957423"
                     /translation="MENTTSGFLGPLLVLQAGFFLLTRILTIPQSLDSWWTSLNFLGG
                     APTCPGQNSQSPTSNRSPTSCPPICPGYRWMCLRRFIIFLFILLLCLIFLLVLVDYQG
                     MLPVCPLLPGTSTTSTGPCKTCTSPAQGTSMFPSCCCTKPSDGNCTCIPIPSSWAFAR
                     FLWEWASVRFSWLSLLVPFVQWFVGLSPTVWLSVIWMMWYWGPSLYNILSPFLPLLPI
                     FFCLWVYI"
     gene            1374..1838
                     /gene="X"
     CDS             1374..1838
                     /gene="X"
                     /codon_start=1
                     /product="X protein"
                     /protein_id="ACG59544.1"
                     /db_xref="GI:195957424"
                     /translation="MAARVCCQLDPARDVLCLRPVGAESRGRPVSGPFGTLPSPSSSA
                     VPTDHGAHLSLRGLPVCAFSSAGPCALRFTSARRMETTVNAHQVLPKALHKRTLGLAA
                     MSTTDLEAYFKDCLFKDWEELGEETRLMIFVLGGCRHKLVCSPAPCNFFTSA"
     gene            1814..2452
                     /gene="C"
     CDS             1814..2452
                     /gene="C"
                     /codon_start=1
                     /product="precore/core protein"
                     /protein_id="ACG59545.1"
                     /db_xref="GI:195957425"
                     /translation="MQLFHLCLIISCSCPTVQASKLCLGWLWGMDIDTYKEFGASVEL
                     LSFLPSDFFPSIRDLLDTASALYREALESPEHCSPHHTALRQAIVCWGELMNLATWVG
                     SNLEDPASRELVVGYVNVNMGLKLRQLLWFHISCLTFGRETVLEYLVSFGVWIRTPTA
                     YRPPNAPILSTLPETTVVRRRGRTPRRRTPSPRRRRSQSPRRRRPQSRESQC"
     CDS             1901..2452
                     /gene="C"
                     /codon_start=1
                     /product="core protein"
                     /protein_id="ACG59546.1"
                     /db_xref="GI:195957426"
                     /translation="MDIDTYKEFGASVELLSFLPSDFFPSIRDLLDTASALYREALES
                     PEHCSPHHTALRQAIVCWGELMNLATWVGSNLEDPASRELVVGYVNVNMGLKLRQLLW
                     FHISCLTFGRETVLEYLVSFGVWIRTPTAYRPPNAPILSTLPETTVVRRRGRTPRRRT
                     PSPRRRRSQSPRRRRPQSRESQC"
ORIGIN      
        1 ctccacaaca ttccaccaag ctctgctgga ccccagagtg aggggcctat actttcctgc
       61 tggtggctcc agttccggaa cagtaaaccc tgttccgacc actgcctcac ccatatcgtc
      121 aatcttctcg aggactgggg accctgcacc gaacatggag aacacaacat caggattcct
      181 aggacccctg ctcgtgttac aggcggggtt tttcttgttg acaagaatcc tcacaatacc
      241 acagagtcta gactcgtggt ggacttctct caattttcta gggggagcac ccacgtgtcc
      301 tggccaaaat tcgcagtccc caacctccaa tcgctcacca acctcttgtc ctccaatttg
      361 tcctggctat cgctggatgt gtctgcggcg ttttatcata ttcctcttca tcctgctgct
      421 atgcctcatc ttcttgttgg ttcttgtgga ctaccaaggt atgttgcccg tttgtcctct
      481 acttccagga acatcaacta ccagcacggg accatgcaag acctgcacga gtcctgctca
      541 aggaacctct atgtttccct cttgttgctg tacaaaacct tcggacggaa actgcacttg
      601 tattcccatc ccatcatcct gggctttcgc aagattccta tgggagtggg cctcagtccg
      661 tttctcctgg ctcagtttac tagtgccatt tgttcagtgg ttcgtagggc tttcccccac
      721 tgtttggctt tcagttatat ggatgatgtg gtattggggg ccaagtctgt acaacatctt
      781 gagtcccttt ttacctctat taccaatttt cttttgtctt tgggtataca tttgaatcct
      841 aataaaacca aacgttgggg ctactccctt aatttcatgg gatatgtaat tggaagttgg
      901 ggtaccttac cgcaggaaca tattgtacta aaaatcaagc aatgttttcg aaaactgcct
      961 gtaaatagac ctattgattg gaaagtatgt cagagaattg tgggtctttt gggctttgct
     1021 gcccctttta cacaatgtgg ctatcctgcc ttaatgcctt tatatgcatg tatacaatct
     1081 aagcaggctt tcactttctc gccaacttac aaggcctttc tgtgtaaaca atatctgaac
     1141 ctttaccccg ttgcccggca acggtcaggt ctctgccaag tgtttgctga cgcaaccccc
     1201 actggatggg gcttggctat tggccatcgc cgcatgcgtg gaacctttgt ggctcctctg
     1261 ccgatccata ctgcggaact cctagcagct tgttttgctc gcagccggtc tggagcgaaa
     1321 cttatcggaa ccgacaactc tgttgtcctc tctcggaaat acacctcctt tccatggctg
     1381 ctagggtgtg ctgccaactg gatcctgcgc gggacgtcct ttgtctacgt cccgtcggcg
     1441 ctgaatcccg cggacgaccc gtctcggggc cgtttgggac tctaccgtcc ccttcttcat
     1501 ctgccgttcc gaccgaccac ggggcgcacc tctctttacg cggtctcccc gtctgtgcct
     1561 tctcatctgc cggtccgtgt gcacttcgct tcacctctgc acgtcgcatg gagaccaccg
     1621 tgaacgccca ccaggtcttg cccaaggcct tacataagcg gactcttgga ctcgcagcaa
     1681 tgtcaacgac cgaccttgag gcatacttca aagactgttt atttaaggac tgggaggagt
     1741 tgggggagga gactaggtta atgatctttg tactaggagg ctgtaggcat aaattggtct
     1801 gttcaccagc accatgcaac tttttcacct ctgcctaatc atctcatgtt catgtcctac
     1861 tgttcaagcc tccaagctgt gccttgggtg gctttggggc atggacattg acacctataa
     1921 agaatttgga gcgtctgtgg agttactctc ttttttgcct tctgactttt ttccttctat
     1981 tcgagatctc ctcgacaccg cctcagctct gtatcgggag gccttagagt ctccggaaca
     2041 ttgttcacct caccatacag cactcaggca agctattgtg tgttggggtg agttgatgaa
     2101 tctggccacc tgggtgggaa gtaatttgga agacccagca tccagggaat tagtagtcgg
     2161 ctatgtcaat gttaatatgg gcctaaaact cagacaacta ctgtggtttc acatttcctg
     2221 tcttactttt ggaagagaaa ctgttcttga gtatttggtg tcttttggag tgtggattcg
     2281 cactcctact gcttacagac caccaaatgc ccctatctta tcaacacttc cggaaactac
     2341 tgttgttaga cgacgaggca ggacccctag aagaagaact ccctcgcctc gcagacgaag
     2401 gtctcaatcg ccgcgtcgca gaagacctca atctcgggaa tctcaatgtt agtatccctt
     2461 ggactcataa ggtgggaaac tttactgggc tttattcttc tactgtacct gtctttaatc
     2521 ctgagtggca aactccctcc tttcctcaca ttcatttaca ggaggacatt attgatagat
     2581 gtcaacaata tgtgggccct cttacagtta atgaaaaaag gagattaaaa ttaattatgc
     2641 ctgctaggtt ctatcctaac tttaccaaat acttgccctt ggataaaggc attaaaccat
     2701 attatcctga acatgcagtt aatcattact tcaaaactag gcattattta catactctgt
     2761 ggaaggcggg cattctatat aagagagaaa ctacacgcag cgcctcattt tgtgggtcac
     2821 catattcatg ggaacaagag ctacagcatg ggaggttggt cttccaaacc tcgacaaggc
     2881 atggggacga atctttctgt tcccaatcct ctgggattct ttcccgatca ccagttggat
     2941 cctgcgttcg gagccaactc aaacaatcca gattgggact tcaaccccaa caaggatcat
     3001 tggccagagg caaatcaggt aggagcggga gcattcgggc cagggttcac cccaccacac
     3061 ggcggtcttt tggggtggag ccctcaggct cagggcatat tgacaacagt gccagtagca
     3121 cctcctcctg cctccaccaa tcggcagtca ggaagacagc ctactcccat ctctccacct
     3181 ctaagagaca gtcatcctca ggccatgcag tggaa
//

LOCUS       EU916234                3215 bp    DNA     circular VRL 09-APR-2009
DEFINITION  Hepatitis B virus isolate SWT1.2, complete genome.
ACCESSION   EU916234
VERSION     EU916234.1  GI:195957427
KEYWORDS    .
SOURCE      Hepatitis B virus
  ORGANISM  Hepatitis B virus
            Viruses; Retro-transcribing viruses; Hepadnaviridae;
            Orthohepadnavirus.
REFERENCE   1  (bases 1 to 3215)
  AUTHORS   Fang,Y. and Gu,H.
  TITLE     Hepatitis B virus full-length genomes in the patients with chronic
            HBV infection
  JOURNAL   Unpublished
REFERENCE   2  (bases 1 to 3215)
  AUTHORS   Fang,Y. and Gu,H.
  TITLE     Direct Submission
  JOURNAL   Submitted (22-JUL-2008) Department of Microbiology, Harbin Medical
            University, Harbin, Heilongjiang Province 150081, China
FEATURES             Location/Qualifiers
     source          1..3215
                     /organism="Hepatitis B virus"
                     /mol_type="genomic DNA"
                     /isolate="SWT1.2"
                     /isolation_source="chronic HBV infection patient SWT1"
                     /host="Homo sapiens"
                     /db_xref="taxon:10407"
                     /country="China"
                     /collection_date="2007"
                     /note="genotype: C"
     gene            join(2307..3215,1..1623)
                     /gene="P"
     misc_feature    join(2307..3215,1..1623)
                     /gene="P"
                     /note="nonfunctional polymerase due to mutation"
     gene            join(2848..3215,1..835)
                     /gene="S"
     CDS             join(2848..3215,1..835)
                     /gene="S"
                     /note="pre-S1/pre-S2/S"
                     /codon_start=1
                     /product="large S protein"
                     /protein_id="ACG59547.1"
                     /db_xref="GI:195957428"
                     /translation="MGGWSSKPRQGMGTNLSVPNPLGFFPDHQLDPAFGANSNNPDWD
                     FNPNKDHWPEANQVGAGAFGPGFTPPHGGLLGWSPQAQGILTTVPVAPPPASTNRQSG
                     RQPTPISPPLRDSHPQAMQWNSTTFHQALLDPRVRGLYFPAGGSSSGTVNPVPTAASP
                     ISSIFSRTGDPAPNMENTTSGFLGPLLVLQAGFFLLTRILTIPQSLDSWWTSLNFLGG
                     APTCPGQNSQSPTSNHSPTSCPPICPGYRWMCLRRFIIFLFILLLCLIFLLVLVDYQG
                     MLPVCPLLPGTSTTSTGPRKTCTSPAQGTSMFPSCCCTKPSDGNCTCIPIPSSWAFAR
                     FLWEWASVRFSWLSLLVPFVQWFVGLSPTVWLSVIWMMWYWGPSLYNILSPFLPLLPI
                     FFCLWVYI"
     CDS             join(3205..3215,1..835)
                     /gene="S"
                     /note="pre-S2/S"
                     /codon_start=1
                     /product="middle S protein"
                     /protein_id="ACG59548.1"
                     /db_xref="GI:195957429"
                     /translation="MQWNSTTFHQALLDPRVRGLYFPAGGSSSGTVNPVPTAASPISS
                     IFSRTGDPAPNMENTTSGFLGPLLVLQAGFFLLTRILTIPQSLDSWWTSLNFLGGAPT
                     CPGQNSQSPTSNHSPTSCPPICPGYRWMCLRRFIIFLFILLLCLIFLLVLVDYQGMLP
                     VCPLLPGTSTTSTGPRKTCTSPAQGTSMFPSCCCTKPSDGNCTCIPIPSSWAFARFLW
                     EWASVRFSWLSLLVPFVQWFVGLSPTVWLSVIWMMWYWGPSLYNILSPFLPLLPIFFC
                     LWVYI"
     CDS             155..835
                     /gene="S"
                     /note="HBsAg"
                     /codon_start=1
                     /product="S protein"
                     /protein_id="ACG59549.1"
                     /db_xref="GI:195957430"
                     /translation="MENTTSGFLGPLLVLQAGFFLLTRILTIPQSLDSWWTSLNFLGG
                     APTCPGQNSQSPTSNHSPTSCPPICPGYRWMCLRRFIIFLFILLLCLIFLLVLVDYQG
                     MLPVCPLLPGTSTTSTGPRKTCTSPAQGTSMFPSCCCTKPSDGNCTCIPIPSSWAFAR
                     FLWEWASVRFSWLSLLVPFVQWFVGLSPTVWLSVIWMMWYWGPSLYNILSPFLPLLPI
                     FFCLWVYI"
     gene            1374..1838
                     /gene="X"
     CDS             1374..1838
                     /gene="X"
                     /codon_start=1
                     /product="X protein"
                     /protein_id="ACG59550.1"
                     /db_xref="GI:195957431"
                     /translation="MAARVCCQLDPARDVLCLRPVGAESRGRPVSGPFGTLPSPSSSA
                     VPTDHGAHLSLRGLPVCAFSSAGPCALRLTSARRMETTVNAHQVLPKVLHKRTLGLAA
                     MSTTDLEAYFKDCLFKDWEELGEETRLMIFVLGGCRHKLVCSPAPCNFFTSA"
     gene            1814..2452
                     /gene="C"
     CDS             1814..2452
                     /gene="C"
                     /codon_start=1
                     /product="precore/core protein"
                     /protein_id="ACG59551.1"
                     /db_xref="GI:195957432"
                     /translation="MQLFHLCLIISCSCPTVQASKLCLGWLWGMDIDTYKEFGASVEL
                     LSFLPSDFFPSIRDLLDTASALYREALESPEHCSPHHTALRQAIVCWGELMNLATWVG
                     SNLEDPASRELVVGYVNVNMGLKLRQLLWFHISCLTFGRETVLEYLVSFGVWIRTPTA
                     YRPPNAPILSTLPETTVVRRRGRTPRRRTPSPRRRRSQSPRRRRSQSRESQC"
     CDS             1901..2452
                     /gene="C"
                     /codon_start=1
                     /product="core protein"
                     /protein_id="ACG59552.1"
                     /db_xref="GI:195957433"
                     /translation="MDIDTYKEFGASVELLSFLPSDFFPSIRDLLDTASALYREALES
                     PEHCSPHHTALRQAIVCWGELMNLATWVGSNLEDPASRELVVGYVNVNMGLKLRQLLW
                     FHISCLTFGRETVLEYLVSFGVWIRTPTAYRPPNAPILSTLPETTVVRRRGRTPRRRT
                     PSPRRRRSQSPRRRRSQSRESQC"
ORIGIN      
        1 ctccacaaca ttccaccaag ctctgctgga ccccagagtg aggggcctat actttcctgc
       61 tggtggctcc agttccggaa cagtaaaccc tgttccgacc gctgcctcac ccatatcgtc
      121 aatcttctcg aggactgggg accctgcacc gaacatggag aacacaacat caggattcct
      181 aggacccctg ctcgtgttac aggcggggtt tttcttgttg acaagaatcc tcacaatacc
      241 acagagtcta gactcgtggt ggacttctct caattttcta gggggagcac ccacgtgtcc
      301 tggccaaaat tcgcagtccc caacctccaa tcactcacca acctcttgtc ctccaatttg
      361 tcctggctat cgctggatgt gtctgcggcg ttttatcata ttcctcttca tcctgctgct
      421 atgcctcatc ttcttgttgg ttcttgtgga ctaccaaggt atgttgcccg tttgtcctct
      481 acttccagga acatcaacta ccagcacggg accacgcaag acctgcacga gtcctgctca
      541 aggaacctct atgtttccct cttgttgctg tacaaaacct tcggacggaa actgcacttg
      601 tattcccatc ccatcatcct gggctttcgc aagattccta tgggagtggg cctcagtccg
      661 tttctcctgg ctcagtttac tagtgccatt tgttcagtgg ttcgtagggc tttcccccac
      721 tgtttggctt tcagttatat ggatgatgtg gtattggggg ccaagtctgt ataacatctt
      781 gagtcccttt ttacctctat taccaatttt cttttgtctt tgggtataca tttgaatcct
      841 aataaaacca aacgttgggg ctactccctt aatttcatgg gatatgtaat tggaagttgg
      901 ggtaccttac cgcaggaaca tattgtacta aaaatcaagc aatgttttcg aaaactgcct
      961 gtaaatagac ctattgattg gaaagtatgt cagagaattg tgggtctttt gggctttgct
     1021 gcccctttta cacaatgtgg ctatcctgcc ttaatgcctt tatatacatg tatacaatct
     1081 aagcaggctt tcactttctc gccaacttac aaggcctttc tgtgtaaaca atatctgaac
     1141 ctttaccccg ttgcccggca acggtcaggt ctctgccaag tgtttgctga cgcaaccccc
     1201 actggatggg gcttggctat tggccatcgc cgcatgcgtg gaacctttgt ggctcctctg
     1261 ccgatccata ctgcggaact cctagcagct tgttttgctc gcagccggtc tggagcgaaa
     1321 cttatcggaa ccgacaactc tgttgtcctc tctcggaaat acacctcctt tccatggctg
     1381 ctagggtgtg ctgccaactg gatcctgcgc gggacgtcct ttgtctacgt cccgtcggcg
     1441 ctgaatcccg cggacgaccc gtctcggggc cgtttgggac tctaccgtcc ccttcttcat
     1501 ctgccgttcc gaccgaccac ggggcgcacc tctctttacg cggtctcccc gtctgtgcct
     1561 tctcatctgc cggtccgtgt gcacttcgcc tcacctctgc acgtcgcatg gagaccaccg
     1621 tgaacgccca ccaggtcttg cccaaggtct tacataagcg gactcttgga ctcgcagcaa
     1681 tgtcaacgac cgaccttgag gcatacttca aagactgttt atttaaggac tgggaggagt
     1741 tgggggagga gactaggtta atgatctttg tactaggagg ctgtaggcat aaattggtct
     1801 gttcaccagc accatgcaac tttttcacct ctgcctaatc atctcatgtt catgtcctac
     1861 tgttcaagcc tccaagctgt gccttgggtg gctttggggc atggacattg acacctataa
     1921 agaatttgga gcgtctgtgg agttactctc ttttttgcct tctgactttt ttccttctat
     1981 tcgagatctc ctcgacaccg cctcagctct gtatcgggag gccttagagt ctccggaaca
     2041 ttgttcacct caccatacag cactcaggca agctattgtg tgttggggtg agttgatgaa
     2101 tctggccacc tgggtgggaa gtaatttgga agacccagca tccagggaat tagtagtcgg
     2161 ctatgtcaat gttaatatgg gcctaaaact cagacaacta ctgtggtttc acatttcctg
     2221 tcttactttt ggaagagaaa ctgttcttga gtatttggtg tcttttggag tgtggattcg
     2281 cactcctact gcttacagac caccaaatgc ccctatctta tcaacacttc cggaaactac
     2341 tgttgttaga cgacgaggca ggacccctag aagaagaact ccctcgcctc gcagacgaag
     2401 gtctcaatcg ccgcgtcgca gaagatctca atctcgggaa tctcaatgtt agtatccctt
     2461 ggactcataa ggtgggaaac tttactgggc tttattcttc tactgtacct gtctttaatc
     2521 ctgagtggca aactccctcc tttcctcaca ttcatttaca ggaggacatt attgatagat
     2581 gtcaacaata tgtgggccct cttacagtta atgaaaaaag gagattaaaa ttaattatgc
     2641 ctgctaggtt ctatcctaac cttaccaaat acttgccctt ggataaaggc attaaaccat
     2701 attatcctga acatgcagtt aatcattact tcaaaactag gcattattta catactctgt
     2761 ggaaggcggg cattctatat aagagagaga ctacacgcag cgcctcattt tgtgggtcac
     2821 catattcatg ggaacaagag ctacagcatg ggaggttggt cttccaaacc tcgacaaggc
     2881 atggggacga atctttctgt tcccaatcct ctgggattct ttcccgatca ccagttggat
     2941 cctgcgttcg gagccaactc aaacaatcca gattgggact tcaaccccaa caaggatcat
     3001 tggccagagg caaatcaggt aggagcggga gcattcgggc cagggttcac cccaccacac
     3061 ggcggtcttt tggggtggag ccctcaggct cagggcatat tgacaacagt gccagtagca
     3121 cctccccctg cctccaccaa tcggcagtca ggaagacagc ctactcccat ctctccacct
     3181 ctaagagaca gtcatcctca ggccatgcag tggaa
//

LOCUS       EU916235                3213 bp    DNA     circular VRL 09-APR-2009
DEFINITION  Hepatitis B virus isolate SWT1.3, complete genome.
ACCESSION   EU916235
VERSION     EU916235.1  GI:195957434
KEYWORDS    .
SOURCE      Hepatitis B virus
  ORGANISM  Hepatitis B virus
            Viruses; Retro-transcribing viruses; Hepadnaviridae;
            Orthohepadnavirus.
REFERENCE   1  (bases 1 to 3213)
  AUTHORS   Fang,Y. and Gu,H.
  TITLE     Hepatitis B virus full-length genomes in the patients with chronic
            HBV infection
  JOURNAL   Unpublished
REFERENCE   2  (bases 1 to 3213)
  AUTHORS   Fang,Y. and Gu,H.
  TITLE     Direct Submission
  JOURNAL   Submitted (22-JUL-2008) Department of Microbiology, Harbin Medical
            University, Harbin, Heilongjiang Province 150081, China
FEATURES             Location/Qualifiers
     source          1..3213
                     /organism="Hepatitis B virus"
                     /mol_type="genomic DNA"
                     /isolate="SWT1.3"
                     /isolation_source="chronic HBV infection patient SWT1"
                     /host="Homo sapiens"
                     /db_xref="taxon:10407"
                     /country="China"
                     /collection_date="2007"
                     /note="genotype: C"
     gene            join(2305..3213,1..1621)
                     /gene="P"
     misc_feature    join(2305..3213,1..1621)
                     /gene="P"
                     /note="nonfunctional polymerase due to mutation"
     gene            join(2846..3213,1..834)
                     /gene="S"
     misc_feature    join(2846..3213,1..834)
                     /gene="S"
                     /note="nonfunctional large S protein due to mutation;
                     pre-S1/pre-S2/S"
     misc_feature    join(3203..3213,1..834)
                     /gene="S"
                     /note="nonfunctional middle S protein due to mutation;
                     pre-S2/S"
     misc_feature    155..834
                     /gene="S"
                     /note="nonfunctional S protein due to mutation; HBsAg"
     gene            1372..1836
                     /gene="X"
     CDS             1372..1836
                     /gene="X"
                     /codon_start=1
                     /product="X protein"
                     /protein_id="ACG59553.1"
                     /db_xref="GI:195957435"
                     /translation="MAARVCCQLDPARDVLCLRPVGAESRGRPVSGPFGTLPSPSSSA
                     VPTDHGAHLSLRGLPVCAFSSAGPCALRFTSARRMETTVNAHQVLPKVLHKRTLGLAA
                     MSTTDLEAYFKDCLFKDWEELGEETRLMIFVLGGCRHKLVCSPAPCNFFTSA"
     gene            1812..2450
                     /gene="C"
     CDS             1812..2450
                     /gene="C"
                     /codon_start=1
                     /product="precore/core protein"
                     /protein_id="ACG59554.1"
                     /db_xref="GI:195957436"
                     /translation="MQLFHLCLIISCSCPTVQASKLCLGWLWGMDIDTYKEFGASVEL
                     LSFLPSDFFPSIRDLLDTASALYREALESPEHCSPHHTALRQAIVCWGELMNLATWVG
                     SNLEDPASRELVVGYVNVNMGLKLRQLLWFHISCLTFGRETVLEYLVSFGVWIRTPTA
                     YRPPNAPILSTLPETTVVRRRGRTPRRRTPSPRRRRSQSPRRRRSQSRESQC"
     CDS             1899..2450
                     /gene="C"
                     /codon_start=1
                     /product="core protein"
                     /protein_id="ACG59555.1"
                     /db_xref="GI:195957437"
                     /translation="MDIDTYKEFGASVELLSFLPSDFFPSIRDLLDTASALYREALES
                     PEHCSPHHTALRQAIVCWGELMNLATWVGSNLEDPASRELVVGYVNVNMGLKLRQLLW
                     FHISCLTFGRETVLEYLVSFGVWIRTPTAYRPPNAPILSTLPETTVVRRRGRTPRRRT
                     PSPRRRRSQSPRRRRSQSRESQC"
ORIGIN      
        1 ctccacaaca ttccaccaag ctctgctgga ccccagagtg aggggcctat actttcctgc
       61 tggtggctcc agttccggaa cagtaaaccc tgttccgacc actgcctcac ccatatcgtc
      121 aatcttctcg aggactgggg accctgcacc gaacatggag aacacaacat caggattcct
      181 aggacccctg ctcgtgttac aggcggggtt tttcttgttg acaagaatcc tcacaatacc
      241 acagagtcta gactcgtggt ggacttctct caattttcta gggggagcac ccacgtgtcc
      301 tggcaaaatt cgcagtcccc aacctccaat cactcaccaa cctcttgtcc tccaatttgt
      361 cctggctatc gctggatgtg tctgcggcgt tttatcatat tcctcttcat cctgctgcta
      421 tgcctcatct tcttgttggt tcttgtggac taccaaggta tgttgcccgt ttgtcctcta
      481 cttccaggaa catcaactac cagcacggga ccatgcaaga cctgcacgag tcctgctcaa
      541 ggaacctcta tgtttccctc ttgttgctgt acaaaacctt cggacggaaa ctgcacttgt
      601 attcccatcc catcatcctg ggctttcgca agattcctat gggagtgggc ctcagtccgt
      661 ttctcctggc tcagtttact agtgccattt gttcagtggt tcgtagggct ttcccccact
      721 gtttggcttt cagttatatg gatgatgtgg tattgggggc caagtctgta caacatcttg
      781 agtccctttt tacctctatt accaattttc ttttgtcttt gggtatacat ttgaatccta
      841 ataaaaccaa acgttggggc tactccctta atttcatggg atatgtaatt ggaagttggg
      901 gtaccttacc gcaggaacat attgtactaa aaatcaagca atgttttcga aaactgcctg
      961 taatagacct attgattgga aagtatgtca gagaattgtg ggtcttttgg gctttgctgc
     1021 cccttttaca caatgtggct atcctgcctt aatgccttta tacgcatgta tacaatctaa
     1081 gcaggctttc actttctcgc caacttacaa ggcctttctg tgtaaacaat atctgaacct
     1141 ttaccccgtt gcccggcaac ggtcaggtct ctgccaagtg tttgctgacg caacccccac
     1201 tggatggggc ttggctattg gccatcgccg catgcgtgga acctttgtgg ctcctctgcc
     1261 gatccatact gcggaactcc tagcagcttg ttttgctcgc agccggtctg gagcgaaact
     1321 tatcggaacc gacaactctg ttgtcctctc tcggaaatac acctcctttc catggctgct
     1381 agggtgtgct gccaactgga tcctgcgcgg gacgtccttt gtctacgtcc cgtcggcgct
     1441 gaatcccgcg gacgacccgt ctcggggccg tttgggactc taccgtcccc ttcttcatct
     1501 gccgttccga ccgaccacgg ggcgcacctc tctttacgcg gtctccccgt ctgtgccttc
     1561 tcatctgccg gtccgtgtgc acttcgcttc acctctgcac gtcgcatgga gaccaccgtg
     1621 aacgcccacc aggtcttgcc caaggtctta cataagcgga ctcttggact cgcagcaatg
     1681 tcaacgaccg accttgaggc atacttcaaa gactgtttat ttaaggactg ggaggagttg
     1741 ggggaggaga ctaggttaat gatctttgta ctaggaggct gtaggcataa attggtctgt
     1801 tcaccagcac catgcaactt tttcacctct gcctaatcat ctcatgttca tgtcctactg
     1861 ttcaagcctc caagctgtgc cttgggtggc tttggggcat ggacattgac acctataaag
     1921 aatttggagc gtctgtggag ttactctctt ttttgccttc tgactttttt ccttctattc
     1981 gagatctcct cgacaccgcc tcagctctgt atcgggaggc cttagagtct ccggaacatt
     2041 gttcacctca ccatacagca ctcaggcaag ctattgtgtg ttggggtgag ttgatgaatc
     2101 tggccacctg ggtgggaagt aatttggaag acccagcatc cagggaatta gtagtcggct
     2161 atgtcaatgt taatatgggc ctaaaactca gacaactact gtggtttcac atttcctgtc
     2221 ttacttttgg aagagaaact gttcttgagt atttggtgtc ttttggggtg tggattcgca
     2281 ctcctactgc ttacagacca ccaaatgccc ctatcttatc aacacttccg gaaactactg
     2341 ttgttagacg acgaggcagg acccctagaa gaagaactcc ctcgcctcgc agacgaaggt
     2401 ctcaatcgcc gcgtcgcaga agatctcaat ctcgggaatc tcaatgttag tatcccttgg
     2461 actcataagg tgggaaactt tactgggctt tattcttcta ctgtacctgt ctttaatcct
     2521 gagtggcaaa ctccctcctt tcctcacatt catttacagg aggacattat tgatagatgt
     2581 caacaatatg tgggccctct tacagttaat gaaaaaagga gattaaaatt aattatgcct
     2641 gctaggttct atcctaacct taccaaatac ttgcccttgg ataaaggcat taaaccatat
     2701 tatcctgaac atgcagttaa tcattacttc aaaactaggc attatttaca tactctgtgg
     2761 aaggcgggca ttctatataa gagagaaact acacgcagcg cctcattttg tgggtcacca
     2821 tattcatggg aacaagagct acagcatggg aggttggtct tccaaacctc gacaaggcat
     2881 ggggacgaat ctttctgttc ccaatcctct gggattcttt cccgatcacc agttggatcc
     2941 tgcgttcgga gccaactcaa acaatccaga ttgggacttc aaccccaaca aggatcattg
     3001 gccagaggca aatcaggtag gagcgggagc attcgggcca gggttcaccc caccacacgg
     3061 cggtcttttg gggtggagcc ctcaggctca gggcatattg acaacagtgc cagtagcacc
     3121 tcctcctgcc tccaccaatc ggcagtcagg aagacagcct actcccatct ctccacctct
     3181 aagagacagt catcctcagg ccatgcagtg gaa
//

LOCUS       EU916236                3215 bp    DNA     circular VRL 09-APR-2009
DEFINITION  Hepatitis B virus isolate SWT2.1, complete genome.
ACCESSION   EU916236
VERSION     EU916236.1  GI:195957438
KEYWORDS    .
SOURCE      Hepatitis B virus
  ORGANISM  Hepatitis B virus
            Viruses; Retro-transcribing viruses; Hepadnaviridae;
            Orthohepadnavirus.
REFERENCE   1  (bases 1 to 3215)
  AUTHORS   Fang,Y. and Gu,H.
  TITLE     Hepatitis B virus full-length genomes in the patients with chronic
            HBV infection
  JOURNAL   Unpublished
REFERENCE   2  (bases 1 to 3215)
  AUTHORS   Fang,Y. and Gu,H.
  TITLE     Direct Submission
  JOURNAL   Submitted (22-JUL-2008) Department of Microbiology, Harbin Medical
            University, Harbin, Heilongjiang Province 150081, China
FEATURES             Location/Qualifiers
     source          1..3215
                     /organism="Hepatitis B virus"
                     /mol_type="genomic DNA"
                     /isolate="SWT2.1"
                     /isolation_source="chronic HBV infection patient SWT2"
                     /host="Homo sapiens"
                     /db_xref="taxon:10407"
                     /country="China"
                     /collection_date="2007"
                     /note="genotype: C"
     gene            join(2307..3215,1..1623)
                     /gene="P"
     CDS             join(2307..3215,1..1623)
                     /gene="P"
                     /codon_start=1
                     /product="polymerase"
                     /protein_id="ACG59556.1"
                     /db_xref="GI:195957439"
                     /translation="MPLSYQHFRKLLLLDDEAGPLEEELPRLADEDLNRRVAEDLNLG
                     NLNVSIPWTHKVGNFTGLYSSTVPVFNSEWQTPSFPHIHLQEDIINRCQQYVGPLTVN
                     EKEIKLIIMPARFYPNLTKYLPLDKGIKPYYPGHTVNHYFKTRHYLHTLWKAGILYKR
                     ETTRSASFCGSPYSWEQELQHGRLVFQTSTRHGDESVCSQSSGILSRSPVGPCVRSQL
                     KQSRLGLQPQQGSLARGKSGRSGSIRARVHPTTRRSFGVEPSGSGHINNSASSTSSCL
                     HQSAVRKTAYSHLSTSKRQSSSGHAVELHNIPPSSARSQSEGPIFSCWWLQFRNSKPC
                     SDYCLTHIVNLLEDRGPCTEHGEHSIRIPRTPARVTGGVFLVDKNPHNTTESRLVVDF
                     SQFSRGSTHVSWQNFAVPNLQSLTNLLSPILSWLSLDVSGAFYHIPLHPAAMPHLLVG
                     SSGLSRYVARLSSTSRNINHQHGTMQDLHDSCSRNLYVSLLLLYKTFGRKLHLYSHPI
                     ILGFRKIPMGVGLSPFLLAQFTSAICSVVRRAFPHCLAFSYMDDVVLGAKSVQHLESL
                     FTSITNLLLSLGIHLNPNKTKRWGYSLNFMGYVIGSWGTLPQEHIVLKLKQCFRKLPV
                     NRPIDWKVCQRIVGLLGFAAPFTQCGYPALMPLYACIQAKQAFTFSPTYKAFLCKQYM
                     NLYPVARQRSGLCQVFADATPTGWGLAIGHRRMRGTFVAPLPIHTAELLAACFARSRS
                     GAKPIGTDNSVVLSRKYTSFPWLLGCAANWILRGTSFVYVPSALNPADDPSRGRLGLY
                     RPLLHLPFRPTTGRTSLYAVSPSVPSHLPDRVHFASPLHVAWRPP"
     gene            join(2848..3215,1..835)
                     /gene="S"
     CDS             join(2848..3215,1..835)
                     /gene="S"
                     /note="pre-S1/pre-S2/S"
                     /codon_start=1
                     /product="large S protein"
                     /protein_id="ACG59557.1"
                     /db_xref="GI:195957440"
                     /translation="MGGWSSKPRQGMGTNLSVPNPLGFFPDHQLDPAFGANSNNPDWD
                     FNPNKDHWPEANQVGAGAFGPGFTPPHGGLLGWSPQAQGILTTVPAAPPPASTNRQSG
                     RQPTPISPPLRDSHPQAMQWNSTTFHQALLDPRVRGLYFPAGGSSSGTVNPVPTTASP
                     ISSIFSRTGDPAPNMENTASGFLGPLLVLQAGFFLLTRILTIPQSLDSWWTSLNFLGG
                     APTCPGKISQSPTSNHSPTSCLQFCPGYRWMCLGRFIIFLFILLLCLIFLLVLLDYQG
                     MLPVCPLLPGTSTTSTGPCRTCTIPAQGTSMFPSCCCTKPSDGNCTCIPIPSSWAFAR
                     FLWEWASVRFSWLSLLVPFVQWFVGLSPTVWLSVIWMMWYWGPSLYNILSPFLPLLPI
                     FFCLWVYI"
     CDS             join(3205..3215,1..835)
                     /gene="S"
                     /note="pre-S2/S"
                     /codon_start=1
                     /product="middle S protein"
                     /protein_id="ACG59558.1"
                     /db_xref="GI:195957441"
                     /translation="MQWNSTTFHQALLDPRVRGLYFPAGGSSSGTVNPVPTTASPISS
                     IFSRTGDPAPNMENTASGFLGPLLVLQAGFFLLTRILTIPQSLDSWWTSLNFLGGAPT
                     CPGKISQSPTSNHSPTSCLQFCPGYRWMCLGRFIIFLFILLLCLIFLLVLLDYQGMLP
                     VCPLLPGTSTTSTGPCRTCTIPAQGTSMFPSCCCTKPSDGNCTCIPIPSSWAFARFLW
                     EWASVRFSWLSLLVPFVQWFVGLSPTVWLSVIWMMWYWGPSLYNILSPFLPLLPIFFC
                     LWVYI"
     CDS             155..835
                     /gene="S"
                     /note="HBsAg"
                     /codon_start=1
                     /product="S protein"
                     /protein_id="ACG59559.1"
                     /db_xref="GI:195957442"
                     /translation="MENTASGFLGPLLVLQAGFFLLTRILTIPQSLDSWWTSLNFLGG
                     APTCPGKISQSPTSNHSPTSCLQFCPGYRWMCLGRFIIFLFILLLCLIFLLVLLDYQG
                     MLPVCPLLPGTSTTSTGPCRTCTIPAQGTSMFPSCCCTKPSDGNCTCIPIPSSWAFAR
                     FLWEWASVRFSWLSLLVPFVQWFVGLSPTVWLSVIWMMWYWGPSLYNILSPFLPLLPI
                     FFCLWVYI"
     gene            1374..1838
                     /gene="X"
     CDS             1374..1838
                     /gene="X"
                     /codon_start=1
                     /product="X protein"
                     /protein_id="ACG59560.1"
                     /db_xref="GI:195957443"
                     /translation="MAARVCCQLDPARDVLCLRPVGAESRGRPVSGPFGALPSPSSSA
                     VPADHGAHLSLRGLPVCAFSSAGPCALRFTSARRMETTVNAHQVLPKVLHKRTLGLSA
                     MSTTDLEAYFKDCVFKDWEELGEEIRLKVFVLGGCRHKLVCSPAPCNFFTSA"
     gene            1814..2452
                     /gene="C"
     CDS             1814..2452
                     /gene="C"
                     /codon_start=1
                     /product="precore/core protein"
                     /protein_id="ACG59561.1"
                     /db_xref="GI:195957444"
                     /translation="MQLFHLCLIISCSCPTVQASKLCLGWLWGMDIDPYKEFGASVEL
                     LSFLPSDFFPSIRDLLDTASALYREALESPEHCSPHHTALRQAILCWGELMNLATWVG
                     SNLEDPASRELVVGYVNVNMGLKIRQLLWFHTSCLTFGRETVLEYLVSFGVWIRTPPA
                     YRPPNAPILSTLPETTVVRRRGRSPRRRTPSPRRRRSQSPRRRRSQSRESQC"
     CDS             1901..2452
                     /gene="C"
                     /codon_start=1
                     /product="core protein"
                     /protein_id="ACG59562.1"
                     /db_xref="GI:195957445"
                     /translation="MDIDPYKEFGASVELLSFLPSDFFPSIRDLLDTASALYREALES
                     PEHCSPHHTALRQAILCWGELMNLATWVGSNLEDPASRELVVGYVNVNMGLKIRQLLW
                     FHTSCLTFGRETVLEYLVSFGVWIRTPPAYRPPNAPILSTLPETTVVRRRGRSPRRRT
                     PSPRRRRSQSPRRRRSQSRESQC"
ORIGIN      
        1 ctccacaaca ttccaccaag ctctgctaga tcccagagtg aggggcctat attttcctgc
       61 tggtggctcc agttccggaa cagtaaaccc tgttccgact actgcctcac ccatatcgtc
      121 aatcttctcg aggaccgggg accctgcacc gaacatggag aacacagcat caggattcct
      181 aggacccctg ctcgtgttac aggcggggtt tttcttgttg acaagaatcc tcacaatacc
      241 acagagtcta gactcgtggt ggacttctct caattttcta gggggagcac ccacgtgtcc
      301 tggcaaaatt tcgcagtccc caacctccaa tcactcacca acctcttgtc tccaattttg
      361 tcctggctat cgctggatgt gtctggggcg ttttatcata ttcctcttca tcctgctgct
      421 atgcctcatc ttcttgttgg ttcttctgga ctatcaaggt atgttgcccg tttgtcctct
      481 acttccagga acatcaacca ccagcacggg accatgcagg acctgcacga ttcctgctca
      541 aggaacctct atgtttccct cttgttgctg tacaaaacct tcggacggaa actgcacttg
      601 tattcccatc ccatcatcct gggctttcgc aagattccta tgggagtggg cctcagtccg
      661 tttctcctgg ctcagtttac tagtgccatt tgttcagtgg ttcgtagggc tttcccccac
      721 tgtttggctt tcagttatat ggatgatgtg gtattggggg ccaagtctgt acaacatctt
      781 gagtcccttt ttacctctat taccaatctt cttttgtctt tgggtataca tttaaaccct
      841 aataaaacca aacgttgggg ctactccctt aacttcatgg gatatgtaat tggaagttgg
      901 ggtactttac cgcaggaaca tattgtacta aaactcaagc aatgttttcg aaaactgcct
      961 gtaaatagac ctattgattg gaaagtatgt caacgaattg tgggtctgtt gggctttgct
     1021 gcccctttta cacaatgtgg ctatcctgcc ttgatgcctt tatatgcatg tatacaagct
     1081 aaacaagctt tcactttctc gccaacttac aaggcctttc tgtgtaaaca atacatgaac
     1141 ctttaccccg ttgcccggca acggtcaggt ctctgccaag tgtttgctga cgcaaccccc
     1201 actggatggg gcttggccat aggccatcgg cgcatgcgtg gaacctttgt ggctcctctg
     1261 ccgatccata ctgcggaact cctagcagct tgttttgctc gcagccggtc tggagcaaaa
     1321 cctatcggaa ccgacaactc tgttgtcctc tctcggaaat atacctcctt tccatggctg
     1381 ctagggtgtg ctgccaactg gatcctgcgc gggacgtcct ttgtctacgt cccgtcggcg
     1441 ctgaatcccg cggacgaccc gtctcggggc cgtttggggc tctaccgtcc ccttcttcat
     1501 ctgccgttcc ggccgaccac ggggcgcacc tctctttacg cggtctcccc gtctgtgcct
     1561 tctcatctgc cggaccgtgt gcacttcgct tcacctctgc acgtcgcatg gagaccaccg
     1621 tgaacgccca ccaggtcttg cccaaggtct tacataagag gactcttgga ctctcagcaa
     1681 tgtcaacgac cgaccttgag gcatacttca aagactgtgt gtttaaagac tgggaggagt
     1741 tgggggagga gattaggcta aaggtctttg tactaggagg ctgtaggcat aaattggtct
     1801 gttcaccagc accatgcaac tttttcacct ctgcctaatc atctcatgtt catgtcctac
     1861 tgttcaagcc tccaagctgt gccttgggtg gctttggggc atggacattg acccgtataa
     1921 agaatttgga gcttctgtgg agttactctc ttttttgcct tctgacttct ttccttctat
     1981 tcgagatctc ctcgacaccg cctctgctct gtatcgggag gccttagagt ctccggaaca
     2041 ttgttcacct caccatacag cactcaggca agctattctg tgttggggtg agttgatgaa
     2101 tctggccacc tgggtgggaa gtaatttgga agatccagca tccagggaat tagtagtcgg
     2161 ctatgtcaat gttaatatgg gcctaaaaat cagacaacta ttgtggtttc acacttcctg
     2221 tcttactttt ggaagagaaa ctgttcttga gtatttggtg tcttttggag tgtggattcg
     2281 cactcctccc gcttacagac caccaaatgc ccctatctta tcaacacttc cggaaactac
     2341 tgttgttaga cgacgaggca ggtcccctag aagaagaact ccctcgcctc gcagacgaag
     2401 atctcaatcg ccgcgtcgca gaagatctca atctcgggaa tctcaatgtt agtatccctt
     2461 ggactcataa ggtgggaaac tttactgggc tttattcttc tactgtacct gtctttaatt
     2521 ctgaatggca aactccctcc tttcctcaca ttcatttaca ggaggacatt attaatagat
     2581 gtcaacaata tgtgggccct cttaccgtta atgaaaaaga gattaaatta attattatgc
     2641 ctgctagatt ctatcctaac cttaccaaat atttgccctt ggacaaaggc attaaaccgt
     2701 attatcctgg acatacagtt aatcattact tcaaaactag gcattattta catactctgt
     2761 ggaaggctgg cattctatat aagagagaaa ctacacgcag cgcctcattt tgtgggtcac
     2821 catattcttg ggaacaagag ctacagcatg ggaggttggt cttccaaacc tcgacaaggc
     2881 atggggacga atctgtctgt tcccaatcct ctgggattct ttcccgatca ccagttggac
     2941 cctgcgttcg gagccaactc aaacaatcca gattgggact tcaaccccaa caaggatcac
     3001 tggccagagg caaatcaggt aggagcggga gcattcgggc cagggttcac cccaccacac
     3061 ggcggtcttt tggggtggag ccctcaggct cagggcatat taacaacagt gccagcagca
     3121 cctcctcctg cctccaccaa tcggcagtca ggaagacagc ctactcccat ctctccacct
     3181 ctaagagaca gtcatcctca ggccatgcag tggaa
//

LOCUS       EU916237                3215 bp    DNA     circular VRL 09-APR-2009
DEFINITION  Hepatitis B virus isolate SWT2.2, complete genome.
ACCESSION   EU916237
VERSION     EU916237.1  GI:195957446
KEYWORDS    .
SOURCE      Hepatitis B virus
  ORGANISM  Hepatitis B virus
            Viruses; Retro-transcribing viruses; Hepadnaviridae;
            Orthohepadnavirus.
REFERENCE   1  (bases 1 to 3215)
  AUTHORS   Fang,Y. and Gu,H.
  TITLE     Hepatitis B virus full-length genomes in the patients with chronic
            HBV infection
  JOURNAL   Unpublished
REFERENCE   2  (bases 1 to 3215)
  AUTHORS   Fang,Y. and Gu,H.
  TITLE     Direct Submission
  JOURNAL   Submitted (22-JUL-2008) Department of Microbiology, Harbin Medical
            University, Harbin, Heilongjiang Province 150081, China
FEATURES             Location/Qualifiers
     source          1..3215
                     /organism="Hepatitis B virus"
                     /mol_type="genomic DNA"
                     /isolate="SWT2.2"
                     /isolation_source="chronic HBV infection patient SWT2"
                     /host="Homo sapiens"
                     /db_xref="taxon:10407"
                     /country="China"
                     /collection_date="2007"
                     /note="genotype: C"
     gene            join(2307..3215,1..1623)
                     /gene="P"
     CDS             join(2307..3215,1..1623)
                     /gene="P"
                     /codon_start=1
                     /product="polymerase"
                     /protein_id="ACG59563.1"
                     /db_xref="GI:195957447"
                     /translation="MPLSYQHFRKLLLLDDEAGPLEEELPRLADEDLNRRVAEDPNLG
                     NLNVSIPWTHKVGNFTGLYSSTVPVFNSEWQTPSFPHIHLQEDIINRCQQYVSPLTVN
                     EKRRLKLIMPARFYPNLTKYLPLDKGIKPYYPEHTVNHYFKTRHYLHTLWKAGILYKR
                     ETTRSASFCGSPYSWEQELQHGRLVFQTSTRHGDESVCSQSSGILSRSPVGPCVRSQL
                     KQSRLGLQPQQGSLARGKSGRSGSIRARVHPTTRRSFGVEPSGSGHINNSASSTSSCL
                     HQSAVRKTAYSHLSTSKRQSSSGHAVELHNIPPSSARSQSEGPIFSCWWLLFRNSKPC
                     SDYCLTHIVNLLEDWGPCTEHGEHSIRIPRTPARVTGGVFLVDKNPHNTTESRLVVDF
                     SQFSRGSTHVSWPKFAVPNLQSLTNLLSSNLSWLSLDVSAAFYHIPLHPAAMPHLLVG
                     SSGLSRYVARLSSTSRNINHQHGTMQDLHDSCSRNLYVSLLLLYKTFGRKLHLYSHPI
                     ILGFRKIPMGVGLSPFLLAQFTSAICSVVRRAFPHCLAFSYMDDVVLGAKSVQHLESL
                     FTSITNFLLSLGIHLNPNKTKRWGYSLNFMGYVIGSWGTLPQEHIVLKLKQCFRKLPV
                     NRPIDWKVCQRIVGLLGFAAPFTQCGYPALMPLYACIQAKQAFTFSPTYKAFLCKRYM
                     NLYPVARQRSGLCQVFADATPTGWGLAIGHRRMRGTFVAPLPIRTAELLAACFARSRS
                     GAKLIGTDNSVVLSRKYTSFPWLLGCAANWILRGTSFVYVPSALNPADDPSRGRLGLY
                     RPLLHLPFRPTTGRTSLYAVSPSVPSHLPDRVHFASPLHVAWRPP"
     gene            join(2848..3215,1..835)
                     /gene="S"
     CDS             join(2848..3215,1..835)
                     /gene="S"
                     /note="pre-S1/pre-S2/S"
                     /codon_start=1
                     /product="large S protein"
                     /protein_id="ACG59564.1"
                     /db_xref="GI:195957448"
                     /translation="MGGWSSKPRQGMGTNLSVPNPLGFFPDHQLDPAFGANSNNPDWD
                     FNPNKDHWPEANQVGAGAFGPGFTPPHGGLLGWSPQAQGILTTVPAAPPPASTNRQSG
                     RQPTPISPPLRDSHPQAMQWNSTTFHQALLDPRVRGLYFPAGGSCSGTVNPVPTTASP
                     ISSIFSRTGDPAPNMENTASGSLGPLLVLQAGFFLLTRILTIPQSLDSWWTSLNFLGG
                     APTCPGQNSQSPTSNHSPTSCPPICPGYRWMCLRRFIIFLFILLLCLIFLLVLLDYQG
                     MLPVCPLLPGTSTTSTGPCRTCTIPAQGTSMFPSCCCTKPSDGNCTCIPIPSSWAFAR
                     FLWEWASVRFSWLSLLVPFVQWFVGLSPTVWLSVIWMMWYWGPSLYNILSPFLPLLPI
                     FFCLWVYI"
     CDS             join(3205..3215,1..835)
                     /gene="S"
                     /note="pre-S2/S"
                     /codon_start=1
                     /product="middle S protein"
                     /protein_id="ACG59565.1"
                     /db_xref="GI:195957449"
                     /translation="MQWNSTTFHQALLDPRVRGLYFPAGGSCSGTVNPVPTTASPISS
                     IFSRTGDPAPNMENTASGSLGPLLVLQAGFFLLTRILTIPQSLDSWWTSLNFLGGAPT
                     CPGQNSQSPTSNHSPTSCPPICPGYRWMCLRRFIIFLFILLLCLIFLLVLLDYQGMLP
                     VCPLLPGTSTTSTGPCRTCTIPAQGTSMFPSCCCTKPSDGNCTCIPIPSSWAFARFLW
                     EWASVRFSWLSLLVPFVQWFVGLSPTVWLSVIWMMWYWGPSLYNILSPFLPLLPIFFC
                     LWVYI"
     CDS             155..835
                     /gene="S"
                     /note="HBsAg"
                     /codon_start=1
                     /product="S protein"
                     /protein_id="ACG59566.1"
                     /db_xref="GI:195957450"
                     /translation="MENTASGSLGPLLVLQAGFFLLTRILTIPQSLDSWWTSLNFLGG
                     APTCPGQNSQSPTSNHSPTSCPPICPGYRWMCLRRFIIFLFILLLCLIFLLVLLDYQG
                     MLPVCPLLPGTSTTSTGPCRTCTIPAQGTSMFPSCCCTKPSDGNCTCIPIPSSWAFAR
                     FLWEWASVRFSWLSLLVPFVQWFVGLSPTVWLSVIWMMWYWGPSLYNILSPFLPLLPI
                     FFCLWVYI"
     gene            1374..1838
                     /gene="X"
     CDS             1374..1838
                     /gene="X"
                     /codon_start=1
                     /product="X protein"
                     /protein_id="ACG59567.1"
                     /db_xref="GI:195957451"
                     /translation="MAARVCCQLDPARDVLCLRPVGAESRGRPVSGPFGALPSPSSSA
                     VPADHGAHLSLRGLPVCAFSSAGPCALRFTSARRMETTVNAHQVLPKVLHKRTLGLSA
                     MSTTDLEAYFKDCVFKDWEELGEEIRLKVFVLGGCRHKLVCSPAPCNFFTSA"
     gene            1814..2452
                     /gene="C"
     CDS             1814..2452
                     /gene="C"
                     /codon_start=1
                     /product="precore/core protein"
                     /protein_id="ACG59568.1"
                     /db_xref="GI:195957452"
                     /translation="MQLFHLCLIISCSCPTVQASKLCLGWLWGMDIDPYKEFGASVEL
                     LSFLPSDFFPSIRDLLDTASALYREALESPEHCSPHHTALRQAILCWGELMNLATWVG
                     SNLEDPASRELVVSYVNVNMGLKIRQLLWFHISCLTFGRETVLEYLVSFGVWIRTPPA
                     YRPPNAPILSTLPETTVVRRRGRSPRRRTPSPRRRRSQSPRRRRSQSRESQC"
     CDS             1901..2452
                     /gene="C"
                     /codon_start=1
                     /product="core protein"
                     /protein_id="ACG59569.1"
                     /db_xref="GI:195957453"
                     /translation="MDIDPYKEFGASVELLSFLPSDFFPSIRDLLDTASALYREALES
                     PEHCSPHHTALRQAILCWGELMNLATWVGSNLEDPASRELVVSYVNVNMGLKIRQLLW
                     FHISCLTFGRETVLEYLVSFGVWIRTPPAYRPPNAPILSTLPETTVVRRRGRSPRRRT
                     PSPRRRRSQSPRRRRSQSRESQC"
ORIGIN      
        1 ctccacaaca ttccaccaag ctctgctaga tcccagagtg aggggcctat attttcctgc
       61 tggtggctcc tgttccggaa cagtaaaccc tgttccgact actgcctcac ccatatcgtc
      121 aatcttctcg aggactgggg accctgcacc gaacatggag aacacagcat caggatccct
      181 aggacccctg ctcgtgttac aggcggggtt tttcttgttg acaagaatcc tcacaatacc
      241 acagagtcta gactcgtggt ggacttctct caattttcta gggggagcac ccacgtgtcc
      301 tggccaaaat tcgcagtccc caacctccaa tcactcacca acctcttgtc ctccaatttg
      361 tcctggctat cgctggatgt gtctgcggcg ttttatcata ttcctcttca tcctgctgct
      421 atgcctcatc ttcttgttgg ttcttctgga ctatcaaggt atgttgcccg tttgtcctct
      481 acttccagga acatcaacca ccagcacggg accatgcagg acctgcacga ttcctgctca
      541 aggaacctct atgtttccct cctgttgctg tacaaaacct tcggacggaa actgcacttg
      601 tattcccatc ccatcatcct gggctttcgc aagattccta tgggagtggg cctcagtccg
      661 tttctcctgg ctcagtttac tagtgccatt tgttcagtgg ttcgtagggc tttcccccac
      721 tgtttggctt tcagttatat ggatgatgtg gtattggggg ccaagtctgt acaacatctt
      781 gagtcccttt ttacctctat taccaatttt cttttgtctt tgggtataca tttaaaccct
      841 aataaaacca aacgttgggg ctactccctt aacttcatgg gatatgtaat tggaagttgg
      901 ggtactttac cgcaggaaca tattgtacta aaactcaagc aatgttttcg aaaactgcct
      961 gtaaatagac ctattgattg gaaagtatgt caacgaattg tgggtctgtt gggctttgct
     1021 gcccctttta cacaatgtgg ctatcctgcc ttgatgcctt tatatgcatg tatacaagct
     1081 aaacaagctt tcactttctc gccaacttac aaggcctttc tgtgtaaacg atacatgaac
     1141 ctttaccccg ttgcccggca acggtcaggt ctctgccaag tgtttgctga cgcaaccccc
     1201 actggatggg gcttggccat aggccatcgg cgcatgcgtg gaacctttgt ggctcctctg
     1261 ccgatccgta ctgcggaact cctagcagct tgttttgctc gcagccggtc tggagcaaaa
     1321 cttatcggaa ccgacaactc tgttgtcctc tctcggaaat atacctcctt tccatggctg
     1381 ctagggtgtg ctgccaactg gatcctgcgc gggacgtcct ttgtctacgt cccgtcggcg
     1441 ctgaatcccg cggacgaccc gtctcggggc cgtttggggc tctaccgtcc ccttcttcat
     1501 ctgccgttcc ggccgaccac ggggcgcacc tctctttacg cggtctcccc gtctgtgcct
     1561 tctcatctgc cggaccgtgt gcacttcgct tcacctctgc acgtcgcatg gagaccaccg
     1621 tgaacgccca ccaggtcttg cccaaggtct tacataagag gactcttgga ctctcagcaa
     1681 tgtcaacgac cgaccttgag gcatacttca aagactgtgt gtttaaagac tgggaggagt
     1741 tgggggagga gattaggcta aaggtctttg tactaggagg ctgtaggcat aaattggtct
     1801 gttcaccagc accatgcaac tttttcacct ctgcctaatc atctcatgtt catgtcctac
     1861 tgttcaagcc tccaagctgt gccttgggtg gctttggggc atggacattg acccgtataa
     1921 agaatttgga gcttctgtgg agttactctc ttttttgcct tctgacttct ttccttctat
     1981 tcgagatctc ctcgacaccg cctctgctct gtatcgggag gccttagagt ctccggaaca
     2041 ttgttcacct caccatacag cactcaggca agctattctg tgttggggtg agttgatgaa
     2101 tctggccacc tgggtgggaa gtaatttgga agatccagca tccagggaat tagtagtcag
     2161 ctatgtcaat gttaatatgg gcctaaaaat cagacaacta ttgtggtttc acatttcctg
     2221 tcttactttt ggaagagaaa ctgttcttga gtatttggtg tcttttggag tgtggattcg
     2281 cactcctccc gcttacagac caccaaatgc ccctatctta tcaacacttc cggaaactac
     2341 tgttgttaga cgacgaggca ggtcccctag aagaagaact ccctcgcctc gcagacgaag
     2401 atctcaatcg ccgcgtcgca gaagatccca atctcgggaa tctcaatgtt agtatccctt
     2461 ggactcataa ggtgggaaac tttactgggc tttattcttc tactgtacct gtctttaatt
     2521 ctgaatggca aactccctcc tttcctcaca ttcatttaca ggaggacatt atcaatagat
     2581 gtcaacaata tgtgagccct cttaccgtta atgaaaaaag gagattaaaa ttaattatgc
     2641 ctgctagatt ctatcctaac cttaccaaat atttgccctt ggacaaaggc attaaaccgt
     2701 attatcctga acatacagtt aatcattact tcaaaactag gcattattta catactctgt
     2761 ggaaggctgg cattctatat aagagagaaa ctacacgcag cgcctcattt tgtgggtcac
     2821 catattcttg ggaacaagag ctacagcatg ggaggttggt cttccaaacc tcgacaaggc
     2881 atggggacga atctgtctgt tcccaatcct ctgggattct ttcccgatca ccagttggac
     2941 cctgcgttcg gagccaactc aaacaatcca gattgggact tcaaccccaa caaggatcac
     3001 tggccagagg caaatcaggt aggagcggga gcattcgggc cagggttcac cccaccacac
     3061 ggcggtcttt tggggtggag ccctcaggct cagggcatat taacaacagt gccagcagca
     3121 cctcctcctg cctccaccaa tcggcagtca ggaagacagc ctactcccat ctctccacct
     3181 ctaagagaca gtcatcctca ggccatgcag tggaa
//

LOCUS       EU916238                3215 bp    DNA     circular VRL 09-APR-2009
DEFINITION  Hepatitis B virus isolate SWT2.3, complete genome.
ACCESSION   EU916238
VERSION     EU916238.1  GI:195957454
KEYWORDS    .
SOURCE      Hepatitis B virus
  ORGANISM  Hepatitis B virus
            Viruses; Retro-transcribing viruses; Hepadnaviridae;
            Orthohepadnavirus.
REFERENCE   1  (bases 1 to 3215)
  AUTHORS   Fang,Y. and Gu,H.
  TITLE     Hepatitis B virus full-length genomes in the patients with chronic
            HBV infection
  JOURNAL   Unpublished
REFERENCE   2  (bases 1 to 3215)
  AUTHORS   Fang,Y. and Gu,H.
  TITLE     Direct Submission
  JOURNAL   Submitted (22-JUL-2008) Department of Microbiology, Harbin Medical
            University, Harbin, Heilongjiang Province 150081, China
FEATURES             Location/Qualifiers
     source          1..3215
                     /organism="Hepatitis B virus"
                     /mol_type="genomic DNA"
                     /isolate="SWT2.3"
                     /isolation_source="chronic HBV infection patient SWT2"
                     /host="Homo sapiens"
                     /db_xref="taxon:10407"
                     /country="China"
                     /collection_date="2007"
                     /note="genotype: C"
     gene            join(2307..3215,1..1623)
                     /gene="P"
     CDS             join(2307..3215,1..1623)
                     /gene="P"
                     /codon_start=1
                     /product="polymerase"
                     /protein_id="ACG59570.1"
                     /db_xref="GI:195957455"
                     /translation="MPLSYQHFRKLLLLDDEAGPLEEELPRLADEDLNRRVAEDLNLG
                     NLNFSIPWTHKVGNFTGLYSSTVPVFNSEWQTPSFPHIHLQEDIINRCQQYVSPLTVN
                     EKRRLKLIMPARFYPNLTKYLPLDKGIKPYYPEHTVNHYFKTRHYLHTLWKAGILYKR
                     ETTRSASFCGSPYSWEQELQHGRLVFQTSTRHGDESVCSQSSGILSRSPVGPCVRSQL
                     KQSRLGLQPQQGSLARGKSGRSGSIRARVHPTTRRSFGVEPSGSGHINNSASSTSSCL
                     HQSAVRKTAYSHLSTSKRQSSSGHAVELHNIPPSSARSQSEGPIFSCWWLQFRNSKPC
                     SDYCLTHIVNLLEDWGPCTEHGEHSIRIPRTPARVTGGVFLVDKNPHNTTESRLVVDF
                     SQFSRGSTHVSWPKFAVPNLQSLTNLLSSNLSWLSLDVSAAFYHIPLHPAAMPHLLVG
                     SSGLSRYVARLSSTSRNINHQHGTMQDLHDSCSRNLYVSLLLLYKTFGRKLHLYSHPI
                     ILGFRKIPMGVGLSPFLLAQFTSAICSVVRRAFPHCLAFSYMDDVVLGAKSVQHLESL
                     FTSITNFLLSLGIHLNPNKTKRWGYSLNFMGYVIGSWGTLPQEHIVLKLKQCFRKLPV
                     NRPIDWKVCQRIVGLLGFAAPFTQCGYPALMPLYACIQAKQAFTFSPTYKAFLCKQYM
                     NLYPVARQRSGLCQVFADATPTGWGLAIGHRRMRGTFVAPLPIHTAELLAACFARSRS
                     GAKLIGTDNSVVLSRKYTSFPWLLGCAANWILRGTSFVYVPSALNPADDPSRGRLGLY
                     RPLLHLPFRPTTGRTSLYAVSPSVPSHLPDRVHFASPLHVAWRPP"
     gene            join(2848..3215,1..835)
                     /gene="S"
     CDS             join(2848..3215,1..835)
                     /gene="S"
                     /note="pre-S1/pre-S2/S"
                     /codon_start=1
                     /product="large S protein"
                     /protein_id="ACG59571.1"
                     /db_xref="GI:195957456"
                     /translation="MGGWSSKPRQGMGTNLSVPNPLGFFPDHQLDPAFGANSNNPDWD
                     FNPNKDHWPEANQVGAGAFGPGFTPPHGGLLGWSPQAQGILTTVPAAPPPASTNRQSG
                     RQPTPISPPLRDSHPQAMQWNSTTFHQALLDPRVRGLYFPAGGSSSGTVNPVPTTASP
                     ISSIFSRTGDPAPNMENTASGFLGPLLVLQAGFFLLTRILTIPQSLDSWWTSLNFLGG
                     APTCPGQNSQSPTSNHSPTSCPPICPGYRWMCLRRFIIFLFILLLCLIFLLVLLDYQG
                     MLPVCPLLPGTSTTSTGPCRTCTIPAQGTSMFPSCCCTKPSDGNCTCIPIPSSWAFAR
                     FLWEWASVRFSWLSLLVPFVQWFVGLSPTVWLSVIWMMWYWGPSLYNILSPFLPLLPI
                     FFCLWVYI"
     CDS             join(3205..3215,1..835)
                     /gene="S"
                     /note="pre-S2/S"
                     /codon_start=1
                     /product="middle S protein"
                     /protein_id="ACG59572.1"
                     /db_xref="GI:195957457"
                     /translation="MQWNSTTFHQALLDPRVRGLYFPAGGSSSGTVNPVPTTASPISS
                     IFSRTGDPAPNMENTASGFLGPLLVLQAGFFLLTRILTIPQSLDSWWTSLNFLGGAPT
                     CPGQNSQSPTSNHSPTSCPPICPGYRWMCLRRFIIFLFILLLCLIFLLVLLDYQGMLP
                     VCPLLPGTSTTSTGPCRTCTIPAQGTSMFPSCCCTKPSDGNCTCIPIPSSWAFARFLW
                     EWASVRFSWLSLLVPFVQWFVGLSPTVWLSVIWMMWYWGPSLYNILSPFLPLLPIFFC
                     LWVYI"
     CDS             155..835
                     /gene="S"
                     /note="HBsAg"
                     /codon_start=1
                     /product="S protein"
                     /protein_id="ACG59573.1"
                     /db_xref="GI:195957458"
                     /translation="MENTASGFLGPLLVLQAGFFLLTRILTIPQSLDSWWTSLNFLGG
                     APTCPGQNSQSPTSNHSPTSCPPICPGYRWMCLRRFIIFLFILLLCLIFLLVLLDYQG
                     MLPVCPLLPGTSTTSTGPCRTCTIPAQGTSMFPSCCCTKPSDGNCTCIPIPSSWAFAR
                     FLWEWASVRFSWLSLLVPFVQWFVGLSPTVWLSVIWMMWYWGPSLYNILSPFLPLLPI
                     FFCLWVYI"
     gene            1374..1838
                     /gene="X"
     CDS             1374..1838
                     /gene="X"
                     /codon_start=1
                     /product="X protein"
                     /protein_id="ACG59574.1"
                     /db_xref="GI:195957459"
                     /translation="MAARVCCQLDPARDVLCLRPVGAESRGRPVSGPFGALPSPSSSA
                     VPADHGAHLSLRGLPVCAFSSAGPCALRFTSARRMETTVNAHQVLPKVLHKRTLGLSA
                     MSTTDLEAYFKDCVFKDWEELGEEIRLKVFVLGGCRHKLVCSPAPCNFFTSA"
     gene            1814..2452
                     /gene="C"
     CDS             1814..2452
                     /gene="C"
                     /codon_start=1
                     /product="precore/core protein"
                     /protein_id="ACG59575.1"
                     /db_xref="GI:195957460"
                     /translation="MQLFHLCLIISCSCPTVQASKLCLGWLWGMDIDPYKEFGASVEL
                     LSFLPSDFFPSIRDLLDTASALYREALESPEHCSPHHTALRQAILCWGELMNLATWVG
                     SNLEDPASRELVVSYVNVNMGLKIRQLLWFHISCLTFGRETVLEYLVSFGVWIRTPPA
                     YRPPNAPILSTLPETTVVRRRGRSPRRRTPSPRRRRSQSPRRRRSQSRESQF"
     CDS             1901..2452
                     /gene="C"
                     /codon_start=1
                     /product="core protein"
                     /protein_id="ACG59576.1"
                     /db_xref="GI:195957461"
                     /translation="MDIDPYKEFGASVELLSFLPSDFFPSIRDLLDTASALYREALES
                     PEHCSPHHTALRQAILCWGELMNLATWVGSNLEDPASRELVVSYVNVNMGLKIRQLLW
                     FHISCLTFGRETVLEYLVSFGVWIRTPPAYRPPNAPILSTLPETTVVRRRGRSPRRRT
                     PSPRRRRSQSPRRRRSQSRESQF"
ORIGIN      
        1 ctccacaaca ttccaccaag ctctgctaga tcccagagtg aggggcctat attttcctgc
       61 tggtggctcc agttccggaa cagtaaaccc tgttccgact actgcctcac ccatatcgtc
      121 aatcttctcg aggactgggg accctgcacc gaacatggag aacacagcat caggattcct
      181 aggacccctg ctcgtgttac aggcggggtt tttcttgttg acaagaatcc tcacaatacc
      241 acagagtcta gactcgtggt ggacttctct caattttcta gggggagcac ccacgtgtcc
      301 tggccaaaat tcgcagtccc caacctccaa tcactcacca acctcttgtc ctccaatttg
      361 tcctggctat cgctggatgt gtctgcggcg ttttatcata ttcctcttca tcctgctgct
      421 atgcctcatc ttcttgttgg ttcttctgga ctatcaaggt atgttgcccg tttgtcctct
      481 acttccagga acatcaacca ccagcacggg accatgcagg acctgcacga ttcctgctca
      541 aggaacctct atgtttccct cttgttgctg tacaaaacct tcggacggaa actgcacttg
      601 tattcccatc ccatcatcct gggctttcgc aagattccta tgggagtggg cctcagtccg
      661 tttctcctgg ctcagtttac tagtgccatt tgttcagtgg ttcgtagggc tttcccccac
      721 tgtttggctt tcagttatat ggatgatgtg gtattggggg ccaagtctgt acaacatctt
      781 gagtcccttt ttacctctat taccaatttt cttttgtctt tgggtataca tttaaacccc
      841 aataaaacca aacgttgggg ctactccctt aacttcatgg gatatgtaat tggaagttgg
      901 ggtactttac cgcaggaaca tattgtacta aaactcaagc aatgttttcg aaaactgcct
      961 gtaaatagac ctattgattg gaaagtatgt caacgaattg tgggtctgtt gggctttgct
     1021 gcccctttta cacaatgtgg ctatcctgcc ttgatgcctt tatatgcatg tatacaagct
     1081 aaacaagctt tcactttctc gccaacttac aaggcctttc tgtgtaaaca atacatgaac
     1141 ctttaccccg ttgcccggca acggtcaggt ctctgccaag tgtttgctga cgcaaccccc
     1201 actggatggg gcttggccat aggccatcgg cgcatgcgtg gaacctttgt ggctcctctg
     1261 ccgatccata ctgcggaact cctagcagct tgttttgctc gcagccggtc tggagcaaaa
     1321 cttatcggaa ccgacaactc tgttgtcctc tctcggaaat atacctcctt tccatggctg
     1381 ctagggtgtg ctgccaactg gatcctgcgc gggacgtcct ttgtctacgt cccgtcggcg
     1441 ctgaatcccg cggacgaccc gtctcggggc cgtttggggc tctaccgtcc ccttcttcat
     1501 ctgccgttcc ggccgaccac ggggcgcacc tctctttacg cggtctcccc gtctgtgcct
     1561 tctcatctgc cggaccgtgt gcacttcgct tcacctctgc acgtcgcatg gagaccaccg
     1621 tgaacgccca ccaggtcttg cccaaggtct tacataagag gactcttgga ctctcagcaa
     1681 tgtcaacgac cgaccttgag gcatacttca aagactgtgt gtttaaagac tgggaggagt
     1741 tgggggagga gattaggcta aaggtctttg tactaggagg ctgtaggcat aaattggtct
     1801 gttcaccagc accatgcaac tttttcacct ctgcctaatc atctcatgtt catgtcctac
     1861 tgttcaagcc tccaagctgt gccttgggtg gctttggggc atggacattg acccgtataa
     1921 agaatttgga gcttctgtgg agttactctc ttttttgcct tctgacttct ttccttctat
     1981 tcgagatctc ctcgacaccg cctctgctct gtatcgggag gccttagagt ctccggaaca
     2041 ttgttcacct caccatacag cactcaggca agctattctg tgttggggtg agttgatgaa
     2101 tctggccacc tgggtgggaa gtaatttgga agatccagca tccagggaat tagtagtcag
     2161 ctatgtcaat gttaatatgg gcctaaaaat cagacaacta ttgtggtttc acatttcctg
     2221 tcttactttt ggaagagaaa ctgttcttga gtatttggtg tcttttggag tgtggattcg
     2281 cactcctccc gcttacagac caccaaatgc ccctatctta tcaacacttc cggaaactac
     2341 tgttgttaga cgacgaggca ggtcccctag aagaagaact ccctcgcctc gcagacgaag
     2401 atctcaatcg ccgcgtcgca gaagatctca atctcgggaa tctcaatttt agtatccctt
     2461 ggactcataa ggtgggaaac tttactgggc tttattcttc tactgtacct gtctttaatt
     2521 ctgaatggca aactccctcc tttcctcaca ttcatttaca ggaggacatt atcaatagat
     2581 gtcaacaata tgtgagccct cttaccgtta atgaaaaaag gagattaaaa ttaattatgc
     2641 ctgctagatt ctatcctaac cttaccaaat atttgccctt ggacaaaggc attaaaccgt
     2701 attatcctga acatacagtt aatcattact tcaaaactag gcattattta catactctgt
     2761 ggaaggctgg cattctatat aagagagaaa ctacacgcag cgcctcattt tgtgggtcac
     2821 catattcttg ggaacaagag ctacagcatg ggaggttggt cttccaaacc tcgacaaggc
     2881 atggggacga atctgtctgt tcccaatcct ctgggattct ttcccgatca ccagttggac
     2941 cctgcgttcg gagccaactc aaacaatcca gattgggact tcaaccccaa caaggatcac
     3001 tggccagagg caaatcaggt aggagcggga gcattcgggc cagggttcac cccaccacac
     3061 ggcggtcttt tggggtggag ccctcaggct cagggcatat taacaacagt gccagcagca
     3121 cctcctcctg cctccaccaa tcggcagtca ggaagacagc ctactcccat ctctccacct
     3181 ctaagagaca gtcatcctca ggccatgcag tggaa
//

LOCUS       EU916239                3215 bp    DNA     circular VRL 09-APR-2009
DEFINITION  Hepatitis B virus isolate SWT3.1, complete genome.
ACCESSION   EU916239
VERSION     EU916239.1  GI:195957462
KEYWORDS    .
SOURCE      Hepatitis B virus
  ORGANISM  Hepatitis B virus
            Viruses; Retro-transcribing viruses; Hepadnaviridae;
            Orthohepadnavirus.
REFERENCE   1  (bases 1 to 3215)
  AUTHORS   Fang,Y. and Gu,H.
  TITLE     Hepatitis B virus full-length genomes in the patients with chronic
            HBV infection
  JOURNAL   Unpublished
REFERENCE   2  (bases 1 to 3215)
  AUTHORS   Fang,Y. and Gu,H.
  TITLE     Direct Submission
  JOURNAL   Submitted (22-JUL-2008) Department of Microbiology, Harbin Medical
            University, Harbin, Heilongjiang Province 150081, China
FEATURES             Location/Qualifiers
     source          1..3215
                     /organism="Hepatitis B virus"
                     /mol_type="genomic DNA"
                     /isolate="SWT3.1"
                     /isolation_source="chronic HBV infection patient SWT3"
                     /host="Homo sapiens"
                     /db_xref="taxon:10407"
                     /country="China"
                     /collection_date="2007"
                     /note="genotype: C"
     gene            join(2307..3215,1..1623)
                     /gene="P"
     CDS             join(2307..3215,1..1623)
                     /gene="P"
                     /codon_start=1
                     /product="polymerase"
                     /protein_id="ACG59577.1"
                     /db_xref="GI:195957463"
                     /translation="MPLSYQHFRKLLLLDDEAGPLEEELPRLADEGLNRRVAEDLNLG
                     NLNVSIPWTHKVGNFTGLYSSTVPVFNPEWQTPSFPHIHLQEDIINRCQQYVGPLTVN
                     EKRRLKLIMPARFYPNLTKYLPLDKGIKPYYPEYAVNHYFKTRHYLHTLWKAGILYKR
                     ETTRSASFCGSPYSWEQELQHGRLVFQTSTRHGDESFCSQSSGILSRSPVGPCVRSQL
                     KQSRLGLQPQQGSLARGKSGRSGSIRSRVHPTTRRSFGVEPSGSGHIDNSASSTSSCL
                     LQSAVRKTAYSHLSTSKRQSSSGHAVELHNIPPSSARSQSEGPIFSCWWLQFRNSKPC
                     SDYCLTHIVNLLEDWGPCTEHGEHNIRIPRTPARVTGGVFLVDKNPHNTTESRLVVDF
                     SQFSRGSTHVSWPKFAVPNLQSLTNLLSSNLSWLSLDVSAAFYHIPLHPAAMPHLLVG
                     SSGLPRYVARLSSTSRNINYQHGTMQDLHDSCSRNLYVSLLLLYKTFGRKLHLYSHPI
                     ILGFRKIPMGVGLSPFLLAQFTSAICSVVRRAFPHCLAFSYMDDVVLGAKSVQHLESL
                     FTSITNFLLSLGIHLNPNKTKRWGYSLNFMGYVIGSWGTLPQEHIVLKIKQCFRKLPV
                     NRPIDWKVCQRIVGLLGFAAPFTQCGYPALMPLYACIQSKQAFTFSPTYKAFLCKQYL
                     NLYPVARQRSGLCQVFADATPTGWGLAIGHRRMRGTFVAPLPIHTAELLAACFARCRS
                     GATLIGTDNSVVLSRKYTSFPWLLGCAANWILRGTSFVYVPSALNPADDPSRGRLGLY
                     RPLLLLPFRPTTGRTSLYAVSPSVPSHLPDRVHFASPLHVAWRPP"
     gene            join(2848..3215,1..835)
                     /gene="S"
     CDS             join(2848..3215,1..835)
                     /gene="S"
                     /note="pre-S1/pre-S2/S"
                     /codon_start=1
                     /product="large S protein"
                     /protein_id="ACG59578.1"
                     /db_xref="GI:195957464"
                     /translation="MGGWSSKPRQGMGTNLSVPNPLGFFPDHQLDPAFGANSNNPDWD
                     FNPNKDHWPEANQVGAGAFGPGFTPPHGGLLGWSPQAQGILTTVPAAPPPASSNRQSG
                     RQPTPISPPLRDSHPQAMQWNSTTFHQALLDPRVRGLYFPAGGSSSGTANPVPTTASP
                     ISSIFSRTGDPAPNMESTTSGFLGPLLVLQAGFFLLTRILTIPQSLDSWWTSLNFLGG
                     APTCPGQNSQSPTSNHSPTSCPPICPGYRWMCLRRFIIFLFILLLCLIFLLVLLDYQG
                     MLPVCPLLPGTSTTSTGPCKTCTIPAQGTSMFPSCCCTKPSDGNCTCIPIPSSWAFAR
                     FLWEWASVRFSWLSLLVPFVQWFVGLSPTVWLSVIWMMWYWGPSLYNILSPFLPLLPI
                     FFCLWVYI"
     CDS             join(3205..3215,1..835)
                     /gene="S"
                     /note="pre-S2/S"
                     /codon_start=1
                     /product="middle S protein"
                     /protein_id="ACG59579.1"
                     /db_xref="GI:195957465"
                     /translation="MQWNSTTFHQALLDPRVRGLYFPAGGSSSGTANPVPTTASPISS
                     IFSRTGDPAPNMESTTSGFLGPLLVLQAGFFLLTRILTIPQSLDSWWTSLNFLGGAPT
                     CPGQNSQSPTSNHSPTSCPPICPGYRWMCLRRFIIFLFILLLCLIFLLVLLDYQGMLP
                     VCPLLPGTSTTSTGPCKTCTIPAQGTSMFPSCCCTKPSDGNCTCIPIPSSWAFARFLW
                     EWASVRFSWLSLLVPFVQWFVGLSPTVWLSVIWMMWYWGPSLYNILSPFLPLLPIFFC
                     LWVYI"
     CDS             155..835
                     /gene="S"
                     /note="HBsAg"
                     /codon_start=1
                     /product="S protein"
                     /protein_id="ACG59580.1"
                     /db_xref="GI:195957466"
                     /translation="MESTTSGFLGPLLVLQAGFFLLTRILTIPQSLDSWWTSLNFLGG
                     APTCPGQNSQSPTSNHSPTSCPPICPGYRWMCLRRFIIFLFILLLCLIFLLVLLDYQG
                     MLPVCPLLPGTSTTSTGPCKTCTIPAQGTSMFPSCCCTKPSDGNCTCIPIPSSWAFAR
                     FLWEWASVRFSWLSLLVPFVQWFVGLSPTVWLSVIWMMWYWGPSLYNILSPFLPLLPI
                     FFCLWVYI"
     gene            1374..1838
                     /gene="X"
     CDS             1374..1838
                     /gene="X"
                     /codon_start=1
                     /product="X protein"
                     /protein_id="ACG59581.1"
                     /db_xref="GI:195957467"
                     /translation="MAVRVCCQLDPARDVLCLRPVGAESRGRPVSGPFGPLPSPSSSA
                     VPADHGAHLSLRGLPVCAFSSAGPCALRFTSARRMETTVNAHQVLPKVLHKRTLGLSA
                     MSTTDLEAYFKDCVFKDWEELGEEIRLKVFVLGGCRHKLVCSPAPCNFFTSA"
     gene            1814..2452
                     /gene="C"
     CDS             1814..2452
                     /gene="C"
                     /codon_start=1
                     /product="precore/core protein"
                     /protein_id="ACG59582.1"
                     /db_xref="GI:195957468"
                     /translation="MQLFHLCLIISCSCPTVQASKLCLGWLWGMDIDPYKEFGASVEL
                     LSFLPSDFFPSIRDLLDTASALYREALESPEHCSPHHTALRQAILCWGELMNLATWVG
                     SNLEDPASRELVVSYVDVNMGLKIRQLLWFHISCLTFGRETVLEYLVSFGVWIRTPPA
                     YRPPNAPILSTLPETTVVRRRGRSPRRRTPSPRRRRSQSPRRRRSQSRESQC"
     CDS             1901..2452
                     /gene="C"
                     /codon_start=1
                     /product="core protein"
                     /protein_id="ACG59583.1"
                     /db_xref="GI:195957469"
                     /translation="MDIDPYKEFGASVELLSFLPSDFFPSIRDLLDTASALYREALES
                     PEHCSPHHTALRQAILCWGELMNLATWVGSNLEDPASRELVVSYVDVNMGLKIRQLLW
                     FHISCLTFGRETVLEYLVSFGVWIRTPPAYRPPNAPILSTLPETTVVRRRGRSPRRRT
                     PSPRRRRSQSPRRRRSQSRESQC"
ORIGIN      
        1 ctccacaaca ttccaccaag ctctgctaga tcccagagtg aggggcctat attttcctgc
       61 tggtggctcc agttccggaa cagcaaaccc tgttccgact actgcctcac ccatatcgtc
      121 aatcttctcg aggactgggg accctgcacc gaacatggag agcacaacat caggattcct
      181 aggacccctg ctcgtgttac aggcggggtt tttcttgttg acaagaatcc tcacaatacc
      241 acagagtcta gactcgtggt ggacttctct caattttcta gggggagcac ccacgtgtcc
      301 tggccaaaat tcgcagtccc caacctccaa tcactcacca acctcttgtc ctccaatttg
      361 tcctggctat cgctggatgt gtctgcggcg ttttatcata ttcctcttca tcctgctgct
      421 atgcctcatc ttcttgttgg ttcttctgga ctaccaaggt atgttgcccg tttgtcctct
      481 acttccagga acatcaacta ccagcacggg accatgcaag acctgcacga ttcctgctca
      541 aggaacctct atgtttccct cttgctgctg tacaaaacct tcggacggaa actgcacttg
      601 tattcccatc ccatcatcct gggctttcgc aagattccta tgggagtggg cctcagtccg
      661 tttctcctgg ctcagtttac tagtgccatt tgttcagtgg ttcgtagggc tttcccccac
      721 tgtttggctt tcagttatat ggatgatgtg gtattggggg ccaagtctgt acaacatctt
      781 gagtcccttt ttacctctat taccaatttt cttttgtctt tgggtataca tttgaaccct
      841 aataaaacca agcgttgggg ctactccctt aatttcatgg gatatgtaat tggaagttgg
      901 ggtactttac cacaggaaca tattgtacta aaaatcaagc aatgttttcg aaaactgcct
      961 gtaaatagac ctattgattg gaaagtgtgt caaagaattg tgggtctttt gggctttgct
     1021 gcccctttta cacaatgtgg ctatcctgcc ttaatgcctt tatatgcatg tatccaatct
     1081 aagcaggctt ttacgttctc gccaacttac aaggcctttc tgtgtaaaca atatctgaac
     1141 ctttaccccg ttgcccggca acggtcaggt ctctgccaag tgtttgctga cgcaaccccc
     1201 actggatggg gcttggccat aggccatcgg cgcatgcgtg gaacctttgt ggctcctctg
     1261 ccgatccata ctgcggaact cctagcagct tgttttgctc gctgccggtc gggagcaaca
     1321 cttatcggaa ccgacaactc tgttgtcctc tctcggaaat acacctcctt tccatggctg
     1381 ttagggtgtg ctgccaactg gatcctgcgc gggacgtcct ttgtctacgt cccgtcggcg
     1441 ctgaatcccg cggacgaccc gtctcggggc cgtttgggcc tctaccgtcc ccttcttctt
     1501 ctgccgttcc ggccgaccac ggggcgcacc tctctttacg cggtctcccc gtctgtgcct
     1561 tctcatctgc cggaccgtgt gcacttcgct tcacctctgc acgtcgcatg gagaccaccg
     1621 tgaacgccca ccaggtcttg cccaaggtct tacataagag gactcttgga ctctcagcaa
     1681 tgtcaacgac cgaccttgag gcatacttca aagactgtgt gtttaaagac tgggaggagt
     1741 tgggggagga gattaggcta aaggtctttg tactaggagg ctgtaggcat aaattggtct
     1801 gttcaccagc accatgcaac tttttcacct ctgcctaatc atctcatgtt catgtcctac
     1861 tgttcaagcc tccaagctgt gccttgggtg gctttggggc atggacattg acccatataa
     1921 agaatttgga gcttctgtgg agttactctc ttttttgcct tctgacttct ttccttctat
     1981 tcgagatctc ctcgacaccg cctctgctct gtatcgggag gccttagagt ctccggaaca
     2041 ttgttcacct caccatacag cactcaggca agctattctg tgttggggtg agttgatgaa
     2101 tttggccacc tgggtgggaa gtaatttgga agacccagca tccagggaat tagtagtcag
     2161 ctatgtcgat gttaatatgg gcctaaaaat cagacaacta ttgtggtttc acatttcctg
     2221 tcttactttt ggaagagaaa ctgttcttga gtatttggtg tcttttggag tgtggattcg
     2281 cactcctcct gcatacagac caccaaatgc ccctatctta tcaacacttc cggaaactac
     2341 tgttgttaga cgacgaggca ggtcccctag aagaagaact ccctcgcctc gcagacgaag
     2401 gtctcaatcg ccgcgtcgca gaagatctca atctcgggaa tctcaatgtt agtatccctt
     2461 ggactcataa ggtgggaaat tttactgggc tttattcttc tactgtacct gtctttaatc
     2521 ctgagtggca aactccctcc tttcctcaca ttcatttaca ggaggatatt attaatagat
     2581 gtcaacaata tgtgggccct cttacagtta atgaaaaaag gagattaaaa ttaattatgc
     2641 ctgctaggtt ctatcctaac cttaccaaat atttgccctt ggacaaaggc attaaacctt
     2701 attatcctga atatgcagtt aatcattact ttaaaactag gcattattta catactctgt
     2761 ggaaggctgg cattctatat aagagagaaa ctacacgcag cgcctcattt tgtgggtcac
     2821 catattcttg ggaacaagag ctacagcatg ggaggttggt cttccaaacc tcgacaaggc
     2881 atggggacga atctttctgt tcccaatcct ctgggattct ttcccgatca ccagttggac
     2941 cctgcgttcg gagccaactc aaacaatcca gattgggact tcaaccccaa caaggatcac
     3001 tggccagagg caaatcaggt aggagcggga gcattcggtc cagggttcac cccaccacac
     3061 ggcggtcttt tggggtggag ccctcaggct cagggcatat tgacaacagt gccagcagca
     3121 cctcctcctg cctcctccaa tcggcagtca ggaagacagc ctactcccat ctctccacct
     3181 ctaagagaca gtcatcctca ggccatgcag tggaa
//

LOCUS       EU916240                3215 bp    DNA     circular VRL 09-APR-2009
DEFINITION  Hepatitis B virus isolate SWT3.2, complete genome.
ACCESSION   EU916240
VERSION     EU916240.1  GI:195957470
KEYWORDS    .
SOURCE      Hepatitis B virus
  ORGANISM  Hepatitis B virus
            Viruses; Retro-transcribing viruses; Hepadnaviridae;
            Orthohepadnavirus.
REFERENCE   1  (bases 1 to 3215)
  AUTHORS   Fang,Y. and Gu,H.
  TITLE     Hepatitis B virus full-length genomes in the patients with chronic
            HBV infection
  JOURNAL   Unpublished
REFERENCE   2  (bases 1 to 3215)
  AUTHORS   Fang,Y. and Gu,H.
  TITLE     Direct Submission
  JOURNAL   Submitted (22-JUL-2008) Department of Microbiology, Harbin Medical
            University, Harbin, Heilongjiang Province 150081, China
FEATURES             Location/Qualifiers
     source          1..3215
                     /organism="Hepatitis B virus"
                     /mol_type="genomic DNA"
                     /isolate="SWT3.2"
                     /isolation_source="chronic HBV infection patient SWT3"
                     /host="Homo sapiens"
                     /db_xref="taxon:10407"
                     /country="China"
                     /collection_date="2007"
                     /note="genotype: C"
     gene            join(2307..3215,1..1623)
                     /gene="P"
     CDS             join(2307..3215,1..1623)
                     /gene="P"
                     /codon_start=1
                     /product="polymerase"
                     /protein_id="ACG59584.1"
                     /db_xref="GI:195957471"
                     /translation="MPLSYQHFRKLLLLDDEAGPLEEELPRLADEGLNRRVAEDLNLG
                     NLNVSIPWTHKVGNFTGLYSSTVPVFNPEWQTPSFPHIHLQEDIINRCQQYVGPLTVN
                     EKRRLKLIMPARFYPNLTKYLPLDKGIKPYYPEYAVNHYFKTRHYLHTLWKAGILYKR
                     ETTRSASFCGSPYSWEQELQHGRLVFQTSTRHGDESFCSQSSGILSRSPVGPCVRSQL
                     KQSRLGLQPQQGSLARGKSGRSGSIRSRVHPTTRRSFGVEPSGSGHIDNSASSTSSCL
                     LQSAVRKTAYSHLSTSKRQSSSGHAVELHNIPPSSARSQSEGPIFSCWWLQFRNSKPC
                     SDYCLTHIVNLLEDWGPCTEHGEHNIRIPRTPARVTGGVFLVDKNPHNTTESRLVVDF
                     SQFSRGSTHVSWPKFAVPNLQSLTNLLSSNLSWLSLDVSAAFYHIPLHPAAMPHLLVG
                     SSGLPRYVARLSSTSRNINYQHGTMQDLHDSCSRNLYVSLLLLYKTFGRKLHLYSHPI
                     ILGFRKIPMGVGLSPFLLAQFTSAICSVVRRAFPHCLAFSYMDDVVLGAKSVQHLESL
                     FTSITNFLLSLGIHLNPNKTKRWGYSLNFMGYVIGSWGTLPQEHIVLKIKQCFRKLPV
                     NRPIDWKVCQRIVGLLGFAAPFTQCGYPALMPLYACIQSKQAFTFSPTYKAFLCKQYL
                     NLYPVARQRSGLCQVFADATPTGWGLAIGHRRMRGTFVAPLPIHTAELLAACFARCRS
                     GATLIGTDNSVVLSRKYTPFPWLLGCAANWILRGTSFVYVPSALNPADDPSRGRLGLY
                     RPLLLLPFRPTTGRTSLYAVSPSVPSHLPDRVHFASPLHVAWRPP"
     gene            join(2848..3215,1..835)
                     /gene="S"
     CDS             join(2848..3215,1..835)
                     /gene="S"
                     /note="pre-S1/pre-S2/S"
                     /codon_start=1
                     /product="large S protein"
                     /protein_id="ACG59585.1"
                     /db_xref="GI:195957472"
                     /translation="MGGWSSKPRQGMGTNLSVPNPLGFFPDHQLDPAFGANSNNPDWD
                     FNPNKDHWPEANQVGAGAFGPGFTPPHGGLLGWSPQAQGILTTVPAAPPPASSNRQSG
                     RQPTPISPPLRDSHPQAMQWNSTTFHQALLDPRVRGLYFPAGGSSSGTANPVPTTASP
                     ISSIFSRTGDPAPNMESTTSGFLGPLLVLQAGFFLLTRILTIPQSLDSWWTSLNFLGG
                     APTCPGQNSQSPTSNHSPTSCPPICPGYRWMCLRRFIIFPFILLLCLIFLLVLLDYQG
                     MLPVCPLLPGTSTTSTGPCKTCTIPAQGTSMFPSCCCTKPSDGNCTCIPIPSSWAFAR
                     FLWEWASVRFSWLSLLVPFVQWFVGLSPTVWLSVIWMMWYWGPSLYNILSPFLPLLPI
                     FFCLWVYI"
     CDS             join(3205..3215,1..835)
                     /gene="S"
                     /note="pre-S2/S"
                     /codon_start=1
                     /product="middle S protein"
                     /protein_id="ACG59586.1"
                     /db_xref="GI:195957473"
                     /translation="MQWNSTTFHQALLDPRVRGLYFPAGGSSSGTANPVPTTASPISS
                     IFSRTGDPAPNMESTTSGFLGPLLVLQAGFFLLTRILTIPQSLDSWWTSLNFLGGAPT
                     CPGQNSQSPTSNHSPTSCPPICPGYRWMCLRRFIIFPFILLLCLIFLLVLLDYQGMLP
                     VCPLLPGTSTTSTGPCKTCTIPAQGTSMFPSCCCTKPSDGNCTCIPIPSSWAFARFLW
                     EWASVRFSWLSLLVPFVQWFVGLSPTVWLSVIWMMWYWGPSLYNILSPFLPLLPIFFC
                     LWVYI"
     CDS             155..835
                     /gene="S"
                     /note="HBsAg"
                     /codon_start=1
                     /product="S protein"
                     /protein_id="ACG59587.1"
                     /db_xref="GI:195957474"
                     /translation="MESTTSGFLGPLLVLQAGFFLLTRILTIPQSLDSWWTSLNFLGG
                     APTCPGQNSQSPTSNHSPTSCPPICPGYRWMCLRRFIIFPFILLLCLIFLLVLLDYQG
                     MLPVCPLLPGTSTTSTGPCKTCTIPAQGTSMFPSCCCTKPSDGNCTCIPIPSSWAFAR
                     FLWEWASVRFSWLSLLVPFVQWFVGLSPTVWLSVIWMMWYWGPSLYNILSPFLPLLPI
                     FFCLWVYI"
     gene            1374..1838
                     /gene="X"
     CDS             1374..1838
                     /gene="X"
                     /codon_start=1
                     /product="X protein"
                     /protein_id="ACG59588.1"
                     /db_xref="GI:195957475"
                     /translation="MAARVCCQLDPARDVLCLRPVGAESRGRPVSGPFGPLPSPSSSA
                     VPADHGAHLSLRGLPVCAFSSAGPCALRFTSARRMETTVNAHQVLPKVLHKRTLGLSA
                     MSTTDLEAYFKDCVFKDWEELGEEIRLKVFVLGGCRHKLVCSPAPCNFFTSA"
     gene            1814..2452
                     /gene="C"
     CDS             1814..2452
                     /gene="C"
                     /codon_start=1
                     /product="precore/core protein"
                     /protein_id="ACG59589.1"
                     /db_xref="GI:195957476"
                     /translation="MQLFHLCLIISCSCPTVQASKLCLGWLWGMDIDPYKEFGASVEL
                     LSFLPSDFFPSIRDLLDTASALYREALESPEHCSPHHTALRQAILCWGELMNLATWVG
                     SNLEDPASRELVVSYVNVNMGLKIRQLLWFHISCLTFERETVLEYLVSFGVWIRTPPA
                     YRPPNAPILSTLPETTVVRRRGRSPRRRTPSPRRRRSQSPRRRRSQSRESQC"
     CDS             1901..2452
                     /gene="C"
                     /codon_start=1
                     /product="core protein"
                     /protein_id="ACG59590.1"
                     /db_xref="GI:195957477"
                     /translation="MDIDPYKEFGASVELLSFLPSDFFPSIRDLLDTASALYREALES
                     PEHCSPHHTALRQAILCWGELMNLATWVGSNLEDPASRELVVSYVNVNMGLKIRQLLW
                     FHISCLTFERETVLEYLVSFGVWIRTPPAYRPPNAPILSTLPETTVVRRRGRSPRRRT
                     PSPRRRRSQSPRRRRSQSRESQC"
ORIGIN      
        1 ctccacaaca ttccaccaag ctctgctaga tcccagagtg aggggcctat attttcctgc
       61 tggtggctcc agttccggaa cagcaaaccc tgttccgact actgcctcac ccatatcgtc
      121 aatcttctcg aggactgggg accctgcacc gaacatggag agcacaacat caggattcct
      181 aggacccctg ctcgtgttac aggcggggtt tttcttgttg acaagaatcc tcacaatacc
      241 acagagtcta gactcgtggt ggacttctct caattttcta gggggagcac ccacgtgtcc
      301 tggccaaaat tcgcagtccc caacctccaa tcactcacca acctcttgtc ctccaatttg
      361 tcctggctat cgctggatgt gtctgcggcg ttttatcata ttccccttca tcctgctgct
      421 atgcctcatc ttcttgttgg ttcttctgga ctaccaaggt atgttgcccg tttgtcctct
      481 acttccagga acatcaacta ccagcacggg accatgcaag acctgcacga ttcctgctca
      541 aggaacctct atgtttccct cttgctgctg tacaaaacct tcggacggaa actgcacttg
      601 tattcccatc ccatcatcct gggctttcgc aagattccta tgggagtggg cctcagtccg
      661 tttctcctgg ctcagtttac tagtgccatt tgttcagtgg ttcgtagggc tttcccccac
      721 tgtttggctt tcagttatat ggatgatgtg gtattggggg ccaagtctgt acaacatctt
      781 gagtcccttt ttacctctat taccaatttt cttttgtctt tgggtataca tttgaaccct
      841 aataaaacca agcgttgggg ctactccctt aatttcatgg gatatgtaat tggaagttgg
      901 ggtactttac cacaggaaca tattgtacta aaaatcaagc aatgttttcg aaaactgcct
      961 gtaaatagac ctattgattg gaaagtgtgt caaagaattg tgggtctttt gggctttgct
     1021 gcccctttta cacaatgtgg ctatcctgcc ttaatgcctt tatatgcatg tatccaatct
     1081 aagcaggctt ttacgttctc gccgacttac aaggcctttc tgtgtaaaca atatctgaac
     1141 ctttaccccg ttgcccggca acggtcaggt ctctgccaag tgtttgctga cgcaaccccc
     1201 actggatggg gcttggccat aggccatcgg cgcatgcgtg gaacctttgt ggctcctctg
     1261 ccgatccata ctgcggaact cctagcagct tgttttgctc gctgccggtc gggagcaaca
     1321 cttatcggaa ccgacaactc tgttgtcctc tctcggaaat acaccccctt tccatggctg
     1381 ctagggtgtg ctgccaactg gatcctgcgc gggacgtcct ttgtctacgt cccgtcggcg
     1441 ctgaatcccg cggacgaccc gtctcggggc cgtttgggcc tctaccgtcc ccttcttctt
     1501 ctgccgttcc ggccgaccac ggggcgcacc tctctttacg cggtctcccc gtctgtgcct
     1561 tctcatctgc cggaccgtgt gcacttcgct tcacctctgc acgtcgcatg gagaccaccg
     1621 tgaacgccca ccaggtcttg cccaaggtct tacataagag gactcttgga ctctcagcaa
     1681 tgtcaacgac cgaccttgag gcatacttca aagactgtgt gtttaaagac tgggaggagt
     1741 tgggggagga gattaggcta aaggtctttg tactaggagg ctgtaggcat aaattggtct
     1801 gttcaccagc accatgcaac tttttcacct ctgcctaatc atctcatgtt catgtcctac
     1861 tgttcaagcc tccaagctgt gccttgggtg gctttggggc atggacattg acccatataa
     1921 agaatttgga gcttctgtgg agttactctc ttttttgcct tctgacttct ttccttctat
     1981 tcgagatctc ctcgacaccg cctctgctct gtatcgggag gccttagagt ctccggaaca
     2041 ttgttcacct caccatacag cactcaggca agctattctg tgttggggtg agttgatgaa
     2101 tttggccacc tgggtgggaa gtaatttgga agacccagca tccagggaat tagtagtcag
     2161 ctatgtcaat gttaatatgg gcctaaaaat cagacaacta ttgtggtttc acatttcctg
     2221 tcttactttt gaaagagaaa ctgttcttga gtatttggtg tcttttggag tgtggattcg
     2281 cactcctcct gcatacagac caccaaatgc ccctatctta tcaacacttc cggaaactac
     2341 tgttgttaga cgacgaggca ggtcccctag aagaagaact ccctcgcctc gcagacgaag
     2401 gtctcaatcg ccgcgtcgca gaagatctca atctcgggaa tctcaatgtt agtatccctt
     2461 ggactcataa ggtgggaaat tttactgggc tttattcttc tactgtacct gtctttaatc
     2521 ctgagtggca aactccctcc tttcctcaca ttcatttaca ggaggatatt attaatagat
     2581 gtcaacaata tgtgggccct cttacagtta atgaaaaaag gagattaaaa ttaattatgc
     2641 ctgctaggtt ctatcctaac cttaccaaat atttgccctt ggacaaaggc attaaacctt
     2701 attatcctga atatgcagtt aatcattact ttaaaactag gcattattta catactctgt
     2761 ggaaggctgg cattctatat aagagagaaa ctacacgcag cgcctcattt tgtgggtcac
     2821 catattcttg ggaacaagag ctacagcatg ggaggttggt cttccaaacc tcgacaaggc
     2881 atggggacga atctttctgt tcccaatcct ctgggattct ttcccgatca ccagttggac
     2941 cctgcgttcg gagccaactc aaacaatcca gattgggact tcaaccccaa caaggatcac
     3001 tggccagagg caaatcaggt aggagcggga gcattcggtc cagggttcac cccaccacac
     3061 ggcggtcttt tggggtggag ccctcaggct cagggcatat tgacaacagt gccagcagca
     3121 cctcctcctg cctcctccaa tcggcagtca ggaagacagc ctactcccat ctctccacct
     3181 ctaagagaca gtcatcctca ggccatgcag tggaa
//

LOCUS       EU916241                3215 bp    DNA     circular VRL 09-APR-2009
DEFINITION  Hepatitis B virus isolate SWT3.3, complete genome.
ACCESSION   EU916241
VERSION     EU916241.1  GI:195957478
KEYWORDS    .
SOURCE      Hepatitis B virus
  ORGANISM  Hepatitis B virus
            Viruses; Retro-transcribing viruses; Hepadnaviridae;
            Orthohepadnavirus.
REFERENCE   1  (bases 1 to 3215)
  AUTHORS   Fang,Y. and Gu,H.
  TITLE     Hepatitis B virus full-length genomes in the patients with chronic
            HBV infection
  JOURNAL   Unpublished
REFERENCE   2  (bases 1 to 3215)
  AUTHORS   Fang,Y. and Gu,H.
  TITLE     Direct Submission
  JOURNAL   Submitted (22-JUL-2008) Department of Microbiology, Harbin Medical
            University, Harbin, Heilongjiang Province 150081, China
FEATURES             Location/Qualifiers
     source          1..3215
                     /organism="Hepatitis B virus"
                     /mol_type="genomic DNA"
                     /isolate="SWT3.3"
                     /isolation_source="chronic HBV infection patient SWT3"
                     /host="Homo sapiens"
                     /db_xref="taxon:10407"
                     /country="China"
                     /collection_date="2007"
                     /note="genotype: C"
     gene            join(2307..3215,1..1623)
                     /gene="P"
     CDS             join(2307..3215,1..1623)
                     /gene="P"
                     /codon_start=1
                     /product="polymerase"
                     /protein_id="ACG59591.1"
                     /db_xref="GI:195957479"
                     /translation="MPLSYQHFRKLLLLDDEAGPLEEELPRLADEGLNRRVAEDLNLG
                     NLNVSIPWTHKVGNFTGLYSSTVPVFNPEWQTPSFPHIHLQEDIINRCQQYVGPLTVN
                     EKRRLKLIMPARFYPNLTKYLPLDKGIKPYYPEYAVNHYFKTRHYLHTLWKAGILYKR
                     ETTRSASFCGSPYSWEQELQHGRLVFQTSTRHGDESFCSQSSGILSRSPVGPCVRSQL
                     KQSRLGLQPQQGSLARGKSGRSGSIRSRVHPTTRRSFGVEPSGSGHIDNSASSTSSCL
                     LQSAVRKTAYSHLSTSKRQSSSGHAVELHNIPPSSARSQSEGPIFSCWWLQFRNSKPC
                     SDYCLTHIVNLLEDWGPCTEHGEHNIRIPRTPARVTGGVFLVDKNPHNTTESRLVVDF
                     SQFSRGSTHVSWPKFAVPNLQSLTNLLSSNLSWLSLDVSAAFYHIPLHPAAMPHLLVG
                     SSGLPRYVARLSSTSRNINYQHGTMQDLHDSCSRNLYVSLLLLYKTFGRKLHLYSHPI
                     ILGFRKIPMGVGLSPFLLAQFTSAICSVVRRAFPHCLAFSYMDDVVLGAKSVQHLESL
                     FTSITNFLLSLGIHLNPNKTKRWGYSLNFMGYVIGSWGTLPQEHIVLKIKQCFRKLPV
                     NRPIDWKVCQRIVGLLGFAAPFTQCGYPALMPLYACIQSKQAFTFSPTYKAFLCKQYL
                     NLYPVARQRSGLCQVFADATPTGWGLAIGHRRMRGTFVAPLPIHTAELLAACFARCRS
                     GATLIGTDNSVVLSRKYTSFPWLLGCAANWILRGTSFVYVPSALNPADDPSRGRLGLY
                     RPLLLLPFRPTTGRTSLYAVSPSVPSHLPDRVHFASPLHVAWRPP"
     gene            join(2848..3215,1..835)
                     /gene="S"
     CDS             join(2848..3215,1..835)
                     /gene="S"
                     /note="pre-S1/pre-S2/S"
                     /codon_start=1
                     /product="large S protein"
                     /protein_id="ACG59592.1"
                     /db_xref="GI:195957480"
                     /translation="MGGWSSKPRQGMGTNLSVPNPLGFFPDHQLDPAFGANSNNPDWD
                     FNPNKDHWPEANQVGAGAFGPGFTPPHGGLLGWSPQAQGILTTVPAAPPPASSNRQSG
                     RQPTPISPPLRDSHPQAMQWNSTTFHQALLDPRVRGLYFPAGGSSSGTANPVPTTASP
                     ISSIFSRTGDPAPNMESTTSGFLGPLLVLQAGFFLLTRILTIPQSLDSWWTSLNFLGG
                     APTCPGQNSQSPTSNHSPTSCPPICPGYRWMCLRRFIIFLFILLLCLIFLLVLLDYQG
                     MLPVCPLLPGTSTTSTGPCKTCTIPAQGTSMFPSCCCTKPSDGNCTCIPIPSSWAFAR
                     FLWEWASVRFSWLSLLVPFVQWFVGLSPTVWLSVIWMMWYWGPSLYNILSPFLPLLPI
                     FFCLWVYI"
     CDS             join(3205..3215,1..835)
                     /gene="S"
                     /note="pre-S2/S"
                     /codon_start=1
                     /product="middle S protein"
                     /protein_id="ACG59593.1"
                     /db_xref="GI:195957481"
                     /translation="MQWNSTTFHQALLDPRVRGLYFPAGGSSSGTANPVPTTASPISS
                     IFSRTGDPAPNMESTTSGFLGPLLVLQAGFFLLTRILTIPQSLDSWWTSLNFLGGAPT
                     CPGQNSQSPTSNHSPTSCPPICPGYRWMCLRRFIIFLFILLLCLIFLLVLLDYQGMLP
                     VCPLLPGTSTTSTGPCKTCTIPAQGTSMFPSCCCTKPSDGNCTCIPIPSSWAFARFLW
                     EWASVRFSWLSLLVPFVQWFVGLSPTVWLSVIWMMWYWGPSLYNILSPFLPLLPIFFC
                     LWVYI"
     CDS             155..835
                     /gene="S"
                     /note="HBsAg"
                     /codon_start=1
                     /product="S protein"
                     /protein_id="ACG59594.1"
                     /db_xref="GI:195957482"
                     /translation="MESTTSGFLGPLLVLQAGFFLLTRILTIPQSLDSWWTSLNFLGG
                     APTCPGQNSQSPTSNHSPTSCPPICPGYRWMCLRRFIIFLFILLLCLIFLLVLLDYQG
                     MLPVCPLLPGTSTTSTGPCKTCTIPAQGTSMFPSCCCTKPSDGNCTCIPIPSSWAFAR
                     FLWEWASVRFSWLSLLVPFVQWFVGLSPTVWLSVIWMMWYWGPSLYNILSPFLPLLPI
                     FFCLWVYI"
     gene            1374..1838
                     /gene="X"
     CDS             1374..1838
                     /gene="X"
                     /codon_start=1
                     /product="X protein"
                     /protein_id="ACG59595.1"
                     /db_xref="GI:195957483"
                     /translation="MAVRVCCQLDPARDVLCLRPVGAESRGRPVSGPFGPLPSPSSSA
                     VPADHGAHLSLRGLPVCAFSSAGPCALRFTSARRMETTVNAHQVLPKVLHKRTLGLSA
                     MSTTDLEAYFKDCVFKDWEELGEEIRLKVFVLGGCRHKLVCSPAPCNFFTSA"
     gene            1814..2452
                     /gene="C"
     CDS             1814..2452
                     /gene="C"
                     /codon_start=1
                     /product="precore/core protein"
                     /protein_id="ACG59596.1"
                     /db_xref="GI:195957484"
                     /translation="MQLFHLCLIISCSCPTVQASKLCLGWLWGMDIDPYKEFGASVEL
                     LSFLPSDFFPSIRDLLDTASALYREALESPEHCSPHHTALRQAILCWGELMNLATWVG
                     SNLEDPASRELVVSYVDVNMGLKIRQLLWFHISCLTFGRETVLEYLVSFGVWIRTPPA
                     YRPPNAPILSTLPETTVVRRRGRSPRRRTPSPRRRRSQSPRRRRSQSRESQC"
     CDS             1901..2452
                     /gene="C"
                     /codon_start=1
                     /product="core protein"
                     /protein_id="ACG59597.1"
                     /db_xref="GI:195957485"
                     /translation="MDIDPYKEFGASVELLSFLPSDFFPSIRDLLDTASALYREALES
                     PEHCSPHHTALRQAILCWGELMNLATWVGSNLEDPASRELVVSYVDVNMGLKIRQLLW
                     FHISCLTFGRETVLEYLVSFGVWIRTPPAYRPPNAPILSTLPETTVVRRRGRSPRRRT
                     PSPRRRRSQSPRRRRSQSRESQC"
ORIGIN      
        1 ctccacaaca ttccaccaag ctctgctaga tcccagagtg aggggcctat attttcctgc
       61 tggtggctcc agttccggaa cagcaaaccc tgttccgact actgcctcac ccatatcgtc
      121 aatcttctcg aggactgggg accctgcacc gaacatggag agcacaacat caggattcct
      181 aggacccctg ctcgtgttac aggcggggtt tttcttgttg acaagaatcc tcacaatacc
      241 acagagtcta gactcgtggt ggacttctct caattttcta gggggagcac ccacgtgtcc
      301 tggccaaaat tcgcagtccc caacctccaa tcactcacca acctcttgtc ctccaatttg
      361 tcctggctat cgctggatgt gtctgcggcg ttttatcata ttcctcttca tcctgctgct
      421 atgcctcatc ttcttgttgg ttcttctgga ctaccaaggt atgttgcccg tttgtcctct
      481 acttccagga acatcaacta ccagcacggg accatgcaag acctgcacga ttcctgctca
      541 aggaacctct atgtttccct cttgctgctg tacaaaacct tcggacggaa actgcacttg
      601 tattcccatc ccatcatcct gggctttcgc aagattccta tgggagtggg cctcagtccg
      661 tttctcctgg ctcagtttac tagtgccatt tgttcagtgg ttcgtagggc tttcccccac
      721 tgtttggctt tcagttatat ggatgatgtg gtattggggg ccaagtctgt acaacatctt
      781 gagtcccttt ttacctctat taccaatttt cttttgtctt tgggtataca tttgaaccct
      841 aataaaacca agcgttgggg ctactccctt aatttcatgg gatatgtaat tggaagttgg
      901 ggtactttac cacaggaaca tattgtacta aaaatcaagc aatgttttcg aaaactgcct
      961 gtaaatagac ctattgattg gaaagtgtgt caaagaattg tgggtctttt gggctttgct
     1021 gcccctttta cacaatgtgg ctatcctgcc ttaatgcctt tatatgcatg tatccaatct
     1081 aagcaggctt ttacgttctc gccaacttac aaggcctttc tgtgtaaaca atatctgaac
     1141 ctttaccccg ttgcccggca acggtcaggt ctctgccaag tgtttgctga cgcaaccccc
     1201 actggatggg gcttggccat aggccatcgg cgcatgcgtg gaacctttgt ggctcctctg
     1261 ccgatccata ctgcggaact cctagcagct tgttttgctc gctgccggtc gggagcaaca
     1321 cttatcggaa ccgacaactc tgttgtcctc tctcggaaat acacctcctt tccatggctg
     1381 ttagggtgtg ctgccaactg gatcctgcgc gggacgtcct ttgtctacgt cccgtcggcg
     1441 ctgaatcccg cggacgaccc gtctcggggc cgtttgggcc tctaccgtcc ccttcttctt
     1501 ctgccgttcc ggccgaccac ggggcgcacc tctctttacg cggtctcccc gtctgtgcct
     1561 tctcatctgc cggaccgtgt gcacttcgct tcacctctgc acgtcgcatg gagaccaccg
     1621 tgaacgccca ccaggtcttg cccaaggtct tacataagag gactcttgga ctctcagcaa
     1681 tgtcaacgac cgaccttgag gcatacttca aagactgtgt gtttaaagac tgggaggagt
     1741 tgggggagga gattaggcta aaggtctttg tactaggagg ctgtaggcat aaattggtct
     1801 gttcaccagc accatgcaac tttttcacct ctgcctaatc atctcatgtt catgtcctac
     1861 tgttcaagcc tccaagctgt gccttgggtg gctttggggc atggacattg acccatataa
     1921 agaatttgga gcttctgtgg agttactctc ttttttgcct tctgacttct ttccttctat
     1981 tcgagatctc ctcgacaccg cctctgctct gtatcgggag gccttagagt ctccggaaca
     2041 ttgttcacct caccatacag cactcaggca agctattctg tgttggggtg agttgatgaa
     2101 tttggccacc tgggtgggaa gtaatttgga agacccagca tccagggaat tagtagtcag
     2161 ctatgtcgat gttaatatgg gcctaaaaat cagacaacta ttgtggtttc acatttcctg
     2221 tcttactttt ggaagagaaa ctgttcttga gtatttggtg tcttttggag tgtggattcg
     2281 cactcctcct gcatacagac caccaaatgc ccctatctta tcaacacttc cggaaactac
     2341 tgttgttaga cgacgaggca ggtcccctag aagaagaact ccctcgcctc gcagacgaag
     2401 gtctcaatcg ccgcgtcgca gaagatctca atctcgggaa tctcaatgtt agtatccctt
     2461 ggactcataa ggtgggaaat tttactgggc tttattcttc tactgtacct gtctttaatc
     2521 ctgagtggca aactccctcc tttcctcaca ttcatttaca ggaggatatt attaatagat
     2581 gtcaacaata tgtgggccct cttacagtta atgaaaaaag gagattaaaa ttaattatgc
     2641 ctgctaggtt ctatcctaac cttaccaaat atttgccctt ggacaaaggc attaaacctt
     2701 attatcctga atatgcagtt aatcattact ttaaaactag gcattattta catactctgt
     2761 ggaaggctgg cattctatat aagagagaaa ctacacgcag cgcctcattt tgtgggtcac
     2821 catattcttg ggaacaagag ctacagcatg ggaggttggt cttccaaacc tcgacaaggc
     2881 atggggacga atctttctgt tcccaatcct ctgggattct ttcccgatca ccagttggac
     2941 cctgcgttcg gagccaactc aaacaatcca gattgggact tcaaccccaa caaggatcac
     3001 tggccagagg caaatcaggt aggagcggga gcattcggtc cagggttcac cccaccacac
     3061 ggcggtcttt tggggtggag ccctcaggct cagggcatat tgacaacagt gccagcagca
     3121 cctcctcctg cctcctccaa tcggcagtca ggaagacagc ctactcccat ctctccacct
     3181 ctaagagaca gtcatcctca ggccatgcag tggaa
//

LOCUS       FJ032336                3215 bp    DNA     circular VRL 21-SEP-2008
DEFINITION  Hepatitis B virus isolate S462-4 from China, complete genome.
ACCESSION   FJ032336
VERSION     FJ032336.1  GI:202072516
KEYWORDS    .
SOURCE      Hepatitis B virus
  ORGANISM  Hepatitis B virus
            Viruses; Retro-transcribing viruses; Hepadnaviridae;
            Orthohepadnavirus.
REFERENCE   1  (bases 1 to 3215)
  AUTHORS   Liu,Y., Chen,X., Wang,C., Xu,Z., Ren,X., Liang,Z. and Xu,D.
  TITLE     Hepatitis B virus full-length genome isolated from a patient
  JOURNAL   Unpublished
REFERENCE   2  (bases 1 to 3215)
  AUTHORS   Liu,Y., Chen,X., Wang,C., Xu,Z., Ren,X., Liang,Z. and Xu,D.
  TITLE     Direct Submission
  JOURNAL   Submitted (15-AUG-2008) Viral Hepatitis Research Laboratory,
            Institute of Infectious Diseases, The 302 Hospital of PLA, #100 Xi
            Si Huan Middle Road, Beijing 100039, China
FEATURES             Location/Qualifiers
     source          1..3215
                     /organism="Hepatitis B virus"
                     /mol_type="genomic DNA"
                     /serotype="adrq+"
                     /isolate="S462-4"
                     /isolation_source="serum from patient with HBV-associated
                     liver cirrhosis"
                     /host="Homo sapiens"
                     /db_xref="taxon:10407"
                     /country="China"
                     /collection_date="13-Sep-2007"
                     /note="genotype: C"
     gene            join(2307..3215,1..1623)
                     /gene="P"
     CDS             join(2307..3215,1..1623)
                     /gene="P"
                     /codon_start=1
                     /product="polymerase"
                     /protein_id="ACH95900.1"
                     /db_xref="GI:202072517"
                     /translation="MPLSYQHFRKLLLLDDEAGPLEEELPRLADEGLNRRVAEDLNLG
                     NLNVSIPWTHKVGNFTGLYSSTAPVFNPEWKTPSFPHIHLQEDIINRCQQYVGPLTVN
                     EKRRLKLIMPARFYPNLTKYLPLDKGIKPYYPEHAVNHYFKTRHYLHTLWKAGILYKR
                     ETTRSASFCGSPYSWEQELQHGRPVFQTSTRHGDKSCCSQSSGILSRSPVGPCVPSQL
                     KQSRLGLQPQQGSLARGKSGRSGSIRARFHPTSRRSFGVEPSGSGHIDNSASSTSSCL
                     HQSAVRKTAYSHLSTSKGQSSSGHAVELHNIPPSSARPQSEGPIPSCWWLQFRNSKPC
                     SDYCLTHIVNLLEDWGPCTEHGEHNIRIPRTPARVTGGVFLVDKNPHNTTESRLVVDF
                     SQFSRGSTRVSWPKFAVPNLQSLTNLLSSNLSWLSLDVSAAFYHIPLHPAAMPHLLVG
                     SSGLPRYVARLSSTSRNINYQHGAMQDQHDSCSRNLYVSLLLLYKTFGRKLHLYSHPI
                     ILGFRKIPMGVGLSPLLLAQFTSAICSVVRRAFPHCLAFSYMDDVVLGAKSVQHLESL
                     FTSITNFLLSLGIHLNPNKTKRWGYSLNFMGYVIGCWGTLPQEHIVLKIKQCFRKLPV
                     NRPIDWKVCQRIVGLLGFAAPFTQCGYPALMPLYACIQSKQAFTFSPTYKAFLCKQYL
                     NLYPVARQRSGLCQVFADATPTGWGLAIGHRRMRGTFVAPLPIHTAELLAACFARSRS
                     GANLIGTDNSVVLSRKYTSFPWLLGCAANWILRGTSFVYVPSALNPADDPSRGRLGIY
                     RPLLRLPFRPTTGRTSLYAVSPSVPSHLPVRVHFASPLHVAWRPP"
     gene            join(2848..3215,1..835)
                     /gene="S"
     CDS             join(2848..3215,1..835)
                     /gene="S"
                     /note="preS1/preS2/S"
                     /codon_start=1
                     /product="large S protein"
                     /protein_id="ACH95901.1"
                     /db_xref="GI:202072518"
                     /translation="MGGPSSKPRRGMGTNLAVPNPLGFFPDHQLDLAFRANSNNPDWD
                     FNPNKDPWPEANQVGAGAFGPGFTPPHGGLLGWSPQAQGTLTTVPVAPPPASTNRQSG
                     RQPTPISPPLRDSHPQAMQWNSTTFHQALLDPKVRGLYLPAGGSSSGTVNPVPTTASP
                     ISSIFSRTGDPAPNMESTTSGFLGPLLVLQAGFFLLTRILTIPQSLDSWWTSLNFLGG
                     APACPGQNSQSPTSNHSPTSCPPICPGYRWMCLRRFIIFLFILLLCLTFLLVLLDYQG
                     MLPVCPLLPGTSTTSTGPCKTSTIPAQGTSMFPSCCCTKPSDGNCTCIPIPSSWAFAR
                     FLWEWASVRFSWLSLLVPFVQWFVGLSPTVWPSVIWMMWYWGPSLYNILSPFLPLLPI
                     FFCLWVYI"
     CDS             join(3205..3215,1..835)
                     /gene="S"
                     /note="pre-S2/S"
                     /codon_start=1
                     /product="middle S protein"
                     /protein_id="ACH95902.1"
                     /db_xref="GI:202072519"
                     /translation="MQWNSTTFHQALLDPKVRGLYLPAGGSSSGTVNPVPTTASPISS
                     IFSRTGDPAPNMESTTSGFLGPLLVLQAGFFLLTRILTIPQSLDSWWTSLNFLGGAPA
                     CPGQNSQSPTSNHSPTSCPPICPGYRWMCLRRFIIFLFILLLCLTFLLVLLDYQGMLP
                     VCPLLPGTSTTSTGPCKTSTIPAQGTSMFPSCCCTKPSDGNCTCIPIPSSWAFARFLW
                     EWASVRFSWLSLLVPFVQWFVGLSPTVWPSVIWMMWYWGPSLYNILSPFLPLLPIFFC
                     LWVYI"
     CDS             155..835
                     /gene="S"
                     /note="HBsAg"
                     /codon_start=1
                     /product="S protein"
                     /protein_id="ACH95903.1"
                     /db_xref="GI:202072520"
                     /translation="MESTTSGFLGPLLVLQAGFFLLTRILTIPQSLDSWWTSLNFLGG
                     APACPGQNSQSPTSNHSPTSCPPICPGYRWMCLRRFIIFLFILLLCLTFLLVLLDYQG
                     MLPVCPLLPGTSTTSTGPCKTSTIPAQGTSMFPSCCCTKPSDGNCTCIPIPSSWAFAR
                     FLWEWASVRFSWLSLLVPFVQWFVGLSPTVWPSVIWMMWYWGPSLYNILSPFLPLLPI
                     FFCLWVYI"
     gene            1374..1838
                     /gene="X"
     CDS             1374..1838
                     /gene="X"
                     /codon_start=1
                     /product="X protein"
                     /protein_id="ACH95904.1"
                     /db_xref="GI:202072521"
                     /translation="MAARLCCQLDPARDVLCLRPVGAESRGRPVSGPFGNLPSPSSSA
                     VPADHGAHLSLRGLPVCAFSSAGPCALRFTSARRMETTVNAHQVLPKVLHKRTLGLPA
                     MSTTDLEAYFKDCLFKDWEELGEEIRLMIFVLGGCRHKLVCSPAPCNFFTSA"
     gene            1814..2452
                     /gene="C"
     misc_feature    1814..2452
                     /gene="C"
                     /note="nonfunctional precore/core protein due to mutation"
     CDS             1901..2452
                     /gene="C"
                     /codon_start=1
                     /product="core protein"
                     /protein_id="ACH95905.1"
                     /db_xref="GI:202072522"
                     /translation="MDIDPYKEFGASVELLSFLPSDFFPSIRDLLDTASALYREALES
                     PEHCSPHHTALRQAILCWGELMNLATWVGSNLEDPASRELVVSYVNVNMGLKIRQLLW
                     FHISCLTFGRETVLEYLVSFGVWIRTPPAYRPPNAPILSTLPETTVVRRRGRTPRRRT
                     PSPRRRRSQSPRRRRSQSRESQC"
ORIGIN      
        1 ctccacaaca ttccaccaag ctctgctaga ccccaaagtg aggggcctat accttcctgc
       61 tggtggctcc agttccggaa cagtaaaccc tgttccgact actgcctcac ccatatcgtc
      121 aatcttctcg aggactgggg accctgcacc gaacatggag agcacaacat caggattcct
      181 aggacccctg ctcgtgttac aggcggggtt tttcttgttg acaagaatcc tcacaatacc
      241 acagagtcta gactcgtggt ggacttctct caattttcta gggggagcac ccgcgtgtcc
      301 tggccaaaat tcgcagtccc caacctccaa tcactcacca acctcttgtc ctccaatttg
      361 tcctggctat cgctggatgt gtctgcggcg ttttatcata ttcctcttca tcctgctgct
      421 atgcctcacc ttcttgttgg ttcttctgga ctaccaaggt atgttgcccg tttgtcctct
      481 acttccagga acatcaacta ccagcacggg gccatgcaag accagcacga ttcctgctca
      541 aggaacctct atgtttccct cttgttgctg tacaaaacct tcggacggaa actgcacttg
      601 tattcccatc ccatcatcct gggctttcgc aagattccta tgggagtggg cctcagtccg
      661 cttctcctgg ctcagtttac tagtgccatt tgttcagtgg ttcgtagggc tttcccccac
      721 tgtttggcct tcagttatat ggatgatgtg gtattggggg ccaagtctgt acaacatctt
      781 gagtcccttt ttacctctat taccaatttt cttttgtctt tgggtataca tttgaaccct
      841 aataaaacca aacgttgggg ctactccctc aacttcatgg gatatgtaat tggatgttgg
      901 ggtactttac cacaagaaca tattgtacta aaaatcaagc aatgttttag aaaactgcct
      961 gtaaatagac ctattgattg gaaagtatgt caaagaattg tgggtctttt gggctttgct
     1021 gcccctttta cacaatgtgg ctatcctgcc ttaatgcctt tatatgcgtg tatacaatct
     1081 aagcaggctt tcactttctc gccaacttac aaggcctttc tgtgtaaaca atatctgaac
     1141 ctttaccccg ttgcccggca acggtccggt ctctgccaag tgtttgctga cgcaaccccc
     1201 actggatggg gcttggctat tggccatcgc cgcatgcgtg gaacctttgt ggctcctctg
     1261 ccaatccata ctgcggaact cctagcagct tgttttgctc gcagccggtc tggagcaaac
     1321 ctcatcggaa ccgacaactc tgttgtcctc tctcggaaat acacctcctt tccatggctg
     1381 ctaggctgtg ctgccaactg gatcctgcgc gggacgtcct ttgtctacgt cccgtcggcg
     1441 ctgaatcccg cggacgaccc gtctcggggc cgtttgggaa tctaccgtcc ccttcttcgt
     1501 ctgccgttcc ggccgaccac ggggcgcacc tctctttacg cggtctcccc gtctgtgcct
     1561 tctcatctgc cggtccgtgt gcacttcgct tcacctctgc acgtcgcatg gagaccaccg
     1621 tgaacgccca ccaggtcttg cccaaggtct tacataagag gactcttgga ctcccagcaa
     1681 tgtcaacgac cgaccttgag gcatacttca aagactgttt gtttaaggac tgggaggagt
     1741 tgggggagga gattaggtta atgatctttg tactaggagg ctgtaggcat aaattggtct
     1801 gttcaccagc accatgcaac tttttcacct ctgcctaatc atctcatgtt catgtcctac
     1861 tgttcaagcc tccaagctgt gccttgggtg gctttagggc atggacattg acccgtataa
     1921 agaatttgga gcttctgtgg agttactctc ttttttgcct tctgacttct ttccttctat
     1981 tcgagatctc ctcgacaccg cctcagctct gtatcgggag gccttagagt ctccggaaca
     2041 ttgttcacct caccatacag cactcaggca agctattctg tgttggggtg agttgatgaa
     2101 tctggccacc tgggtgggaa gtaatttgga agacccagca tccagggaat tagtagtcag
     2161 ctatgtcaat gttaatatgg gcctaaaaat cagacaacta ttgtggtttc acatttcctg
     2221 tcttactttt ggaagagaaa ctgttcttga gtatttggtg tcttttggag tgtggattcg
     2281 cactcctcct gcttacagac caccaaatgc ccctatctta tcaacacttc cggaaactac
     2341 tgttgttaga cgacgaggca ggacccctag aagaagaact ccctcgcctc gcagacgaag
     2401 gtctcaatcg ccgcgtcgca gaagatctca atctcgggaa tctcaatgtt agtatccctt
     2461 ggactcataa ggtgggaaac tttactgggc tttattcttc tactgcacct gtctttaatc
     2521 ctgagtggaa aactccctcc tttcctcaca ttcatttaca ggaggacatt attaatagat
     2581 gtcaacaata tgtgggcccc cttacagtga atgagaaaag gagattaaaa ttaattatgc
     2641 ctgctaggtt ctatcctaac cttaccaaat atttgccctt ggacaagggc attaaaccat
     2701 attatcctga acatgcagtt aatcattact tcaagactag gcattattta catactctgt
     2761 ggaaggctgg cattctatat aagagagaaa ctacacgcag cgcctcattt tgtgggtcac
     2821 catattcttg ggaacaagag ctacagcatg ggaggcccgt cttccaaacc tcgacgaggc
     2881 atggggacaa atcttgctgt tcccaatcct ctgggattct ttcccgatca ccagttggac
     2941 cttgcgttcc gagccaactc aaacaatcca gattgggact tcaaccccaa caaggatcct
     3001 tggccagagg caaatcaggt aggagcggga gcattcgggc caggtttcac cccacctcac
     3061 ggcggtcttt tggggtggag ccctcaggct cagggcacat tgacaacagt gccagtagca
     3121 cctcctcctg cctccaccaa tcggcagtca ggaagacagc ctactcccat ctctccacct
     3181 ctaagggaca gtcatcctca ggccatgcag tggaa
//

LOCUS       FJ032337                3215 bp    DNA     circular VRL 21-SEP-2008
DEFINITION  Hepatitis B virus isolate S462-5 from China, complete genome.
ACCESSION   FJ032337
VERSION     FJ032337.1  GI:202072523
KEYWORDS    .
SOURCE      Hepatitis B virus
  ORGANISM  Hepatitis B virus
            Viruses; Retro-transcribing viruses; Hepadnaviridae;
            Orthohepadnavirus.
REFERENCE   1  (bases 1 to 3215)
  AUTHORS   Liu,Y., Chen,X., Wang,C., Xu,Z., Ren,X., Liang,Z. and Xu,D.
  TITLE     Hepatitis B virus full-length genome isolated from a patient
  JOURNAL   Unpublished
REFERENCE   2  (bases 1 to 3215)
  AUTHORS   Liu,Y., Chen,X., Wang,C., Xu,Z., Ren,X., Liang,Z. and Xu,D.
  TITLE     Direct Submission
  JOURNAL   Submitted (15-AUG-2008) Viral Hepatitis Research Laboratory,
            Institute of Infectious Diseases, The 302 Hospital of PLA, #100 Xi
            Si Huan Middle Road, Beijing 100039, China
FEATURES             Location/Qualifiers
     source          1..3215
                     /organism="Hepatitis B virus"
                     /mol_type="genomic DNA"
                     /serotype="adrq+"
                     /isolate="S462-5"
                     /isolation_source="serum from patient with HBV-associated
                     liver cirrhosis"
                     /host="Homo sapiens"
                     /db_xref="taxon:10407"
                     /country="China"
                     /collection_date="13-Sep-2007"
                     /note="genotype: C"
     gene            join(2307..3215,1..1623)
                     /gene="P"
     CDS             join(2307..3215,1..1623)
                     /gene="P"
                     /codon_start=1
                     /product="polymerase"
                     /protein_id="ACH95906.1"
                     /db_xref="GI:202072524"
                     /translation="MPLSYQHFRKLLLLDEEAGPLEEELPRLADEGLNRRVAEDLNLG
                     NLNVSIPWTHKVGNFTGLYSSTAPVFNPEWKTPSFPHIHLQEDIINRCQQYVGPLTVN
                     EKRRLKLIMPARFYPNLTKYLPLDKGIKPYYPEHAVNHYFKTRHYLHTPWKAGILYKR
                     ETTRSASFCGSPYSWEQELQHGRPVFQTSTRHGDKSCCSQSSGILSRSPVGPCVPSQL
                     KQSRLGLQPQQGSLARGKSGRSGSIRARFHPTSRRSFGVKPSGSGHIDNSASSTSSCL
                     HQSAVRKTAYSHLSTSKGQSSSGHAVELHNIPPSSARPQSEGPIPSCWWLQFRNSKPC
                     SDYCLTHIVNLLEDWGPCTEHGEHNIRIPRTPARVTGGVFLVDKNPHNTTESRLVVDF
                     SQFSRGSTRVSWPKFAVPNLQSLTNLLSSNLSWLSLGVSAAFYHIPLHPAAMPHLLVG
                     SSGLPRYVARLSSTSRNINYQHGAMQDLHDSCSRNLYVSLLLLYKTFGRKLHLYSHPI
                     ILGFRKIPMGVGLSPFLLAQFTSAICSVVRRAFPHCLAFSYMDDVVLGAKSVQHLESL
                     FTSITNFLLSLGIHLNPNKTKRWGYSLNFMGYVIGCWGTLPQEHIVLKIKQCFRKLPV
                     NRPIDWKVCQRIVGLLGFAAPFTQCGYPALMPLYACIQSKQAFTFSPTYKAFLCKQYL
                     NLYPVARQRSGLCQVFADATPTGWGLAIGHRRMRGTFVAPLPIHTAELLAACFARSRS
                     GANLIGTDNSVVLSRKYTSFPWLLGCAANWILRGTSFVYVPSALNPADDPSRGRLGIY
                     RPLLRLPFRPTTGRTSLYAVSPSVPSHLPVRVHFASPLHVAWRPP"
     gene            join(2848..3215,1..835)
                     /gene="S"
     misc_feature    join(2848..3215,1..835)
                     /gene="S"
                     /note="nonfunctional large S protein due to mutation;
                     preS1/preS2/S"
     CDS             join(3205..3215,1..835)
                     /gene="S"
                     /note="pre-S2/S"
                     /codon_start=1
                     /product="middle S protein"
                     /protein_id="ACH95907.1"
                     /db_xref="GI:202072525"
                     /translation="MQWNSTTFHQALLDPKVRGLYLPAGGSSSGTVNPVPTTASPISS
                     IFSRTGDPAPNMESTTSGFLGPLLVLQAGFFLLTRILTIPQSLDSWWTSLNFLGGAPA
                     CPGQNSQSPTSNHSPTSCPPICPGYRWVCLRRFIIFLFILLLCLTFLLVLLDYQGMLP
                     VCPLLPGTSTTSTGPCKTCTIPAQGTSMFPSCCCTKPSDGNCTCIPIPSSWAFARFLW
                     EWASVRFSWLSLLVPFVQWFVGLSPTVWLSVIWMMWYWGPSLYNILSPFLPLLPIFFC
                     LWVYI"
     CDS             155..835
                     /gene="S"
                     /note="HBsAg"
                     /codon_start=1
                     /product="S protein"
                     /protein_id="ACH95908.1"
                     /db_xref="GI:202072526"
                     /translation="MESTTSGFLGPLLVLQAGFFLLTRILTIPQSLDSWWTSLNFLGG
                     APACPGQNSQSPTSNHSPTSCPPICPGYRWVCLRRFIIFLFILLLCLTFLLVLLDYQG
                     MLPVCPLLPGTSTTSTGPCKTCTIPAQGTSMFPSCCCTKPSDGNCTCIPIPSSWAFAR
                     FLWEWASVRFSWLSLLVPFVQWFVGLSPTVWLSVIWMMWYWGPSLYNILSPFLPLLPI
                     FFCLWVYI"
     gene            1374..1838
                     /gene="X"
     CDS             1374..1838
                     /gene="X"
                     /codon_start=1
                     /product="X protein"
                     /protein_id="ACH95909.1"
                     /db_xref="GI:202072527"
                     /translation="MAARLCCQLDPARDVLCLRPVGAESRGRPVSGPLGDLPSPSSSA
                     VPADHGAHLSLRGLPVCAFSSAGPCALRFTSARRMETTVNAHQVLPKVLHKRTLGLPA
                     MSTTDLEAYFKDCLFKDWEELGEEIRLMIFVLGGCRHKLVCSPAPCNFFTSV"
     gene            1814..2452
                     /gene="C"
     misc_feature    1814..2452
                     /gene="C"
                     /note="nonfunctional precore/core protein due to mutation"
     CDS             1901..2452
                     /gene="C"
                     /codon_start=1
                     /product="core protein"
                     /protein_id="ACH95910.1"
                     /db_xref="GI:202072528"
                     /translation="MDIDPYKEFGASVELLSFLPSDFFPSIRDLLDTASALYREALES
                     PEHCSPHHTALRQAILCWGELMNLATWVGSNLEDPASRELVVSYVNVNMGLKIRQLLW
                     FHISCLTFGRETVLEYLVSFGVWIRTPPAYRPPNAPILSTLPETTVVRRRGRSPRRRT
                     PSPRRRRSQSPRRRRSQSRESQC"
ORIGIN      
        1 ctccacaaca ttccaccaag ctctgctaga ccccaaagtg aggggcctat accttcctgc
       61 tggtggctcc agttccggaa cagtaaaccc tgttccgact actgcctcac ccatatcgtc
      121 aatcttctcg aggactgggg accctgcacc gaacatggag agcacaacat caggattcct
      181 aggacccctg ctcgtgttac aggcggggtt tttcttgttg acaagaatcc tcacaatacc
      241 acagagtcta gactcgtggt ggacttctct caattttcta gggggagcac ccgcgtgtcc
      301 tggccaaaat tcgcagtccc caacctccaa tcactcacca acctcttgtc ctccaatttg
      361 tcctggctat cgctgggtgt gtctgcggcg ttttatcata ttcctcttca tcctgctgct
      421 atgcctcacc ttcttgttgg ttcttctgga ctaccaaggt atgttgcccg tttgtcctct
      481 acttccagga acatcaacta ccagcacggg gccatgcaag acctgcacga ttcctgctca
      541 aggaacctct atgtttccct cttgttgctg tacaaaacct tcggacggaa actgcacttg
      601 tattcccatc ccatcatcct gggctttcgc aagattccta tgggagtggg cctcagtccg
      661 tttctcctgg ctcagtttac tagtgccatt tgttcagtgg ttcgtagggc tttcccccac
      721 tgtttggctt tcagttatat ggatgatgtg gtattggggg ccaagtctgt acaacatctt
      781 gagtcccttt ttacctctat taccaatttt cttttgtctt tgggtataca tttgaaccct
      841 aataaaacca aacgttgggg ctactccctc aacttcatgg gatatgtaat tggatgttgg
      901 ggtactttac cacaagaaca tattgtacta aaaatcaaac aatgttttag aaaactgcct
      961 gtaaatagac ctattgattg gaaagtatgt caaagaattg tgggtctttt gggctttgct
     1021 gcccctttta cacaatgtgg ctatcctgcc ttaatgcctt tatatgcgtg tatacaatct
     1081 aagcaggctt tcactttctc gccaacttac aaggcctttc tgtgtaaaca atatctgaac
     1141 ctttaccccg ttgcccggca acggtccggt ctctgccaag tgtttgctga cgcaaccccc
     1201 actggatggg gcttggctat tggccatcgc cgcatgcgtg gaacctttgt ggctcctctg
     1261 ccgatccata ctgcggaact cctagcagct tgttttgctc gcagccggtc tggagcaaac
     1321 ctcatcggaa ctgacaactc tgttgtcctc tctcggaaat acacctcatt tccatggctg
     1381 ctaggctgtg ctgccaactg gatcctgcgc gggacgtcct ttgtctacgt cccgtcggcg
     1441 ctgaatcccg cggacgaccc gtctcggggc cgcttgggga tctaccgtcc ccttcttcgt
     1501 ctgccgttcc ggccgaccac ggggcgcacc tctctttacg cggtctcccc gtctgtgcct
     1561 tctcatctgc cggtccgtgt gcacttcgct tcacctctgc acgtcgcatg gagaccaccg
     1621 tgaacgccca ccaggtcttg cccaaggtct tacataagag gactcttgga ctcccagcaa
     1681 tgtcaacgac cgaccttgag gcatacttca aagactgttt gtttaaggac tgggaggagt
     1741 tgggggagga gattaggtta atgatctttg tactaggagg ctgtaggcat aaattggtct
     1801 gttcaccagc accatgcaac tttttcacct ctgtctaatc atctcatgtt catgtcctac
     1861 tgttcaagcc tccaagctgt gccttgggtg gctttagggc atggacattg acccgtataa
     1921 agaatttgga gcttctgtgg agttactctc ttttttgcct tctgacttct ttccttctat
     1981 tcgagatctc ctcgacaccg cctcagctct gtatcgggag gccttagagt ctccggaaca
     2041 ttgttcacct caccatacag cactcaggca agctattctg tgttggggtg agttgatgaa
     2101 tctggccacc tgggtgggaa gtaatttgga agacccagca tccagggaat tagtagtcag
     2161 ctatgtcaac gttaatatgg gcctaaaaat cagacaacta ttgtggtttc acatttcctg
     2221 tcttactttt gggagagaaa ctgttcttga atatttggtg tcttttggag tgtggattcg
     2281 cactcctccc gcatatagac caccaaatgc ccctatctta tcaacacttc cggaaactac
     2341 tgttgttaga cgaagaggca ggtcccctag aagaagaact ccctcgcctc gcagacgaag
     2401 gtctcaatcg ccgcgtcgca gaagatctca atctcgggaa tctcaatgtt agtatccctt
     2461 ggactcataa ggtgggaaac tttactgggc tttattcttc tactgcacct gtctttaatc
     2521 ctgagtggaa aactccctcc tttcctcaca ttcatttaca ggaggacatt attaatagat
     2581 gtcaacaata tgtgggcccc cttacagtga atgagaaaag gagattaaaa ttaattatgc
     2641 ctgctaggtt ctatcctaac cttaccaaat atttgccctt ggacaagggc attaaaccat
     2701 attatcctga acatgcagtt aatcattact tcaagactag gcattattta catactccgt
     2761 ggaaggctgg cattctatat aagagagaaa ctacacgcag cgcctcattt tgtgggtcac
     2821 catattcttg ggaacaagag ctacagcatg ggaggcccgt cttccaaacc tcgacgaggc
     2881 atggggacaa atcttgctgt tcccaatcct ctgggattct ttcccgatca ccagttggac
     2941 cttgcgttcc gagccaactc aaacaatcca gattgggact tcaaccccag caaggatcct
     3001 tggccagagg caaatcaggt aggagcggga gcattcgggc caggtttcac cccacctcac
     3061 ggcggtcttt tggggtgaag ccctcaggct cagggcacat tgacaacagt gccagtagca
     3121 cctcctcctg cctccaccaa tcggcagtca ggaagacagc ctactcccat ctctccacct
     3181 ctaagggaca gtcatcctca ggccatgcag tggaa
//

LOCUS       FJ032338                3215 bp    DNA     circular VRL 21-SEP-2008
DEFINITION  Hepatitis B virus isolate S462-7 from China, complete genome.
ACCESSION   FJ032338
VERSION     FJ032338.1  GI:202072529
KEYWORDS    .
SOURCE      Hepatitis B virus
  ORGANISM  Hepatitis B virus
            Viruses; Retro-transcribing viruses; Hepadnaviridae;
            Orthohepadnavirus.
REFERENCE   1  (bases 1 to 3215)
  AUTHORS   Liu,Y., Chen,X., Wang,C., Xu,Z., Ren,X., Liang,Z. and Xu,D.
  TITLE     Hepatitis B virus full-length genome isolated from a patient
  JOURNAL   Unpublished
REFERENCE   2  (bases 1 to 3215)
  AUTHORS   Liu,Y., Chen,X., Wang,C., Xu,Z., Ren,X., Liang,Z. and Xu,D.
  TITLE     Direct Submission
  JOURNAL   Submitted (15-AUG-2008) Viral Hepatitis Research Laboratory,
            Institute of Infectious Diseases, The 302 Hospital of PLA, #100 Xi
            Si Huan Middle Road, Beijing 100039, China
FEATURES             Location/Qualifiers
     source          1..3215
                     /organism="Hepatitis B virus"
                     /mol_type="genomic DNA"
                     /serotype="adrq+"
                     /isolate="S462-7"
                     /isolation_source="serum from patient with HBV-associated
                     liver cirrhosis"
                     /host="Homo sapiens"
                     /db_xref="taxon:10407"
                     /country="China"
                     /collection_date="13-Sep-2007"
                     /note="genotype: C"
     gene            join(2307..3215,1..1623)
                     /gene="P"
     CDS             join(2307..3215,1..1623)
                     /gene="P"
                     /codon_start=1
                     /product="polymerase"
                     /protein_id="ACH95911.1"
                     /db_xref="GI:202072530"
                     /translation="MPLSYQHFRKLLLLDDEAGPLEEELPRLADEGLNRRVAEDLNLG
                     NLNVSIPWTHKVGNFTGLYSSTAPVFNPEWKTPSFPHIHLQEDIINRCQQYVGPLTVN
                     EKRRLKLIMPARFYPNLTKYLPLDKGIKPYYPEHAVNHYFKTRHYLHTLWKAGILYKR
                     ETTRSASFCGSPYSWEQELQHGRPVFQTSTRHGDKSCCSQSSGILSRSPVGPCVPSQL
                     KQSRLGLQPQQGSLARGKSGRSGSIRARFHPTSRRSFGVEPSGSGHIDNSASSTSSCL
                     HQSAVRKTAYSHLSTSKGQSSSGHAVELHNIPPSSARPQSEGPIPSCWWLQFRNSKPC
                     SDYCLTHIVNLLEDWGPCTEHGEHNIRIPRTPARVTGGVFLVDKNPHNTTESRLVVDF
                     SQFSRGSTRVSWPKFAVPNLQSLTNLLSSNLSWLSLDVSAAFYHIPLHPAAMPHLLVG
                     SSGLPRYVARLSSTSRNINYQHGAMQDLHDSCSRNLYVSLLLLYKTFGRKLHLYSHPI
                     ILGFRKIPMGVGLSPFLLAQFTSAICSVVRRAFPHCLAFSYMDDVVLGAKSVQHLESL
                     FTSITNFLLSLGIHLTPNKTKRWGYSLNFMGYVIGCWGTLPQEHIVLKIKQCFRKLPV
                     NRPIDWKVCQRIVGLLGLAAPFTQCGYPALMPLYACIQSKQAFTFSPTYKAFLCKQYL
                     NLYPVARQRSGLCQVFADATPTGWGLAIGHRRVRGTFVAPLPIHTAELLAACFARSRS
                     GANLIGTDNSVVLSRKYTSFPWLLGCAANWILRGTSFVYVPSALNPADDPSRGRLGIY
                     RPLLRLPFRPTTGRTSLYAVSPSVPSHLPVRVHFASPLHVAWRPP"
     gene            join(2848..3215,1..835)
                     /gene="S"
     CDS             join(2848..3215,1..835)
                     /gene="S"
                     /note="preS1/preS2/S"
                     /codon_start=1
                     /product="large S protein"
                     /protein_id="ACH95912.1"
                     /db_xref="GI:202072531"
                     /translation="MGGPSSKPRRGMGTNLAVPNPLGFFPDHQLDLAFRANSNNPDWD
                     FNPNKDPWPEANQVGAGAFGPGFTPPHGGLLGWSPQAQGTLTTVPVAPPPASTNRQSG
                     RQPTPISPPLRDSHPQAMQWNSTTFHQALLDPKVRGLYLPAGGSSSGTVNPVPTTASP
                     ISSIFSRTGDPAPNMESTTSGFLGPLLVLQAGFFLLTRILTIPQSLDSWWTSLNFLGG
                     APACPGQNSQSPTSNHSPTSCPPICPGYRWMCLRRFIIFLFILLLCLTFLLVLLDYQG
                     MLPVCPLLPGTSTTSTGPCKTCTIPAQGTSMFPSCCCTKPSDGNCTCIPIPSSWAFAR
                     FLWEWASVRFSWLSLLVPFVQWFVGLSPTVWLSVIWMMWYWGPSLYNILSPFLPLLPI
                     FFCLWVYI"
     CDS             join(3205..3215,1..835)
                     /gene="S"
                     /note="pre-S2/S"
                     /codon_start=1
                     /product="middle S protein"
                     /protein_id="ACH95913.1"
                     /db_xref="GI:202072532"
                     /translation="MQWNSTTFHQALLDPKVRGLYLPAGGSSSGTVNPVPTTASPISS
                     IFSRTGDPAPNMESTTSGFLGPLLVLQAGFFLLTRILTIPQSLDSWWTSLNFLGGAPA
                     CPGQNSQSPTSNHSPTSCPPICPGYRWMCLRRFIIFLFILLLCLTFLLVLLDYQGMLP
                     VCPLLPGTSTTSTGPCKTCTIPAQGTSMFPSCCCTKPSDGNCTCIPIPSSWAFARFLW
                     EWASVRFSWLSLLVPFVQWFVGLSPTVWLSVIWMMWYWGPSLYNILSPFLPLLPIFFC
                     LWVYI"
     CDS             155..835
                     /gene="S"
                     /note="HBsAg"
                     /codon_start=1
                     /product="S protein"
                     /protein_id="ACH95914.1"
                     /db_xref="GI:202072533"
                     /translation="MESTTSGFLGPLLVLQAGFFLLTRILTIPQSLDSWWTSLNFLGG
                     APACPGQNSQSPTSNHSPTSCPPICPGYRWMCLRRFIIFLFILLLCLTFLLVLLDYQG
                     MLPVCPLLPGTSTTSTGPCKTCTIPAQGTSMFPSCCCTKPSDGNCTCIPIPSSWAFAR
                     FLWEWASVRFSWLSLLVPFVQWFVGLSPTVWLSVIWMMWYWGPSLYNILSPFLPLLPI
                     FFCLWVYI"
     gene            1374..1838
                     /gene="X"
     CDS             1374..1838
                     /gene="X"
                     /codon_start=1
                     /product="X protein"
                     /protein_id="ACH95915.1"
                     /db_xref="GI:202072534"
                     /translation="MAARLCCQLDPARDVLCLRPVGAESRGRPVSGPFGNLPSPSSSA
                     VPADHGAHLSLRGLPVCAFSSAGPCALRFTSARRMETTVNAHQVLPKVLHKRTLGLPA
                     MSTTDLEAYFKDCLFKDWEELGEEIRLMIFVLGGCRHKLVCSPAPCNFFTSA"
     gene            1814..2452
                     /gene="C"
     misc_feature    1814..2452
                     /gene="C"
                     /note="nonfunctional precore/core protein due to mutation"
     CDS             1901..2452
                     /gene="C"
                     /codon_start=1
                     /product="core protein"
                     /protein_id="ACH95916.1"
                     /db_xref="GI:202072535"
                     /translation="MDIDPYKEFGASVELLSFLPSDFFPSIRDLLDTASALYREALES
                     PEHCSPHHTALRQAILCWGESMNLATWAGSNLEDPASRELVVSYVNVNMGLKIRQLLW
                     FHISCLTFRRETVLEYLVSFGVWIRTPHAYRPPNAPILSTLPETTVVRRRGRTPRRRT
                     PSPRRRRSQSPRRRRSQSRESQC"
ORIGIN      
        1 ctccacaaca ttccaccaag ctctgctaga ccccaaagtg aggggcctat accttcctgc
       61 tggtggctcc agttccggaa cagtaaaccc tgttccgact actgcctcac ccatatcgtc
      121 aatcttctcg aggactgggg accctgcacc gaacatggag agcacaacat caggattcct
      181 aggacccctg ctcgtgttac aggcggggtt tttcttgttg acaagaatcc tcacaatacc
      241 acagagtcta gactcgtggt ggacttctct caattttcta gggggagcac ccgcgtgtcc
      301 tggccaaaat tcgcagtccc caacctccaa tcactcacca acctcttgtc ctccaatttg
      361 tcctggctat cgctggatgt gtctgcggcg ttttatcata ttcctcttca tcctgctgct
      421 atgcctcacc ttcttgttgg ttcttctgga ctaccaaggt atgttgcccg tttgtcctct
      481 acttccagga acatcaacta ccagcacggg gccatgcaag acctgcacga ttcctgctca
      541 aggaacctct atgtttccct cttgttgctg tacaaaacct tcggacggaa actgcacttg
      601 tattcccatc ccatcatcct gggctttcgc aagattccta tgggagtggg cctcagtccg
      661 tttctcctgg ctcagtttac tagtgccatt tgttcagtgg ttcgtagggc tttcccccac
      721 tgtttggctt tcagttatat ggatgatgtg gtattggggg ccaagtctgt acaacatctt
      781 gagtcccttt ttacctctat taccaatttt cttttgtctt tgggtataca tttgacccct
      841 aataaaacca aacgttgggg ctactccctc aacttcatgg gatatgtaat tggatgttgg
      901 ggtactttac cacaagaaca tattgtacta aaaatcaagc aatgttttag aaaactgcct
      961 gtaaatagac ctattgattg gaaagtatgt caaagaattg tgggtctttt gggccttgct
     1021 gcccctttta cacaatgtgg ctatcctgcc ttaatgcctt tatatgcgtg tatacaatct
     1081 aagcaggctt tcactttctc gccaacttac aaggcctttc tgtgtaaaca atatctgaac
     1141 ctttaccccg ttgcccggca acggtccggt ctctgccaag tgtttgctga cgcaaccccc
     1201 actggatggg gcttggctat tggccatcgc cgcgtgcgtg gaacctttgt ggctcctctg
     1261 ccaatccata ctgcggaact cctagcagct tgttttgctc gcagccggtc tggagcaaac
     1321 ctcatcggaa ccgacaactc tgttgtcctc tctcggaaat acacctcctt tccatggctg
     1381 ctaggctgtg ctgccaactg gatcctgcgc gggacgtcct ttgtctacgt cccgtcggcg
     1441 ctgaatcccg cggacgaccc gtctcggggc cgtttgggaa tctaccgtcc ccttcttcgt
     1501 ctgccgttcc ggccgaccac ggggcgcacc tctctttacg cggtctcccc gtctgtgcct
     1561 tctcatctgc cggtccgtgt gcacttcgct tcacctctgc acgtcgcatg gagaccaccg
     1621 tgaacgccca ccaggtcttg cccaaggtct tacataagag gactcttgga ctcccagcaa
     1681 tgtcaacgac cgaccttgag gcatacttca aagactgttt gtttaaggac tgggaggagc
     1741 tgggggagga gattaggtta atgatctttg tactaggagg ctgtaggcat aaattggtct
     1801 gttcaccagc accatgcaac tttttcacct ctgcctaatc atctcatgtt catgtcctac
     1861 tgttcaagcc tccaagctgt gccttgggtg gctttagggc atggacattg acccgtataa
     1921 agaatttgga gcttctgtgg agttactctc ttttttgcct tctgacttct tcccttctat
     1981 tcgagatctc ctcgacaccg cctcagctct gtatcgggag gccttagagt ctccggaaca
     2041 ttgttcacct caccatacag cactcaggca agctattctg tgttggggtg agtcgatgaa
     2101 tctggccacc tgggcgggaa gtaatttgga agacccagca tccagggaat tagtagtcag
     2161 ctatgtcaat gttaatatgg gcctaaaaat cagacaacta ttgtggtttc acatttcctg
     2221 tcttactttt agaagagaaa ctgttcttga gtatttggtg tcttttggag tgtggattcg
     2281 cactcctcat gcttacagac caccaaatgc ccctatctta tcaacacttc cggaaactac
     2341 tgttgttaga cgacgaggca ggacccctag aagaagaact ccctcgcctc gcagacgaag
     2401 gtctcaatcg ccgcgtcgca gaagatctca atctcgggaa tctcaatgtt agtatccctt
     2461 ggactcataa ggtgggaaac tttactgggc tttattcttc tactgcacct gtctttaatc
     2521 ctgagtggaa aactccctcc tttcctcaca ttcatttaca ggaggacatt attaatagat
     2581 gtcaacaata tgtgggcccc cttacagtga atgagaaaag gagattaaaa ttaattatgc
     2641 ctgctaggtt ctatcctaac cttaccaaat atttgccctt ggacaagggc attaaaccat
     2701 attatcctga acatgcagtt aatcattact tcaagactag gcattattta catactctgt
     2761 ggaaggctgg cattctatat aagagagaaa ctacacgcag cgcctcattt tgtgggtcac
     2821 catattcttg ggaacaagag ctacagcatg ggaggcccgt cttccaaacc tcgacgaggc
     2881 atggggacaa atcttgctgt tcccaatcct ctgggattct ttcccgatca ccagttggac
     2941 cttgcgttcc gagccaactc aaacaatcca gattgggact tcaaccccaa caaggatcct
     3001 tggccagagg caaatcaggt aggagcggga gcattcgggc caggtttcac cccacctcac
     3061 ggcggtcttt tggggtggag ccctcaggct cagggcacat tgacaacagt gccagtagca
     3121 cctcctcctg cctccaccaa tcggcagtca ggaagacagc ctactcccat ctctccacct
     3181 ctaagggaca gtcatcctca ggccatgcag tggaa
//

LOCUS       FJ032339                3215 bp    DNA     circular VRL 21-SEP-2008
DEFINITION  Hepatitis B virus isolate S462-9 from China, complete genome.
ACCESSION   FJ032339
VERSION     FJ032339.1  GI:202072536
KEYWORDS    .
SOURCE      Hepatitis B virus
  ORGANISM  Hepatitis B virus
            Viruses; Retro-transcribing viruses; Hepadnaviridae;
            Orthohepadnavirus.
REFERENCE   1  (bases 1 to 3215)
  AUTHORS   Liu,Y., Chen,X., Wang,C., Xu,Z., Ren,X., Liang,Z. and Xu,D.
  TITLE     Hepatitis B virus full-length genome isolated from a patient
  JOURNAL   Unpublished
REFERENCE   2  (bases 1 to 3215)
  AUTHORS   Liu,Y., Chen,X., Wang,C., Xu,Z., Ren,X., Liang,Z. and Xu,D.
  TITLE     Direct Submission
  JOURNAL   Submitted (15-AUG-2008) Viral Hepatitis Research Laboratory,
            Institute of Infectious Diseases, The 302 Hospital of PLA, #100 Xi
            Si Huan Middle Road, Beijing 100039, China
FEATURES             Location/Qualifiers
     source          1..3215
                     /organism="Hepatitis B virus"
                     /mol_type="genomic DNA"
                     /serotype="adrq+"
                     /isolate="S462-9"
                     /isolation_source="serum from patient with HBV-associated
                     liver cirrhosis"
                     /host="Homo sapiens"
                     /db_xref="taxon:10407"
                     /country="China"
                     /collection_date="13-Sep-2007"
                     /note="genotype: C"
     gene            join(2307..3215,1..1623)
                     /gene="P"
     CDS             join(2307..3215,1..1623)
                     /gene="P"
                     /codon_start=1
                     /product="polymerase"
                     /protein_id="ACH95917.1"
                     /db_xref="GI:202072537"
                     /translation="MPLSYQHFRKLLLLDDEAGPLEEELPRLADEGLNRRVAEDLNLG
                     NLNVSIPWTHKVGNFTGLYSSTVPVFNPEWKTPSFPHLHLQEDIINRCQQYVGPLTVN
                     EKRRLKLIMPARFYPNLTKYLPLDKGIKPYYPEHAVNHYFKTRHYLHTLWKAGILYKR
                     ETTRSASFCGSPYSWEQELQHGRPVFQTSTRHGDKSCCSQSSGILSRSPVGPCVPSQL
                     KQSRLGLQPQQGSLARGMAGRSGSIRARFHPTSRRSFGVEPSGSGHIDNSASSTSSCL
                     HQSAVRKTAYSHLSTSKGQPSSGHAVELHNIPPSSARPQSEGPIPSCWWLQFRNSKPC
                     SDYCLTHIVNLLEDWGPCTEHGEHNIRIPRTPARVTGGVFLVDKNPHNTTESRLVVDF
                     SQFSRGSTRVSWPKFAVPNLQSLTNLLSSNLSWLSLDVSAAFYHIPLHPAAMPHLLVG
                     SSGLPRYVARLSSTSRNINYQHGAMQDLHDSCSRNLYVSLLLLYKTFGRKLHLYSHPI
                     ILGFRKIPMGVGLSPFLLAQFTSAICSVVRRAFPHCLAFSYMDDVVLGAKSVQHLESL
                     FTSITNFLLSLGIHLNPNKTKRWGYSLNFMGYVIGCWGTLPQEHIVLKIKQCFRKLPV
                     NRPIDWKVCQRIVGLLGFAAPFTQCGYPALMPLYACIQSKQAFTFSPTYKAFLCKQYL
                     NLYPVARQRSGLCQVFADATPTGWGLAIGHRRMRGTFVAPLPIHTAELLAACFARSRS
                     GANLIGTDNSVVLSRKYTSFPWLLGCAANWILRGTSFVYVPSALNPADDPSRGRLGLY
                     RPLLHLPFRPTTGRTSLYAVSPSVPSHLPVRVHFASPLHVAWRPP"
     gene            join(2848..3215,1..835)
                     /gene="S"
     CDS             join(2848..3215,1..835)
                     /gene="S"
                     /note="preS1/preS2/S"
                     /codon_start=1
                     /product="large S protein"
                     /protein_id="ACH95918.1"
                     /db_xref="GI:202072538"
                     /translation="MGGPSSKPRRGMGTNLAVPNPLGFFPDHQLDLAFRANSNNPDWD
                     FNPNKDPWPEAWQVGAGAFGPGFTPPHGGLLGWSPQAQGTLTTVPVAPPPASTNRQSG
                     RQPTPISPPLRDSHPQAMQWNSTTFHQALLDPKVRGLYLPAGGSSSGTVNPVPTTASP
                     ISSIFSRTGDPAPNMESTTSGFLGPLLVLQAGFFLLTRILTIPQSLDSWWTSLNFLGG
                     APACPGQNSQSPTSNHSPTSCPPICPGYRWMCLRRFIIFLFILLLCLTFLLVLLDYQG
                     MLPVCPLLPGTSTTSTGPCKTCTIPAQGTSMFPSCCCTKPSDGNCTCIPIPSSWAFAR
                     FLWEWASVRFSWLSLLVPFVQWFVGLSPTVWLSVIWMMWYWGPSLYNILSPFLPLLPI
                     FFCLWVYI"
     CDS             join(3205..3215,1..835)
                     /gene="S"
                     /note="pre-S2/S"
                     /codon_start=1
                     /product="middle S protein"
                     /protein_id="ACH95919.1"
                     /db_xref="GI:202072539"
                     /translation="MQWNSTTFHQALLDPKVRGLYLPAGGSSSGTVNPVPTTASPISS
                     IFSRTGDPAPNMESTTSGFLGPLLVLQAGFFLLTRILTIPQSLDSWWTSLNFLGGAPA
                     CPGQNSQSPTSNHSPTSCPPICPGYRWMCLRRFIIFLFILLLCLTFLLVLLDYQGMLP
                     VCPLLPGTSTTSTGPCKTCTIPAQGTSMFPSCCCTKPSDGNCTCIPIPSSWAFARFLW
                     EWASVRFSWLSLLVPFVQWFVGLSPTVWLSVIWMMWYWGPSLYNILSPFLPLLPIFFC
                     LWVYI"
     CDS             155..835
                     /gene="S"
                     /note="HBsAg"
                     /codon_start=1
                     /product="S protein"
                     /protein_id="ACH95920.1"
                     /db_xref="GI:202072540"
                     /translation="MESTTSGFLGPLLVLQAGFFLLTRILTIPQSLDSWWTSLNFLGG
                     APACPGQNSQSPTSNHSPTSCPPICPGYRWMCLRRFIIFLFILLLCLTFLLVLLDYQG
                     MLPVCPLLPGTSTTSTGPCKTCTIPAQGTSMFPSCCCTKPSDGNCTCIPIPSSWAFAR
                     FLWEWASVRFSWLSLLVPFVQWFVGLSPTVWLSVIWMMWYWGPSLYNILSPFLPLLPI
                     FFCLWVYI"
     gene            1374..1838
                     /gene="X"
     CDS             1374..1838
                     /gene="X"
                     /codon_start=1
                     /product="X protein"
                     /protein_id="ACH95921.1"
                     /db_xref="GI:202072541"
                     /translation="MAARVCCQLDPARDVLCLRPVGAESRGRPVSGPFGTLPSPSSSA
                     VPADHGAHLSLRGLPVCAFSSAGPCALRFTSARRMETTVNAHQALPKVLHKRTLGLPA
                     MSTTDLEAYFKDCLFKDWEELGEEIRLMIFVLGGCRHKLVCSPAPCNFFTSA"
     gene            1814..2452
                     /gene="C"
     CDS             1814..2452
                     /gene="C"
                     /codon_start=1
                     /product="precore/core protein"
                     /protein_id="ACH95922.1"
                     /db_xref="GI:202072542"
                     /translation="MQLFHLCLIISCSCPTVQASKLCLGWLWGMDIDPYKEFGASVEL
                     LSFLPSDFFPSIRDLLDTASALYREALESPEHCSPHHTALRQAILCWGELMNLATWVG
                     SNLEDPASRELVVSYVNVNMGLKIRQLLWFHISCLTFGRETVLEYLVSFGVWIRTPPA
                     YRPPNAPILSTLPETTVVRRRGRTPRRRTPSPRRRRSQSPRRRRSQSRESQC"
     CDS             1901..2452
                     /gene="C"
                     /codon_start=1
                     /product="core protein"
                     /protein_id="ACH95923.1"
                     /db_xref="GI:202072543"
                     /translation="MDIDPYKEFGASVELLSFLPSDFFPSIRDLLDTASALYREALES
                     PEHCSPHHTALRQAILCWGELMNLATWVGSNLEDPASRELVVSYVNVNMGLKIRQLLW
                     FHISCLTFGRETVLEYLVSFGVWIRTPPAYRPPNAPILSTLPETTVVRRRGRTPRRRT
                     PSPRRRRSQSPRRRRSQSRESQC"
ORIGIN      
        1 ctccacaaca ttccaccaag ctctgctaga ccccaaagtg aggggcctat accttcctgc
       61 tggtggctcc agttccggaa cagtaaaccc tgttccgact actgcctcac ccatatcgtc
      121 aatcttctcg aggactgggg accctgcacc gaacatggag agcacaacat caggattcct
      181 aggacccctg ctcgtgttac aggcggggtt tttcttgttg acaagaatcc tcacaatacc
      241 acagagtcta gactcgtggt ggacttctct caattttcta gggggagcac ccgcgtgtcc
      301 tggccaaaat tcgcagtccc caacctccaa tcactcacca acctcttgtc ctccaatttg
      361 tcctggctat cgctggatgt gtctgcggcg ttttatcata ttcctcttca tcctgctgct
      421 atgcctcacc ttcttgttgg ttcttctgga ctaccaaggt atgttgcccg tttgtcctct
      481 acttccagga acatcaacta ccagcacggg gccatgcaag acctgcacga ttcctgctca
      541 aggaacctct atgtttccct cttgttgctg tacaaaacct tcggacggaa actgcacttg
      601 tattcccatc ccatcatcct gggctttcgc aagattccta tgggagtggg cctcagtccg
      661 tttctcctgg ctcagtttac tagtgccatt tgttcagtgg ttcgtagggc tttcccccac
      721 tgtttggctt tcagttatat ggatgatgtg gtattggggg ccaagtctgt acaacatctt
      781 gagtcccttt ttacctctat taccaatttt cttttgtctt tgggtataca tttgaaccct
      841 aataaaacca aacgttgggg ctactccctc aacttcatgg gatatgtaat tggatgttgg
      901 ggtactttac cacaagaaca tattgtacta aaaatcaagc aatgttttag aaaactgcct
      961 gtaaatagac ctattgattg gaaagtatgt caaagaattg tgggtctttt gggctttgct
     1021 gcccctttta cacaatgtgg ctatcctgcc ttaatgcctt tatatgcgtg tatacaatct
     1081 aagcaggctt tcactttctc gccaacttac aaggcctttc tgtgtaaaca atatctgaac
     1141 ctttaccccg ttgcccggca acggtccggt ctctgccaag tgtttgctga cgcaaccccc
     1201 actggatggg gcttggctat tggccatcgc cgcatgcgtg gaacctttgt ggctcctctg
     1261 ccgatccata ctgcggaact cctagcagct tgttttgctc gcagccggtc tggagcaaac
     1321 ctcatcggaa ccgacaactc tgttgtcctc tctcggaaat acacctcctt tccatggctg
     1381 ctagggtgtg ctgccaactg gatcctgcgc gggacgtcct ttgtctacgt cccgtcggcg
     1441 ctgaatcccg cggacgaccc gtctcggggc cgtttgggac tctaccgtcc ccttcttcat
     1501 ctgccgttcc ggccgaccac ggggcgcacc tctctttacg cggtctcccc gtctgtgcct
     1561 tctcatctgc cggtccgtgt gcacttcgct tcacctctgc acgtcgcatg gagaccaccg
     1621 tgaacgccca ccaggccttg cccaaggtct tacataagag gactcttgga ctcccagcaa
     1681 tgtcaacgac cgaccttgag gcatacttca aagactgttt gtttaaggac tgggaggagt
     1741 tgggggagga gattaggtta atgatctttg tactaggagg ctgtaggcat aaattggtct
     1801 gttcaccagc accatgcaac tttttcacct ctgcctaatc atctcatgtt catgtcctac
     1861 tgttcaagcc tccaagctgt gccttgggtg gctttggggc atggacattg acccgtataa
     1921 agaatttgga gcttctgtgg agttactctc ttttttgcct tctgactttt ttccttctat
     1981 tcgagatctc ctcgacaccg cctcagctct gtatcgggag gccttagagt ctccagaaca
     2041 ttgttcacct caccatacag cactcaggca agctattctg tgttggggtg agttgatgaa
     2101 tctggccacc tgggtgggaa gtaatttgga agacccagca tccagggaat tagtagtcag
     2161 ctatgtcaat gttaatatgg gcctaaaaat cagacaacta ttgtggtttc acatttcctg
     2221 tcttactttt ggaagagaaa ctgttcttga gtatttggtg tcttttggag tgtggattcg
     2281 cactcctcct gcttacagac caccaaatgc ccctatctta tcaacacttc cggaaactac
     2341 tgttgttaga cgacgaggca ggacccctag aagaagaact ccctcgcctc gcagacgaag
     2401 gtctcaatcg ccgcgtcgca gaagatctca atctcgggaa tctcaatgtt agtatccctt
     2461 ggactcataa ggtgggaaac tttactgggc tttattcttc tactgtacct gtctttaatc
     2521 ctgagtggaa aactccctcc tttcctcacc ttcatttaca ggaggacatt attaatagat
     2581 gtcaacaata tgtgggccct cttacagtga atgaaaaaag gagattaaaa ttaattatgc
     2641 ctgctaggtt ctatcctaac cttaccaaat atttgccctt ggacaagggc attaaaccat
     2701 attatcctga acatgcagtt aatcattact tcaagactag gcattattta catactctgt
     2761 ggaaggctgg cattctatat aagagagaaa ctacacgcag cgcctcattt tgtgggtcac
     2821 catattcttg ggaacaagag ctacagcatg ggaggcccgt cttccaaacc tcgacgaggc
     2881 atggggacaa atcttgctgt tcccaatcct ctgggattct ttcccgatca ccagttggac
     2941 cttgcgttcc gagccaactc aaacaatcca gattgggact tcaaccccaa caaggatcct
     3001 tggccagagg catggcaggt aggagcggga gcattcgggc caggtttcac cccacctcac
     3061 ggcggtcttt tggggtggag ccctcaggct cagggcacat tgacaacagt gccagtagca
     3121 cctcctcctg cctccaccaa tcggcagtca ggaagacagc ctactcccat ctctccacct
     3181 ctaagggaca gccatcctca ggccatgcag tggaa
//

LOCUS       FJ032340                3215 bp    DNA     circular VRL 21-SEP-2008
DEFINITION  Hepatitis B virus isolate S529-1 from China, complete genome.
ACCESSION   FJ032340
VERSION     FJ032340.1  GI:202072544
KEYWORDS    .
SOURCE      Hepatitis B virus
  ORGANISM  Hepatitis B virus
            Viruses; Retro-transcribing viruses; Hepadnaviridae;
            Orthohepadnavirus.
REFERENCE   1  (bases 1 to 3215)
  AUTHORS   Liu,Y., Chen,X., Wang,C., Xu,Z., Ren,X., Liang,Z. and Xu,D.
  TITLE     Hepatitis B virus full-length genome isolated from a patient
  JOURNAL   Unpublished
REFERENCE   2  (bases 1 to 3215)
  AUTHORS   Liu,Y., Chen,X., Wang,C., Xu,Z., Ren,X., Liang,Z. and Xu,D.
  TITLE     Direct Submission
  JOURNAL   Submitted (15-AUG-2008) Viral Hepatitis Research Laboratory,
            Institute of Infectious Diseases, The 302 Hospital of PLA, #100 Xi
            Si Huan Middle Road, Beijing 100039, China
FEATURES             Location/Qualifiers
     source          1..3215
                     /organism="Hepatitis B virus"
                     /mol_type="genomic DNA"
                     /serotype="adw1"
                     /isolate="S529-1"
                     /isolation_source="serum from patient with HBV-associated
                     liver cirrhosis"
                     /host="Homo sapiens"
                     /db_xref="taxon:10407"
                     /country="China"
                     /collection_date="21-Sep-2007"
                     /note="genotype: C"
     gene            join(2307..3215,1..1623)
                     /gene="P"
     CDS             join(2307..3215,1..1623)
                     /gene="P"
                     /codon_start=1
                     /product="polymerase"
                     /protein_id="ACH95924.1"
                     /db_xref="GI:202072545"
                     /translation="MPLSYQHFRKLLLLDDEAGPLEEELPRLADEGLNRRVAEDLNLG
                     NLNVSIPWTHKVGNFTGLYSSTVPVFNPEWQTPSFPRIHLQEDIINRCQQYVGPLTVN
                     ERRRLKLIMPARFYPNLTKYLPLDKGIKPYYPEHAVNHYFKTRHYLHTLWKAGILYKR
                     ETTRSASFCGSPYSWEQELQHGRLVVQTSTRHGDESFCSQSSGILSRSPVGPGVRSQL
                     KQSRLGLQPQQGSLARGKSGRSGSIRARVHPTTRRSFGVEPSGSGPIDNSASSTSSCL
                     HQSAVRKTAYSHLSTSKRQSSSGHAVELHNIPPSSARPQSEGPILSCWWLQFRNSKPC
                     SDYCLTHIVNLLEDWGPCTEHGEHNIRIPRTPARVTGGVFLVDKNPHDTTESRLVVDF
                     SQFSRGSTQVSWPKFAVPNLQSLTNLLSSNLSWLSLDVSAAFYHIPLHPAAMPHLLVG
                     SSGLPRYVARLSSTSRNINYQHGTMQDLHDSCSRNLYVSLLLLYKTFGRELHLYSHPI
                     ILGFRKIPMGVGLSPFLLVQFTSAICSVVRRAFPHCLAFSYMDDVVLGAKSVQHLESL
                     FTAVTNFLLSLGTHLNPNKTKRWGYSLNFMGYVIGCWGTLPQEHIVLKIKQCFRKLPV
                     NRPIDWKVCQRIVGLLGFAAPFTQCGYPALMPLYACIQSKQAFTFSPTYKAFLCKQYL
                     NLYPVARQRSGLCQVFADATPTGWGLAIGHRRMRGAFVAPLPIHTAELLAACFARSRS
                     GAKLIGTDNSVVLSRKYTSFPWLLGCAANWILRGTSFVYVPSALNPADDPSRGRLGLY
                     RPLLHLPFRPTTGRTSLYAVSPSVPSHLPDRVHFASPLHVAWKPP"
     gene            join(2848..3215,1..835)
                     /gene="S"
     CDS             join(2848..3215,1..835)
                     /gene="S"
                     /note="preS1/preS2/S"
                     /codon_start=1
                     /product="large S protein"
                     /protein_id="ACH95925.1"
                     /db_xref="GI:202072546"
                     /translation="MGGWSSKPRQGMGTNLSVPNPLGFFPDHQLDPAFGANSNNPDWD
                     FNPNKDHWPEANQVGAGAFGPGFTPPHGGLLGWSPQAQGLLTTVPVAPPPASTNRQSG
                     RQPTPISPPLRDSHPQAMQWNSTTFHQALLDPRVKGLYFPAGGSSSGTVNPVPTTASP
                     ISSIFSRTGDPAPNMESTTSGFLGPLLVLQAGFFLLTRILTIPQSLDSWWTSLNFLGE
                     APKCPGQNSQSPTSNHSPTSCPPICPGYRWMCLRRFIIFLFILLLCLIFLLVLLDYQG
                     MLPVCPLLPGTSTTSTGPCKTCTIPAQGTSMFPSCCCTKPSDGNCTCIPIPSSWAFAK
                     FLWEWASVRFSWFSLLVPFVQWFVGLSPTVWLSVIWMMWYWGPSLYNILSPFLPLLPI
                     FFCLWVHI"
     CDS             join(3205..3215,1..835)
                     /gene="S"
                     /note="pre-S2/S"
                     /codon_start=1
                     /product="middle S protein"
                     /protein_id="ACH95926.1"
                     /db_xref="GI:202072547"
                     /translation="MQWNSTTFHQALLDPRVKGLYFPAGGSSSGTVNPVPTTASPISS
                     IFSRTGDPAPNMESTTSGFLGPLLVLQAGFFLLTRILTIPQSLDSWWTSLNFLGEAPK
                     CPGQNSQSPTSNHSPTSCPPICPGYRWMCLRRFIIFLFILLLCLIFLLVLLDYQGMLP
                     VCPLLPGTSTTSTGPCKTCTIPAQGTSMFPSCCCTKPSDGNCTCIPIPSSWAFAKFLW
                     EWASVRFSWFSLLVPFVQWFVGLSPTVWLSVIWMMWYWGPSLYNILSPFLPLLPIFFC
                     LWVHI"
     CDS             155..835
                     /gene="S"
                     /note="HBsAg"
                     /codon_start=1
                     /product="S protein"
                     /protein_id="ACH95927.1"
                     /db_xref="GI:202072548"
                     /translation="MESTTSGFLGPLLVLQAGFFLLTRILTIPQSLDSWWTSLNFLGE
                     APKCPGQNSQSPTSNHSPTSCPPICPGYRWMCLRRFIIFLFILLLCLIFLLVLLDYQG
                     MLPVCPLLPGTSTTSTGPCKTCTIPAQGTSMFPSCCCTKPSDGNCTCIPIPSSWAFAK
                     FLWEWASVRFSWFSLLVPFVQWFVGLSPTVWLSVIWMMWYWGPSLYNILSPFLPLLPI
                     FFCLWVHI"
     gene            1374..1838
                     /gene="X"
     CDS             1374..1838
                     /gene="X"
                     /codon_start=1
                     /product="X protein"
                     /protein_id="ACH95928.1"
                     /db_xref="GI:202072549"
                     /translation="MAARVCCQLDPARDVLCLRPVGVESRGRPVSGPFGTLPSPSSSA
                     VPTDHGAHLSLRGLPVCAFSSAGPCALRFTSARRMETTVNAHQVLPKVLYKRTLGLAA
                     MSTTDLEAYFKDCLFKDWEELGEESRLMIFVLGGCRHKLVCSPAPCNFFTSA"
     gene            1814..2452
                     /gene="C"
     CDS             1814..2452
                     /gene="C"
                     /codon_start=1
                     /product="precore/core protein"
                     /protein_id="ACH95929.1"
                     /db_xref="GI:202072550"
                     /translation="MQLFHLCLIISCSCPTVQASKLCLGWLWGMDIDPYKEFGASVEL
                     LSFLPSDFFPSIRDLLDTASALYREALESPEHCSPHHTALRQAILCWGELMNLATWVG
                     SNLEDPASRELVVSYVNVNMGLKIRQLLWFHISCLTFGRETVLEYLVSFGVWIRTPPA
                     YRPPNAPILSTLPETTVVRRRGRSPRRRTPSPRRRRSQSPRRRRSQSRESQC"
     CDS             1901..2452
                     /gene="C"
                     /codon_start=1
                     /product="core protein"
                     /protein_id="ACH95930.1"
                     /db_xref="GI:202072551"
                     /translation="MDIDPYKEFGASVELLSFLPSDFFPSIRDLLDTASALYREALES
                     PEHCSPHHTALRQAILCWGELMNLATWVGSNLEDPASRELVVSYVNVNMGLKIRQLLW
                     FHISCLTFGRETVLEYLVSFGVWIRTPPAYRPPNAPILSTLPETTVVRRRGRSPRRRT
                     PSPRRRRSQSPRRRRSQSRESQC"
ORIGIN      
        1 ctccacaaca ttccaccaag ctctgctaga ccccagagtg aagggcctat actttcctgc
       61 tggtggctcc agttccggaa cagtaaaccc tgttccgact actgcctcac ccatatcgtc
      121 aatcttctcg aggactgggg accctgcacc gaacatggag agcacaacat caggattcct
      181 aggacccctg ctcgtgttac aggcggggtt tttcttgttg acaagaatcc tcacgatacc
      241 acagagtcta gactcgtggt ggacttctct caattttcta ggggaagcac ccaagtgtcc
      301 tggccaaaat tcgcagtccc caacctccaa tcactcacca acctcttgtc ctccaatttg
      361 tcctggctat cgctggatgt gtctgcggcg ttttatcata ttcctcttca tcctgctgct
      421 atgcctcatc ttcttgttgg ttcttctgga ctaccaaggt atgttgcccg tttgtcctct
      481 acttccagga acatcaacta ccagcacggg accatgcaag acctgcacga ttcctgctca
      541 aggaacctct atgtttccct cttgttgctg tacaaaacct tcggacggga actgcacttg
      601 tattcccatc ccatcatcct gggctttcgc aaaattccta tgggagtggg cctcagtccg
      661 tttctcctgg ttcagtttac tagtgccatt tgttcagtgg ttcgtagggc tttcccccac
      721 tgtttggctt tcagttatat ggatgatgtg gtattggggg ccaagtctgt acaacatctt
      781 gagtcccttt ttaccgctgt taccaatttt cttttgtctt tgggtacaca tttgaaccct
      841 aataaaacca aacgttgggg ctactccctt aatttcatgg gatatgtaat tggatgttgg
      901 ggtactttac cgcaagaaca tattgtacta aaaatcaagc aatgttttcg aaaactgcct
      961 gtaaatagac ctattgattg gaaagtatgt cagagaattg tgggtctgtt gggctttgct
     1021 gcccctttta cacaatgtgg ctatcctgcc ttaatgcctt tatatgcatg tatacaatct
     1081 aagcaggctt tcactttctc gccaacttac aaggcctttc tgtgtaaaca atatctgaac
     1141 ctttaccccg ttgcccggca acggtcaggt ctctgccaag tgtttgctga cgcaaccccc
     1201 actggatggg gcttggctat tggccatcgc cgcatgcgtg gagcctttgt ggctcctctg
     1261 ccgatccata ctgcggaact cctagcagct tgttttgctc gcagccggtc tggagcgaaa
     1321 cttatcggaa ccgacaactc tgttgtcctc tctcggaaat acacctcctt tccatggctg
     1381 ctagggtgtg ctgccaactg gatcctgcgc gggacgtcct ttgtctacgt cccgtcggcg
     1441 ttgaatcccg cggacgaccc gtctcggggc cgtttgggac tctaccgtcc ccttcttcat
     1501 ctgccgttcc gaccgaccac ggggcgcacc tctctttacg cggtctcccc gtctgtgcct
     1561 tctcatctgc cggaccgtgt gcacttcgct tcacctctgc acgtcgcatg gaaaccaccg
     1621 tgaacgccca ccaggtcttg cccaaggtct tatataagag gactcttgga ctcgcagcaa
     1681 tgtcaacgac cgaccttgag gcatacttca aagactgttt gtttaaggac tgggaggagt
     1741 tgggggagga gagtaggtta atgatctttg tactaggagg ctgtaggcat aaattggtct
     1801 gttcaccagc accatgcaac tttttcacct ctgcctaatc atctcatgtt catgtcctac
     1861 tgttcaagcc tccaagctgt gccttgggtg gctttggggc atggacattg acccgtataa
     1921 agaatttgga gcttctgtgg agttactctc ttttttgcct tctgacttct ttccttctat
     1981 tcgagatctc ctcgacaccg cctcagctct gtatcgggag gccttagagt ctccggaaca
     2041 ttgttcacct caccatacag cactcaggca agctatcctg tgttggggtg agttgatgaa
     2101 tctggccacc tgggtgggaa gtaatttgga agatccagca tccagggaat tagtagtcag
     2161 ctatgtcaat gttaatatgg gcctaaaaat cagacaacta ctgtggtttc acatttcctg
     2221 tcttactttt ggaagagaaa ctgttcttga gtatttggtg tcttttggag tgtggattcg
     2281 cactcctcct gcttacagac caccaaatgc ccctatctta tcaacacttc cggaaactac
     2341 tgttgttaga cgacgaggca ggtcccctag aagaagaact ccctcgcctc gcagacgaag
     2401 gtctcaatcg ccgcgtcgca gaagatctca atctcgggaa tctcaatgtt agtatccctt
     2461 ggactcataa ggtgggaaac tttactgggc tttattcttc tactgtacct gtctttaatc
     2521 ctgagtggca aactccctcc tttcctcgca ttcatttaca ggaggacatt attaatagat
     2581 gtcaacaata tgtgggcccc cttacagtta atgaaagaag gagattaaaa ttaattatgc
     2641 ctgctaggtt ctatcctaac cttaccaaat atttgccctt ggacaaaggc attaaaccat
     2701 attatcctga acatgcagtt aatcattact tcaaaactag gcattattta catactctgt
     2761 ggaaggcggg cattttatat aagagagaaa ctacacgcag cgcctcattt tgtgggtcac
     2821 catattcttg ggaacaagag ctacagcatg ggaggttggt cgtccaaacc tcgacaaggc
     2881 atggggacga atctttctgt tcccaatcct ctgggattct ttcccgatca ccagttggac
     2941 ccggcgttcg gagccaactc aaacaatcca gattgggact tcaaccccaa caaggatcac
     3001 tggccagagg caaatcaggt aggagcggga gcattcgggc cagggttcac cccaccacac
     3061 ggcggtcttt tggggtggag ccctcaggct cagggcctat tgacaacagt gccagtagca
     3121 cctcctcctg cctccaccaa tcggcagtca ggaagacagc ctactcccat ctctccacct
     3181 ctaagagaca gtcatcctca ggccatgcag tggaa
//

LOCUS       FJ032341                3215 bp    DNA     circular VRL 21-SEP-2008
DEFINITION  Hepatitis B virus isolate S529-6 from China, complete genome.
ACCESSION   FJ032341
VERSION     FJ032341.1  GI:202072552
KEYWORDS    .
SOURCE      Hepatitis B virus
  ORGANISM  Hepatitis B virus
            Viruses; Retro-transcribing viruses; Hepadnaviridae;
            Orthohepadnavirus.
REFERENCE   1  (bases 1 to 3215)
  AUTHORS   Liu,Y., Chen,X., Wang,C., Xu,Z., Ren,X., Liang,Z. and Xu,D.
  TITLE     Hepatitis B virus full-length genome isolated from a patient
  JOURNAL   Unpublished
REFERENCE   2  (bases 1 to 3215)
  AUTHORS   Liu,Y., Chen,X., Wang,C., Xu,Z., Ren,X., Liang,Z. and Xu,D.
  TITLE     Direct Submission
  JOURNAL   Submitted (15-AUG-2008) Viral Hepatitis Research Laboratory,
            Institute of Infectious Diseases, The 302 Hospital of PLA, #100 Xi
            Si Huan Middle Road, Beijing 100039, China
FEATURES             Location/Qualifiers
     source          1..3215
                     /organism="Hepatitis B virus"
                     /mol_type="genomic DNA"
                     /serotype="adw1"
                     /isolate="S529-6"
                     /isolation_source="serum from patient with HBV-associated
                     liver cirrhosis"
                     /host="Homo sapiens"
                     /db_xref="taxon:10407"
                     /country="China"
                     /collection_date="21-Sep-2007"
                     /note="genotype: C"
     gene            join(2307..3215,1..1623)
                     /gene="P"
     CDS             join(2307..3215,1..1623)
                     /gene="P"
                     /codon_start=1
                     /product="polymerase"
                     /protein_id="ACH95931.1"
                     /db_xref="GI:202072553"
                     /translation="MPLSYQHFRKLLLLDDEAGPLEEELPRLADEGLNRRVAEDLNLG
                     NLNVSIPWTHKVGNFTGLYSSTVPVFNPEWQTPSFPRIHLQEDIINRCQQYVGPLTVN
                     ERRRLKLIMPARFYPNLTKYLPLDKGIKPYYPEHAVNHYFKTGHYLHTLWKAGILYKR
                     ETTRSASFFGSPYSWEQELQHGRLVVQTSTRHGDESFCSQSSGILSRSPVGPGVRSQL
                     KQSRLGLQPQQGSLARGKSGRSGSIRARVHPTTRRSFGVEPSGSGPIDNSASSTSSCL
                     HQSAVRKTAYSHLSTSKRQSSSGHAVELHNIPPSSARPQSEGPILSCWWLQFRNSKPC
                     SDYCLTHIVNLLEDWGPCTEHGEHNIRIPRTPARVTGGVFLVDKNPHNTTESRLVVDF
                     SQFSRGSTQVSWPKFAVPNLQSLTNLLSSNLSWLSLDVSAAFYHIPLHPAAMPHLLVG
                     SSGLPRYVARLSSTSRNINYQHGTMQDLHDSCSRNLYVSLLLLYKTFGRKLHLYSHPI
                     ILGFRKIPMGVGLSPFLLVQFTSAICSVVRRAFPHCLAFSYMDDVVLGAKSVQHLESL
                     FTAVTNFLLSLGIHLNPNKTKRWGYSLNFMGYVIGCWGTLPQEHIVLKIKQCFRKLPV
                     NRPIDWKVCQRIVGLLGFAAPFTQCGYPALMPLYACIQSKQAFTFSPTYKAFLCKQYL
                     NLYPVARQRSGLCQVFADATPTGWGLAIGHRRMRGAFVAPLPIHTAELLAACFARSRS
                     GAKLIGTDNSVVLSRKYTSFPWLLGCAANWILRGTSFVYVPSALNPADDPSRGRLGLY
                     RPLLHLPFRPTTGRTSLYAVSPSVPSHLPDRVHFASPLHVAWKPP"
     gene            join(2848..3215,1..835)
                     /gene="S"
     CDS             join(2848..3215,1..835)
                     /gene="S"
                     /note="preS1/preS2/S"
                     /codon_start=1
                     /product="large S protein"
                     /protein_id="ACH95932.1"
                     /db_xref="GI:202072554"
                     /translation="MGGWSSKPRQGMGTNLSVPNPLGFFPDHQLDPAFGANSNNPDWD
                     FNPNKDHWPEANQVGAGAFGPGFTPPHGGLLGWSPQAQGLLTTVPVAPPPASTNRQSG
                     RQPTPISPPLRDSHPQAMQWNSTTFHQALLDPRVKGLYFPAGGSSSGTVNPVPTTASP
                     ISSIFSRTGDPAPNMESTTSGFLGPLLVLQAGFFLLTRILTIPQSLDSWWTSLNFLGE
                     APKCPGQNSQSPTSNHSPTSCPPICPGYRWMCLRRFIIFLFILLLCLIFLLVLLDYQG
                     MLPVCPLLPGTSTTSTGPCKTCTIPAQGTSMFPSCCCTKPSDGNCTCIPIPSSWAFAK
                     FLWEWASVRFSWFSLLVPFVQWFVGLSPTVWLSVIWMMWYWGPSLYNILSPFLPLLPI
                     FFCLWVYI"
     CDS             join(3205..3215,1..835)
                     /gene="S"
                     /note="pre-S2/S"
                     /codon_start=1
                     /product="middle S protein"
                     /protein_id="ACH95933.1"
                     /db_xref="GI:202072555"
                     /translation="MQWNSTTFHQALLDPRVKGLYFPAGGSSSGTVNPVPTTASPISS
                     IFSRTGDPAPNMESTTSGFLGPLLVLQAGFFLLTRILTIPQSLDSWWTSLNFLGEAPK
                     CPGQNSQSPTSNHSPTSCPPICPGYRWMCLRRFIIFLFILLLCLIFLLVLLDYQGMLP
                     VCPLLPGTSTTSTGPCKTCTIPAQGTSMFPSCCCTKPSDGNCTCIPIPSSWAFAKFLW
                     EWASVRFSWFSLLVPFVQWFVGLSPTVWLSVIWMMWYWGPSLYNILSPFLPLLPIFFC
                     LWVYI"
     CDS             155..835
                     /gene="S"
                     /note="HBsAg"
                     /codon_start=1
                     /product="S protein"
                     /protein_id="ACH95934.1"
                     /db_xref="GI:202072556"
                     /translation="MESTTSGFLGPLLVLQAGFFLLTRILTIPQSLDSWWTSLNFLGE
                     APKCPGQNSQSPTSNHSPTSCPPICPGYRWMCLRRFIIFLFILLLCLIFLLVLLDYQG
                     MLPVCPLLPGTSTTSTGPCKTCTIPAQGTSMFPSCCCTKPSDGNCTCIPIPSSWAFAK
                     FLWEWASVRFSWFSLLVPFVQWFVGLSPTVWLSVIWMMWYWGPSLYNILSPFLPLLPI
                     FFCLWVYI"
     gene            1374..1838
                     /gene="X"
     CDS             1374..1838
                     /gene="X"
                     /codon_start=1
                     /product="X protein"
                     /protein_id="ACH95935.1"
                     /db_xref="GI:202072557"
                     /translation="MAARVCCQLDPARDVLCLRPVGVESRGRPVSGPFGTLSSPSSSA
                     VPTDHGAHLSLRGLPVCAFSSAGPCALRFTSARRMETTVNAHQVLPKVLYKRTLGLAA
                     MSTTDLEAYFKDCLFKDWEELGEESRLMIFVLGGCRHKLVCSPAPCNFFTSA"
     gene            1814..2452
                     /gene="C"
     CDS             1814..2452
                     /gene="C"
                     /codon_start=1
                     /product="precore/core protein"
                     /protein_id="ACH95936.1"
                     /db_xref="GI:202072558"
                     /translation="MQLFHLCLIISCSCPTVQASKLCLGWLWGMDIDPYKEFGASVEL
                     LSFLPSDFFPSIRDLLDTASALYREALESPEHCSPHHTALRQAILCWGELMNLATWVG
                     SNLEDPASRELVVSYVNVNMGLKIRQLLWFHISCLTFGRETVLEYLVSFGVWIRTPPA
                     YRPPNAPILSTLPETTVVRRRGRSPRRRTPSPRRRRSQSPRRRRSQSRESQC"
     CDS             1901..2452
                     /gene="C"
                     /codon_start=1
                     /product="core protein"
                     /protein_id="ACH95937.1"
                     /db_xref="GI:202072559"
                     /translation="MDIDPYKEFGASVELLSFLPSDFFPSIRDLLDTASALYREALES
                     PEHCSPHHTALRQAILCWGELMNLATWVGSNLEDPASRELVVSYVNVNMGLKIRQLLW
                     FHISCLTFGRETVLEYLVSFGVWIRTPPAYRPPNAPILSTLPETTVVRRRGRSPRRRT
                     PSPRRRRSQSPRRRRSQSRESQC"
ORIGIN      
        1 ctccacaaca ttccaccaag ctctgctaga ccccagagtg aagggcctat actttcctgc
       61 tggtggctcc agttccggaa cagtaaaccc tgttccgact actgcctcac ccatatcgtc
      121 aatcttctcg aggactgggg accctgcacc gaacatggag agcacaacat caggattcct
      181 aggacccctg ctcgtgttac aggcggggtt tttcttgttg acaagaatcc tcacaatacc
      241 acagagtcta gactcgtggt ggacttctct caattttcta ggggaagcac ccaagtgtcc
      301 tggccaaaat tcgcagtccc caacctccaa tcactcacca acctcttgtc ctccaatttg
      361 tcctggctat cgctggatgt gtctgcggcg ttttatcata ttcctcttca tcctgctgct
      421 atgcctcatc ttcttgttgg ttcttctgga ctaccaaggt atgttgcccg tttgtcctct
      481 acttccagga acatcaacta ccagcacggg accatgcaag acctgcacga ttcctgctca
      541 aggaacctct atgtttccct cttgttgctg tacaaaacct tcggacggaa actgcacttg
      601 tattcccatc ccatcatcct gggctttcgc aaaattccta tgggagtggg cctcagtccg
      661 tttctcctgg ttcagtttac tagtgccatt tgttcagtgg ttcgtagggc tttcccccac
      721 tgtttggctt tcagttatat ggatgatgtg gtattggggg ccaagtctgt acaacatctt
      781 gagtcccttt ttaccgctgt taccaatttt cttttgtctt tgggtataca tttgaaccct
      841 aataaaacca aacgttgggg ctactccctt aatttcatgg gatatgtaat tggatgttgg
      901 ggtactttac cgcaagaaca tattgtacta aaaatcaagc aatgttttcg aaaactgcct
      961 gtaaatagac ctattgattg gaaagtatgt cagagaattg tgggtctgtt gggctttgct
     1021 gcccctttta cacaatgtgg ctatcctgcc ttaatgcctt tatatgcatg tatacaatct
     1081 aagcaggctt tcactttctc gccaacttac aaggcctttc tgtgtaaaca atatctgaac
     1141 ctttaccccg ttgcccggca acggtcaggt ctctgccaag tgtttgctga cgcaaccccc
     1201 actggatggg gcttggctat tggccatcgc cgcatgcgtg gagcctttgt ggctcctctg
     1261 ccgatccata ctgcggaact cctagcagct tgttttgctc gcagccggtc tggagcgaaa
     1321 cttatcggaa ccgacaactc tgttgtcctc tctcggaaat acacctcctt tccatggctg
     1381 ctagggtgtg ctgccaactg gatcctgcgc gggacgtcct ttgtctacgt cccgtcggcg
     1441 ttgaatcccg cggacgaccc gtctcggggc cgtttgggac tctatcgtcc ccttcttcat
     1501 ctgccgttcc gaccgaccac ggggcgcacc tctctttacg cggtctcccc gtctgtgcct
     1561 tctcatctgc cggaccgtgt gcacttcgct tcacctctgc acgtcgcatg gaaaccaccg
     1621 tgaacgccca ccaggtcttg cccaaggtct tatataagag gactcttgga ctcgcagcaa
     1681 tgtcaacgac cgaccttgag gcatacttca aagactgttt gtttaaggac tgggaggagt
     1741 tgggggagga gagtaggtta atgatctttg tactaggagg ctgtaggcat aaattggtct
     1801 gttcaccagc accatgcaac tttttcacct ctgcctaatc atctcatgtt catgtcctac
     1861 tgttcaagcc tccaagctgt gccttgggtg gctttggggc atggacattg acccgtataa
     1921 agaatttgga gcttctgtgg agttactctc ttttttgcct tctgacttct ttccttctat
     1981 tcgagatctc ctcgacaccg cctcagctct gtatcgggag gccttagagt ctccggaaca
     2041 ttgttcacct caccatacag cactcaggca agctatcctg tgttggggtg agttgatgaa
     2101 tctggccacc tgggtgggaa gtaatttgga agatccagca tccagggaat tagtagtcag
     2161 ctatgtcaat gttaatatgg gcctaaaaat cagacaacta ctgtggtttc acatttcctg
     2221 tcttactttt ggaagagaaa ctgttcttga gtatttggtg tcttttggag tgtggattcg
     2281 cactcctcct gcttacagac caccaaatgc ccctatctta tcaacacttc cggaaactac
     2341 tgttgttaga cgacgaggca ggtcccctag aagaagaact ccctcgcctc gcagacgaag
     2401 gtctcaatcg ccgcgtcgca gaagatctca atctcgggaa tctcaatgtt agtatccctt
     2461 ggactcataa ggtgggaaac tttactgggc tttattcttc tactgtacct gtctttaatc
     2521 ctgagtggca aactccctcc tttcctcgca ttcatttaca ggaggacatt attaatagat
     2581 gtcaacaata tgtgggcccc cttacagtta atgaaagaag gagattaaaa ttaattatgc
     2641 ctgctaggtt ctatcctaac cttaccaaat atttgccctt ggacaaaggc attaaaccat
     2701 attatcctga acatgcagtt aatcattact tcaaaactgg gcattattta catactctgt
     2761 ggaaggcggg cattctatat aagagagaaa ctacacgcag cgcctcattt tttgggtcac
     2821 catattcttg ggaacaagag ctacagcatg ggaggttggt cgtccaaacc tcgacaaggc
     2881 atggggacga atctttctgt tcccaatcct ctgggattct ttcccgatca ccagttggac
     2941 ccggcgttcg gagccaactc aaacaatcca gattgggact tcaaccccaa caaggatcac
     3001 tggccagagg caaatcaggt aggagcggga gcattcgggc cagggttcac cccaccacac
     3061 ggcggtcttt tggggtggag ccctcaggct cagggcctat tgacaacagt gccagtagca
     3121 cctcctcctg cctccaccaa tcggcagtca ggaagacagc ctactcccat ctctccacct
     3181 ctaagagaca gtcatcctca ggccatgcag tggaa
//

LOCUS       FJ032342                3215 bp    DNA     circular VRL 21-SEP-2008
DEFINITION  Hepatitis B virus isolate S659-2 from China, complete genome.
ACCESSION   FJ032342
VERSION     FJ032342.1  GI:202072560
KEYWORDS    .
SOURCE      Hepatitis B virus
  ORGANISM  Hepatitis B virus
            Viruses; Retro-transcribing viruses; Hepadnaviridae;
            Orthohepadnavirus.
REFERENCE   1  (bases 1 to 3215)
  AUTHORS   Liu,Y., Chen,X., Wang,C., Xu,Z., Ren,X., Liang,Z. and Xu,D.
  TITLE     Hepatitis B virus full-length genome isolated from a patient
  JOURNAL   Unpublished
REFERENCE   2  (bases 1 to 3215)
  AUTHORS   Liu,Y., Chen,X., Wang,C., Xu,Z., Ren,X., Liang,Z. and Xu,D.
  TITLE     Direct Submission
  JOURNAL   Submitted (15-AUG-2008) Viral Hepatitis Research Laboratory,
            Institute of Infectious Diseases, The 302 Hospital of PLA, #100 Xi
            Si Huan Middle Road, Beijing 100039, China
FEATURES             Location/Qualifiers
     source          1..3215
                     /organism="Hepatitis B virus"
                     /mol_type="genomic DNA"
                     /serotype="adw1"
                     /isolate="S659-2"
                     /isolation_source="serum from patient with HBV-associated
                     liver cirrhosis"
                     /host="Homo sapiens"
                     /db_xref="taxon:10407"
                     /country="China"
                     /collection_date="11-Oct-2007"
                     /note="genotype: B"
     gene            join(2307..3215,1..1623)
                     /gene="P"
     CDS             join(2307..3215,1..1623)
                     /gene="P"
                     /codon_start=1
                     /product="polymerase"
                     /protein_id="ACH95938.1"
                     /db_xref="GI:202072561"
                     /translation="MPLSYQHFRKLLLLDEEAGPLEEELPRLADEGLNRRVAEDLNLG
                     NPNVSIPWTHKVGNFTGLYSSTVPCFNPEWQTPSFPDIHLKEDIVDRCKQFVGPLTVN
                     ENRRLKLIMPARFYPNVTKYLPLDKGIKPYYPEHVVNHYFQTRHYLHTLWKAGILYKR
                     ESTRSASFCGSPYSWEQDLQHGRLVFQTSKRHGDKSFCPQSPGILPRSSVGPCIQSQL
                     RKSGLGPQPTQGQLAGRQQGGSGSIRARVHPSTWGTVGVEPSGSEHIHNCASSSSSCL
                     HQSAVRKAAYSRNSTSKGHSSSGHAVELHHFPPNSSRSQSQGTVLSCWWLQFRNTEPC
                     SEHCLYHIVNLIEDWGPCTEHGEHRIRTPRTPARVTGGVFLVDKNPHNTTESRLVVDF
                     SQFSRGNTRVSWPKFAVPNLQSLTNLLSSNLSWLSLDVSAAFYHLPLHPAAMPHLLVG
                     SSGLSRYVARLSSNSRIINNQHRTMQNLHDSCSRKLFVTLMLLYKTYGRKLHLYSHPI
                     ILGFRKIPMGVGLSPFLLAQFTSAICSVVRRAFPHCLAFSYMDDVVLGAKSVQHLESL
                     HAAVTNFLVSLGIHLNPHKTKRWGYSLNFMGYVIGSWGTLPQEHIVHKIKMCFRKLPV
                     NRPIDWKVCQRIVGLLGFAAPFTQCGYPALLPLYACIQAKQAFTFSPTYKTFLRKQYL
                     NLYPVARQRPGLCQVFADATPTGWGLAIGHQRMRGTFVSPLPIHTAELLAACFARSRS
                     GAKLIGTDNSVVLSRKYTSFPWLLGCAANWILRGTSFVYVPSALNPADDPSRGRLGLY
                     RPLLRLPYRPTTGRTSLYADSPSVPSHLPDRVHFASPLHVAWKPP"
     gene            join(2848..3215,1..835)
                     /gene="S"
     CDS             join(2848..3215,1..835)
                     /gene="S"
                     /note="preS1/preS2/S"
                     /codon_start=1
                     /product="large S protein"
                     /protein_id="ACH95939.1"
                     /db_xref="GI:202072562"
                     /translation="MGGWSSKPRKGMGTNLSVPNPLGFFPDHQLDPAFKANSENPDWD
                     RNPHKDNWPDANKVGVGAFGPGFTPPHGGLLGWSPQAQSIFTTVPAAPPPASTNRQLG
                     RQPTPVTPPLRDTHPQATQWNSTTFHQTLQDPRVRALYFPAGGSSSGTLSPAQNTVST
                     TSSISSKTGDPVPNMENIASGLLGPLLVLQAGFFLLTKILTIPQSLDSWWTSLSFLGG
                     TPVCRGQNSQSQISSHSPTCCPPICPGYRWMCLRRFIIFLCILLLCLIFLLVLLDYQG
                     MLPVCPLIPGSSTTSTGPCKTCTTPAQGNSSLPSCCCTKPTDGNCTCIPIPSSWAFAK
                     YLWEWASVRFSWLSLLVPFVQWFVGLSPTVWLSVIWMMWYWGPSLYNILSPFMPLLPI
                     FLCLWVYI"
     misc_feature    join(3205..3215,1..835)
                     /gene="S"
                     /note="nonfunctional middle S protein due to mutation;
                     pre-S2/S"
     CDS             155..835
                     /gene="S"
                     /note="HBsAg"
                     /codon_start=1
                     /product="S protein"
                     /protein_id="ACH95940.1"
                     /db_xref="GI:202072563"
                     /translation="MENIASGLLGPLLVLQAGFFLLTKILTIPQSLDSWWTSLSFLGG
                     TPVCRGQNSQSQISSHSPTCCPPICPGYRWMCLRRFIIFLCILLLCLIFLLVLLDYQG
                     MLPVCPLIPGSSTTSTGPCKTCTTPAQGNSSLPSCCCTKPTDGNCTCIPIPSSWAFAK
                     YLWEWASVRFSWLSLLVPFVQWFVGLSPTVWLSVIWMMWYWGPSLYNILSPFMPLLPI
                     FLCLWVYI"
     gene            1374..1838
                     /gene="X"
     CDS             1374..1838
                     /gene="X"
                     /codon_start=1
                     /product="X protein"
                     /protein_id="ACH95941.1"
                     /db_xref="GI:202072564"
                     /translation="MAARLCCQLDPARDVLCLRPVGAESRGRPLPGPLGALPPASPPA
                     VPTDHGAHLSLRGLPVCAFSSAGPCALRFTSARRMETTVIAHRNLPKVLHQRTLGLSA
                     MSTTDLEAYFKDCVFTEWEELGEEMRLKVFVLGGCRHKLVCSPAPCNFFTSA"
     gene            1814..2452
                     /gene="C"
     misc_feature    1814..2452
                     /gene="C"
                     /note="nonfunctional precore/core protein due to mutation"
     CDS             1901..2452
                     /gene="C"
                     /codon_start=1
                     /product="core protein"
                     /protein_id="ACH95942.1"
                     /db_xref="GI:202072565"
                     /translation="MDIDPYKEFGASAELISFLPSDFFPNIRDLLDTASALYREALES
                     PEHCSPHHTALRQAILCWGELMNLATWVGGNLQDQASRDLVVNYVNVNMGLKLRQILW
                     FHISCLTFGRDTVLEYLVSFGVWIRTPPAYRPPNAPILSALPETTVIRRRGRSPRRRT
                     PSPRRRRSQSPRRRRSQSRESQC"
ORIGIN      
        1 ctccaccact ttccaccaaa ctcttcaaga tcccagagtc agggcactgt actttcctgc
       61 tggtggctcc agttcaggaa cactgagccc tgctcagaac actgtctcta ccacatcgtc
      121 aatctcatcg aagactgggg accctgtacc gaacatggag aacatcgcat caggactcct
      181 aggacccctg ctcgtgttac aggcggggtt tttcttgttg acaaaaatcc tcacaatacc
      241 acagagtcta gactcgtggt ggacttctct cagttttcta gggggaacac ccgtgtgtcg
      301 tggccaaaat tcgcagtccc aaatctccag tcactcacca acctgttgtc ctccaatttg
      361 tcctggttat cgctggatgt gtctgcggcg ttttatcatc ttcctctgca tcctgctgct
      421 atgcctcatc ttcttgttgg ttcttctgga ctatcaaggt atgttgcccg tttgtcctct
      481 aattccagga tcatcaacaa ccagcaccgg accatgcaaa acctgcacga ctcctgctca
      541 aggaaactct tcgttaccct catgttgctg tacaaaacct acggacggaa actgcacctg
      601 tattcccatc ccatcatctt gggctttcgc aaaataccta tgggagtggg cctcagtccg
      661 tttctcttgg ctcagtttac tagtgccatt tgttcagtgg ttcgtagggc tttcccccac
      721 tgtctggctt tcagttatat ggatgatgtg gtattggggg ccaagtctgt acaacatctt
      781 gagtcccttc atgccgctgt taccaatttt cttgtgtctt tgggtataca tctaaaccct
      841 cacaaaacaa aaagatgggg atattccctt aactttatgg gatatgtaat tgggagttgg
      901 ggcacattgc cacaagaaca tattgtacac aaaatcaaaa tgtgttttag gaaacttcct
      961 gtaaacaggc ctattgattg gaaagtatgt caacgaattg tgggtctttt ggggtttgcc
     1021 gcccctttta cgcaatgtgg atatcctgct ttactgcctt tatatgcatg tatacaagca
     1081 aaacaggctt ttactttctc gccaacttac aaaacctttc tgcgtaaaca gtatctgaac
     1141 ctttaccccg ttgctcggca acggcctggt ctgtgccaag tgtttgctga cgcaaccccc
     1201 actggttggg gcttggccat cggccatcag cgcatgcgtg gcacctttgt gtctcctctg
     1261 ccgatccata ctgcggaact cctagcagct tgttttgctc gcagccggtc tggggcgaaa
     1321 ctcatcggga ctgacaattc tgtcgtgctc tcccgcaagt atacatcctt tccatggctg
     1381 ctaggctgtg ctgccaactg gatcctgcgc gggacgtcct ttgtttacgt cccgtcggcg
     1441 ctgaatcccg cggacgaccc ctcccggggc cgcttggggc tctaccgccc gcttctccgc
     1501 ctgccgtacc gaccgaccac ggggcgcacc tctctttacg cggactcccc gtctgtgcct
     1561 tctcatctgc cggaccgtgt gcacttcgct tcacctctgc acgtcgcatg gaaaccaccg
     1621 tgatcgccca ccggaacttg cccaaggtct tgcatcagag gactcttgga ctttctgcaa
     1681 tgtcaacgac cgaccttgag gcatacttca aagactgtgt gtttactgag tgggaggagt
     1741 tgggggagga gatgaggtta aaggtctttg tattaggagg ctgtaggcat aaattggtgt
     1801 gctcaccagc accatgcaac tttttcacct ctgcctaatc atctcttgtt catgtcctac
     1861 tgttcaagcc tccaagctgt gccttgggtg gctttagggc atggacatcg acccgtataa
     1921 agaatttgga gcctctgcgg agttaatctc ttttttgcct tctgacttct ttcctaatat
     1981 tcgagatctc ctcgacaccg cctctgctct gtatcgggag gccttagagt ctccggaaca
     2041 ttgttcacct caccatacgg cactcaggca agctattctg tgttggggtg agttgatgaa
     2101 cctagccacc tgggtgggag gtaatttgca agatcaagca tccagggatt tagtagtcaa
     2161 ctatgtcaac gttaatatgg gcctaaaact cagacaaata ttgtggtttc acatttcctg
     2221 tcttactttt gggagagata ctgttcttga atatttggtg tcttttggag tgtggattcg
     2281 cactcctcct gcatatagac caccaaatgc ccctatctta tcagcacttc cggaaactac
     2341 tgttattaga cgaagaggca ggtcccctag aagaagaact ccctcgcctc gcagacgaag
     2401 gtctcaatcg ccgcgtcgca gaagatctca atctcgggaa tcccaatgtt agtattcctt
     2461 ggactcataa ggtgggaaac tttacggggc tttattcttc tacggtacct tgctttaatc
     2521 ctgaatggca aactccttct tttcctgaca ttcatttgaa ggaggacatt gttgatagat
     2581 gtaagcaatt tgtggggccc cttacagtaa atgaaaatag gagactaaaa ttaattatgc
     2641 ctgctaggtt ttatccaaat gttactaaat atttgccctt agataaagga atcaaacctt
     2701 attatccaga gcatgtagtt aatcattact tccagacgag acattattta cacactcttt
     2761 ggaaggcggg tatcttatat aaaagagagt ccacacgtag cgcctcattt tgcgggtcac
     2821 catattcttg ggaacaagat ctacagcatg ggaggttggt cttccaaacc tcgaaaaggc
     2881 atggggacaa atctttctgt ccccaatccc ctgggattct tccccgatca tcagttggac
     2941 cctgcattca aagccaactc agaaaatccg gattgggacc gcaacccaca caaggacaac
     3001 tggccggacg ccaacaaggt gggagtggga gcattcgggc cagggttcac ccctccacat
     3061 gggggactgt tggggtggag ccctcaggct cagagcatat tcacaactgt gccagcagct
     3121 cctcctcctg cctccaccaa tcggcagtta ggaaggcagc ctactcccgt aactccacct
     3181 ctaagggaca ctcatcctca ggccacgcag tggaa
//

LOCUS       FJ032343                3209 bp    DNA     circular VRL 21-SEP-2008
DEFINITION  Hepatitis B virus isolate S659-4 from China, complete genome.
ACCESSION   FJ032343
VERSION     FJ032343.1  GI:202072566
KEYWORDS    .
SOURCE      Hepatitis B virus
  ORGANISM  Hepatitis B virus
            Viruses; Retro-transcribing viruses; Hepadnaviridae;
            Orthohepadnavirus.
REFERENCE   1  (bases 1 to 3209)
  AUTHORS   Liu,Y., Chen,X., Wang,C., Xu,Z., Ren,X., Liang,Z. and Xu,D.
  TITLE     Hepatitis B virus full-length genome isolated from a patient
  JOURNAL   Unpublished
REFERENCE   2  (bases 1 to 3209)
  AUTHORS   Liu,Y., Chen,X., Wang,C., Xu,Z., Ren,X., Liang,Z. and Xu,D.
  TITLE     Direct Submission
  JOURNAL   Submitted (15-AUG-2008) Viral Hepatitis Research Laboratory,
            Institute of Infectious Diseases, The 302 Hospital of PLA, #100 Xi
            Si Huan Middle Road, Beijing 100039, China
FEATURES             Location/Qualifiers
     source          1..3209
                     /organism="Hepatitis B virus"
                     /mol_type="genomic DNA"
                     /serotype="adrq+"
                     /isolate="S659-4"
                     /isolation_source="serum from patient with HBV-associated
                     liver cirrhosis"
                     /host="Homo sapiens"
                     /db_xref="taxon:10407"
                     /country="China"
                     /collection_date="11-Oct-2007"
                     /note="genotype: C"
     gene            join(2301..3209,1..1617)
                     /gene="P"
     CDS             join(2301..3209,1..1617)
                     /gene="P"
                     /note="two aa deletion"
                     /codon_start=1
                     /product="polymerase"
                     /protein_id="ACH95943.1"
                     /db_xref="GI:202072567"
                     /translation="MPLSYQHFRKLLLLDEEAGPLEEELPRLADEGLNRRVAEDLNLG
                     NPNVSIPWTHKVGNFTGLYSSTVPCFNPEWQTPSFPDIHLKEDIVDRCKQFVGPLTVN
                     ENRRLKLIMPARFYPNVTKYLPLDKGIKPYYPEHVVNHYFKTRHYLHTLWKAGILYKR
                     ETTHSASFCGSPYSWEQELQHGRLVFQTSTRHGDKSFCSQSSGILSRSPVGPGIRSQL
                     KQSRLGLQPQQGSLARGKSGRSGSIRARVHPTTRRSFGVEPSGSGHTDNSASSTSSCL
                     HQSAVRKTAYSHLSTSKRQSSSGHAVELHNIPPSSSRPQSEGPSCWWLQFRNSKPCSD
                     YCLTHIVNFLEDWGPCTEHGEHNIRIPRTPARVTGGVFLVDKNPHNTTESRLVVDFSQ
                     FSRGSTHVSWPKFAVPNLQSLTNLLSSNLSWLSLDVSAAFYHIPLHPAAMPHLLVGSS
                     GLSRYVARLSSTSRNINYQHGTMQDLHDSCSRNLYVSLMLLYKTFGRKLHLYSHPIIL
                     GFRKIPMGVGLSPFLLAQFTSAICSVVRRAFPHCLAFSYMDDVVLGAKSVQHLESLYT
                     AITNFLVSLGIHLNPNKTKRWGYSLNFMGYVIGSWGTLPQEHIVLKLKQCFRKLPVNR
                     PIDWKVCQRIVGLLGFAAPFTQCGYPALMPLYACIQSKQAFTFSPTYKAFLCKQYLNL
                     YPVARQRSGLCQVFADATPTGWGLAIGHRRMRGTFVAPLPIHTAELLAACFARSRSGA
                     KLIGTDNSVVLSRKYTSFPWLLGCAANWILRGTSFVYVPSALNPADDPSRGRLGLYRP
                     LLHLPFRPTTGRTSLYAVSPSVPSHLPDRVHFASPLHVAWRPP"
     gene            join(2842..3209,1..829)
                     /gene="S"
     CDS             join(2842..3209,1..829)
                     /gene="S"
                     /note="preS1/preS2/S; two aa deletion"
                     /codon_start=1
                     /product="large S protein"
                     /protein_id="ACH95944.1"
                     /db_xref="GI:202072568"
                     /translation="MGGWSSKPRQGMGTNLSVPNPLGFFPDHQLDPAFGANSNNPDWD
                     FNPNKDHWPEANQVGAGAFGPGFTPPHGGLLGWSPQAQGILTTVPVAPPPASTNRQSG
                     RQPTPISPPLRDSHPQAMQWNSTTFHQALLDPRVRGLPAGGSSSGTVNPVPTTASPIS
                     SIFSRTGDPAPNMESTTSGFLGPLLVLQAGFFLLTRILTIPQSLDSWWTSLNFLGGAP
                     TCPGRNSQSQTSNHSPTSCPPTCPGYRLMCLRRFIIFLFILLLCLIFLLALLDYQGML
                     PVCPLLPGTSTTSTGPCKTCTIPAQGTSMFPSCCCTKPSDGNCTCIPIPSSWAFARFL
                     WEWASVRFSWLSLLVPFVQWFVGLSPTVWLSVIWMMWYWGPSLYNILSPFIPLLLIFL
                     CLWVYI"
     CDS             join(3199..3209,1..829)
                     /gene="S"
                     /note="pre-S2/S"
                     /codon_start=1
                     /product="middle S protein"
                     /protein_id="ACH95947.1"
                     /db_xref="GI:202072571"
                     /translation="MQWNSTTFHQALLDPRVRGLPAGGSSSGTVNPVPTTASPISSIF
                     SRTGDPAPNMESTTSGFLGPLLVLQAGFFLLTRILTIPQSLDSWWTSLNFLGGAPTCP
                     GRNSQSQTSNHSPTSCPPTCPGYRLMCLRRFIIFLFILLLCLIFLLALLDYQGMLPVC
                     PLLPGTSTTSTGPCKTCTIPAQGTSMFPSCCCTKPSDGNCTCIPIPSSWAFARFLWEW
                     ASVRFSWLSLLVPFVQWFVGLSPTVWLSVIWMMWYWGPSLYNILSPFIPLLLIFLCLW
                     VYI"
     CDS             149..829
                     /gene="S"
                     /note="HBsAg"
                     /codon_start=1
                     /product="S protein"
                     /protein_id="ACH95948.1"
                     /db_xref="GI:202072572"
                     /translation="MESTTSGFLGPLLVLQAGFFLLTRILTIPQSLDSWWTSLNFLGG
                     APTCPGRNSQSQTSNHSPTSCPPTCPGYRLMCLRRFIIFLFILLLCLIFLLALLDYQG
                     MLPVCPLLPGTSTTSTGPCKTCTIPAQGTSMFPSCCCTKPSDGNCTCIPIPSSWAFAR
                     FLWEWASVRFSWLSLLVPFVQWFVGLSPTVWLSVIWMMWYWGPSLYNILSPFIPLLLI
                     FLCLWVYI"
     gene            1368..1832
                     /gene="X"
     CDS             1368..1832
                     /gene="X"
                     /codon_start=1
                     /product="X protein"
                     /protein_id="ACH95945.1"
                     /db_xref="GI:202072569"
                     /translation="MAARVCCQLDPARDVLCLRPLGAESRGRPVSGPFGTLSSPSSSA
                     VPADHGAHLSLRGLPVCAFSSAGPCALRLTSARRMETTVNAHQVLPKVLYKRTLGLPA
                     MSTTDLEAYFKDCLFKDWEELGEEIRLMIFVLGGCRHKLVCSPAPCNFFTSA"
     gene            1808..2446
                     /gene="C"
     misc_feature    1808..2446
                     /gene="C"
                     /note="nonfunctional precore/core protein due to mutation"
     CDS             1895..2446
                     /gene="C"
                     /codon_start=1
                     /product="core protein"
                     /protein_id="ACH95946.1"
                     /db_xref="GI:202072570"
                     /translation="MDIDPYKEFGASAELISFLPSDFFPNIRDLLDTASALYREALES
                     PEHCSPHHTALRQAILCWGELMNLATWVGGNLQDQASRDLVVNYVNVNMGLKLRQILW
                     FHISCLTFGRDTVLEYLVSFGVWIRTPPAYRPPNAPILSTLPETTVIRRRGRSPRRRT
                     PSPRRRRSQSPRRRRSQSRESQC"
ORIGIN      
        1 ctccacaaca ttccaccaag ctcttctaga ccccagagtg aggggccttc ctgctggtgg
       61 ctccagttcc ggaacagtaa accctgttcc gactactgcc tcacccatat cgtcaatttt
      121 ctcgaggact ggggaccctg caccgaacat ggagagcaca acatcaggat tcctaggacc
      181 cctgctcgtg ttacaggcgg ggtttttctt gttgacaaga atcctcacaa taccacagag
      241 tctagactcg tggtggactt ctctcaattt tctaggggga gcacccacgt gtcctggccg
      301 aaattcgcag tcccaaacct ccaatcactc accaacctct tgtcctccaa cttgtcctgg
      361 ctatcgcttg atgtgtctgc ggcgttttat catattcctc ttcatcctgc tgctatgcct
      421 catcttcttg ttggctcttc tggactatca aggtatgttg cccgtttgtc ctctacttcc
      481 aggaacatca actaccagca cgggaccatg caagacctgc acgattcctg ctcaaggaac
      541 ctctatgttt ccctcatgtt gctgtacaaa accttcggac ggaaactgca cttgtattcc
      601 catcccatca tcctgggctt tcgcaagatt cctatgggag tgggcctcag tccgtttctc
      661 ctggctcagt ttactagtgc catttgttca gtggttcgta gggctttccc ccactgtttg
      721 gctttcagtt atatggatga tgtggtattg ggggccaagt ctgtacaaca tcttgagtcc
      781 ctttataccg ctattactaa ttttcttgtg tctttgggta tacatttgaa ccctaataaa
      841 accaaacgtt ggggctactc ccttaacttc atgggatatg taattggaag ttggggtact
      901 ttaccgcaag aacatattgt actaaaactc aagcaatgtt ttagaaaatt gcctgtaaat
      961 agacctattg attggaaagt atgtcagaga attgtgggtc ttttgggctt tgctgcccct
     1021 tttacacaat gtggctatcc tgccttaatg cctttatatg catgtataca atctaagcag
     1081 gctttcactt tctcgccaac ttacaaggcc tttctgtgta aacaatatct gaacctttac
     1141 cccgttgccc ggcaacggtc aggtctctgc caagtgtttg ctgacgcaac ccccactggc
     1201 tggggcttgg ctattggcca tcgccgcatg cgtggaacct ttgtggctcc tctgccgatc
     1261 catactgcgg aactcctagc agcttgtttt gctcgcagcc ggtctggagc aaaacttatc
     1321 ggcaccgaca actctgttgt cctctctcgg aagtacacct cctttccatg gctgctcggg
     1381 tgtgctgcca actggatcct gcgcgggacg tcctttgttt acgtcccctc ggcgctgaat
     1441 cccgcggacg acccgtctcg gggccgtttg ggactctatc gtccccttct tcatctgccg
     1501 ttccggccga ccacggggcg cacctctctt tacgcggtct ccccgtctgt gccttctcat
     1561 ctgccggacc gtgtgcactt cgcctcacct ctgcacgtcg catggagacc accgtgaacg
     1621 cccaccaggt cttgcccaag gtcttatata agaggactct tggactccca gcaatgtcaa
     1681 cgaccgacct tgaggcatac ttcaaagact gtttgtttaa ggactgggag gagttggggg
     1741 aggagattag gttaatgatc tttgtactag gaggctgtag gcataaattg gtctgttcac
     1801 cagcaccatg caactttttc acctctgcct aatcatctct tgttcatgtc ctactgttca
     1861 agcctccaag ctgtgccttg ggtggcttta gggcatggac atcgacccgt ataaagaatt
     1921 tggagcctct gcggagttaa tctctttttt gccttctgac ttctttccta atattcgaga
     1981 tctcctcgac accgcctctg ctctgtatcg ggaggcctta gagtctccgg aacattgttc
     2041 acctcaccat acggcactca ggcaagctat tctgtgttgg ggtgagttga tgaacctagc
     2101 cacctgggtg ggaggtaatt tgcaagatca agcatccagg gatttagtag tcaactatgt
     2161 caacgttaat atgggcctaa aactcagaca aatattgtgg tttcacattt cctgtcttac
     2221 ttttgggaga gatactgttc ttgaatattt ggtgtctttt ggagtgtgga ttcgcactcc
     2281 tcctgcatat agaccaccaa atgcccctat cttatcaaca cttccggaaa ctactgttat
     2341 tagacgaaga ggcaggtccc ctagaagaag aactccctcg cctcgcagac gaaggtctca
     2401 atcgccgcgt cgcagaagat ctcaatctcg ggaatcccaa tgttagtatt ccttggactc
     2461 ataaggtggg aaactttacg gggctttatt cttctacggt accttgcttt aatcctgaat
     2521 ggcaaactcc ttcttttcct gacattcatt tgaaggagga cattgttgat agatgtaagc
     2581 aatttgtggg gccccttaca gtaaatgaaa ataggagact aaaattaatt atgcctgcta
     2641 ggttttatcc aaatgttact aaatatttgc ccttagataa aggaatcaaa ccttattatc
     2701 cagagcatgt agttaatcat tacttcaaaa ccaggcatta tttacatact ctgtggaagg
     2761 ctggcattct atataagaga gaaactacac acagcgcctc attctgtggg tcaccatatt
     2821 cttgggaaca agagctacag catgggaggt tggtcttcca aacctcgaca aggcatgggg
     2881 acaaatcttt ctgttcccaa tcctctggga ttctttcccg atcaccagtt ggacccggca
     2941 ttcggagcca actcaaacaa tccagattgg gacttcaacc ccaacaagga tcactggcca
     3001 gaggcaaatc aggtaggagc gggagcattc gggccagggt tcaccccacc acacggcggt
     3061 cttttggggt ggagccctca ggctcagggc atactgacaa cagtgccagt agcacctcct
     3121 cctgcctcca ccaatcggca gtcaggaaga cagcctactc ccatctctcc acctctaaga
     3181 gacagtcatc ctcaggccat gcagtggaa
//

LOCUS       FJ032344                3215 bp    DNA     circular VRL 21-SEP-2008
DEFINITION  Hepatitis B virus isolate S659-5 from China, complete genome.
ACCESSION   FJ032344
VERSION     FJ032344.1  GI:202072573
KEYWORDS    .
SOURCE      Hepatitis B virus
  ORGANISM  Hepatitis B virus
            Viruses; Retro-transcribing viruses; Hepadnaviridae;
            Orthohepadnavirus.
REFERENCE   1  (bases 1 to 3215)
  AUTHORS   Liu,Y., Chen,X., Wang,C., Xu,Z., Ren,X., Liang,Z. and Xu,D.
  TITLE     Hepatitis B virus full-length genome isolated from a patient
  JOURNAL   Unpublished
REFERENCE   2  (bases 1 to 3215)
  AUTHORS   Liu,Y., Chen,X., Wang,C., Xu,Z., Ren,X., Liang,Z. and Xu,D.
  TITLE     Direct Submission
  JOURNAL   Submitted (15-AUG-2008) Viral Hepatitis Research Laboratory,
            Institute of Infectious Diseases, The 302 Hospital of PLA, #100 Xi
            Si Huan Middle Road, Beijing 100039, China
FEATURES             Location/Qualifiers
     source          1..3215
                     /organism="Hepatitis B virus"
                     /mol_type="genomic DNA"
                     /serotype="adw1"
                     /isolate="S659-5"
                     /isolation_source="serum from patient with HBV-associated
                     liver cirrhosis"
                     /host="Homo sapiens"
                     /db_xref="taxon:10407"
                     /country="China"
                     /collection_date="11-Oct-2007"
                     /note="genotype: B"
     gene            join(2307..3215,1..1623)
                     /gene="P"
     CDS             join(2307..3215,1..1623)
                     /gene="P"
                     /codon_start=1
                     /product="polymerase"
                     /protein_id="ACH95949.1"
                     /db_xref="GI:202072574"
                     /translation="MPLSYQHFRNILLLDKDAGPLEEELPRLADQGLNRRVAEDLGLG
                     NLNVSIPWTHKVGNFTGLYSSTVPCFNPNWQTPSFPNIHLQEDIVDRCKQFVGPLTVN
                     EKRRLKLIMPARFYPKATKYLPLDKGIKPYYPEYVVNHYFQTRHYLHTLWKAGILYKR
                     ESTRSASFCGSPYSWEQDLQHGRLVFQTSRRHGDKSFCPQSPGILPLSSVGPCIQSQL
                     RKSRLGPQPAQGQLAGRQQGGSGSIRARVHPSSWGTVGVEPSGSGPAHNCASSSSSCL
                     HQSAVRKAAYSLISTSKGHSSSGHSVELHHFPPNSSRSQSQGPVPSCWWLQFRNSEPC
                     SEYCLCHIVNLIEDWGPCTEHGEHHIRTPRTPARVTGGVFLVDKNPHNTTESRLVVDF
                     SQFSRGNTRVSWPKFAVPNLQSLTNLLSSNLSWLSLDVSAAFYHLPLHPAAMPHLLVG
                     SSGLSRYVARLSSNSRIINNQHRTMQNLHDSCSRKLFASLMLLYKTYGRKLHLYSHPI
                     ILGFRKIPMGVGLSPFLLAQFTSAICSVVRRAFPHCLAFSYMDDVVLGAKSVQHLESL
                     HAAVTNFLVSLGIHLNPHKTKRWGYSLNFMGYVIGSWGTLPQEHIVHKIKMCFRKLPV
                     NRPIDWKVCQRIVGLLGFAAPFTQCGYPALLPLYACIQAKQAFTFSPTYKTFLRKQYL
                     NLYPVARQRPGLCQVFADATPTGWGLAIGHQRMRGTFVSPLPIHTAELLAACFARSRS
                     GAKLIGTDNSVVLSRKYTSFPWLLGCAANWILRGTSFVYVPSALNPADDPSRGRLGLY
                     RPLLRLPYRPTTGRTSLYADSPSVPSHLPDRVHFASPLHVAWKPP"
     gene            join(2848..3215,1..835)
                     /gene="S"
     CDS             join(2848..3215,1..835)
                     /gene="S"
                     /note="preS1/preS2/S"
                     /codon_start=1
                     /product="large S protein"
                     /protein_id="ACH95950.1"
                     /db_xref="GI:202072575"
                     /translation="MGGWSSKPREGMGTNLSVPNPLGFFPYHQLDPAFKANSENPDWD
                     LNPHKDNWPDANKAGVGAFGPGFTPPHGGLLGWSPQAQGLLTTVPAAPPPASTNRQSG
                     RQPTPLSPPLRDTHPQAIQWNSTTFHQTLQDPRVRALYLPAGGSSSGTVSPAQNTVSA
                     ISSILSKTGDPVPNMENITSGLLGPLLVLQAGFFSLTKILTIPQSLDSWWTSLSFLGG
                     TPVCRGQNSQSQISSHSPTCCPPICPGYRWMCLRRFIIFLCILLLCLIFLLVLLDYQG
                     MLPVCPLIPGSSTTSTGPCKTCTTPAQGNSSLPSCCCTKPTDGNCTCIPIPSSWAFAK
                     YLWEWASVRFSWLSLLVPFVQWFVGLSPTVWLSVIWMMWYWGPSLYNILSPFMPLLPI
                     FLCLWVYI"
     misc_feature    join(3205..3215,1..835)
                     /gene="S"
                     /note="nonfunctional middle S protein due to mutation;
                     pre-S2/S"
     CDS             155..835
                     /gene="S"
                     /note="HBsAg"
                     /codon_start=1
                     /product="S protein"
                     /protein_id="ACH95951.1"
                     /db_xref="GI:202072576"
                     /translation="MENITSGLLGPLLVLQAGFFSLTKILTIPQSLDSWWTSLSFLGG
                     TPVCRGQNSQSQISSHSPTCCPPICPGYRWMCLRRFIIFLCILLLCLIFLLVLLDYQG
                     MLPVCPLIPGSSTTSTGPCKTCTTPAQGNSSLPSCCCTKPTDGNCTCIPIPSSWAFAK
                     YLWEWASVRFSWLSLLVPFVQWFVGLSPTVWLSVIWMMWYWGPSLYNILSPFMPLLPI
                     FLCLWVYI"
     gene            1374..1838
                     /gene="X"
     CDS             1374..1838
                     /gene="X"
                     /codon_start=1
                     /product="X protein"
                     /protein_id="ACH95952.1"
                     /db_xref="GI:202072577"
                     /translation="MAARLCCQLDPARDVLCLRPVGAESRGRPLPGPLGALPPASPPA
                     VPTDHGAHLSLRGLPVCAFSSAGPCALRFTSARRMETTVIAHRNLPKVLHQRTLGLSA
                     MSTTDLEAYFKDCVFTEWEELGEEMRLKVFVLGGCRHKLVCSPAPCNFFTSA"
     gene            1814..2452
                     /gene="C"
     misc_feature    1814..2452
                     /gene="C"
                     /note="nonfunctional precore/core protein due to mutation"
     CDS             1901..2452
                     /gene="C"
                     /codon_start=1
                     /product="core protein"
                     /protein_id="ACH95953.1"
                     /db_xref="GI:202072578"
                     /translation="MDIDPYKEFGASAELLSFLPSDFFPSIRDLLDTASALFREALES
                     PEHCSPHHTALRQAILCWGELMNLATWVGSNLEDPASRELVVGYVNVNMGIKLRQLLW
                     FHISCLTFGRETVLEYLVSFGVWIRTPPAYRPANAPILSTLPEHTVVRQRRRSPGRRT
                     PSPRRPRSKSPRRRRSRSRESQC"
ORIGIN      
        1 ctccaccact ttccaccaaa ctcttcaaga tcccagagtc agggccctgt accttcctgc
       61 tggtggctcc agttcaggaa cagtgagccc tgctcagaat actgtctctg ccatatcgtc
      121 aatcttatcg aagactgggg accctgtacc gaacatggag aacatcacat caggactcct
      181 aggacccctg ctcgtgttac aggcggggtt tttctcgttg acaaaaatcc tcacaatacc
      241 acagagtcta gactcgtggt ggacttctct cagttttcta gggggaacac ccgtgtgtcg
      301 tggccaaaat tcgcagtccc aaatctccag tcactcacca acctgttgtc ctccaatttg
      361 tcctggttat cgctggatgt gtctgcggcg ttttatcatc ttcctctgca tcctgctgct
      421 atgcctcatc ttcttgttgg ttcttctgga ctatcaaggt atgttgcccg tttgtcctct
      481 aattccagga tcatcaacaa ccagcaccgg accatgcaaa acctgcacga ctcctgctca
      541 aggaaactct tcgcttccct catgttgctg tacaaaacct acggacggaa actgcacctg
      601 tattcccatc ccatcatctt gggctttcgc aaaataccta tgggagtggg cctcagtccg
      661 tttctcttgg ctcagtttac tagtgccatt tgttcagtgg ttcgtagggc tttcccccac
      721 tgtctggctt tcagttatat ggatgatgtg gtattggggg ccaagtctgt acaacatctt
      781 gagtcccttc atgccgctgt taccaatttt cttgtgtctt tgggtataca tctaaaccct
      841 cacaaaacaa aaagatgggg atattccctt aactttatgg gatatgtaat tgggagttgg
      901 ggcacattgc cacaagaaca tattgtacac aaaatcaaaa tgtgttttag gaaacttcct
      961 gtaaacaggc ctattgattg gaaagtatgt caacgaattg tgggtctttt ggggtttgcc
     1021 gcccctttta cgcaatgtgg atatcctgct ttactgcctt tatatgcatg tatacaagca
     1081 aaacaggctt ttactttctc gccaacttac aaaacctttc tgcgtaaaca gtatctgaac
     1141 ctttaccccg ttgctcggca acggcctggt ctgtgccaag tgtttgctga cgcaaccccc
     1201 actggttggg gcttggccat cggccatcag cgcatgcgtg gcacctttgt gtctcctctg
     1261 ccgatccata ctgcggaact cctagcagct tgttttgctc gcagccggtc tggggcgaaa
     1321 ctcatcggga ctgacaattc tgtcgtgctc tcccgcaagt atacatcctt tccctggctg
     1381 ctaggctgtg ctgccaactg gatcctgcgc gggacgtcct ttgtttacgt cccgtcggcg
     1441 ctgaatcccg cggacgaccc ctcccggggc cgcttggggc tctaccgccc gcttctccgc
     1501 ctgccgtacc gaccgaccac ggggcgcacc tctctttacg cggactcccc gtctgtgcct
     1561 tctcatctgc cggaccgtgt gcacttcgct tcacctctgc acgtcgcatg gaaaccaccg
     1621 tgatcgccca ccggaacttg cccaaggtct tgcatcagag gactcttgga ctttctgcaa
     1681 tgtcaacgac cgaccttgag gcatacttca aagactgtgt gtttactgag tgggaggagt
     1741 tgggggagga gatgaggtta aaggtctttg tattaggagg ctgtaggcat aaattggtgt
     1801 gctcaccagc accatgcaac tttttcacct ctgcctaatc atctcctgtt catgtcctac
     1861 ttttcaagcc tccaagctgt gccttgggtg gctttagggc atggacattg acccgtataa
     1921 agaatttgga gcttctgcgg agttactctc ttttttgcct tctgacttct ttccttctat
     1981 tcgagatctc ctcgacaccg cctctgctct gtttcgggag gccttagagt ctccggaaca
     2041 ttgttcacct caccatacgg cactcaggca agctattcta tgttggggtg agttgatgaa
     2101 tctagccacc tgggtgggaa gtaatttgga agatccagca tccagggaat tagtagtcgg
     2161 ctatgtcaac gttaatatgg gcataaaact cagacaacta ttgtggtttc acatttcctg
     2221 tcttactttt gggagagaaa ctgttcttga atatttggtg tcttttggag tgtggattcg
     2281 cactcctcct gcatatagac cagcaaatgc ccctatctta tcaacacttc cggaacatac
     2341 tgttgttaga caaagacgca ggtcccctgg aagaagaact ccctcgcctc gcagaccaag
     2401 gtctaaatcg ccgcgtcgca gaagatctcg gtctcgggaa tctcaatgtt agtattcctt
     2461 ggacacataa ggtgggaaac tttacggggc tttattcttc tacggtaccg tgctttaatc
     2521 ctaattggca aactccttct tttcctaaca ttcatttgca ggaggacatt gttgatagat
     2581 gtaagcaatt tgtggggccc cttacagtaa atgaaaaaag gagactaaaa ttaattatgc
     2641 ctgctaggtt ttatcccaag gctactaaat atttgccctt agataaaggg atcaaaccgt
     2701 attatccaga gtatgtagtt aatcattact tccagacgcg acattattta cacactcttt
     2761 ggaaggcggg gattttatat aaaagagagt ccacacgtag cgcctcattt tgtgggtcac
     2821 catattcttg ggaacaagat ctacagcatg ggaggttggt cttccaaacc tcgagaaggc
     2881 atggggacaa atctttctgt ccccaatccc ctgggattct tcccttatca tcagttggac
     2941 cctgcattca aagccaactc agaaaatcca gattgggacc tcaacccgca caaggacaac
     3001 tggccggacg ccaacaaggc gggagtggga gcattcgggc cagggttcac ccctcctcat
     3061 gggggactgt tggggtggag ccctcaggct cagggcctgc tcacaactgt gccagcagct
     3121 cctcctcctg cctccaccaa tcggcagtca ggaaggcagc ctactccctt atctccacct
     3181 ctaagggaca ctcatcctca ggccattcag tggaa
//

LOCUS       FJ032345                3215 bp    DNA     circular VRL 21-SEP-2008
DEFINITION  Hepatitis B virus isolate S696-3 from China, complete genome.
ACCESSION   FJ032345
VERSION     FJ032345.1  GI:202072579
KEYWORDS    .
SOURCE      Hepatitis B virus
  ORGANISM  Hepatitis B virus
            Viruses; Retro-transcribing viruses; Hepadnaviridae;
            Orthohepadnavirus.
REFERENCE   1  (bases 1 to 3215)
  AUTHORS   Liu,Y., Chen,X., Wang,C., Xu,Z., Ren,X., Liang,Z. and Xu,D.
  TITLE     Hepatitis B virus full-length genome isolated from a patient
  JOURNAL   Unpublished
REFERENCE   2  (bases 1 to 3215)
  AUTHORS   Liu,Y., Chen,X., Wang,C., Xu,Z., Ren,X., Liang,Z. and Xu,D.
  TITLE     Direct Submission
  JOURNAL   Submitted (15-AUG-2008) Viral Hepatitis Research Laboratory,
            Institute of Infectious Diseases, The 302 Hospital of PLA, #100 Xi
            Si Huan Middle Road, Beijing 100039, China
FEATURES             Location/Qualifiers
     source          1..3215
                     /organism="Hepatitis B virus"
                     /mol_type="genomic DNA"
                     /serotype="adrq+"
                     /isolate="S696-3"
                     /isolation_source="serum from patient with HBV-associated
                     hepatocellular carcinoma"
                     /host="Homo sapiens"
                     /db_xref="taxon:10407"
                     /country="China"
                     /collection_date="17-Oct-2007"
                     /note="genotype: C"
     gene            join(2307..3215,1..1623)
                     /gene="P"
     CDS             join(2307..3215,1..1623)
                     /gene="P"
                     /codon_start=1
                     /product="polymerase"
                     /protein_id="ACH95954.1"
                     /db_xref="GI:202072580"
                     /translation="MPLSYQHFRKLLLLDDEAGPLEEELPRLADEGLNRRVAEDLNLG
                     NLNVSIPWTHKVGNFTGLYSSTVPVFNPEWQTPSFPHIHLQEDIIDRCQQYVGPLTVN
                     EKRRLKLIMPARFYPNLTKYLPLDKGIKPYYPEHVVNHYFKTRHYLHTLWKAGILYKR
                     ETTRSASFCGSPYSWEQELQHGRLVFQTSTRHGDKSFCSQSAGILSRSPVGPCVRSQL
                     KQSRLGLQPQQGSLARGQSGRSGSIRARVHPTTRRSFGVEPSGSGHIDNSASSTSSCL
                     HQSAVRKTAYSHLSTSKRQSSSGHAVELHNIPPSSARPQSEGPILSCWWLQFRNSKPC
                     SDYCLTHIANLLEDWGPCTEHGEHNIRIPRTPARVTGGVFLVDKNPHNTTESRLVVDF
                     SQFSRGSTRVSWPKFAVPNLQSLTNLLSSDLSWLSLDVSAAFYHIPLHPAAMPHLLVG
                     SSGLPRYVARLSSTSRNINYQHGTMQDLHDSCSRNLYVSLLLLYKTFGRKLHLYSHPI
                     ILGFRKIPMGVGLSPFLLAQFTSAICSVVRRAFPHCLAFSYIDDVVLGAKSVQHLESL
                     FTSITNFLFSLGIHLNPNKTKRWGYSLNFMGYVIGSWGTLPQEHIVLKLKQCFRKLPV
                     NRPIDWKVCQRIVGLLGFAAPFTQCGYPALKPLYACIQSKQAFTFSPTYKAFLCKQYL
                     NLYPVARQRSGLCQVFADATPTGWGLAIGHRRMRGTFVAPLPIHTAELLAACFARSRS
                     GAKLIGTDNSVVLSRKYTSFPWLLGCAANWILRGTSFVYVPSALNPADDPSRGRLGLY
                     RPLLHLPFRPTTGRTSLYAVSPSVPSHLPDRVHFASPLHVAWKPP"
     gene            join(2848..3215,1..835)
                     /gene="S"
     CDS             join(2848..3215,1..835)
                     /gene="S"
                     /note="preS1/preS2/S"
                     /codon_start=1
                     /product="large S protein"
                     /protein_id="ACH95955.1"
                     /db_xref="GI:202072581"
                     /translation="MGGWSSKPRQGMGTNLSVPNPLGFFPDHQLDPAFGANSNNPDWD
                     FNPNKDHWPEANQVGAGAFGPGFTPPHGGLLGWSPQAQGTLTTVPVAPPPASTNRQSG
                     RQPTPISPPLRDSHPQAMQWNSTTFHQALLDPKVRGLYFPAGGSSSGTVNPVPTTASP
                     ISPIFSRTGDPAPNMENTTSGFLGPLLVLQAGFFLLTRILTIPQSLDSWWTSLNFLGG
                     APACPGQNSQSPTSNHSPTSCPPICPGYRWMCLRRFIIFLFILLLCLIFLLVLLDYHG
                     MLPVCPLLPGTSTTSTGPCKTCTIPAQGTSMFPSCCCTKPSDGNCTCIPIPSSWAFAR
                     FLWEWASVRFSWLSLLVPFVQWFVGLSPTVWLSVILMMWYWGPSLYNILNPFLPLLPI
                     FFFLWVYI"
     CDS             join(3205..3215,1..835)
                     /gene="S"
                     /note="pre-S2/S"
                     /codon_start=1
                     /product="middle S protein"
                     /protein_id="ACH95956.1"
                     /db_xref="GI:202072582"
                     /translation="MQWNSTTFHQALLDPKVRGLYFPAGGSSSGTVNPVPTTASPISP
                     IFSRTGDPAPNMENTTSGFLGPLLVLQAGFFLLTRILTIPQSLDSWWTSLNFLGGAPA
                     CPGQNSQSPTSNHSPTSCPPICPGYRWMCLRRFIIFLFILLLCLIFLLVLLDYHGMLP
                     VCPLLPGTSTTSTGPCKTCTIPAQGTSMFPSCCCTKPSDGNCTCIPIPSSWAFARFLW
                     EWASVRFSWLSLLVPFVQWFVGLSPTVWLSVILMMWYWGPSLYNILNPFLPLLPIFFF
                     LWVYI"
     CDS             155..835
                     /gene="S"
                     /note="HBsAg"
                     /codon_start=1
                     /product="S protein"
                     /protein_id="ACH95957.1"
                     /db_xref="GI:202072583"
                     /translation="MENTTSGFLGPLLVLQAGFFLLTRILTIPQSLDSWWTSLNFLGG
                     APACPGQNSQSPTSNHSPTSCPPICPGYRWMCLRRFIIFLFILLLCLIFLLVLLDYHG
                     MLPVCPLLPGTSTTSTGPCKTCTIPAQGTSMFPSCCCTKPSDGNCTCIPIPSSWAFAR
                     FLWEWASVRFSWLSLLVPFVQWFVGLSPTVWLSVILMMWYWGPSLYNILNPFLPLLPI
                     FFFLWVYI"
     gene            1374..1838
                     /gene="X"
     CDS             1374..1838
                     /gene="X"
                     /codon_start=1
                     /product="X protein"
                     /protein_id="ACH95958.1"
                     /db_xref="GI:202072584"
                     /translation="MAARVCCQLDPARDVLCLRPVGAESRGRPVSGPFGTLPSPSSSA
                     VPADHGAHLSLRGLPVCAFSSAGPCALRFTSARRMETTVNAHQVLPKVLYKRTLGLSA
                     MSTTDLEAYFKDCLFKDWEELGEEIRLMIFVLGGCRHKLVCSPAPCNFFTSA"
     gene            1814..2452
                     /gene="C"
     CDS             1814..2452
                     /gene="C"
                     /codon_start=1
                     /product="precore/core protein"
                     /protein_id="ACH95959.1"
                     /db_xref="GI:202072585"
                     /translation="MQLFHLCLIISCSCPTVQASKLCLGWLWDMDIDPYKEFGASVEL
                     LSFLPSDFFPSIRDLLDTASALYREALESPEHCSPHHTALRQAILCWGELMNLATWVG
                     SNLEDPASRELVVSYVNVNMGLKIRQLLWFHISCLTFGRETVLEYLVSFGVWIRTPPA
                     YRPPNAPILSTLPETTVVRRRGRTPRRRTPSPRRRRSQSPRRRRSQSRESQC"
     CDS             1901..2452
                     /gene="C"
                     /codon_start=1
                     /product="core protein"
                     /protein_id="ACH95960.1"
                     /db_xref="GI:202072586"
                     /translation="MDIDPYKEFGASVELLSFLPSDFFPSIRDLLDTASALYREALES
                     PEHCSPHHTALRQAILCWGELMNLATWVGSNLEDPASRELVVSYVNVNMGLKIRQLLW
                     FHISCLTFGRETVLEYLVSFGVWIRTPPAYRPPNAPILSTLPETTVVRRRGRTPRRRT
                     PSPRRRRSQSPRRRRSQSRESQC"
ORIGIN      
        1 ctccacaaca ttccaccaag ctctgctaga ccccaaagtg aggggcctat actttcctgc
       61 tggtggctcc agttccggaa cagtaaaccc tgttccgact actgcctcac ccatatcgcc
      121 aatcttctcg aggactgggg accctgcacc gaacatggag aacacaacat caggattcct
      181 aggacccctg ctcgtgttac aggcggggtt tttcttgttg acaagaatcc tcacaatacc
      241 acagagtcta gactcgtggt ggacttctct caattttcta gggggagcac ccgcgtgtcc
      301 tggccaaaat tcgcagtccc caacctccaa tcactcacca acctcttgtc ctccgatttg
      361 tcctggctat cgctggatgt gtctgcggcg ttttatcata ttcctcttca tcctgctgct
      421 atgcctcatc ttcttgttgg ttcttctgga ctaccacggt atgttgcccg tttgtcctct
      481 acttccagga acatcaacta ccagcacggg accatgcaag acctgcacga ttcctgctca
      541 aggaacctct atgtttccct cttgttgctg tacaaaacct tcggacggaa actgcacttg
      601 tattcccatc ccatcatcct gggctttcgc aagattccta tgggagtggg cctcagtccg
      661 tttctcctgg ctcagtttac tagtgccatt tgttcagtgg ttcgtagggc tttcccccac
      721 tgtttggctt tcagttatat tgatgatgtg gtattggggg ccaagtctgt acaacatctt
      781 gaatcccttt ttacctctat taccaatttt cttttttctt tgggtataca tttgaaccct
      841 aataaaacca aacgttgggg ctactccctt aatttcatgg gatatgtaat tggaagttgg
      901 ggtactttac cgcaagaaca tattgtactg aaactcaagc aatgttttcg aaaactgcct
      961 gtaaatagac ccattgattg gaaagtatgt cagagaattg tgggtctttt gggctttgct
     1021 gcccctttta cacaatgtgg ttatcctgcc ttaaagcctt tatatgcatg tatacaatcc
     1081 aagcaggctt tcactttctc gccaacttac aaggcctttc tgtgtaaaca atatctgaac
     1141 ctttaccccg ttgcccggca acggtcaggt ctctgccaag tgtttgctga cgcaaccccc
     1201 actggatggg gcttggctat tggccatcgc cgcatgcgtg gaacctttgt ggctcctctg
     1261 ccgatccata ctgcggaact cctagcagct tgttttgctc gcagccggtc tggagcaaaa
     1321 cttatcggaa ccgacaactc tgttgtcctc tctcggaaat acacctcctt tccatggctg
     1381 ctagggtgtg ctgccaactg gatcctgcga gggacgtcct ttgtctacgt cccgtcggcg
     1441 ctgaatcccg cggacgaccc gtctcggggc cgtttgggac tctaccgtcc ccttcttcat
     1501 ctgccgttcc ggccgaccac ggggcgcacc tctctttacg cggtctcccc gtctgtgcct
     1561 tctcatctgc cggaccgtgt gcacttcgct tcacctctgc acgtcgcatg gaaaccaccg
     1621 tgaacgccca ccaggtcttg cccaaggtct tatacaagag gactcttgga ctctcagcaa
     1681 tgtcaacgac cgaccttgag gcatacttca aagactgttt gtttaaggac tgggaggagt
     1741 tgggggagga gatcaggtta atgatttttg tactaggagg ctgtaggcat aaattggtct
     1801 gttcaccagc accatgcaac tttttcacct ctgcctaatc atctcttgtt catgtcctac
     1861 tgttcaagcc tccaagctgt gccttgggtg gctttgggac atggacattg acccgtataa
     1921 agaatttgga gcttctgtgg agttactctc ttttttgcct tctgacttct ttccttctat
     1981 tcgagatctc ctcgacaccg cctctgctct gtatcgggag gccttagagt ctccggaaca
     2041 ttgttcacct caccatacag cactcaggca agctattctg tgttggggtg agttgatgaa
     2101 tctggccacc tgggtgggaa gcaatttgga agacccagca tccagggaat tagtagtcag
     2161 ctatgtcaat gttaatatgg gcctaaaaat tagacaacta ctgtggtttc acatttcctg
     2221 tcttactttt ggaagagaaa ctgttcttga gtatttggtg tcttttggag tgtggattcg
     2281 cactcctcct gcttacagac cacctaatgc ccctatccta tcaacacttc cggaaactac
     2341 tgttgttaga cgacgaggca ggacccctag aagaagaact ccctcgcctc gcagacgaag
     2401 gtctcaatcg ccgcgtcgca gaagatctca atctcgggaa tctcaatgtt agtatccctt
     2461 ggacgcataa ggtgggaaac tttactgggc tttattcttc tactgtacct gtctttaatc
     2521 ctgagtggca aactccctct tttcctcaca ttcatttaca ggaggacatt attgatagat
     2581 gtcaacaata tgtgggccct cttacagtta atgaaaaaag gagattaaaa ttaattatgc
     2641 ctgctaggtt ctatcctaac cttaccaaat atttgccctt ggacaaaggc attaaaccat
     2701 attatcctga acatgtagtt aatcattact tcaaaactag gcattattta catactctgt
     2761 ggaaggctgg cattctatat aagagagaaa ctacacgcag cgcctcattt tgtgggtcac
     2821 catattcttg ggaacaagag ctacagcatg ggaggttggt cttccaaacc tcgacaaggc
     2881 atggggacaa atctttctgt tcccaatccg ctgggattct ttcccgatca ccagttggac
     2941 cctgcgttcg gagccaactc aaacaatcca gattgggact tcaaccccaa caaggatcac
     3001 tggccagagg ccaatcaggt aggagcggga gcattcgggc cagggttcac cccaccacac
     3061 ggcggtcttt tggggtggag ccctcaggct cagggcacat tgacaacagt gccagtagca
     3121 cctcctcctg cctccaccaa tcggcagtca ggaagacagc ctactcccat ctctccacct
     3181 ctaagagaca gtcatcctca ggccatgcag tggaa
//

LOCUS       FJ032352                3215 bp    DNA     circular VRL 21-SEP-2008
DEFINITION  Hepatitis B virus isolate S1026-3 from China, complete genome.
ACCESSION   FJ032352
VERSION     FJ032352.1  GI:202072629
KEYWORDS    .
SOURCE      Hepatitis B virus
  ORGANISM  Hepatitis B virus
            Viruses; Retro-transcribing viruses; Hepadnaviridae;
            Orthohepadnavirus.
REFERENCE   1  (bases 1 to 3215)
  AUTHORS   Liu,Y., Chen,X., Wang,C., Xu,Z., Ren,X., Liang,Z. and Xu,D.
  TITLE     Hepatitis B virus full-length genome isolated from a patient
  JOURNAL   Unpublished
REFERENCE   2  (bases 1 to 3215)
  AUTHORS   Liu,Y., Chen,X., Wang,C., Xu,Z., Ren,X., Liang,Z. and Xu,D.
  TITLE     Direct Submission
  JOURNAL   Submitted (15-AUG-2008) Viral Hepatitis Research Laboratory,
            Institute of Infectious Diseases, The 302 Hospital of PLA, #100 Xi
            Si Huan Middle Road, Beijing 100039, China
FEATURES             Location/Qualifiers
     source          1..3215
                     /organism="Hepatitis B virus"
                     /mol_type="genomic DNA"
                     /serotype="adw1"
                     /isolate="S1026-3"
                     /isolation_source="serum from patient with HBV-associated
                     liver cirrhosis"
                     /host="Homo sapiens"
                     /db_xref="taxon:10407"
                     /country="China"
                     /collection_date="20-Nov-2007"
                     /note="genotype: B"
     gene            join(2307..3215,1..1623)
                     /gene="P"
     CDS             join(2307..3215,1..1623)
                     /gene="P"
                     /codon_start=1
                     /product="polymerase"
                     /protein_id="ACH95997.1"
                     /db_xref="GI:202072630"
                     /translation="MPLSYQHFRKLLLLDEEAGPLEEELPRLADEGLNRRVAEDLNLG
                     NLNVSIPWTHKVGNFTGLYSSTVPCFNPKWQTPSFPNIHLQEDIIDRCKQFVGPLTVN
                     ENRRLKLIMPARFYPNVTKYLPLDKGIKPYYPEHVVNHYFQTRHYLHTLWKAGILYKR
                     ESTRSASFCGSPYSWEQDLQHGRLVFQTSKRHGDKSFCPQSPGILPRSSVGPCIQSQL
                     RKSRLGPQPAQGQLAGRQQGGSGSIRARVHPSPWGTVGVEPSGSGPTHNCASSSSSCL
                     HQSAVRKAAYSLISTSKGHASSGHAVELHHFPPNSSRSQSQGPVPSCWWLQFRNSEPC
                     SEYCLCHIVNLIEDWGPCTEHGEHRIRTPRTPARVTGGVFLVDKNPHNTTESRLVVDF
                     SQFSRGNTRVSWPKFAVPNLQSLTNLLSSNLSWLSLDVSAAFYHLPLHPAAMPHLLVG
                     SSGLSRYVARLSSNSRIINNQHRTMQNLHNSCSRNLYVSLMLLYKTYGRKLHLYSHPI
                     VLGFRKISMGVGLSPFLLAQFTSAICSVVRRAFPHCLAFSYMDDVVLGAKSVQHLESL
                     YTAVTNFLLSLGIHLTPHKTKRWGYSLNFMGYIIGSWGTLPQEHIVQKIKMCFRKLPV
                     NRPIDWKVCQRIVGLLGFAAPFTQCGYPALMPLYACIQAKQAFTFSPTYKAFLSKQYL
                     NLYPVARQRPGLCQVFADATPTGWGLAIGHQRMRGTFVSPLPIHTAELLAACFARSRS
                     GAKLIGTDNSVVLSRKYTSFPWLLGCAANWILRGTSFVYVPSALNPADDPSRGRLGLY
                     RPLLRLLYRPTTGRTSLYADSPSVPSHLPDRVHFASPLHVAWRPP"
     gene            join(2848..3215,1..835)
                     /gene="S"
     CDS             join(2848..3215,1..835)
                     /gene="S"
                     /note="preS1/preS2/S"
                     /codon_start=1
                     /product="large S protein"
                     /protein_id="ACH95998.1"
                     /db_xref="GI:202072631"
                     /translation="MGGWSSKPRKGMGTNLSVPNPLGFFPDHQLDPAFKANSENPDWD
                     LNPHKDNWPDANKVGVGAFGPGFTPPHGGLLGWSPQAQGLLTTVPAAPPPASTNRQSG
                     RQPTPLSPPLRDTHPQAMQWNSTTFHQTLQDPRVRALYLPAGGSSSGTVSPAQNTVSA
                     ISSILSKTGDPVPNMENIASGLLGPLLVLQAGFFLLTKILTIPQSLDSWWTSLNFLGG
                     TPVCLGQNSQSQISSHSPTCCPPICPGYRWMCLRRFIIFLCILLLCLIFLLVLLDYQG
                     MLPVCPLIPGSSTTSTGPCKTCTTPAQGTSTFPSCCCTKPTDGNCTCIPIPSSWAFAK
                     YLWEWASVRFSWLSLLVPFVQWFVGLSPTVWLSVIWMMWFWGPSLYNILSPFIPLLPI
                     FFCLWVYI"
     CDS             join(3205..3215,1..835)
                     /gene="S"
                     /note="pre-S2/S"
                     /codon_start=1
                     /product="middle S protein"
                     /protein_id="ACH95999.1"
                     /db_xref="GI:202072632"
                     /translation="MQWNSTTFHQTLQDPRVRALYLPAGGSSSGTVSPAQNTVSAISS
                     ILSKTGDPVPNMENIASGLLGPLLVLQAGFFLLTKILTIPQSLDSWWTSLNFLGGTPV
                     CLGQNSQSQISSHSPTCCPPICPGYRWMCLRRFIIFLCILLLCLIFLLVLLDYQGMLP
                     VCPLIPGSSTTSTGPCKTCTTPAQGTSTFPSCCCTKPTDGNCTCIPIPSSWAFAKYLW
                     EWASVRFSWLSLLVPFVQWFVGLSPTVWLSVIWMMWFWGPSLYNILSPFIPLLPIFFC
                     LWVYI"
     CDS             155..835
                     /gene="S"
                     /note="HBsAg"
                     /codon_start=1
                     /product="S protein"
                     /protein_id="ACH96000.1"
                     /db_xref="GI:202072633"
                     /translation="MENIASGLLGPLLVLQAGFFLLTKILTIPQSLDSWWTSLNFLGG
                     TPVCLGQNSQSQISSHSPTCCPPICPGYRWMCLRRFIIFLCILLLCLIFLLVLLDYQG
                     MLPVCPLIPGSSTTSTGPCKTCTTPAQGTSTFPSCCCTKPTDGNCTCIPIPSSWAFAK
                     YLWEWASVRFSWLSLLVPFVQWFVGLSPTVWLSVIWMMWFWGPSLYNILSPFIPLLPI
                     FFCLWVYI"
     gene            1374..1838
                     /gene="X"
     misc_feature    1374..1838
                     /gene="X"
                     /note="nonfunctional X protein due to mutation"
     gene            1814..2452
                     /gene="C"
     CDS             1814..2452
                     /gene="C"
                     /codon_start=1
                     /product="precore/core protein"
                     /protein_id="ACH96001.1"
                     /db_xref="GI:202072634"
                     /translation="MQLFHLCLIISCSCPTVQASKLCLGWLWGMDIDPYKEFGASVEL
                     LSFLPSDFLPSIRDLLDTASALYREALESPEHCSPHHTALRQAILCWGELMNLATWVG
                     SNLEDPASRELVVSYVNVNMGLKIRQLLWFHISCLTFGRETVLEYLVSFGVWIRTPPA
                     YRPQNAPILSTLPETTVVRRRGRSPRRRTPSPRRRRSQSPRRRRSQSRESQC"
     CDS             1901..2452
                     /gene="C"
                     /codon_start=1
                     /product="core protein"
                     /protein_id="ACH96002.1"
                     /db_xref="GI:202072635"
                     /translation="MDIDPYKEFGASVELLSFLPSDFLPSIRDLLDTASALYREALES
                     PEHCSPHHTALRQAILCWGELMNLATWVGSNLEDPASRELVVSYVNVNMGLKIRQLLW
                     FHISCLTFGRETVLEYLVSFGVWIRTPPAYRPQNAPILSTLPETTVVRRRGRSPRRRT
                     PSPRRRRSQSPRRRRSQSRESQC"
ORIGIN      
        1 ctccaccact ttccaccaaa ctcttcaaga tcccagagtc agggccctgt accttcctgc
       61 tggtggctcc agttcaggaa cagtgagccc tgctcagaat actgtctctg ccatatcgtc
      121 aatcttatcg aagactgggg accctgtacc gaacatggag aacatcgcat caggactcct
      181 aggacccctg ctcgtgttac aggcggggtt tttcttgttg acaaaaatcc tcacaatacc
      241 acagagtcta gactcgtggt ggacttctct caattttcta gggggaacac ccgtgtgtct
      301 tggccaaaat tcgcagtccc aaatctccag tcactcacca acctgttgtc ctccaatttg
      361 tcctggttat cgctggatgt gtctgcggcg ttttatcatc ttcctctgca tcctgctgct
      421 atgcctcatc ttcttgttgg ttcttctgga ctatcaaggt atgttgcccg tttgtcctct
      481 aattccagga tcatcaacaa ccagcaccgg accatgcaaa acctgcacaa ctcctgctca
      541 aggaacctct acgtttccct catgttgctg tacaaaacct acggacggaa actgcacctg
      601 tattcccatc ccatcgtctt gggctttcgc aaaatatcta tgggagtggg cctcagtccg
      661 tttctcttgg ctcagtttac tagtgccatt tgttcagtgg ttcgtagggc tttcccccac
      721 tgtctggctt tcagttatat ggatgatgtg gttttggggg ccaagtctgt acaacatctt
      781 gagtcccttt ataccgctgt taccaatttt cttttgtctt tgggtataca tttaacccct
      841 cataaaacaa aaagatgggg atattccctt aacttcatgg gatatataat tgggagttgg
      901 ggcacattgc cacaggaaca tattgtacaa aaaatcaaaa tgtgttttag aaaacttcct
      961 gtaaacaggc ctattgattg gaaagtatgt caacgaattg tgggtctttt ggggtttgcc
     1021 gcccctttca cgcaatgtgg atatcctgct ttaatgcctt tatatgcatg tatacaagca
     1081 aaacaggctt ttactttctc gccaacttac aaggcctttc taagtaaaca gtatctgaac
     1141 ctttaccccg ttgctcggca acggcctggt ctgtgccaag tgtttgctga cgcaaccccc
     1201 actggttggg gcttggccat aggccatcag cgcatgcgtg gaacctttgt gtctcctctg
     1261 ccgatccata ctgcggaact cctagccgct tgttttgctc gcagcaggtc tggagcaaaa
     1321 ctcatcggga ctgacaattc tgtcgtactc tcccgcaagt atacatcatt tccatggctg
     1381 ctaggctgtg ctgccaactg gatcctgcgc gggacgtcct ttgtttacgt cccgtcggca
     1441 ctgaatcccg cggacgaccc ctcccggggc cgcttggggc tctaccgccc gcttctccgc
     1501 ctgttgtacc gaccgaccac ggggcgcacc tctctttacg cggactcccc gtctgtgcct
     1561 tctcatctgc cggaccgtgt gcacttcgct tcacctctgc acgtcgcatg gagaccaccg
     1621 tgaacgccca caggaacctg cccaaggtct cgcataagag gactcttgga ctgtcaacaa
     1681 tgtcaacgac cgaccttgag gcatacttca aagactgtgt gtttactgag taggaggagt
     1741 tgggggagga ggttaggtta atgatctttg tactaggagg ctgtaggcat aaattggtgt
     1801 gttcaccagc accatgcaac tttttcacct ctgcctaatc atctcatgtt catgtcctac
     1861 tgttcaagcc tccaagctgt gccttgggtg gctttggggc atggacattg acccgtataa
     1921 agaatttgga gcttctgtgg agttactctc ttttttgcct tctgacttcc ttccttctat
     1981 tcgagatctc ctcgacaccg cctccgctct gtatagggag gccttagagt ctccagaaca
     2041 ttgttcacct catcatacgg cactcaggca agctattctg tgttggggtg agttgatgaa
     2101 tctagccacc tgggtgggaa gtaatttgga agatccagca tccagggaat tagtggtcag
     2161 ctatgtcaac gttaatatgg gcctaaaaat cagacaacta ttgtggtttc acatttcctg
     2221 tcttactttt gggagagaaa ctgttcttga atatttggtg tcttttggag tgtggattcg
     2281 cactcctcct gcatatagac cacaaaatgc ccctatctta tcaacacttc cggaaactac
     2341 tgttgttaga cgaagaggca ggtcccctag aagaagaact ccctcgcctc gcagacgaag
     2401 gtctcaatcg ccgcgtcgca gaagatctca atctcgggaa tctcaatgtt agtattcctt
     2461 ggacacataa ggtgggaaat tttacggggc tttattcttc tacggtacct tgctttaatc
     2521 ctaaatggca aactccttct tttcctaaca ttcatttgca ggaggacatt attgatagat
     2581 gtaagcaatt tgtggggccc cttacagtaa atgaaaacag gagactaaaa ttaattatgc
     2641 ctgctaggtt ttatcccaat gttactaaat atttgccctt agataaaggg atcaaaccgt
     2701 attatccaga gcatgtagtt aatcattact tccagacgag acattattta cacactcttt
     2761 ggaaggcggg gatcttatat aaaagagagt ccacacgtag cgcctcattt tgcgggtcac
     2821 catattcttg ggaacaagat ctacagcatg ggaggttggt cttccaaacc tcgaaaaggc
     2881 atggggacaa atctttctgt ccccaatccc ctgggattct tccccgatca tcagttggac
     2941 cctgcattca aagccaactc agaaaatcca gattgggacc tcaacccgca caaggacaac
     3001 tggccggacg ccaacaaggt gggagtggga gcattcgggc cagggttcac ccctccccat
     3061 gggggactgt tggggtggag ccctcaggct cagggcctac tcacaactgt gccagcagct
     3121 cctcctcctg cctccaccaa tcggcagtca ggaaggcagc ctactccctt atctccacct
     3181 ctaagggaca cgcatcctca ggccatgcag tggaa
//

LOCUS       FJ032353                3215 bp    DNA     circular VRL 21-SEP-2008
DEFINITION  Hepatitis B virus isolate S1026-4 from China, complete genome.
ACCESSION   FJ032353
VERSION     FJ032353.1  GI:202072636
KEYWORDS    .
SOURCE      Hepatitis B virus
  ORGANISM  Hepatitis B virus
            Viruses; Retro-transcribing viruses; Hepadnaviridae;
            Orthohepadnavirus.
REFERENCE   1  (bases 1 to 3215)
  AUTHORS   Liu,Y., Chen,X., Wang,C., Xu,Z., Ren,X., Liang,Z. and Xu,D.
  TITLE     Hepatitis B virus full-length genome isolated from a patient
  JOURNAL   Unpublished
REFERENCE   2  (bases 1 to 3215)
  AUTHORS   Liu,Y., Chen,X., Wang,C., Xu,Z., Ren,X., Liang,Z. and Xu,D.
  TITLE     Direct Submission
  JOURNAL   Submitted (15-AUG-2008) Viral Hepatitis Research Laboratory,
            Institute of Infectious Diseases, The 302 Hospital of PLA, #100 Xi
            Si Huan Middle Road, Beijing 100039, China
FEATURES             Location/Qualifiers
     source          1..3215
                     /organism="Hepatitis B virus"
                     /mol_type="genomic DNA"
                     /serotype="adw1"
                     /isolate="S1026-4"
                     /isolation_source="serum from patient with HBV-associated
                     liver cirrhosis"
                     /host="Homo sapiens"
                     /db_xref="taxon:10407"
                     /country="China"
                     /collection_date="20-Nov-2007"
                     /note="genotype: B"
     gene            join(2307..3215,1..1623)
                     /gene="P"
     CDS             join(2307..3215,1..1623)
                     /gene="P"
                     /codon_start=1
                     /product="polymerase"
                     /protein_id="ACH96003.1"
                     /db_xref="GI:202072637"
                     /translation="MPLSYQHFRKLLLLDEEAGPLEEELPRLADEGLNRRVAEDLNLG
                     NLNVSIPWTHKVGNFTGLYSSTVPCFNPKWQTPSFPNIHLQEDIIDRCEQFVGPLTVN
                     ENRRLKLIMPARFYPNVTKYLPLDKGIKPYYPEHVVNHYFQTRHYLHTLWKAGILYKR
                     ESTRSASFCGSPYSWEQDLQHGRLVFQTSKRHGDKSFCPQSPGILPRSSVGPCIQSQL
                     RKSRLGPQPAQGQLAGRQQGGSGSIRARVHPSPWGTVGVEPSGSGPTHNRASSSSSCL
                     HQSAVRKAAYSLISTSKGHASSGHAVELHHFPPNSSRSQSQGPVPSCWWLQFRNSEPC
                     SEYCLCHIVNLIEDWGPCTEHGEHRIRTPRTPARVTGGVFLVDKNPHNTTESRLVVDF
                     SQFSRGNTRVSWPKFAVPNLQSLTNLLSSNLSWLSLDVSAAFYHLPLHPAAMPHLLVG
                     SSGLSRYVARLSSNSRIINNQHRTMQNLHNSCSRNLYASLMLLYKTYGRKLHLYSHPI
                     ILGFRKIPMGVGLSPFLLAQFTSAICSVVRRAFPHCLAFSYMDDVVLGAKSVQHLESL
                     YTAVTNFLLSLGIHLTPHKTKRWGYSLNFMGYIIGSWGTLPQEHIVQKIKMCFRKLPV
                     NRPIDWKVCQRIVGLLGFAAPFTQCGYPALMPLYACIQAKQAFTFSPTYKAFLSKQYL
                     NLYPVARQRPGLCQVFADATPTGWGLAIGHQRMRGTFVSPLPIHTAELLAACFARSRS
                     GAKLIGTDNSVVLSRKYTSFPWLLGCAANWILRGTSFVYVPSALNPADDPSRGRLGLY
                     RPLLRLLYRPTTGRTSLYADSPSVPSHLPDRVHFASPLHVAWRPP"
     gene            join(2848..3215,1..835)
                     /gene="S"
     CDS             join(2848..3215,1..835)
                     /gene="S"
                     /note="preS1/preS2/S"
                     /codon_start=1
                     /product="large S protein"
                     /protein_id="ACH96004.1"
                     /db_xref="GI:202072638"
                     /translation="MGGWSSKPRKGMGTNLSVPNPLGFFPDHQLDPAFKANSENPDWD
                     LNPHKDNWPDANKVGVGAFGPGFTPPHGGLLGWSPQAQGLLTTVPAAPPPASTNRQSG
                     RQPTPLSPPLRDTHPQAMQWNSTTFHQTLQDPRVRALYLPAGGSSSGTVSPAQNTVSA
                     ISSILSKTGDPVPNMENIASGLLGPLLVLQAGFFLLTKILTIPQSLDSWWTSLNFLGG
                     TPVCLGQNSQSQISSHSPTCCPPICPGYRWMCLRRFIIFLCILLLCLIFLLVLLDYQG
                     MLPVCPLIPGSSTTSTGPCKTCTTPAQGTSTLPSCCCTKPTDGNCTCIPIPSSWAFAK
                     YLWEWASVRFSWLSLLVPFVQWFVGLSPTVWLSVIWMMWFWGPSLYNILSPFIPLLPI
                     FFCLWVYI"
     CDS             join(3205..3215,1..835)
                     /gene="S"
                     /note="pre-S2/S"
                     /codon_start=1
                     /product="middle S protein"
                     /protein_id="ACH96005.1"
                     /db_xref="GI:202072639"
                     /translation="MQWNSTTFHQTLQDPRVRALYLPAGGSSSGTVSPAQNTVSAISS
                     ILSKTGDPVPNMENIASGLLGPLLVLQAGFFLLTKILTIPQSLDSWWTSLNFLGGTPV
                     CLGQNSQSQISSHSPTCCPPICPGYRWMCLRRFIIFLCILLLCLIFLLVLLDYQGMLP
                     VCPLIPGSSTTSTGPCKTCTTPAQGTSTLPSCCCTKPTDGNCTCIPIPSSWAFAKYLW
                     EWASVRFSWLSLLVPFVQWFVGLSPTVWLSVIWMMWFWGPSLYNILSPFIPLLPIFFC
                     LWVYI"
     CDS             155..835
                     /gene="S"
                     /note="HBsAg"
                     /codon_start=1
                     /product="S protein"
                     /protein_id="ACH96006.1"
                     /db_xref="GI:202072640"
                     /translation="MENIASGLLGPLLVLQAGFFLLTKILTIPQSLDSWWTSLNFLGG
                     TPVCLGQNSQSQISSHSPTCCPPICPGYRWMCLRRFIIFLCILLLCLIFLLVLLDYQG
                     MLPVCPLIPGSSTTSTGPCKTCTTPAQGTSTLPSCCCTKPTDGNCTCIPIPSSWAFAK
                     YLWEWASVRFSWLSLLVPFVQWFVGLSPTVWLSVIWMMWFWGPSLYNILSPFIPLLPI
                     FFCLWVYI"
     gene            1374..1838
                     /gene="X"
     CDS             1374..1838
                     /gene="X"
                     /codon_start=1
                     /product="X protein"
                     /protein_id="ACH96007.1"
                     /db_xref="GI:202072641"
                     /translation="MAARLCCQLDPARDVLCLRPVGAESRGRPLPGPLGALPPASPPV
                     VPTDHGAHLSLRGLPVCAFSSAGPCALRFTSARRMETTVNAHRNLPKVLHKRTLGLST
                     MSTTDLEAYFKDCVFTEWEELGEEVRLMIFVLGGCRHKLVCSPAPCNFFTSS"
     gene            1814..2452
                     /gene="C"
     CDS             1814..2452
                     /gene="C"
                     /codon_start=1
                     /product="precore/core protein"
                     /protein_id="ACH96008.1"
                     /db_xref="GI:202072642"
                     /translation="MQLFHLFLIISCSCPTVQASKLCLGWLWGMDIDPYKEFGASVEL
                     LSFLPSDFFPSIRDLLDTASALYREALESPEHCSPHHTALRQAILCWGELMNLATWVG
                     SNLGDPASRELVVSYVNVNMGLKIRQLLWFHISCLTFGRETVLEYLVSFGVWIRTPPA
                     YRPQNAPILSTLPETTVVRRRGRSPRRRTPSPRRRRSQSPRRRRSQSRESQC"
     CDS             1901..2452
                     /gene="C"
                     /codon_start=1
                     /product="core protein"
                     /protein_id="ACH96009.1"
                     /db_xref="GI:202072643"
                     /translation="MDIDPYKEFGASVELLSFLPSDFFPSIRDLLDTASALYREALES
                     PEHCSPHHTALRQAILCWGELMNLATWVGSNLGDPASRELVVSYVNVNMGLKIRQLLW
                     FHISCLTFGRETVLEYLVSFGVWIRTPPAYRPQNAPILSTLPETTVVRRRGRSPRRRT
                     PSPRRRRSQSPRRRRSQSRESQC"
ORIGIN      
        1 ctccaccact ttccaccaaa ctcttcaaga tcccagagtc agggccctgt accttcctgc
       61 tggtggctcc agttcaggaa cagtgagccc tgctcagaat actgtctctg ccatatcgtc
      121 aatcttatcg aagactgggg accctgtacc gaacatggag aacatcgcat caggactcct
      181 aggacccctg ctcgtgttac aggcggggtt tttcttgttg acaaaaatcc tcacaatacc
      241 acagagtcta gactcgtggt ggacttctct caattttcta gggggaacac ccgtgtgtct
      301 tggccaaaat tcgcagtccc aaatctccag tcactcacca acctgttgtc ctccaatttg
      361 tcctggttat cgctggatgt gtctgcggcg ttttatcatc ttcctctgca tcctgctgct
      421 atgcctcatc ttcttgttgg ttcttctgga ctatcaaggt atgttgcccg tttgtcctct
      481 aattccagga tcatcaacaa ccagcaccgg accatgcaaa acctgcacaa ctcctgctca
      541 aggaacctct acgcttccct catgttgctg tacaaaacct acggacggaa actgcacctg
      601 tattcccatc ccatcatctt gggctttcgc aaaataccta tgggagtggg cctcagtccg
      661 tttctcttgg ctcagtttac tagtgccatt tgttcagtgg ttcgtagggc tttcccccac
      721 tgtctggctt tcagttatat ggatgatgtg gttttggggg ccaagtctgt acaacatctt
      781 gagtcccttt ataccgctgt taccaatttt cttttgtctt tgggtataca tttaacccct
      841 cataaaacaa aaagatgggg atattccctt aacttcatgg gatatataat tgggagttgg
      901 ggcacattgc cacaggaaca tattgtacaa aaaatcaaaa tgtgttttag aaaacttcct
      961 gtaaacaggc ctattgattg gaaagtatgt caacgaattg tgggtctttt ggggtttgcc
     1021 gcccctttca cgcaatgtgg atatcctgct ttaatgcctt tatatgcatg tatacaagca
     1081 aaacaggctt ttactttctc gccaacttac aaggcctttc taagtaaaca gtatctgaac
     1141 ctttaccccg ttgctcggca acggcctggt ctgtgccaag tgtttgctga cgcaaccccc
     1201 actggttggg gcttggccat aggccatcag cgcatgcgtg gaacctttgt gtctcctctg
     1261 ccgatccata ctgcggaact cctagccgct tgttttgctc gcagcaggtc tggagcaaaa
     1321 ctcatcggga ctgacaattc tgtcgtactc tcccgcaagt atacctcatt tccatggctg
     1381 ctaggctgtg ctgccaactg gatcctgcgc gggacgtcct ttgtttacgt cccgtcggcg
     1441 ctgaatcccg cggacgaccc ctcccggggc cgcttggggc tctaccgccc gcttctccgc
     1501 ctgttgtacc gaccgaccac ggggcgcacc tctctttacg cggactcccc gtctgtgcct
     1561 tctcatctgc cggaccgtgt gcacttcgct tcacctctgc acgtcgcatg gagaccaccg
     1621 tgaacgccca caggaacctg cccaaggtct tgcataagag gactcttgga ctgtcaacaa
     1681 tgtcaacgac cgaccttgag gcatacttca aagactgtgt gtttactgag tgggaggagt
     1741 tgggggagga ggttaggtta atgatctttg tactaggagg ctgtaggcat aaattggtgt
     1801 gttcaccagc accatgcaac tttttcacct cttcctaatc atctcatgtt catgtcctac
     1861 tgttcaagcc tccaagctgt gccttgggtg gctttggggc atggacattg acccgtataa
     1921 agaatttgga gcttctgtgg agttactctc ttttttgcct tctgacttct ttccttctat
     1981 tcgagatctc ctcgacaccg cctccgctct gtatagggag gccttagagt ctccagaaca
     2041 ttgttcacct catcatacgg cactcaggca agctattctg tgttggggtg agttgatgaa
     2101 tctagccacc tgggtgggaa gtaatttggg agatccagca tccagggaat tagtggtcag
     2161 ctatgtcaac gttaatatgg gcctaaaaat cagacaacta ttgtggtttc acatttcctg
     2221 tcttactttt gggagagaaa ctgttcttga atatttggtg tcttttggag tgtggattcg
     2281 cactcccccc gcatatagac cacaaaatgc ccctatctta tcaacacttc cggaaactac
     2341 tgttgttaga cgaagaggca ggtcccctag aagaagaact ccctcgcctc gcagacgaag
     2401 gtctcaatcg ccgcgtcgca gaagatctca atctcgggaa tctcaatgtt agtattcctt
     2461 ggacacataa ggtgggaaat tttacggggc tttattcttc tacggtacct tgctttaatc
     2521 ctaaatggca aactccttct tttcctaaca ttcatttgca ggaggacatt attgatagat
     2581 gtgagcaatt tgtggggccc cttacagtaa atgaaaacag gagactaaaa ttaattatgc
     2641 ctgctaggtt ttatcccaat gttactaaat atttgccctt agataaaggg atcaaaccgt
     2701 attatccaga gcatgtagtt aaccattact tccagacgag acattattta cacactcttt
     2761 ggaaggcggg gatcttatat aaaagagagt ccacacgtag cgcctcattt tgcgggtcac
     2821 catattcttg ggaacaagat ctacagcatg ggaggttggt cttccaaacc tcgaaaaggc
     2881 atggggacaa atctttctgt ccccaatccc ctgggattct tccccgatca tcagttggac
     2941 cctgcattca aagccaactc agaaaatcca gattgggacc tcaacccgca caaggacaac
     3001 tggccggacg ccaacaaggt gggagtggga gcattcgggc cagggttcac ccctccccat
     3061 gggggactgt tggggtggag ccctcaggct cagggcctac tcacaaccgt gccagcagct
     3121 cctcctcctg cctccaccaa tcggcagtca ggaaggcagc ctactccctt atctccacct
     3181 ctaagggaca cgcatcctca ggccatgcag tggaa
//

LOCUS       FJ032354                3215 bp    DNA     circular VRL 21-SEP-2008
DEFINITION  Hepatitis B virus isolate S1026-7 from China, complete genome.
ACCESSION   FJ032354
VERSION     FJ032354.1  GI:202072644
KEYWORDS    .
SOURCE      Hepatitis B virus
  ORGANISM  Hepatitis B virus
            Viruses; Retro-transcribing viruses; Hepadnaviridae;
            Orthohepadnavirus.
REFERENCE   1  (bases 1 to 3215)
  AUTHORS   Liu,Y., Chen,X., Wang,C., Xu,Z., Ren,X., Liang,Z. and Xu,D.
  TITLE     Hepatitis B virus full-length genome isolated from a patient
  JOURNAL   Unpublished
REFERENCE   2  (bases 1 to 3215)
  AUTHORS   Liu,Y., Chen,X., Wang,C., Xu,Z., Ren,X., Liang,Z. and Xu,D.
  TITLE     Direct Submission
  JOURNAL   Submitted (15-AUG-2008) Viral Hepatitis Research Laboratory,
            Institute of Infectious Diseases, The 302 Hospital of PLA, #100 Xi
            Si Huan Middle Road, Beijing 100039, China
FEATURES             Location/Qualifiers
     source          1..3215
                     /organism="Hepatitis B virus"
                     /mol_type="genomic DNA"
                     /serotype="adw1"
                     /isolate="S1026-7"
                     /isolation_source="serum from patient with HBV-associated
                     liver cirrhosis"
                     /host="Homo sapiens"
                     /db_xref="taxon:10407"
                     /country="China"
                     /collection_date="20-Nov-2007"
                     /note="genotype: B"
     gene            join(2307..3215,1..1623)
                     /gene="P"
     CDS             join(2307..3215,1..1623)
                     /gene="P"
                     /codon_start=1
                     /product="polymerase"
                     /protein_id="ACH96010.1"
                     /db_xref="GI:202072645"
                     /translation="MPLSYQHFRKLLLLDEEAGPLEEELPRLADEGLNRRVAEDLNLG
                     NLNVSIPWTHKVGNFTGLYSSTVPCFNPKWQTPSFPNIHLQEDIIDRCKQFVGPLTVN
                     ENRRLKLIMPARFYPNVTKYLPLDKGIKPYYPEHVVNHYFQTRHYLHTLWKAGILYKR
                     ESTRSASFCGSPYSWEQDLQHGRLVFQTSKRHGDKSFCPQSPGILPRSSVGPCIQSQL
                     RKSRLGPQPAQGQLAGRQQGGSGSIRARVHPSPWGTVGVEPSGSGPTHNCASSSSSCL
                     HQSAVRKAAYSLISTSKGHASSGHAVELHHFPPNSSRSQSQGPVPSCWWLQFRNSEPC
                     SEYCLCHIVNLIEDWGPCTEHGEHRIRTPRTPARVTGGVFLVDKNPHNTTESRLVVDF
                     SQFSRGNTRVSWPKFAVPNLQSLTNLLSSNLSWLSLDVSAAFYHLPLHPAAMPHLLVG
                     SSGLSRYVARLSSNSRIINNQHRTMQNLHNSCSRNLYVSLMLLYKTYGRKLHLYSHPI
                     ILGFRKIPMGVGLSPFLLAQFTSAICSVVRRAFPHCLAFSYMDDVVLGAKSVQHLESL
                     YTAVTNFLLSLGIHLTPHKTKRWGYSLNFMGYIIGSWGTLPQEHIVQKIKMCFRKLPV
                     NRPIDWKVCQRIVGLLGFAAPFTQCGYPALMPLYACIQAKQAFTFSPTYKAFLSKQYL
                     NLYPVARQRPGLCQVFADATPTGWGLAIGHQRMRGTFVSPLPIHTAELLAACFARSRS
                     GAKLIGTDNSVVLSRKYTSFPWLLGCAANWILRGTSFVYVPSALNPADDPSRGRLGLY
                     RPLLRLLYRPTTGRTSLYADSPSVPSHLPDRVHFASPLHVAWRPP"
     gene            join(2848..3215,1..835)
                     /gene="S"
     CDS             join(2848..3215,1..835)
                     /gene="S"
                     /note="preS1/preS2/S"
                     /codon_start=1
                     /product="large S protein"
                     /protein_id="ACH96011.1"
                     /db_xref="GI:202072646"
                     /translation="MGGWSSKPRKGMGTNLSVPNPLGFFPDHQLDPAFKANSENPDWD
                     LNPHKDNWPDANKVGVGAFGPGFTPPHGGLLGWSPQAQGLLTTVPAAPPPASTNRQSG
                     RQPTPLSPPLRDTHPQAMQWNSTTFHQTLQDPRVRALYLPAGGSSSGTVSPAQNTVSA
                     ISSILSKTGDPVPNMENIASGLLGPLLVLQAGFFLLTKILTIPQSLDSWWTSLNFLGG
                     TPVCLGQNSQSQISSHSPTCCPPICPGYRWMCLRRFIIFLCILLLCLIFLLVLLDYQG
                     MLPVCPLIPGSSTTSTGPCKTCTTPAQGTSTFPSCCCTKPTDGNCTCIPIPSSWAFAK
                     YLWEWASVRFSWLSLLVPFVQWFVGLSPTVWLSVIWMMWFWGPSLYNILSPFIPLLPI
                     FFCLWVYI"
     CDS             join(3205..3215,1..835)
                     /gene="S"
                     /note="pre-S2/S"
                     /codon_start=1
                     /product="middle S protein"
                     /protein_id="ACH96012.1"
                     /db_xref="GI:202072647"
                     /translation="MQWNSTTFHQTLQDPRVRALYLPAGGSSSGTVSPAQNTVSAISS
                     ILSKTGDPVPNMENIASGLLGPLLVLQAGFFLLTKILTIPQSLDSWWTSLNFLGGTPV
                     CLGQNSQSQISSHSPTCCPPICPGYRWMCLRRFIIFLCILLLCLIFLLVLLDYQGMLP
                     VCPLIPGSSTTSTGPCKTCTTPAQGTSTFPSCCCTKPTDGNCTCIPIPSSWAFAKYLW
                     EWASVRFSWLSLLVPFVQWFVGLSPTVWLSVIWMMWFWGPSLYNILSPFIPLLPIFFC
                     LWVYI"
     CDS             155..835
                     /gene="S"
                     /note="HBsAg"
                     /codon_start=1
                     /product="S protein"
                     /protein_id="ACH96013.1"
                     /db_xref="GI:202072648"
                     /translation="MENIASGLLGPLLVLQAGFFLLTKILTIPQSLDSWWTSLNFLGG
                     TPVCLGQNSQSQISSHSPTCCPPICPGYRWMCLRRFIIFLCILLLCLIFLLVLLDYQG
                     MLPVCPLIPGSSTTSTGPCKTCTTPAQGTSTFPSCCCTKPTDGNCTCIPIPSSWAFAK
                     YLWEWASVRFSWLSLLVPFVQWFVGLSPTVWLSVIWMMWFWGPSLYNILSPFIPLLPI
                     FFCLWVYI"
     gene            1374..1838
                     /gene="X"
     CDS             1374..1838
                     /gene="X"
                     /codon_start=1
                     /product="X protein"
                     /protein_id="ACH96014.1"
                     /db_xref="GI:202072649"
                     /translation="MAARLCCQLDPARDVLCLRPVGAESRGRPLPGPLGALPPASPPV
                     VPTDHGAHLSLRGLPVCAFSSAGPCALRFTSARRMETTVNAHRNLPKVLHKRTLGLST
                     LSTTDLEAYFKDCVFTEWEELGEEVRLMIFVLGGCRHKLVCSPAPCNFFTSA"
     gene            1814..2452
                     /gene="C"
     CDS             1814..2452
                     /gene="C"
                     /codon_start=1
                     /product="precore/core protein"
                     /protein_id="ACH96015.1"
                     /db_xref="GI:202072650"
                     /translation="MQLFHLCLIISCSCPTVQASKLCLGWLWGMDIDPYKEFGASVEL
                     LSFLPSDFFPSIRDLLDTASALYREALESPEHCSPHHTALRQAILCWGELMNLATWVG
                     SNLEDPASRELVVSYVNVNMGLKIRQLLWFHISCLTFGRETVLEYLVSFGVWIRTPPA
                     YRPQNAPILSTLPETTVVRRRGRSPRRRTPSPRRRRSQSPRRRRSQSRESQC"
     CDS             1901..2452
                     /gene="C"
                     /codon_start=1
                     /product="core protein"
                     /protein_id="ACH96016.1"
                     /db_xref="GI:202072651"
                     /translation="MDIDPYKEFGASVELLSFLPSDFFPSIRDLLDTASALYREALES
                     PEHCSPHHTALRQAILCWGELMNLATWVGSNLEDPASRELVVSYVNVNMGLKIRQLLW
                     FHISCLTFGRETVLEYLVSFGVWIRTPPAYRPQNAPILSTLPETTVVRRRGRSPRRRT
                     PSPRRRRSQSPRRRRSQSRESQC"
ORIGIN      
        1 ctccaccact ttccaccaaa ctcttcaaga tcccagagtc agggccctgt accttcctgc
       61 tggtggctcc agttcaggaa cagtgagccc tgctcagaat actgtctctg ccatatcgtc
      121 aatcttatcg aagactgggg accctgtacc gaacatggag aacatcgcat caggactcct
      181 aggacccctg ctcgtgttac aggcggggtt tttcttgttg acaaaaatcc tcacaatacc
      241 acagagtcta gactcgtggt ggacttctct caattttcta gggggaacac ccgtgtgtct
      301 tggccaaaat tcgcagtccc aaatctccag tcactcacca acctgttgtc ctccaatttg
      361 tcctggttat cgctggatgt gtctgcggcg ttttatcatc ttcctctgca tcctgctgct
      421 atgcctcatc ttcttgttgg ttcttctgga ctatcaaggt atgttgcccg tttgtcctct
      481 aattccagga tcatcaacaa ccagcaccgg accatgcaaa acctgcacaa ctcctgctca
      541 aggaacctct acgtttccct catgttgctg tacaaaacct acggacggaa actgcacctg
      601 tattcccatc ccatcatctt gggctttcgc aaaataccta tgggagtggg cctcagtccg
      661 tttctcttgg ctcagtttac tagtgccatt tgttcagtgg ttcgtagggc tttcccccac
      721 tgtctggctt tcagttatat ggatgatgtg gttttggggg ccaagtctgt acaacatctt
      781 gagtcccttt ataccgctgt taccaatttt cttttgtctt tgggtataca tttaacccct
      841 cataaaacaa aaagatgggg atattccctt aacttcatgg gatatataat tgggagttgg
      901 ggcacattgc cacaggaaca tattgtacaa aaaatcaaaa tgtgttttag aaaacttcct
      961 gtaaacaggc ctattgattg gaaagtatgt caacgaattg tgggtctttt ggggtttgcc
     1021 gcccctttca cgcaatgtgg atatcctgct ttaatgcctt tatatgcatg tatacaagca
     1081 aaacaggctt ttactttctc gccaacttac aaggcctttc taagtaaaca gtatctgaac
     1141 ctttaccccg ttgctcggca gcggcctggt ctgtgccaag tgtttgctga cgcaaccccc
     1201 actggttggg gcttggccat aggccatcag cgcatgcgtg gaacctttgt gtctcctctg
     1261 ccgatccata ctgcggaact cctagccgct tgttttgctc gcagcaggtc tggagcaaaa
     1321 ctcatcggga ctgacaattc tgtcgtactc tcccgcaagt atacgtcatt tccatggctg
     1381 ctaggctgtg ctgccaactg gatcctgcgc gggacgtcct ttgtttacgt cccgtcggcg
     1441 ctgaatcccg cggacgaccc ctcccggggc cgcttggggc tctaccgccc gcttctccgc
     1501 ctgttgtacc gaccgaccac ggggcgcacc tctctttacg cggactcccc gtctgtgcct
     1561 tctcatctgc cggaccgtgt gcacttcgct tcacctctgc acgtcgcatg gagaccaccg
     1621 tgaacgccca caggaacctg cccaaggtct tgcataagag gactcttgga ctgtcaacac
     1681 tgtcaacgac cgaccttgag gcatacttca aagactgtgt gtttactgag tgggaggagt
     1741 tgggggagga ggttaggtta atgatctttg tactaggagg ctgtaggcat aaattggtgt
     1801 gttcaccagc accatgcaac tttttcacct ctgcctaatc atctcatgtt catgtcctac
     1861 tgttcaagcc tccaagctgt gccttgggtg gctttggggc atggacattg acccgtataa
     1921 agaatttgga gcttctgtgg agttactctc ttttttgcct tctgacttct ttccttctat
     1981 tcgagatctc ctcgacaccg cctccgctct gtatagggag gccttagagt ctccagaaca
     2041 ttgttcacct catcatacgg cactcaggca agctattctg tgttggggtg agttgatgaa
     2101 tctagccacc tgggtgggaa gtaatttgga agatccagca tccagggaat tagtggtcag
     2161 ctatgtcaac gttaatatgg gcctaaaaat cagacaacta ttgtggtttc acatttcctg
     2221 tcttactttt gggagagaaa ctgttcttga atatttggtg tcttttggag tgtggattcg
     2281 cactcctcct gcatatagac cacaaaatgc ccctatctta tcaacacttc cggaaactac
     2341 tgttgttaga cgaagaggca ggtcccctag aagaagaact ccctcgcctc gcagacgaag
     2401 gtctcaatcg ccgcgtcgca gaagatctca atctcgggaa tctcaatgtt agtattcctt
     2461 ggacacataa ggtgggaaat tttacggggc tttattcttc tacggtacct tgctttaatc
     2521 ctaaatggca aactccttct tttcctaaca ttcatttgca ggaggacatt attgatagat
     2581 gtaagcaatt tgtggggccc cttacagtaa atgaaaacag gagactaaaa ttaattatgc
     2641 ctgctaggtt ttatcccaat gttactaaat atttgccctt agataaaggg atcaaaccgt
     2701 attatccaga gcatgtagtt aatcattact tccagacgag acattattta cacactcttt
     2761 ggaaggcggg gatcttatat aaaagagagt ccacacgtag cgcctcattt tgcgggtcac
     2821 catattcttg ggaacaagat ctacagcatg ggaggttggt cttccaaacc tcgaaaaggc
     2881 atggggacaa atctttctgt ccccaatccc ctgggattct tccccgatca tcagttggac
     2941 cctgcattca aagccaactc agaaaatcca gattgggacc tcaacccgca caaggacaac
     3001 tggccggacg ccaacaaggt gggagtggga gcattcgggc cagggttcac ccctccccat
     3061 gggggactgt tggggtggag ccctcaggct cagggcctac tcacaactgt gccagcagct
     3121 cctcctcctg cctccaccaa tcggcagtca ggaaggcagc ctactccctt atctccacct
     3181 ctaagggaca cgcatcctca ggccatgcag tggaa
//

LOCUS       FJ787436                3031 bp    DNA     circular VRL 30-MAR-2009
DEFINITION  Hepatitis B virus isolate S129-6, complete genome.
ACCESSION   FJ787436
VERSION     FJ787436.1  GI:225675780
KEYWORDS    .
SOURCE      Hepatitis B virus
  ORGANISM  Hepatitis B virus
            Viruses; Retro-transcribing viruses; Hepadnaviridae;
            Orthohepadnavirus.
REFERENCE   1  (bases 1 to 3031)
  AUTHORS   Liu,Y., Wang,Y., Xu,Z., Wang,C., Ren,X., Dai,J. and Xu,D.
  TITLE     Hepatitis B virus full-length genome isolated from a patient
  JOURNAL   Unpublished
REFERENCE   2  (bases 1 to 3031)
  AUTHORS   Liu,Y., Wang,Y., Xu,Z., Wang,C., Ren,X., Dai,J. and Xu,D.
  TITLE     Direct Submission
  JOURNAL   Submitted (24-FEB-2009) Viral Hepatitis Research Laboratory,
            Institute of Infectious Diseases, The 302 Hospital of PLA, 100 Xi
            Si Huan Middle Road, Beijing 100039, China
FEATURES             Location/Qualifiers
     source          1..3031
                     /organism="Hepatitis B virus"
                     /mol_type="genomic DNA"
                     /serotype="Adrq+"
                     /isolate="S129-6"
                     /isolation_source="serum from patient with HBV-associated
                     liver cirrhosis"
                     /host="Homo sapiens"
                     /db_xref="taxon:10407"
                     /country="China"
                     /collection_date="02-Aug-2007"
                     /note="genotype: C2"
     gene            join(2306..3031,1..1623)
                     /gene="P"
     CDS             join(2306..3031,1..1623)
                     /gene="P"
                     /note="contains 61 aa deletion"
                     /codon_start=1
                     /product="polymerase"
                     /protein_id="ACO05123.1"
                     /db_xref="GI:225675781"
                     /translation="MPLSYQHFRKLLLLDDEAGPLEEELPRLADEGLNRRVAEDLNLG
                     NLNVSIPWTHKVGNFTGLYSSTVPVFNPEWQTPSFPHIHLQEDIIDRCQQYVGPLTVN
                     EKRRLKLIMPARFYPNLTKYLPLDKGIKPYYPEHTVNHYFKTRHYLHTLWKAGILYKR
                     ETTRSASFCGSPYSWEQELQHGRLVFQTSTRHGDKSFCSQSSGILSRSPVGPCVRSQL
                     KQSRLGLQPQQGSLARGNSGHAVELHNIPPSSARPQSEGPILSCWWLQFRNSKPCSDY
                     CLTHIVNLLEDWGPCTEHGEHNIRIPRTPARVTGGVFLVDKNPHNATESRLVVDFSQF
                     SRGSTHVSWPKFAVPNLQSLTNLLSSNLSWLSLDVSAAFYHIPLHPAAMPHLLVGSSG
                     LPRYVARLSSTSRNINYQHGTMQDMHDSCSRNLYVSLLLLYKTFGRKLHLYSHPIIFG
                     FRKIPMGVGLSPFLLTQFTSAICSVIRRAFPHCLAFSYMDDVVLGAKSVQHLESLFTT
                     ITNFLLSLGIHLNPNKTKRWGYSLNFMGYVIGSWGTLPQEHIVLKLKQCFRKLPVNRP
                     IDWKVCQRIVGLLGFTAPFTQCGYPALMPLYACIHSKQAFTFSPTYKAFLCKQYLNLY
                     PVARQRSGLCQVFADATPTGWGLAIGHRRMRGTFVAPLPIHTAELLAACFARSRSGAK
                     LIGTDNSVVLSRKYTSLPWLLGCAANWILRGTSFVYVPSALNPADDPSRGRLGLYRPL
                     LHLPFRPTTGRTSLYAVSPSVPSHLPDRVHFASPLHVAWRPP"
     gene            join(2847..3031,1..337)
                     /gene="S"
     CDS             join(2847..3031,1..337)
                     /gene="S"
                     /note="pre-S1/pre-S2/S"
                     /codon_start=1
                     /product="truncated large S protein"
                     /protein_id="ACO05125.1"
                     /db_xref="GI:225675783"
                     /translation="MGGWSSKPQQGMGTNLSVPNPLGFFPDHQLDPAFGANSNNPDWD
                     FNPNKDHWPEATQAMQWNSTTFHQALLDPRVRGLYFPAGGSSSGTVNPVPTTASPISS
                     IFSRTGDPAPNMESTTSGFLGPLLVLQAGFFLLTRILTMPQSLDSWWTSLNFLGGAPT
                     CPGQNSQSPTSNH"
     misc_feature    join(3021..3031,1..835)
                     /gene="P"
                     /note="nonfunctional middle S protein due to mutation;
                     pre-S2/S"
     misc_feature    155..835
                     /gene="P"
                     /note="nonfunctional S protein due to mutation; HBsAg"
     gene            1374..1760
                     /gene="X"
     CDS             1374..1760
                     /gene="X"
                     /codon_start=1
                     /product="truncated X protein"
                     /protein_id="ACO05126.1"
                     /db_xref="GI:225675784"
                     /translation="MAARVCCQLDPARDVLCLRPVGAESRGRPVSGPFGPLSSPSSSA
                     VPADHGAHLSLRGLPVCAFSSAGPCALRFTSARRMETTVNAHQVLPKVLHKRTLGLSA
                     MSTTDLEAYFKDCLFKNWEELGRRLG"
     gene            1813..2451
                     /gene="C"
     misc_feature    1813..2451
                     /gene="C"
                     /note="nonfunctional precore/core protein due to mutation"
     CDS             1900..2451
                     /gene="C"
                     /codon_start=1
                     /product="core protein"
                     /protein_id="ACO05124.1"
                     /db_xref="GI:225675782"
                     /translation="MDIDPYKEFGASVELLSFLPTDFFPSIRDLLDTASALYREALES
                     PEHCSPHHTALRQAILCWGELMNLATWVGSNLEDPASRELVVSYVNVNMGLKLRQLLW
                     FHISCLTFGRETVLEYLVSFGVWIRTPTAYRPPNAPILSTLPETTVVRRRGRSPRRRT
                     PSPRRRRSQSPRRRRSQSRESQC"
ORIGIN      
        1 ctccacaaca ttccaccaag ctctgctaga ccccagagtg aggggcctat actttcctgc
       61 tggtggctcc agttccggaa cagtaaaccc tgttccgact actgcctcac ccatatcgtc
      121 aatcttctcg aggactgggg accctgcacc gaacatggag agcacaacat caggattcct
      181 aggacccctg ctcgtgttac aggcggggtt tttcttgttg acaagaatcc tcacaatgcc
      241 acagagtcta gactcgtggt ggacttctct caattttcta gggggagcac ccacgtgtcc
      301 tggccaaaat tcgcagtccc caacctccaa tcactaacca acctcttgtc ctccaatttg
      361 tcctggctat cgctggatgt gtctgcggcg ttttatcata ttcctcttca tcctgctgct
      421 atgcctcatc ttcttgttgg ttcttctgga ctaccaaggt atgttgcccg tttgtcctct
      481 acttccagga acatcaacta ccagcacggg accatgcaag acatgcacga ttcctgctca
      541 aggaacctct atgtttccct cttgttgctg tacaaaacct tcggacggaa actgcacttg
      601 tattcccatc ccatcatctt tggctttcgc aagattccta tgggagtggg cctcagtccg
      661 tttctcctga ctcagtttac tagtgccatt tgttcagtga ttcgtagggc tttcccccac
      721 tgtttggctt tcagttatat ggatgatgtg gtattggggg ccaagtctgt acaacatctt
      781 gagtcccttt ttaccactat taccaatttt cttttgtctt tgggtataca tttgaaccct
      841 aataaaacca aacgttgggg ttactccctt aacttcatgg gatatgtaat tggaagttgg
      901 ggtactttac cgcaagaaca tattgtacta aaactcaagc aatgttttcg gaaactgcct
      961 gtaaatagac ctattgattg gaaagtatgt cagagaattg tgggtctttt gggctttact
     1021 gcccctttta cacaatgtgg ctatcctgcc ttaatgcctt tatatgcatg tatacactca
     1081 aagcaggctt tcactttctc gccaacttac aaggcctttc tgtgtaaaca atatctgaac
     1141 ctttaccccg ttgcccggca acggtcaggt ctctgccaag tgtttgctga cgcaaccccc
     1201 actggatggg gcttggctat tggccatcgc cgcatgcgtg gaacctttgt ggctcctctg
     1261 ccgatccata ctgcggaact cctagcagct tgttttgctc gcagccggtc tggagcgaaa
     1321 cttatcggca ccgacaactc tgttgtcctc tcgcggaaat acacctccct tccatggctg
     1381 ctagggtgtg ctgccaactg gatcctgcgc gggacgtcct ttgtctacgt cccgtcggcg
     1441 ctgaatcccg cggacgaccc gtctcggggc cgtttgggcc tctatcgtcc ccttcttcat
     1501 ctgccgttcc ggccgaccac ggggcgcacc tctctttacg cggtctcccc gtctgtgcct
     1561 tctcatctgc cggaccgtgt gcacttcgct tcacctctgc acgtcgcatg gagaccaccg
     1621 tgaacgccca ccaggtcttg cccaaggtct tacataagag gactcttgga ctctcagcaa
     1681 tgtcaacgac cgaccttgag gcgtacttca aagactgttt gtttaagaac tgggaggagt
     1741 tggggaggag attaggttaa tgatctatgt actaggaggc tgtaggcata aattggtctg
     1801 ttcaccagca ccatgcaact ttttcacctc tgcctaatca tctcttgttc atgtcctact
     1861 gttcaagcct ccaagctgtg ccttgggtgg ctttagggca tggacattga cccgtataaa
     1921 gaatttggag cttctgtgga gttactctct tttttgccta ctgatttttt tccttctatt
     1981 cgagatctcc tcgacaccgc ctctgctctg tatcgggagg ccttagagtc tccagaacat
     2041 tgttcacctc accatacagc actcaggcaa gctattctgt gttggggtga gttgatgaat
     2101 ctggccacct gggtgggaag taatttggaa gaccctgcat ccagggaatt agtagtcagc
     2161 tatgtcaatg ttaatatggg cctaaaactc agacaactac tgtggtttca catttcctgt
     2221 cttacttttg gaagagaaac tgttcttgag tatttggtgt cttttggagt gtggattcgc
     2281 actcctactg cttacagacc accaaatgcc cctatcttat caacacttcc ggaaactact
     2341 gttgttagac gacgaggcag gtcccctaga agaagaactc cctcgcctcg cagacgaagg
     2401 tctcaatcgc cgcgtcgcag aagatctcaa tctcgggaat ctcaatgtta gtatcccttg
     2461 gactcataag gtgggaaact ttactgggct ttattcttct actgtacctg tctttaatcc
     2521 tgagtggcaa actccctcct ttcctcacat tcatttacag gaggacatta ttgatagatg
     2581 tcaacaatat gtgggcccac ttacagttaa tgaaaaacgg agattaaaat taattatgcc
     2641 tgctaggttc tatcctaacc ttaccaaata tttgcccttg gacaaaggta ttaaacccta
     2701 ttatcctgaa catacagtta atcattactt caaaactagg cattatttac atactctgtg
     2761 gaaggctggt attctatata agagagaaac tacacgcagt gcctcatttt gtgggtcacc
     2821 atattcttgg gaacaagagc tacagcatgg gaggttggtc ttccaaacct caacaaggca
     2881 tggggacaaa tctttctgtt cccaatcctc tgggattctt tcccgatcac cagttggacc
     2941 ctgcgttcgg agccaactca aacaatccag attgggactt caaccccaac aaggatcatt
     3001 ggccagaggc aactcaggcc atgcagtgga a
//

LOCUS       FJ787437                3215 bp    DNA     circular VRL 30-MAR-2009
DEFINITION  Hepatitis B virus isolate S129-9, complete genome.
ACCESSION   FJ787437
VERSION     FJ787437.1  GI:225675785
KEYWORDS    .
SOURCE      Hepatitis B virus
  ORGANISM  Hepatitis B virus
            Viruses; Retro-transcribing viruses; Hepadnaviridae;
            Orthohepadnavirus.
REFERENCE   1  (bases 1 to 3215)
  AUTHORS   Liu,Y., Wang,Y., Xu,Z., Wang,C., Ren,X., Dai,J. and Xu,D.
  TITLE     Hepatitis B virus full-length genome isolated from a patient
  JOURNAL   Unpublished
REFERENCE   2  (bases 1 to 3215)
  AUTHORS   Liu,Y., Wang,Y., Xu,Z., Wang,C., Ren,X., Dai,J. and Xu,D.
  TITLE     Direct Submission
  JOURNAL   Submitted (24-FEB-2009) Viral Hepatitis Research Laboratory,
            Institute of Infectious Diseases, The 302 Hospital of PLA, 100 Xi
            Si Huan Middle Road, Beijing 100039, China
FEATURES             Location/Qualifiers
     source          1..3215
                     /organism="Hepatitis B virus"
                     /mol_type="genomic DNA"
                     /serotype="Adrq+"
                     /isolate="S129-9"
                     /isolation_source="serum from patient with HBV-associated
                     liver cirrhosis"
                     /host="Homo sapiens"
                     /db_xref="taxon:10407"
                     /country="China"
                     /collection_date="02-Aug-2007"
                     /note="genotype: C2"
     gene            join(2307..3215,1..1623)
                     /gene="P"
     CDS             join(2307..3215,1..1623)
                     /gene="P"
                     /codon_start=1
                     /product="polymerase"
                     /protein_id="ACO05127.1"
                     /db_xref="GI:225675786"
                     /translation="MPLSYQHFRKLLLLDDEAGPLEEELPRLADEGLSRRVAEDLNLG
                     NLNVSIPWTHKVGNFTGLYSSTVPVFNPEWQTPSFPHIHLQEDIIDRCQQYVGPLTVN
                     EKRRLKLIMPARFYPNLTKYLPLDKGIKPYYPEHTVNHYFKTRHYLHTLWKAGILYKR
                     ETTRSASFCGSPYSWEHELQHGRSVFQTSTRHGDKSFCSQSSGILSRSPVGPCVRSQL
                     KQSRLGLQPQQGSLARGKSGRSGSIRARVHPTTRRSFGVEPSGSGHIDNSASSTSSCL
                     HQSAVRETAYSHLSTSKRQSSSGHAVELPNIPPSSARPQSEGPILSCWWLQFRNSKPC
                     SDYCLTHIVNLLEDWGPCTEHGEHNIRIPRTPARVTGGVFLVDKNPHNTTESRLVVDF
                     SQFSRGSTRVSWPKFAVPNLQSLTNLLSSNLSWLSLDVSAAFYHIPLHPAAMPHLLVG
                     SSGLPRYVARLSSTSRNINYQHGTMQDMHDSCSRNLYVSLLLLYKTFGRKLHLYSHPI
                     IFGFRKIPMGVGLSPFLLVQFTSAICSVVRRAFPHCLAFSYMDDVVLGAKSVQHLESL
                     FTSITNFLLSLGIHLNPDKTKRWGYSLNFMGYVIGSWGTLPQEHIVQKLKQCFRKLPV
                     NRPIDWKVCQRIVGLLGFAAPFTQCGYPALMPLYACIQSKQAFTFSPTYKAFLCKQYL
                     NLYPVARQRSGLCQVFADATPTGWGLAIGHRRMRGTFVAPLPIHTAELLAACFARSRS
                     GAKLIGTDNSVVLSRKYTSFPWLLGCAANWILRGTSFVYVPSALNPADDPSRGRLGLY
                     RPLLHLPFRPTTGRTSLYAVSPSVPSHLPDRVHFASPLHVAWRPP"
     gene            join(2848..3215,1..835)
                     /gene="S"
     CDS             join(2848..3215,1..835)
                     /gene="S"
                     /note="pre-S1/pre-S2/S"
                     /codon_start=1
                     /product="large S protein"
                     /protein_id="ACO05128.1"
                     /db_xref="GI:225675787"
                     /translation="MGGPSSKPRQGMGTNLSVPNPLGFFPDHQLDPAFGANSNNPDWD
                     FNPNKDHWPEANQVGAGAFGPGFTPPHGGLLGWSPQAQGILTTVPVAPPPASTNRQSG
                     RQPTPISPPLRDSHPQAMQWNSPTFHQALLDPRVRGLYFPAGGSSSGTVNPVPTTASP
                     ISSIFSRTGDPAPNMESTTSGFLGPLLVLQAGFFLLTRILTIPQSLDSWWTSLNFLGG
                     APACPGQNSQSPTSNHSPTSCPPICPGYRWMCLRRFIIFLFILLLCLIFLLVLLDYQG
                     MLPVCPLLPGTSTTSTGPCKTCTIPAQGTSMFPSCCCTKPSDGNCTCIPIPSSLAFAR
                     FLWEWASVRFSWFSLLVPFVQWFVGLSPTVWLSVIWMMWYWGPSLYNILSPFLPLLPI
                     FFCLWVYI"
     CDS             join(3205..3215,1..835)
                     /gene="S"
                     /note="pre-S2/S"
                     /codon_start=1
                     /product="middle S protein"
                     /protein_id="ACO05132.1"
                     /db_xref="GI:225675791"
                     /translation="MQWNSPTFHQALLDPRVRGLYFPAGGSSSGTVNPVPTTASPISS
                     IFSRTGDPAPNMESTTSGFLGPLLVLQAGFFLLTRILTIPQSLDSWWTSLNFLGGAPA
                     CPGQNSQSPTSNHSPTSCPPICPGYRWMCLRRFIIFLFILLLCLIFLLVLLDYQGMLP
                     VCPLLPGTSTTSTGPCKTCTIPAQGTSMFPSCCCTKPSDGNCTCIPIPSSLAFARFLW
                     EWASVRFSWFSLLVPFVQWFVGLSPTVWLSVIWMMWYWGPSLYNILSPFLPLLPIFFC
                     LWVYI"
     CDS             155..835
                     /gene="S"
                     /note="HBsAg"
                     /codon_start=1
                     /product="S protein"
                     /protein_id="ACO05131.1"
                     /db_xref="GI:225675790"
                     /translation="MESTTSGFLGPLLVLQAGFFLLTRILTIPQSLDSWWTSLNFLGG
                     APACPGQNSQSPTSNHSPTSCPPICPGYRWMCLRRFIIFLFILLLCLIFLLVLLDYQG
                     MLPVCPLLPGTSTTSTGPCKTCTIPAQGTSMFPSCCCTKPSDGNCTCIPIPSSLAFAR
                     FLWEWASVRFSWFSLLVPFVQWFVGLSPTVWLSVIWMMWYWGPSLYNILSPFLPLLPI
                     FFCLWVYI"
     gene            1374..1838
                     /gene="X"
     CDS             1374..1838
                     /gene="X"
                     /codon_start=1
                     /product="X protein"
                     /protein_id="ACO05130.1"
                     /db_xref="GI:225675789"
                     /translation="MAARVCCQLDPARDVLCLRPVGAESRGRPVSGPFGPLSSPSSSA
                     VPADHGAHLSLRGLPVCAFSSAGPCALRFTSARRMETTVNAHQVLPKVLHKRTLGLSA
                     MSTTDLEAYFKDCLFKNWEELGEESRLMIYVLGGCRHKLVCSPAPCNFFTSA"
     gene            1814..2452
                     /gene="C"
     misc_feature    1814..2452
                     /gene="C"
                     /note="nonfunctional precore/core protein due to mutation"
     CDS             1901..2452
                     /gene="C"
                     /codon_start=1
                     /product="core protein"
                     /protein_id="ACO05129.1"
                     /db_xref="GI:225675788"
                     /translation="MDIDPYKEFGASVELLSFLPSDFFPSIRDLLDTASALYREALES
                     PEHCSPHHTALRQAILCWGELMNLATWVGSNLEDPASRELVVSYVNVNMGLKLRQLLW
                     FHISCLTFGRETVLEYLVSFGVWIRTPTAYRPPNAPILSTLPETTVVRRRGRSPRRRT
                     PSPRRRRSQSPRRRRSQSRESQC"
ORIGIN      
        1 ctccccaaca ttccaccaag ctctgctaga ccccagagtg aggggcctat actttcctgc
       61 tggtggctcc agttccggaa cagtaaaccc tgttccgact actgcctcac ccatatcgtc
      121 aatcttctcg aggactgggg accctgcacc gaacatggag agcacaacat caggattcct
      181 aggacccctg ctcgtgttac aggcggggtt tttcttgttg acaagaatcc tcacaatacc
      241 acagagtcta gactcgtggt ggacttctct caattttcta gggggagcac ccgcgtgtcc
      301 tggccaaaat tcgcagtccc caacctccaa tcactcacca acctcttgtc ctccaatttg
      361 tcctggctat cgctggatgt gtctgcggcg ttttatcata ttcctcttca tcctgctgct
      421 atgcctcatc ttcttgttgg ttcttctgga ctaccaaggt atgttgcccg tttgtcctct
      481 acttccagga acatcaacta ccagcacggg accatgcaag acatgcacga ttcctgctca
      541 aggaacctct atgtttccct cttgttgctg tacaaaacct tcggacggaa actgcacttg
      601 tattcccatc ccatcatctt tggctttcgc aagattccta tgggagtggg cctcagtccg
      661 tttctcctgg ttcagtttac tagtgccatt tgttcagtgg ttcgtagggc tttcccccac
      721 tgtttggctt tcagttatat ggatgatgtg gtattggggg ccaagtctgt acaacatctt
      781 gagtcccttt ttacctctat taccaatttt cttttgtctt tgggtataca tttgaaccct
      841 gataaaacca aacgttgggg ttactccctt aacttcatgg gatatgtaat tggaagttgg
      901 ggtactttac cgcaagaaca tattgtacaa aaactcaagc aatgttttcg gaaactgcct
      961 gtaaatagac ctattgattg gaaagtatgt cagcgaattg tgggtctttt gggctttgct
     1021 gcccctttta cacaatgtgg ctatcctgcc ttaatgcctt tatatgcatg tatacaatca
     1081 aagcaggctt tcactttctc gccaacttac aaggcctttc tgtgtaaaca atatctgaac
     1141 ctttaccccg ttgcccggca acggtcaggt ctctgccaag tgtttgctga cgcaaccccc
     1201 actggatggg gcttggctat tggccatcgc cgcatgcgtg gaacctttgt ggctcctctg
     1261 ccgatccata ctgcggaact cctagcagct tgttttgctc gcagccggtc tggagcgaaa
     1321 cttatcggca ccgacaactc tgttgtcctc tcgcggaaat acacctcctt tccatggctg
     1381 ctagggtgtg ctgccaactg gatcctgcgc gggacgtcct ttgtctacgt cccgtcggcg
     1441 ctgaatcccg cggacgaccc gtctcggggc cgtttgggcc tctatcgtcc ccttcttcat
     1501 ctgccgttcc ggccgaccac ggggcgcacc tctctttacg cggtctcccc gtctgtgcct
     1561 tctcatctgc cggaccgtgt gcacttcgct tcacctctgc acgtcgcatg gagaccaccg
     1621 tgaacgccca ccaggtcttg cccaaggtct tacataagag gactcttgga ctctcagcaa
     1681 tgtcaacgac cgaccttgag gcgtacttca aagactgttt gtttaagaac tgggaggagt
     1741 taggggagga gagtaggtta atgatctatg tactaggagg ctgtaggcat aaattggtct
     1801 gttcaccagc accatgcaac tttttcacct ctgcctaatc atctcatgtt catgtcctac
     1861 tgttcaagcc tccaagctgt gccttgggtg gctttagggc atggacattg acccgtataa
     1921 agaatttgga gcttctgtgg agttactctc ttttttgcct tctgattttt ttccttctat
     1981 tcgagatctc ctcgacaccg cctctgctct gtatcgggag gccttagagt ctccagaaca
     2041 ttgttcacct caccatacag cactcaggca agctattctg tgttggggtg agttgatgaa
     2101 tctggccacc tgggtgggaa gtaatttgga agaccctgca tccagggaat tagtagtcag
     2161 ctatgtcaat gttaatatgg gcctaaaact cagacaacta ctgtggtttc acatttcctg
     2221 tcttactttt ggaagagaaa ctgttcttga gtatttggtg tcttttggag tgtggattcg
     2281 cactcctact gcttacagac caccaaatgc ccctatctta tcaacacttc cggaaactac
     2341 tgttgttaga cgacgaggca ggtcccctag aagaagaact ccctcgcctc gcagacgaag
     2401 gtctcagtcg ccgcgtcgca gaagatctca atctcgggaa tctcaatgtt agtatccctt
     2461 ggactcataa ggtgggaaac tttactgggc tttattcttc tactgtacct gtctttaatc
     2521 ctgagtggca aactccctcc tttcctcaca ttcatttaca ggaggacatt attgatagat
     2581 gtcaacaata tgtgggccca cttaccgtta atgaaaaacg gagattaaaa ttaataatgc
     2641 ctgctaggtt ctatcctaac cttaccaaat atttgccctt ggacaaaggt attaaaccct
     2701 attatcctga acatacagtt aatcattact tcaaaactag gcattattta catactctgt
     2761 ggaaggctgg cattctatat aagagagaaa ctacacgcag tgcctcattt tgtgggtcac
     2821 catattcttg ggaacacgag ctacagcatg ggaggtccgt cttccaaacc tcgacaaggc
     2881 atggggacaa atctttctgt tcccaatcct ctgggattct ttcccgatca ccagttggac
     2941 cctgcgttcg gagccaactc aaacaatcca gattgggact tcaaccccaa caaggatcat
     3001 tggccagagg caaatcaggt aggagcggga gcattcgggc cagggttcac cccaccacac
     3061 ggcggtcttt tggggtggag ccctcaggct cagggcatat tgacaacagt gccagtagca
     3121 cctcctcctg cctccaccaa tcggcagtca gggagacagc ctactcccat ctctccacct
     3181 ctaagagaca gtcatcctca ggccatgcag tggaa
//

LOCUS       FJ787438                3216 bp    DNA     circular VRL 30-MAR-2009
DEFINITION  Hepatitis B virus isolate S129-8, complete genome.
ACCESSION   FJ787438
VERSION     FJ787438.1  GI:225675792
KEYWORDS    .
SOURCE      Hepatitis B virus
  ORGANISM  Hepatitis B virus
            Viruses; Retro-transcribing viruses; Hepadnaviridae;
            Orthohepadnavirus.
REFERENCE   1  (bases 1 to 3216)
  AUTHORS   Liu,Y., Wang,Y., Xu,Z., Wang,C., Ren,X., Dai,J. and Xu,D.
  TITLE     Hepatitis B virus full-length genome isolated from a patient
  JOURNAL   Unpublished
REFERENCE   2  (bases 1 to 3216)
  AUTHORS   Liu,Y., Wang,Y., Xu,Z., Wang,C., Ren,X., Dai,J. and Xu,D.
  TITLE     Direct Submission
  JOURNAL   Submitted (24-FEB-2009) Viral Hepatitis Research Laboratory,
            Institute of Infectious Diseases, The 302 Hospital of PLA, 100 Xi
            Si Huan Middle Road, Beijing 100039, China
FEATURES             Location/Qualifiers
     source          1..3216
                     /organism="Hepatitis B virus"
                     /mol_type="genomic DNA"
                     /serotype="Adrq+"
                     /isolate="S129-8"
                     /isolation_source="serum from patient with HBV-associated
                     liver cirrhosis"
                     /host="Homo sapiens"
                     /db_xref="taxon:10407"
                     /country="China"
                     /collection_date="02-Aug-2007"
                     /note="genotype: C2"
     gene            join(2308..3216,1..1623)
                     /gene="P"
     CDS             join(2308..3216,1..1623)
                     /gene="P"
                     /codon_start=1
                     /product="polymerase"
                     /protein_id="ACO05133.1"
                     /db_xref="GI:225675793"
                     /translation="MPLSYQHFRKLLLLDDDAGPLEEELPRLADEGLNRRVAEDLNLG
                     NLNVSIPWTHKVGNFTGLYSSTVPVFNPEWQTPSFPHIHLQEDIIDRCQQYVGPLTVN
                     EKRRLKLIMPARFYPNLTKYLPLDKGIKPYYPEHTVNHYFKTRHYLHTLWKAGILYKR
                     ETTRSASFCGSPYSWEQELQHGRLVFQTSTRHGDKSFCSQSSGILSRSPVGPCVRSQL
                     KQSRLGLQPQQGSLARGQSGRSGSIRARVHPTTRRSFGVEPSGSGHIDNSASSTSSCL
                     HQSAVRKTAYSHLSTSKRQSSSGHAVELPNIPPSSARPQSEGPILSCWWLQFRNSKPC
                     SDYCLTHIVNLLEDWGPCTEHGEHNIRIPRTPARVTGGIFLVDKNPHNTTESRLVVDF
                     SQFSRGSTHVSWPKFAVPNLQSLTNLLSSNLSWLSLDVSAAFYHIPLHPAAMPHLLVG
                     SSGLPRYVARLSSTSRNINYQHGTMQDMHDSCSRNLYVSLLLLYKTFGRKLHLYSHPI
                     IFGFRKIPMGVGLSPFLLVQFTSAICSVVRRAFPHCLAFSYMDDVVLGAKSVQHLESL
                     FTSISNFLLSLGIHLNPNKTKRWGYSLNFMGYVIGSWGTLPQEHIVQKLKQCFRKLPV
                     NRPIDWKVCQRIVGLLGFAAPFTQCGYPALMPLYACIQSKQAFTFSPTYKAFLCKQYL
                     NLYPVARQRSGLCQVFADATPTGWGLALGHRRMRGTFVAPLPIHTAELLAACFARSRS
                     GAKLIGTDNSVVLSRKYTSFPWLLGCAANWILRGTSFVYVPSALNPADDPSRGRLGLY
                     RPLLHLPFRPTTGRTSLYAVSPSVPSHLPDRVHFASPLHVAWRPP"
     gene            join(2849..3216,1..835)
                     /gene="S"
     CDS             join(2849..3216,1..835)
                     /gene="S"
                     /note="pre-S1/pre-S2/S"
                     /codon_start=1
                     /product="large S protein"
                     /protein_id="ACO05134.1"
                     /db_xref="GI:225675794"
                     /translation="MGGWSSKPRQGMGTNLSVPNPLGFFPDHQLDPAFGANSNNPDWD
                     FNPNKDHWPEANQVGAGAFGPGFTPPHGGLLGWSPQAQGILTTVPVAPPPASTNRQSG
                     RQPTPISPPLRDSHPQAMQWNSPTFHQALLDPRVRGLYFPAGGSSSGTVNPVPTTASP
                     ISSIFSRTGDPAPNMESTTSGFLGPLLVLQAGFFLLTRILTIPQSLDSWWTSLNFLGG
                     APTCPGQNSQSPTSNHSPTSCPPICPGYRWMCLRRFIIFLFILLLCLIFLLVLLDYQG
                     MLPVCPLLPGTSTTSTGPCKTCTIPAQGTSMFPSCCCTKPSDGNCTCIPIPSSLAFAR
                     FLWEWASVRFSWFSLLVPFVQWFVGLSPTVWLSVIWMMWYWGPSLYNILSPFLPLFPI
                     FFCLWVYI"
     CDS             join(3206..3216,1..835)
                     /gene="S"
                     /note="pre-S2/S"
                     /codon_start=1
                     /product="middle S protein"
                     /protein_id="ACO05137.1"
                     /db_xref="GI:225675797"
                     /translation="MQWNSPTFHQALLDPRVRGLYFPAGGSSSGTVNPVPTTASPISS
                     IFSRTGDPAPNMESTTSGFLGPLLVLQAGFFLLTRILTIPQSLDSWWTSLNFLGGAPT
                     CPGQNSQSPTSNHSPTSCPPICPGYRWMCLRRFIIFLFILLLCLIFLLVLLDYQGMLP
                     VCPLLPGTSTTSTGPCKTCTIPAQGTSMFPSCCCTKPSDGNCTCIPIPSSLAFARFLW
                     EWASVRFSWFSLLVPFVQWFVGLSPTVWLSVIWMMWYWGPSLYNILSPFLPLFPIFFC
                     LWVYI"
     CDS             155..835
                     /gene="S"
                     /note="HBsAg"
                     /codon_start=1
                     /product="S protein"
                     /protein_id="ACO05136.1"
                     /db_xref="GI:225675796"
                     /translation="MESTTSGFLGPLLVLQAGFFLLTRILTIPQSLDSWWTSLNFLGG
                     APTCPGQNSQSPTSNHSPTSCPPICPGYRWMCLRRFIIFLFILLLCLIFLLVLLDYQG
                     MLPVCPLLPGTSTTSTGPCKTCTIPAQGTSMFPSCCCTKPSDGNCTCIPIPSSLAFAR
                     FLWEWASVRFSWFSLLVPFVQWFVGLSPTVWLSVIWMMWYWGPSLYNILSPFLPLFPI
                     FFCLWVYI"
     gene            1374..1839
                     /gene="X"
     misc_feature    1374..1839
                     /gene="X"
                     /note="nonfunctional X protein due to mutation"
     gene            1815..2453
                     /gene="C"
     misc_feature    1815..2453
                     /gene="C"
                     /note="nonfunctional precore/core protein due to mutation"
     CDS             1902..2447
                     /gene="C"
                     /codon_start=1
                     /product="truncated core protein"
                     /protein_id="ACO05135.1"
                     /db_xref="GI:225675795"
                     /translation="MDIDPYKEFGASVELLSFLPSDFFPSIRDLLDTASALYREALES
                     PEHCSPHHTALRQVCLCWGELMNLATWVGSNLEDPASRELVVSYVNVNMGLKLRQLLW
                     FHISCLTFGRETVLEYLVSFGVWIRTPPAYRPQNAPILSTLPETTVVRRRCRSPRRRT
                     PSPRRRRSQSPRRRRSQSRES"
ORIGIN      
        1 ctccccaaca ttccaccaag ctctgctaga ccccagagtg aggggcctat actttcctgc
       61 tggtggctcc agttccggaa cagtaaaccc tgttccgact actgcctcac ccatatcgtc
      121 aatcttctcg aggactgggg accctgcacc gaacatggag agcacaacat caggattcct
      181 aggacccctg ctcgtgttac aggcgggatt tttcttgttg acaagaatcc tcacaatacc
      241 acagagtcta gactcgtggt ggacttctct caattttcta gggggagcac ccacgtgtcc
      301 tggccaaaat tcgcagtccc caacctccaa tcactcacca acctcttgtc ctccaatttg
      361 tcctggctat cgctggatgt gtctgcggcg ttttatcata ttcctcttca tcctgctgct
      421 atgcctcatc ttcttgttgg ttcttctgga ctaccaaggt atgttgcccg tttgtcctct
      481 acttccagga acatcaacta ccagcacggg accatgcaag acatgcacga ttcctgctca
      541 aggaacctct atgtttccct cttgttgctg tacaaaacct tcggacggaa actgcacttg
      601 tattcccatc ccatcatctt tggctttcgc aagattccta tgggagtggg cctcagtccg
      661 tttctcctgg ttcagtttac tagtgccatt tgttcagtgg ttcgtagggc tttcccccac
      721 tgtttggctt tcagttatat ggatgatgtg gtattggggg ccaagtctgt acaacatctt
      781 gagtcccttt ttacctctat ttccaatttt cttttgtctt tgggtataca tttgaaccct
      841 aataaaacca aacgttgggg ttactccctt aacttcatgg gatatgtaat tggaagttgg
      901 ggtactttac cgcaagaaca tattgtacaa aaactcaagc aatgttttcg gaaactgcct
      961 gtaaatagac ctattgattg gaaagtatgt cagagaattg tgggtctttt gggctttgct
     1021 gcccctttta cacaatgtgg ctatcctgcc ttaatgcctt tatatgcatg tatacaatca
     1081 aagcaggctt tcactttctc gccaacttac aaggcctttc tgtgtaaaca atatctgaac
     1141 ctttaccccg ttgcccggca acggtcaggt ctctgccaag tgtttgctga cgcaaccccc
     1201 actggatggg gcttggctct tggccatcgc cgcatgcgtg gaacctttgt ggctcctctg
     1261 ccgatccata ctgcggaact cctagcagct tgttttgctc gcagccggtc tggagcgaaa
     1321 cttatcggca ccgacaactc tgttgtcctc tcgcggaaat acacctcctt tccatggctg
     1381 ctagggtgtg ctgccaactg gatcctgcgc gggacgtcct ttgtctacgt cccgtcggcg
     1441 ctgaatcccg cggacgaccc gtctcggggc cgtttgggcc tctatcgtcc ccttcttcat
     1501 ctgccgttcc ggccgaccac ggggcgcacc tctctttacg cggtctcccc gtctgtgcct
     1561 tctcatctgc cggaccgtgt gcacttcgct tcacctctgc acgtcgcatg gagaccaccg
     1621 tgaacgccca ccaggtcttg cccaaggtct tacataagag gactcttgga ctctcagcaa
     1681 tgtcaacgac cgaccttgag gcgtacttca aagactgttt gtttaagaac tgggaggagt
     1741 tgggggagga gagtaggtta atgatctatg tactaggagg ctgtaggcat aaattggtct
     1801 gttcaccagc caccatgcaa ctttttcacc tctgcctaat catctcatgt tcatgtccta
     1861 ctgttcaagc ctccaagctg tgccttgggt ggctttaggg catggacatt gacccgtata
     1921 aagaatttgg agcttctgtg gagttactct cttttttgcc ttctgatttt tttccttcta
     1981 ttcgagatct cctcgacacc gcctctgctc tgtatcggga ggccttagag tctccagaac
     2041 attgttcacc tcaccataca gcactcaggc aagtttgtct gtgttggggt gagttgatga
     2101 atctggccac ctgggtggga agtaatttgg aagaccctgc atccagggaa ttagtagtca
     2161 gctatgtcaa tgttaatatg ggcctaaaac tcagacaact actgtggttt cacatttcct
     2221 gtcttacttt tggaagagaa actgttcttg agtatttggt gtcttttggg gtgtggattc
     2281 gcactcctcc tgcttacaga ccacaaaatg cccctatctt atcaacactt ccggaaacta
     2341 ctgttgttag acgacgatgc aggtccccta gaagaagaac tccctcgcct cgccgacgaa
     2401 ggtctcaatc gccgcgtcgc agaagatctc aatctcggga atcttaatgt tagtatccct
     2461 tggactcata aggtgggaaa ctttactggg ctttattctt ctactgtacc tgtctttaat
     2521 cctgagtggc aaactccctc ctttcctcac attcatttac aggaggacat tattgataga
     2581 tgtcaacaat atgtgggccc acttacagtt aatgaaaaac ggagattaaa attaattatg
     2641 cctgctaggt tctatcctaa ccttaccaaa tatttgccct tggacaaagg tattaaaccc
     2701 tattatcctg aacatacagt taatcattac ttcaaaacta ggcattattt acatactctg
     2761 tggaaggctg gtattctata taagagagaa actacacgca gtgcctcatt ttgtgggtca
     2821 ccatattctt gggaacaaga gctacagcat gggaggttgg tcttccaaac ctcgacaagg
     2881 catggggaca aatctttctg ttcccaatcc tctgggattc tttcccgatc accagttgga
     2941 ccctgcgttc ggagccaact caaacaatcc agattgggac ttcaacccca acaaggatca
     3001 ttggccagag gccaatcagg taggagcggg agcattcggg ccagggttca ccccaccaca
     3061 cggcggtctt ttggggtgga gccctcaggc tcagggcata ttgacaacag tgccagtagc
     3121 acctcctcct gcctccacca atcggcagtc aggaagacag cctactccca tctctccacc
     3181 tctaagagac agtcatcctc aggccatgca gtggaa
//

LOCUS       FJ787455                3215 bp    DNA     circular VRL 30-MAR-2009
DEFINITION  Hepatitis B virus isolate S1092-3, complete genome.
ACCESSION   FJ787455
VERSION     FJ787455.1  GI:225675917
KEYWORDS    .
SOURCE      Hepatitis B virus
  ORGANISM  Hepatitis B virus
            Viruses; Retro-transcribing viruses; Hepadnaviridae;
            Orthohepadnavirus.
REFERENCE   1  (bases 1 to 3215)
  AUTHORS   Liu,Y., Wang,Y., Xu,Z., Wang,C., Ren,X., Dai,J. and Xu,D.
  TITLE     Hepatitis B virus full-length genome isolated from a patient
  JOURNAL   Unpublished
REFERENCE   2  (bases 1 to 3215)
  AUTHORS   Liu,Y., Wang,Y., Xu,Z., Wang,C., Ren,X., Dai,J. and Xu,D.
  TITLE     Direct Submission
  JOURNAL   Submitted (24-FEB-2009) Viral Hepatitis Research Laboratory,
            Institute of Infectious Diseases, The 302 Hospital of PLA, 100 Xi
            Si Huan Middle Road, Beijing 100039, China
FEATURES             Location/Qualifiers
     source          1..3215
                     /organism="Hepatitis B virus"
                     /mol_type="genomic DNA"
                     /serotype="Adrq+"
                     /isolate="S1092-3"
                     /isolation_source="serum from patient with HBV-associated
                     liver cirrhosis"
                     /host="Homo sapiens"
                     /db_xref="taxon:10407"
                     /country="China"
                     /collection_date="27-Nov-2007"
                     /note="genotype: C2"
     gene            join(2307..3215,1..1623)
                     /gene="P"
     CDS             join(2307..3215,1..1623)
                     /gene="P"
                     /codon_start=1
                     /product="polymerase"
                     /protein_id="ACO05241.1"
                     /db_xref="GI:225675918"
                     /translation="MPLSYQHFRKLLLLDDEAGPLEEELPRLADEGLNRRVAEDLNLG
                     NLNVSIPWTHKVGNFTGLYSSTVPVFNPEWQTPSFPHIHLQEDIINRCQQFVGPLTVN
                     EKRRLKLIMPARFYPNLTKYLPLDKGIKPYYPEHAVNHYFKTMHYLHTLWKAGILYKR
                     ETTRSASFCGSPYSWEQELQHGRLVFQTSKRHGDKSFCAQSSGILSRSPVGPCVRSQL
                     KQSRLGLQPQQGSLARGKSGRSGSIRARVHPTTRQSFGVEPSGSGHTDNSASSTSSCL
                     HQSAVRKTAYSHLSTSKRQSSSGHAVELHNIPPSSARPQSEGPILSCWWLQFRNSKPC
                     SDYCLTHIVNLLEDWGPCTEHGEHNIRIPRTPARVTGGVFLVDKNPHNTTEPRLVVDF
                     SQFSRGSTQVSWPKFAVPNLQSLTNLLSSNLSWLSLDVSAAFYHIPLHPAAMPHLLVG
                     SSGLPRYVARLSSTSRNINYQHGTMQDLHDSCSRNLYVSLLLLYKTFGRKLHLYSHPI
                     ILGFRKIPMGVGLSPFLMAQFTSAICSVVRRAFPHCLAFSYIDDVVLGAKSVQHLESL
                     FTSITNFLVSLGIHLNPNKTKRWGYSLNFMGYVIGSWGTLPQEHIVLKIKQCFRKLPV
                     NRPIDWKVCQRIVGLLGFAAPFTQCGYPALKPLYACIQSKQAFSFSPTYKAFLCKQYL
                     NLYPVARQRSGLCQVFADATPTGWGLAVGHRRMRGTFVAPLPIHTAELLAACFARSRS
                     GAKLIGTDNSVVLSRKYTSFPWLLGCAANWILRGTSFVHVPSALNPADDPSRGRLGLY
                     RPLLHLPFRPATGRTSLYAVSPSVPSHLPDRVHFASPLHVAWRPP"
     gene            join(2848..3215,1..835)
                     /gene="S"
     CDS             join(2848..3215,1..835)
                     /gene="S"
                     /note="pre-S1/pre-S2/S"
                     /codon_start=1
                     /product="large S protein"
                     /protein_id="ACO05242.1"
                     /db_xref="GI:225675919"
                     /translation="MGGWSSKPRKGMGTNLSVPNPLGFFPDHQLDPAFGANSNNPDWD
                     FNPNKDHWPEANQVGAGAFGPGFTPPHGSPLGWSPQAQGILTTVPVAPPPASTNRQSG
                     RQPTPISPPLRDSHPQAMQWNSTTFHQALLDPRVRGLYFPAGGSSSGTVNPVPTTASP
                     ISSIFSRTGDPAPNMESTTSGFLGPLLVLQAGFFLLTRILTIPQSLDSWWTSLNFLGG
                     APKCPGQNSQSPTSNHSPTSCPPICPGYRWMCLRRFIIFLFILLLCLIFLLVLLDCQG
                     MLPVCPLLPGTSTTSTGPCKTCTTPAQGTSMFPSCCCTKPSDGNCTCIPIPSSWAFAR
                     FLWEWASVRFSWLSLLVPFVQWFVGLSPTVWLSVILMMWYWGPSLYNILSPFLPLLPI
                     FLCLWVYI"
     CDS             join(3205..3215,1..835)
                     /gene="S"
                     /note="pre-S2/S"
                     /codon_start=1
                     /product="middle S protein"
                     /protein_id="ACO05247.1"
                     /db_xref="GI:225675924"
                     /translation="MQWNSTTFHQALLDPRVRGLYFPAGGSSSGTVNPVPTTASPISS
                     IFSRTGDPAPNMESTTSGFLGPLLVLQAGFFLLTRILTIPQSLDSWWTSLNFLGGAPK
                     CPGQNSQSPTSNHSPTSCPPICPGYRWMCLRRFIIFLFILLLCLIFLLVLLDCQGMLP
                     VCPLLPGTSTTSTGPCKTCTTPAQGTSMFPSCCCTKPSDGNCTCIPIPSSWAFARFLW
                     EWASVRFSWLSLLVPFVQWFVGLSPTVWLSVILMMWYWGPSLYNILSPFLPLLPIFLC
                     LWVYI"
     CDS             155..835
                     /gene="S"
                     /note="HBsAg"
                     /codon_start=1
                     /product="S protein"
                     /protein_id="ACO05246.1"
                     /db_xref="GI:225675923"
                     /translation="MESTTSGFLGPLLVLQAGFFLLTRILTIPQSLDSWWTSLNFLGG
                     APKCPGQNSQSPTSNHSPTSCPPICPGYRWMCLRRFIIFLFILLLCLIFLLVLLDCQG
                     MLPVCPLLPGTSTTSTGPCKTCTTPAQGTSMFPSCCCTKPSDGNCTCIPIPSSWAFAR
                     FLWEWASVRFSWLSLLVPFVQWFVGLSPTVWLSVILMMWYWGPSLYNILSPFLPLLPI
                     FLCLWVYI"
     gene            1374..1838
                     /gene="X"
     CDS             1374..1838
                     /gene="X"
                     /codon_start=1
                     /product="X protein"
                     /protein_id="ACO05244.1"
                     /db_xref="GI:225675921"
                     /translation="MAARLCCQLDPARDVLCSRPVGAESRGRPISGPFGALPSPSSSA
                     VPTGHGAYLSLRGLPVCAFSSAGPCALRFTSARRMETTVNAHQVLPKVLHKRTLGLPA
                     MSTTDLEAYFKDCLFKDWEELGEETRLMIFVLGGCRHKLVCSPAPCNFFTSA"
     gene            1814..2452
                     /gene="C"
     CDS             1814..2452
                     /gene="C"
                     /codon_start=1
                     /product="precore/core protein"
                     /protein_id="ACO05243.1"
                     /db_xref="GI:225675920"
                     /translation="MQLFHLCLIISCSCPTVQASKLCLGWLWGMDIDPYKEFGASAEL
                     LSFLPSDFFPSTRDLLDTASALYREALESPEHCSPHHTALRQAILCWGELMNLATWVG
                     SNLEDPASRELVVGYVNVNMGLKLRQILWFHISCLTFGRETVLEYLVSFGVWIRTPPA
                     YRPPNAPILSTLPETTVVRRRGRSPRRRTPSPRRRRSQSPRRGRSQSRESQC"
     CDS             1901..2452
                     /gene="C"
                     /codon_start=1
                     /product="core protein"
                     /protein_id="ACO05245.1"
                     /db_xref="GI:225675922"
                     /translation="MDIDPYKEFGASAELLSFLPSDFFPSTRDLLDTASALYREALES
                     PEHCSPHHTALRQAILCWGELMNLATWVGSNLEDPASRELVVGYVNVNMGLKLRQILW
                     FHISCLTFGRETVLEYLVSFGVWIRTPPAYRPPNAPILSTLPETTVVRRRGRSPRRRT
                     PSPRRRRSQSPRRGRSQSRESQC"
ORIGIN      
        1 ctccacaaca ttccaccaag ctctgctaga ccccagagtg aggggcctat actttcctgc
       61 tggtggctcc agttccggaa cagtaaaccc tgttccgact actgcctcac ccatatcgtc
      121 aatcttctcg aggactgggg accctgcacc gaacatggag agcacaacat caggattcct
      181 aggacccctg ctcgtgttac aggcggggtt tttcttgttg acaagaatcc tcacaatacc
      241 acagagccta gactcgtggt ggacttctct caattttcta gggggagcac ccaagtgtcc
      301 tggccaaaat tcgcagtccc caacctccaa tcactcacca acctcttgtc ctccaatttg
      361 tcctggctat cgctggatgt gtctgcggcg ttttatcata ttcctcttca tcctgctgct
      421 atgcctcatc ttcttgttgg ttcttctgga ctgccaaggt atgttgcccg tttgtcctct
      481 acttccagga acatcaacta ccagcacggg accatgcaag acctgcacga ctcctgctca
      541 aggaacctct atgtttccct cttgttgctg tacaaaacct tcggacggaa attgcacttg
      601 tattcccatc ccatcatcct gggctttcgc aagattccta tgggagtggg cctcagtccg
      661 tttctcatgg ctcagtttac tagtgccatt tgttcagtgg ttcgtagggc tttcccccac
      721 tgtttggctt tcagttatat tgatgatgtg gtattggggg ccaagtctgt acaacatctt
      781 gagtcccttt ttacctctat taccaatttt cttgtgtctt tgggtataca tttgaatcct
      841 aataaaacca aacgttgggg ctactccctt aacttcatgg gatatgtaat tggaagttgg
      901 ggaactttac cgcaagaaca tattgtacta aaaatcaagc aatgttttcg aaaactgcct
      961 gtaaatagac ctattgattg gaaagtatgt cagagaattg tggggctttt aggctttgct
     1021 gcccctttta cacaatgtgg ctatcctgcc ttaaagcctt tatatgcatg tatacaatct
     1081 aagcaggctt tctcgttctc gccaacttac aaggcctttc tgtgtaaaca atatctgaac
     1141 ctttaccccg ttgcccggca acggtcaggt ctatgccaag tgtttgctga cgcaaccccc
     1201 actggctggg gcttggctgt gggccatcgc cgcatgcgtg gaacctttgt ggctcctctg
     1261 ccgatccata cagcggaact cctagcagct tgttttgctc gcagccggtc tggagcaaaa
     1321 cttatcggca ccgacaactc tgttgtcctc tctcggaaat acacctcctt tccatggctg
     1381 ctaggctgtg ctgccaactg gatcctgcgc gggacgtcct ttgttcacgt cccgtcggcg
     1441 ctgaatcccg cggacgaccc atctcggggc cgtttggggc tctaccgtcc ccttcttcat
     1501 ctgccgttcc gaccggccac ggggcgtacc tctctttacg cggtctcccc gtctgtgcct
     1561 tctcatctgc cggaccgtgt gcacttcgct tcacctctgc acgtcgcatg gagaccaccg
     1621 tgaacgccca ccaggtgttg cccaaggtct tacataaaag gactcttgga ctcccagcaa
     1681 tgtcaacgac cgaccttgag gcatacttca aagactgttt gtttaaggac tgggaggagt
     1741 tgggagagga gactaggtta atgatctttg tactaggagg ctgtaggcat aaattggtct
     1801 gttcaccagc accatgcaac tttttcacct ctgcctaatc atctcatgtt catgtcctac
     1861 tgttcaagcc tccaagctgt gccttgggtg gctttggggc atggacattg acccgtataa
     1921 agaatttgga gcttctgcgg agttactctc ttttttgccg tctgacttct ttccttctac
     1981 tcgagatctc ctcgacaccg cctcggctct atatagggag gccttagagt ctccggaaca
     2041 ttgctcacct caccatacag cactcaggca agctattctg tgttggggtg agttgatgaa
     2101 tctggccacc tgggtgggaa gtaatttgga agacccagca tccagggaat tagtagtcgg
     2161 ctatgtcaat gttaacatgg gcctaaaact cagacaaata ctgtggtttc acatttcctg
     2221 tcttactttt ggaagagaaa ctgtccttga gtatttggta tcttttggag tgtggattcg
     2281 cactcctcct gcttacagac caccaaatgc ccctatctta tcaacacttc cggaaactac
     2341 tgttgttaga cgacgaggca ggtcccctag aagaagaact ccctcgcctc gcagacgaag
     2401 gtctcaatcg ccgcgtcgcg gaagatctca atctcgggaa tctcaatgtt agtatccctt
     2461 ggactcataa ggtgggaaac tttactgggc tttattcttc tactgtacct gtctttaatc
     2521 ctgagtggca aactccctcc tttcctcaca ttcatttaca ggaggacatt attaatagat
     2581 gtcaacaatt tgtgggccct cttacagtta atgaaaaaag gagattaaaa ttaattatgc
     2641 ctgctaggtt ctatcctaac cttaccaaat atttgccctt ggacaaaggc attaaaccat
     2701 attatcctga acatgcagtt aatcattact ttaaaactat gcattattta catactctgt
     2761 ggaaggctgg cattctatat aagagagaaa ctacacgcag cgcctcattt tgtgggtcac
     2821 catattcttg ggaacaagag ctacagcatg ggaggttggt cttccaaacc tcgaaaaggc
     2881 atggggacaa atctttctgt gcccaatcct ctgggattct ttcccgatca ccagttggac
     2941 cctgcgttcg gagccaactc aaacaatcca gattgggact tcaaccccaa caaggatcac
     3001 tggccagagg caaatcaggt aggagcggga gcattcgggc cagggttcac cccaccacac
     3061 ggcagtcctt tggggtggag ccctcaggct cagggcatac tgacaacagt gccagtagca
     3121 cctcctcctg cctccaccaa tcggcagtca ggaagacagc ctactcccat ctctccacct
     3181 ctaagagaca gtcatcctca ggccatgcag tggaa
//

LOCUS       FJ787456                3215 bp    DNA     circular VRL 30-MAR-2009
DEFINITION  Hepatitis B virus isolate S1092-4, complete genome.
ACCESSION   FJ787456
VERSION     FJ787456.1  GI:225675925
KEYWORDS    .
SOURCE      Hepatitis B virus
  ORGANISM  Hepatitis B virus
            Viruses; Retro-transcribing viruses; Hepadnaviridae;
            Orthohepadnavirus.
REFERENCE   1  (bases 1 to 3215)
  AUTHORS   Liu,Y., Wang,Y., Xu,Z., Wang,C., Ren,X., Dai,J. and Xu,D.
  TITLE     Hepatitis B virus full-length genome isolated from a patient
  JOURNAL   Unpublished
REFERENCE   2  (bases 1 to 3215)
  AUTHORS   Liu,Y., Wang,Y., Xu,Z., Wang,C., Ren,X., Dai,J. and Xu,D.
  TITLE     Direct Submission
  JOURNAL   Submitted (24-FEB-2009) Viral Hepatitis Research Laboratory,
            Institute of Infectious Diseases, The 302 Hospital of PLA, 100 Xi
            Si Huan Middle Road, Beijing 100039, China
FEATURES             Location/Qualifiers
     source          1..3215
                     /organism="Hepatitis B virus"
                     /mol_type="genomic DNA"
                     /serotype="Adrq+"
                     /isolate="S1092-4"
                     /isolation_source="serum from patient with HBV-associated
                     liver cirrhosis"
                     /host="Homo sapiens"
                     /db_xref="taxon:10407"
                     /country="China"
                     /collection_date="27-Nov-2007"
                     /note="genotype: C2"
     gene            join(2307..3215,1..1623)
                     /gene="P"
     CDS             join(2307..3215,1..1623)
                     /gene="P"
                     /codon_start=1
                     /product="polymerase"
                     /protein_id="ACO05248.1"
                     /db_xref="GI:225675926"
                     /translation="MPLSYQHFRKLLLLDDEAGPLEEELPRLADEGLNRRVAEDLNLG
                     NLNVSIPWTHKVGNFTGLYSSTVPVFNPEWQTPSFPHIHLQEDIINRCQQFVGPLTVN
                     EKRRLKLIMPARFYPNLTKYLPLDKGIKPYYPEHAVNHYFKTMHYLHTLWKAGILYKR
                     ETTRSASFCGSPYSWEQELQHGRLVFQTSTRHGDESFCSQSSGILSRSPVGPCVRSQL
                     KQSRLGLQPQQGSLARGKSGRSGSIRARVHPTTRQSFGVEPSGSGHTDNSASSTSSCL
                     HQSAVRKTAYSHLSTSKRQSSSGHAVELHNIPPSSARPQSEGPILSCWWLQFRNSKPC
                     SDYCLTHIVNLLEDWGPCTEHGEHNIRIPRTPARVTGGVFLVDKNPHNTTESRLVVDF
                     SQFSRGSTRVSWPKFAVPNLQSLTNLLSSNLSWLSLDVSAAFYHIPLHPAAMPHLLVG
                     SSGLPRYVARLSSTSRNINYQHGTMQDLHDSCSRNLYVSLLLLYKTFGRKLHLYSHPI
                     ILGFRKIPMGVGLSPFLMAQFTSAICSVVRRAFPHCLAFSYIDDVVLGAKSVQHLESL
                     FTSITNFLVSLGIHLNPNKTKRWGYSLNFMGYVIGSWGTLPQEHIVLKIKQCFRKLPV
                     NRPIDWKVCQRIVGLLGFAAPFTQCGYPALKPLYACIQSKQAFSFSPTYKAFLCKQYL
                     NLYPVARQRSGLCQVSADATPTGWGLAMGHRRMRGTFVAPLPIHTAELLAACFARSRS
                     GAKLIGTDNSVVLSRKYTSFPWLLGCAANWILRGTSFVYVPSALNPADDPSRGRLGLY
                     RPLLHLPFRPTTGCTSLYAVSPSVPSHLPDRVHFASPLRVAWRPP"
     gene            join(2848..3215,1..835)
                     /gene="S"
     CDS             join(2848..3215,1..835)
                     /gene="S"
                     /note="pre-S1/pre-S2/S"
                     /codon_start=1
                     /product="large S protein"
                     /protein_id="ACO05249.1"
                     /db_xref="GI:225675927"
                     /translation="MGGWSSKPRQGMGTNLSVPNPLGFFPDHQLDPAFGANSNNPDWD
                     FNPNKDHWPEANQVGAGAFGPGFTPPHGSLLGWSPQAQGILTTVPAAPPPASTNRQSG
                     RQPTPISPPLRDSHPQAMQWNSTTFHQALLDPRVRGLYFPAGGSSSGTVNPVPTTASP
                     ISSIFSRTGDPAPNMESTTSGFLGPLLVLQAGFFLLTRILTIPQSLDSWWTSLNFLGG
                     APACPGQNSQSPTSNHSPTSCPPICPGYRWMCLRRFIIFLFILLLCLIFLLVLLDYQG
                     MLPVCPLLPGTSTTSTGPCKTCTTPAQGTSMFPSCCCTKPSDGNCTCIPIPSSWAFAR
                     FLWEWASVRFSWLSLLVPFVQWFVGLSPTVWLSVILMMWYWGPSLYNILSPFLPLLPI
                     FLCLWVYI"
     CDS             join(3205..3215,1..835)
                     /gene="S"
                     /note="pre-S2/S"
                     /codon_start=1
                     /product="middle S protein"
                     /protein_id="ACO05254.1"
                     /db_xref="GI:225675932"
                     /translation="MQWNSTTFHQALLDPRVRGLYFPAGGSSSGTVNPVPTTASPISS
                     IFSRTGDPAPNMESTTSGFLGPLLVLQAGFFLLTRILTIPQSLDSWWTSLNFLGGAPA
                     CPGQNSQSPTSNHSPTSCPPICPGYRWMCLRRFIIFLFILLLCLIFLLVLLDYQGMLP
                     VCPLLPGTSTTSTGPCKTCTTPAQGTSMFPSCCCTKPSDGNCTCIPIPSSWAFARFLW
                     EWASVRFSWLSLLVPFVQWFVGLSPTVWLSVILMMWYWGPSLYNILSPFLPLLPIFLC
                     LWVYI"
     CDS             155..835
                     /gene="S"
                     /note="HBsAg"
                     /codon_start=1
                     /product="S protein"
                     /protein_id="ACO05253.1"
                     /db_xref="GI:225675931"
                     /translation="MESTTSGFLGPLLVLQAGFFLLTRILTIPQSLDSWWTSLNFLGG
                     APACPGQNSQSPTSNHSPTSCPPICPGYRWMCLRRFIIFLFILLLCLIFLLVLLDYQG
                     MLPVCPLLPGTSTTSTGPCKTCTTPAQGTSMFPSCCCTKPSDGNCTCIPIPSSWAFAR
                     FLWEWASVRFSWLSLLVPFVQWFVGLSPTVWLSVILMMWYWGPSLYNILSPFLPLLPI
                     FLCLWVYI"
     gene            1374..1838
                     /gene="X"
     CDS             1374..1838
                     /gene="X"
                     /codon_start=1
                     /product="X protein"
                     /protein_id="ACO05251.1"
                     /db_xref="GI:225675929"
                     /translation="MAARLCCQLDPARDVLCLRPVGAESRGRPISGPFGALPSPSSSA
                     VPTDHGVYLSLRGLPVCAFSSAGPCALRFTSARRMETTVNAHQVLPKVLHKRTLGLPA
                     MSTTDLEAYFKDCLFKDWEELGEEIRLMIFVLGGCRHKLVCSPAPCNFFTSA"
     gene            1814..2452
                     /gene="C"
     CDS             1814..2452
                     /gene="C"
                     /codon_start=1
                     /product="precore/core protein"
                     /protein_id="ACO05250.1"
                     /db_xref="GI:225675928"
                     /translation="MQLFHLCLIISCSCPTVQASKLCLGWLWGMDIDPYKEFGASAEL
                     LSFLPSDFFPSIQDLLDTASALYREALESPEHCSPHHTALRQAILCWVELMNLATWVG
                     SNLEDPASRELVVTHVNVNTGLKIRQLLWFHISCLTFGRETVLEYLVSFGVWIRTPPA
                     YRPPNAPILSTLPETTVVRRRGRSPRRRTPSPRRRRSQSPRRRRSQSRESQC"
     CDS             1901..2452
                     /gene="C"
                     /codon_start=1
                     /product="core protein"
                     /protein_id="ACO05252.1"
                     /db_xref="GI:225675930"
                     /translation="MDIDPYKEFGASAELLSFLPSDFFPSIQDLLDTASALYREALES
                     PEHCSPHHTALRQAILCWVELMNLATWVGSNLEDPASRELVVTHVNVNTGLKIRQLLW
                     FHISCLTFGRETVLEYLVSFGVWIRTPPAYRPPNAPILSTLPETTVVRRRGRSPRRRT
                     PSPRRRRSQSPRRRRSQSRESQC"
ORIGIN      
        1 ctccacaaca ttccaccaag ctctgctaga ccccagagtg aggggcctat actttcctgc
       61 tggtggctcc agttccggaa cagtaaaccc tgttccgact actgcctcac ccatatcgtc
      121 aatcttctcg aggactgggg accctgcacc gaacatggag agcacaacat caggattcct
      181 aggacccctg ctcgtgttac aggcggggtt tttcttgttg acaagaatcc tcacaatacc
      241 acagagtcta gactcgtggt ggacttctct caattttcta gggggagcac ccgcgtgtcc
      301 tggccaaaat tcgcagtccc caacctccaa tcactcacca acctcttgtc ctccaatttg
      361 tcctggctat cgctggatgt gtctgcggcg ttttatcata ttcctcttca tcctgctgct
      421 atgcctcatc ttcttgttgg ttcttctgga ctaccaaggt atgttgcccg tttgtcctct
      481 acttccagga acatcaacta ccagcacggg accatgcaag acctgcacga ctcctgctca
      541 aggaacctct atgtttccct cttgttgctg tacaaaacct tcggacggaa attgcacttg
      601 tattcccatc ccatcatcct gggctttcgc aagattccta tgggagtggg cctcagtccg
      661 tttctcatgg ctcagtttac tagtgccatt tgttcagtgg ttcgtagggc tttcccccac
      721 tgtttggctt tcagttatat tgatgatgtg gtattggggg ccaagtctgt acaacatctt
      781 gagtcccttt ttacctctat taccaatttt cttgtgtctt tgggtataca tttgaatcct
      841 aataaaacca aacgttgggg ctactccctt aacttcatgg gatatgtaat tggaagttgg
      901 ggaactttac cgcaagaaca tattgtacta aaaatcaagc aatgttttcg aaaactgcct
      961 gtaaatagac ctattgattg gaaagtatgt cagagaattg tggggctttt aggctttgct
     1021 gcccctttta cacaatgtgg ctatcctgcc ttaaagcctt tatatgcatg tatacaatct
     1081 aagcaggctt tctctttctc gccaacttac aaggcctttc tgtgtaaaca atatctgaac
     1141 ctttaccccg ttgcccggca acggtcaggt ctatgccaag tgtctgctga cgcaaccccc
     1201 actggctggg gcttggctat gggccatcgc cgcatgcgtg gaacctttgt ggctcctctg
     1261 ccgatccata cagcggaact cctagcagct tgttttgctc gcagccggtc tggggcaaaa
     1321 cttatcggca ccgacaactc tgttgtcctc tctcggaaat acacctcctt tccatggctg
     1381 ctaggctgtg ctgccaactg gatcctgcgc gggacgtcct ttgtttacgt cccgtcggcg
     1441 ctgaatcccg cggacgaccc atctcggggc cgtttggggc tctaccgtcc ccttcttcat
     1501 ctgccgttcc gaccgaccac ggggtgtacc tctctttacg cggtctcccc gtctgtgcct
     1561 tctcatctgc cggaccgtgt gcacttcgct tcacctctgc gcgtcgcatg gagaccaccg
     1621 tgaacgccca ccaggtgttg cccaaggtct tacataaaag gactcttgga ctcccagcaa
     1681 tgtcaacgac cgaccttgag gcatacttca aagactgttt gtttaaggac tgggaggagt
     1741 tgggggagga gattaggtta atgatctttg tactaggagg ctgtaggcat aaattggtct
     1801 gttcaccagc accatgcaac tttttcacct ctgcctaatc atctcatgtt catgtcctac
     1861 tgttcaagcc tccaagctgt gccttgggtg gctttggggc atggacattg acccgtataa
     1921 agaatttgga gcttctgcgg agttactctc ttttttgccg tctgacttct ttccttctat
     1981 tcaagatctc ctcgacaccg cctctgctct atatcgggag gccttagagt ctccggaaca
     2041 ttgctcacct caccatacag cactcaggca agctattctg tgttgggttg agttgatgaa
     2101 tctggccacc tgggtgggaa gtaatttgga agatccagca tccagggaat tagtagtcac
     2161 ccatgtcaat gttaacacgg gcctaaaaat cagacaacta ctgtggtttc acatttcctg
     2221 tcttactttt ggaagagaaa ctgtccttga gtatttggta tcttttggag tgtggattcg
     2281 cactcctcct gcttacagac caccaaatgc ccctatctta tcaacacttc cggaaactac
     2341 tgttgttaga cgacgaggca ggtcccctag aagaagaact ccctcgcctc gcagacgaag
     2401 gtctcaatcg ccgcgtcgca gaagatctca atctcgggaa tctcaatgtt agtatccctt
     2461 ggactcataa ggtgggaaac tttactgggc tttattcttc tactgtacct gtctttaatc
     2521 ctgagtggca aactccctcc tttcctcaca ttcatttaca ggaggacatt attaatagat
     2581 gtcaacaatt tgtgggccct cttacagtta atgaaaaaag gagattaaaa ttaattatgc
     2641 ctgctaggtt ctatcctaac cttaccaaat atttgccctt ggacaaaggc attaaaccat
     2701 attatcctga acatgcagtt aatcattact ttaaaactat gcattattta catactctgt
     2761 ggaaggctgg cattctatat aagagagaaa ctacacgcag cgcctcattt tgtgggtcac
     2821 catattcttg ggaacaagag ctacagcatg ggaggttggt cttccaaacc tcgacaaggc
     2881 atggggacga atctttctgt tcccaatcct ctgggattct ttcccgatca ccagttggac
     2941 cctgcgttcg gagccaactc aaacaatcca gattgggact tcaaccccaa caaggatcac
     3001 tggccagagg caaatcaggt aggagcggga gcattcgggc cagggttcac cccaccacac
     3061 ggcagtcttt tggggtggag ccctcaggct cagggcatac tgacaacagt gccagcagca
     3121 cctcctcctg cctccaccaa tcggcagtca ggaagacagc ctactcccat ctctccacct
     3181 ctaagagaca gtcatcctca ggccatgcag tggaa
//

LOCUS       FJ787459                3032 bp    DNA     circular VRL 30-MAR-2009
DEFINITION  Hepatitis B virus isolate S1348-1, complete genome.
ACCESSION   FJ787459
VERSION     FJ787459.1  GI:225675949
KEYWORDS    .
SOURCE      Hepatitis B virus
  ORGANISM  Hepatitis B virus
            Viruses; Retro-transcribing viruses; Hepadnaviridae;
            Orthohepadnavirus.
REFERENCE   1  (bases 1 to 3032)
  AUTHORS   Liu,Y., Wang,Y., Xu,Z., Wang,C., Ren,X., Dai,J. and Xu,D.
  TITLE     Hepatitis B virus full-length genome isolated from a patient
  JOURNAL   Unpublished
REFERENCE   2  (bases 1 to 3032)
  AUTHORS   Liu,Y., Wang,Y., Xu,Z., Wang,C., Ren,X., Dai,J. and Xu,D.
  TITLE     Direct Submission
  JOURNAL   Submitted (24-FEB-2009) Viral Hepatitis Research Laboratory,
            Institute of Infectious Diseases, The 302 Hospital of PLA, 100 Xi
            Si Huan Middle Road, Beijing 100039, China
FEATURES             Location/Qualifiers
     source          1..3032
                     /organism="Hepatitis B virus"
                     /mol_type="genomic DNA"
                     /serotype="Adrq+"
                     /isolate="S1348-1"
                     /isolation_source="serum from patient with HBV-associated
                     liver cirrhosis"
                     /host="Homo sapiens"
                     /db_xref="taxon:10407"
                     /country="China"
                     /collection_date="02-Jan-2008"
                     /note="genotype: C2"
     gene            join(2848..3032,1..361)
                     /gene="S"
     CDS             join(2848..3032,1..361)
                     /gene="S"
                     /note="pre-S1/pre-S2/S"
                     /codon_start=1
                     /product="truncated large S protein"
                     /protein_id="ACO05271.1"
                     /db_xref="GI:225675952"
                     /translation="MGGWSSKPRQGMGTNLSVPIPLGFFPDHQLDPAFGANSNNPDWD
                     FNPNKAHWPEANQAMQWNSTTFHQALLDPRVRGLYFPAGGSSSGTVNPVPTTASPISS
                     IFSRTGDPAPNMENTTSGFLGPLLVLQAGFFLLTRILTIPQSLDSWWTSLNFLGGAPT
                     CPGQNSQSPTSNHSPTSCPPI"
     misc_feature    join(3022..3032,1..835)
                     /note="nonfunctional middle S protein due to mutation;
                     pre-S2/S"
     misc_feature    155..835
                     /note="nonfunctional S protein due to mutation; HBsAg"
     gene            1374..1838
                     /gene="X"
     CDS             1374..1838
                     /gene="X"
                     /codon_start=1
                     /product="X protein"
                     /protein_id="ACO05269.1"
                     /db_xref="GI:225675950"
                     /translation="MAARVCCQLDPARDVLCLRPIGAESRGRPVSGPFGTLPSPSSSA
                     VPADHGAHLSLRGLPVCAFSSAGPCALRFTSARRMETTVNAHQVLPKVLHKRTLGLSA
                     MSTTDLEAYFKDCLFKDWEELGEEIRLMIFVLGGCRHKLVCSPAPCNFFTSA"
     gene            1814..2446
                     /gene="C"
     CDS             1814..2446
                     /gene="C"
                     /codon_start=1
                     /product="truncated precore/core protein"
                     /protein_id="ACO05272.1"
                     /db_xref="GI:225675953"
                     /translation="MQLFHLCLIISCSCPTVQASKLCLGWLWGMDIDPYKEFGASVES
                     LSFLPSDFFPAIRDLLDTASALYREALESPEHCSPHHTALRQAILCWGELMNLATWVG
                     SNLEDPASRELVVSYVNVNMGLKIRQLLWFHISCLTFGRETVLEYLVSFGVWIRTPPA
                     YRPPNAPILSTLPETTVVRRRCRSPRRRTPSPRRRRSQSPRRRRSQSRES"
     CDS             1901..2446
                     /gene="C"
                     /codon_start=1
                     /product="truncated core protein"
                     /protein_id="ACO05273.1"
                     /db_xref="GI:225675954"
                     /translation="MDIDPYKEFGASVESLSFLPSDFFPAIRDLLDTASALYREALES
                     PEHCSPHHTALRQAILCWGELMNLATWVGSNLEDPASRELVVSYVNVNMGLKIRQLLW
                     FHISCLTFGRETVLEYLVSFGVWIRTPPAYRPPNAPILSTLPETTVVRRRCRSPRRRT
                     PSPRRRRSQSPRRRRSQSRES"
     gene            2307..2528
                     /gene="P"
     CDS             2307..2528
                     /gene="P"
                     /codon_start=1
                     /product="truncated polymerase"
                     /protein_id="ACO05270.1"
                     /db_xref="GI:225675951"
                     /translation="MPLSYQHFRKLLLLDDDAGPLEEELPRLADEGLNRRVAEDLNLG
                     NLNVSIPWTHKVGNFTGLYSSTVPVFNPE"
ORIGIN      
        1 ctccacaaca ttccaccaag ctctgctaga ccccagagtg aggggcctat actttcctgc
       61 tggtggctcc agttccggaa cagtaaaccc tgttccgact actgcctcac ccatatcgtc
      121 aatcttctcg aggactgggg accctgcacc gaacatggag aacacaacat caggattcct
      181 aggacccctg ctcgtgttac aggcggggtt tttcttgttg acaagaatcc tcacaatacc
      241 acagagtcta gactcgtggt ggacttctct caattttcta gggggagcac ccacgtgtcc
      301 tggccaaaat tcgcagtccc caacctccaa tcactcacca acctcttgtc ctccaatttg
      361 acctggctat cgctggatgt gtctgcggcg ttttatcata ttcctcttca tcctgctgct
      421 atgcctcatc ttcttgttgg ttcttctgga ctaccgaggt atgttgcccg tttgtcctct
      481 acttccagga acatcaacta ccagcacggg accatgcaag acctgcacga ttcctgctca
      541 aggaacctct atgtttccct cttgttgctg tacaaaacct tcggaaggaa actgcacttg
      601 tattcccatc ccatcatctt gggctttcgc aagattccta tgggagtggg cctcagtccg
      661 tttctcctga ctcagtttac tagtgccatt tgttcagtgg ttcgtagggc tttcccccat
      721 tgtttggctt tcagttatat ggatgatgtg gtattggggg ccaagtctgt acaacatctt
      781 gagtcccttt atacctctat taccaatttt cttttgtctt tgggtataca tttgaaccct
      841 aataaaacca aacgttgggg ctactccctt aacttcatgg gatatgtaat tggaagttgg
      901 ggtactttac cacaagacca tattgtgcaa aaactcaagc aatgttttcg aaaactgcct
      961 gtaaatagac ctattgattg gaaagtatgt cagagaattg tgggtctttt gggctttgct
     1021 gcccctttta cacaatgtgg ctatcctgcc ttaatgcctt tatatgcatg tatacaatct
     1081 aagcaggctt tcactttctc gccaacttac aaggcctttc tgtgtaaaca atatctgaac
     1141 ctttaccccg ttgcccggca acggtcaggt ctctgccaag tgtttgctga cgcaaccccc
     1201 actggatggg gcttggctat tggccatcgc cgcatgcgtg gaacctttgt ggctcctctg
     1261 ccgatccata ctgcggaact cctagcagct tgttttgctc gcagccggtc tggagcgaaa
     1321 cttatcggaa ccgacaactc tgttgtcctc tcacggaaat acacctcctt tccatggctg
     1381 ctagggtgtg ctgccaactg gatcctgcga gggacgtcct ttgtctacgt cccatcggcg
     1441 ctgaatcccg cggacgaccc gtctcggggc cgtttgggac tctaccgtcc ccttcttcgt
     1501 ctgccgttcc ggccgaccac ggggcgcacc tctctttacg cggtctcccc gtctgtgcct
     1561 tctcatctgc cggaccgtgt gcacttcgct tcacctctgc acgtcgcatg gagaccaccg
     1621 tgaacgccca ccaggtcttg cccaaggtct tacataagag gactcttgga ctctcggcaa
     1681 tgtcaacgac cgaccttgag gcgtacttca aagactgttt gttcaaggac tgggaggagt
     1741 taggggagga gattaggtta atgatctttg tactaggagg ctgtaggcat aaattggtct
     1801 gttcaccagc accatgcaac tttttcacct ctgcctaatc atctcatgtt catgtcccac
     1861 tgttcaagcc tccaagctgt gccttgggtg gctttggggc atggacattg acccgtataa
     1921 agaatttgga gcttctgtgg agtctctctc ttttttgcct tctgacttct ttcctgctat
     1981 tcgagatctc ctcgacaccg cctctgctct gtatcgggag gccttagagt ctccggaaca
     2041 ttgttcacct caccatacag cactcaggca agctattctg tgttggggtg agttgatgaa
     2101 tctggccacc tgggtgggaa gtaatttgga agacccagca tccagggaat tagtagtcag
     2161 ctatgtcaat gttaatatgg gcctaaaaat cagacaacta ctgtggtttc acatttcctg
     2221 tcttactttt ggaagagaaa ctgttcttga gtatttggtg tcttttggag tgtggattcg
     2281 cactccccct gcttacagac caccaaatgc ccctatctta tcaacacttc cggaaactac
     2341 tgttgttaga cgacgatgca ggtcccctag aagaagaact ccctcgcctc gcagacgaag
     2401 gtctcaatcg ccgcgtcgca gaagatctca atctcgggaa tcttaatgtc agtatccctt
     2461 ggactcataa ggtgggaaac tttactgggc tttattcttc tactgtacct gtctttaatc
     2521 ctgagtagca aactccctcc tttcctcacc ttcatttaca ggaggacatt actaatagat
     2581 gtcaacaata tgtgggccct cttacagtta atgaaaaaag gagattaaaa ttaattatgc
     2641 ctgctaggtt ctatcctaaa cttaccaaat atttgccctt ggataaaggc attaaaccct
     2701 attatcctga acatgcagtt aatcattact tcaaaactag gcattattta catactctgt
     2761 ggaaggctgg cattctatat aagagagaaa ctacacgcag cgcctcattt tgtgggtcac
     2821 catattcttg ggaacaagag ctacagcatg ggaggttggt cttccaaacc tcgacaaggc
     2881 atggggacaa atctttctgt tcccattcct ctgggattct ttcccgatca ccagttggac
     2941 cctgcgttcg gagccaactc aaacaatcca gattgggact tcaaccccaa caaggctcat
     3001 tggccagagg caaatcaggc catgcagtgg aa
//

LOCUS       FJ787460                3024 bp    DNA     circular VRL 30-MAR-2009
DEFINITION  Hepatitis B virus isolate S1348-4, complete genome.
ACCESSION   FJ787460
VERSION     FJ787460.1  GI:225675955
KEYWORDS    .
SOURCE      Hepatitis B virus
  ORGANISM  Hepatitis B virus
            Viruses; Retro-transcribing viruses; Hepadnaviridae;
            Orthohepadnavirus.
REFERENCE   1  (bases 1 to 3024)
  AUTHORS   Liu,Y., Wang,Y., Xu,Z., Wang,C., Ren,X., Dai,J. and Xu,D.
  TITLE     Hepatitis B virus full-length genome isolated from a patient
  JOURNAL   Unpublished
REFERENCE   2  (bases 1 to 3024)
  AUTHORS   Liu,Y., Wang,Y., Xu,Z., Wang,C., Ren,X., Dai,J. and Xu,D.
  TITLE     Direct Submission
  JOURNAL   Submitted (24-FEB-2009) Viral Hepatitis Research Laboratory,
            Institute of Infectious Diseases, The 302 Hospital of PLA, 100 Xi
            Si Huan Middle Road, Beijing 100039, China
FEATURES             Location/Qualifiers
     source          1..3024
                     /organism="Hepatitis B virus"
                     /mol_type="genomic DNA"
                     /serotype="Adrq+"
                     /isolate="S1348-4"
                     /isolation_source="serum from patient with HBV-associated
                     liver cirrhosis"
                     /host="Homo sapiens"
                     /db_xref="taxon:10407"
                     /country="China"
                     /collection_date="02-Jan-2007"
                     /note="genotype: C2"
     gene            join(2299..3024,1..1623)
                     /gene="P"
     CDS             join(2299..3024,1..1623)
                     /gene="P"
                     /note="contains 61 aa deletion"
                     /codon_start=1
                     /product="polymerase"
                     /protein_id="ACO05274.1"
                     /db_xref="GI:225675956"
                     /translation="MPLSYQHFRKLVLLDDEAGPLEEELPRLADEGLNRRVAEDLNLG
                     NLNVSIPWTHKVGNFTGLYSSTVPVFNPEWQTPSFPHIHLQEDIINRCQQYVGPLTVN
                     EKRRLKLIMPARFYPKLTKYLPLDKGIKPYYPEHAVNHYFKTRHYLHTLWKAGILYKR
                     ETTRSASFCGSPYSWEQELQHGRLVFQTSTRHGDKSFCSQSSGILSRSPVGPCVRSQL
                     KQSRLGLQPQQGSLARGTSGHAVELHNIPPSSARPQSEGPILSCWWLQFRNSKPCSDY
                     CLTHIVNLLEDWGPCTEHGEHNIRIPRTPARVTGGVFLVDKNPHNTTESRLVVDFSQF
                     SRGSTHVSWPKFAVPNLQSLTNLLSSNLSWLSLDVSAAFYHIPLHPAAMPHLLVGSSG
                     LPRYVARLSSTSRNINYQHGTMQDLHDSCSRNLYVSLLLLYKTFGRKLHLYSHPIILG
                     FRKIPMGVGLSPFLLTQFTSAICSVVRRAFPHCLAFSYMDDVVLGAKSVQHLESLYTS
                     ITNFLLSLGIHLNPNKTKRWGYSLNFMGYVIGSWGTLPQEHIVQKLKQCFRKLPVNRP
                     IDWKVCQRIVGLLGFAAPFTQCGYPALMPLYACIQSKQAFTFSPTYKAFLCKQYLNLY
                     PVARQRSGLCQVFADATPTGWGLAIGHRRMRGTFVAPLPIHTAELLAACFARSRSGAK
                     LIGTDNSVVLSRKYTSFPWLLGCAANWILRGTSFVYVPSALNPADDPSRGRLGLYRPL
                     LHLPFRPTTGRTSLYAVSPSVPSHLPDRVHFASPLHVAWRPP"
     gene            join(2840..3024,1..670)
                     /gene="S"
     CDS             join(2840..3024,1..670)
                     /gene="S"
                     /note="pre-S1/pre-S2/S"
                     /codon_start=1
                     /product="truncated large S protein"
                     /protein_id="ACO05275.1"
                     /db_xref="GI:225675957"
                     /translation="MGGWSSKPRQGMGTNLSVPNPLGFFPDHQLDPAFGANSNNPDWD
                     FNPNKDHWPEAHQAMQWNSTTFHQALLDPRVRGLYFPAGGSSSGTVNPVPTTASPISS
                     IFSRTGDPAPNMENTTSGFLGPLLVLQAGFFLLTRILTIPQSLDSWWTSLNFLGGAPT
                     CPGQNSQSPTSNHSPTSCPPICPGYRWMCLRRFIIFLFILLLCLIFLLVLLGYQGMLP
                     VCPLLPGTSTTSTGPCKTCTIPAQGTSMFPSCCCTKPSDGNCTCIPIPSSWAFARFLW
                     EWASVRFS"
     misc_feature    join(3014..3024,1..835)
                     /gene="P"
                     /note="nonfunctional middle S protein due to mutation;
                     pre-S2/S"
     misc_feature    155..835
                     /gene="P"
                     /note="nonfunctional S protein due to mutation; HBsAg"
     gene            1374..1691
                     /gene="X"
     CDS             1374..1691
                     /gene="X"
                     /codon_start=1
                     /product="truncated X protein"
                     /protein_id="ACO05276.1"
                     /db_xref="GI:225675958"
                     /translation="MAARVCCQLDPARDVLCLRPVGAESRGRPVSGPFGTLPSPSSSA
                     VPANHGAHLSLRGLPVCAFSSAGPCALRFTSARRMETTVNAHQVLPKVLHKRTLGNVN
                     DRP"
     gene            1806..2438
                     /gene="C"
     CDS             1806..2438
                     /gene="C"
                     /codon_start=1
                     /product="truncated precore/core protein"
                     /protein_id="ACO05277.1"
                     /db_xref="GI:225675959"
                     /translation="MQLFHLCLIISCSCPTVQASKLCLGWLWGMDIDPYKEFGASAEL
                     LSFLPSDFFPSIRDLLDTASALYREALESPEHCSPHHTALRQAILCWGELMNLATWVG
                     SNLEDPASRELVVSYVNVNMGLKIRQLLWFHISCLTFGRETVLEYLVSFGVWIRTPPA
                     YRPPNAPILSTLPETCVVRRRGRSPRRRTPSPRRRRSQSPRRRRSQSRES"
     CDS             1893..2438
                     /gene="C"
                     /codon_start=1
                     /product="truncated core protein"
                     /protein_id="ACO05278.1"
                     /db_xref="GI:225675960"
                     /translation="MDIDPYKEFGASAELLSFLPSDFFPSIRDLLDTASALYREALES
                     PEHCSPHHTALRQAILCWGELMNLATWVGSNLEDPASRELVVSYVNVNMGLKIRQLLW
                     FHISCLTFGRETVLEYLVSFGVWIRTPPAYRPPNAPILSTLPETCVVRRRGRSPRRRT
                     PSPRRRRSQSPRRRRSQSRES"
ORIGIN      
        1 ctccacaaca ttccaccaag ctctgctaga ccccagagtg aggggcctat actttcctgc
       61 tggtggctcc agttccggaa cagtaaaccc tgttccgact actgcctcac ccatatcgtc
      121 aatcttctcg aggactgggg accctgcacc gaacatggag aacacaacat caggattcct
      181 aggacccctg ctcgtgttac aggcggggtt tttcttgttg acaagaatcc tcacaatacc
      241 acagagtcta gactcgtggt ggacttctct caattttcta gggggagcac ccacgtgtcc
      301 tggccaaaat tcgcagtccc caacctccaa tcactcacca acctcttgtc ctccaatttg
      361 tcctggctat cgctggatgt gtctgcggcg ttttatcata ttcctcttca tcctgctgct
      421 atgcctcatc ttcttgttgg ttcttctggg ttaccaaggt atgttgcccg tttgtcctct
      481 acttccagga acatcaacta ccagcacggg accatgcaag acctgcacga ttcctgctca
      541 aggaacctct atgtttccct cttgttgctg tacaaaacct tcggacggaa actgcacttg
      601 tattcccatc ccatcatctt gggctttcgc aagattccta tgggagtggg cctcagtccg
      661 tttctcctga ctcagtttac tagtgccatt tgttcagtgg ttcgtagggc tttcccccac
      721 tgtttggctt tcagttatat ggatgatgtg gtattggggg ccaagtctgt acaacatctt
      781 gagtcccttt atacctctat taccaatttt cttttgtctt tgggtataca tttgaaccct
      841 aataaaacca aacgttgggg ctactccctt aacttcatgg gatatgtaat tggaagttgg
      901 ggtactttac cacaagaaca tattgtacaa aaactcaagc aatgttttag aaaactgcct
      961 gtaaatagac ctattgattg gaaagtatgt cagagaattg tgggtctttt gggctttgct
     1021 gcccctttta cacaatgtgg ctatcctgca ttaatgcctt tatatgcatg tatacaatct
     1081 aagcaggctt tcactttctc gccaacttac aaggcctttc tgtgtaaaca atatctgaac
     1141 ctttaccccg ttgcccggca acggtcaggt ctctgccaag tgtttgctga cgcaaccccc
     1201 actggatggg gcttggctat tggccatcgc cgcatgcgtg gaacctttgt ggctcctctg
     1261 ccgatccata ctgcggaact cctagcagct tgttttgctc gcagccggtc tggagcgaaa
     1321 cttatcggaa ccgacaactc tgttgtcctc tcacggaaat acacctcctt tccatggctg
     1381 ctagggtgtg ctgccaactg gatcctgcga gggacgtcct ttgtctacgt cccgtcggcg
     1441 ctgaatcccg cggacgaccc gtctcggggc cgtttgggac tctaccgtcc ccttcttcat
     1501 ctgccgttcc ggccaaccac ggggcgcacc tctctttacg cggtctcccc gtctgtgcct
     1561 tctcatctgc cggaccgtgt gcacttcgct tcacctctgc acgtcgcatg gagaccaccg
     1621 tgaacgccca ccaggtcttg cccaaggtct tacataagag gactcttggc aatgtcaacg
     1681 accgaccttg aggcgtactt caaagactgt ttgttcaagg actgggagga gttaggggag
     1741 gagattaggt taatgatctt tgtactagga ggctgtaggc ataaattggt ctgttcacca
     1801 gcaccatgca actttttcac ctctgcctaa tcatctcatg ttcatgtccc actgttcaag
     1861 cctccaagct gtgccttggg tggctttggg gcatggacat tgacccgtat aaagaatttg
     1921 gagcttctgc ggagttactc tcttttttgc cttctgactt ctttccttct attcgagatc
     1981 tcctcgacac cgcctctgct ctgtatcggg aggccttaga gtctccggaa cattgttcac
     2041 ctcaccatac agcactcagg caagctattc tgtgttgggg tgagttgatg aatctggcca
     2101 cctgggtggg aagtaatttg gaagaccctg catccaggga attagtagtc agctatgtca
     2161 atgttaatat gggcctaaag atcagacaac tactgtggtt tcacatttcc tgccttactt
     2221 ttggaagaga aacggttctt gagtatttgg tgtcttttgg agtgtggatt cgcactcccc
     2281 ctgcttacag accaccaaat gcccctatct tatcaacact tccggaaact tgtgttgtta
     2341 gacgacgagg caggtcccct agaagaagaa ctccctcgcc tcgcagacga aggtctcaat
     2401 cgccgcgtcg cagaagatct caatctcggg aatcttaatg ttagtatccc ttggactcat
     2461 aaggtgggaa actttactgg gctttattct tctactgtac ctgtctttaa tcctgagtgg
     2521 caaactccct cctttcctca cattcattta caggaggaca ttattaatag atgtcaacaa
     2581 tatgtgggcc ctcttacagt taatgaaaaa aggagattaa aattaattat gcctgctagg
     2641 ttctatccta aacttaccaa atatttgccc ttggataaag gcattaaacc ctattatcct
     2701 gaacatgcag ttaatcatta cttcaaaact aggcattatt tacatactct gtggaaggct
     2761 ggcattctat ataagagaga aactacacgc agcgcctcat tttgtgggtc accatattct
     2821 tgggaacaag agctacagca tgggaggttg gtcttccaaa cctcgacaag gcatggggac
     2881 aaatctttct gttcccaatc ctctgggatt ctttcccgat caccagttgg accctgcgtt
     2941 cggagccaac tcaaacaatc cagattggga cttcaacccc aacaaggatc attggccaga
     3001 ggcacatcag gccatgcagt ggaa
//

LOCUS       FJ787470                3215 bp    DNA     circular VRL 30-MAR-2009
DEFINITION  Hepatitis B virus isolate S1538-4, complete genome.
ACCESSION   FJ787470
VERSION     FJ787470.1  GI:225676026
KEYWORDS    .
SOURCE      Hepatitis B virus
  ORGANISM  Hepatitis B virus
            Viruses; Retro-transcribing viruses; Hepadnaviridae;
            Orthohepadnavirus.
REFERENCE   1  (bases 1 to 3215)
  AUTHORS   Liu,Y., Wang,Y., Xu,Z., Wang,C., Ren,X., Dai,J. and Xu,D.
  TITLE     Hepatitis B virus full-length genome isolated from a patient
  JOURNAL   Unpublished
REFERENCE   2  (bases 1 to 3215)
  AUTHORS   Liu,Y., Wang,Y., Xu,Z., Wang,C., Ren,X., Dai,J. and Xu,D.
  TITLE     Direct Submission
  JOURNAL   Submitted (24-FEB-2009) Viral Hepatitis Research Laboratory,
            Institute of Infectious Diseases, The 302 Hospital of PLA, 100 Xi
            Si Huan Middle Road, Beijing 100039, China
FEATURES             Location/Qualifiers
     source          1..3215
                     /organism="Hepatitis B virus"
                     /mol_type="genomic DNA"
                     /serotype="Adrq+"
                     /isolate="S1538-4"
                     /isolation_source="serum from patient with HBV-associated
                     liver cirrhosis"
                     /host="Homo sapiens"
                     /db_xref="taxon:10407"
                     /country="China"
                     /collection_date="17-Jan-2008"
                     /note="genotype: C2"
     gene            join(2307..3215,1..1623)
                     /gene="P"
     CDS             join(2307..3215,1..1623)
                     /gene="P"
                     /codon_start=1
                     /product="polymerase"
                     /protein_id="ACO05335.1"
                     /db_xref="GI:225676027"
                     /translation="MPLSYQHFRKLLLLDDEAGPLEEELPRLADEGLNRRVAEDLNLG
                     NINVSIPWTHKVGNFTGLYSSTVPVFNPEWQTPSFPHIHLQEDIINRCEQFVGPLTVN
                     EKRRLKLIMPARFYPNITKYLPLDKGIKPYYPEYAVNHYFKTRHYLHTLWKAGILYKR
                     ETTRSASFCGSPYSWEQELQHGRLVFQTSTRHGDESFCSQSSGILSRSPIGPCVRSQL
                     KQSRLGLQPQQGSLARGKSGRSGSIRARVHPTTRRSFGVEPSGSGHINNSASSTSSCL
                     HQSAVRKTAYSHLSTSKRQSSSGHAVELHNIPPSSARSQSEGPIFSCWWLQFRNSKPC
                     SDYCLTHIVNLLDDWGPCTEHGEHNIRIPRTPARVTGGVFLVDKNPHNTTESRLVVDF
                     SQFSRGSTHVSWPKFAVPNLQSLTNLLSSNLSWLSLDVPAAFYHIPLHPAAMPHLLVG
                     SCGLPRYVARLSSTSRNINYQHGTMQDLHDSCSRNLYVSLLLLYKTFGRKLHLYSHPI
                     ILGFRKIPMGLGLSPFLMAQITSAICSVVRRAFPHCLAFSYVDDVVLGAKSVQHLESL
                     FTSITNFLLSLGIRLNPNKTKRWGYSLNFMGYVIGSWGTLPQEHIVLKIKQCFRKLPV
                     NRPIDWKVCQRIVGLLGFAAPFTQCGYPALMPLYACIQSKQAFTFSPTYKAFLCKQYL
                     NLYPVARQRSGLCQVFADATPTGWGLAIGHQRMRGTFVAPLPIHTAELLAACFARSRS
                     GAKLIGTDNSVVLSRKYTSFPWLLGCAANWVLRGTSFIYVPSALNPADDPSRGRLGLY
                     RPLLHLPFRPTTGRTSLYAVSPSVPSHLPDRVHFASPLHVAWRPP"
     gene            join(2848..3215,1..835)
                     /gene="S"
     CDS             join(2848..3215,1..835)
                     /gene="S"
                     /note="pre-S1/pre-S2/S"
                     /codon_start=1
                     /product="large S protein"
                     /protein_id="ACO05336.1"
                     /db_xref="GI:225676028"
                     /translation="MGGWSSKPRQGMGTNLSVPNPLGFFPDHQLDPAFGANSNSPDWD
                     FNPNKDHWPEANQVGAGAFGPGFTPPHGGLLGWSPQAQGILTTVPAAPPPASTNRQSG
                     RQPTPISPPLRDSHPQAMQWNSTTFHQALLDPRVKGLYFPAGGSSSGTVNPVPTTASP
                     ISSIFSMTGDPAPNMESTTSGFLGPLLVLQAGFFLLTRILTIPQSLDSWWTSLNFLGG
                     APTCRGQNSQSPTSNHSPTSCPPICPGYRWMCLRRFIIFLFILLLCLIFLLVLVDYRG
                     MLPVCPLLPGTSTTSTGPCKTCTTPAQGTSMFPSCCCTKPSDGNCTCIPIPSSWAFAR
                     FLWDWASVRFSWLRLLVPFVQWFVGLSPTVWLSVMWMMWYWGPSLYNILSPFLPLLPI
                     FFCLWVYV"
     CDS             join(3205..3215,1..835)
                     /gene="S"
                     /note="pre-S2/S"
                     /codon_start=1
                     /product="middle S protein"
                     /protein_id="ACO05340.1"
                     /db_xref="GI:225676032"
                     /translation="MQWNSTTFHQALLDPRVKGLYFPAGGSSSGTVNPVPTTASPISS
                     IFSMTGDPAPNMESTTSGFLGPLLVLQAGFFLLTRILTIPQSLDSWWTSLNFLGGAPT
                     CRGQNSQSPTSNHSPTSCPPICPGYRWMCLRRFIIFLFILLLCLIFLLVLVDYRGMLP
                     VCPLLPGTSTTSTGPCKTCTTPAQGTSMFPSCCCTKPSDGNCTCIPIPSSWAFARFLW
                     DWASVRFSWLRLLVPFVQWFVGLSPTVWLSVMWMMWYWGPSLYNILSPFLPLLPIFFC
                     LWVYV"
     CDS             155..835
                     /gene="S"
                     /note="HBsAg"
                     /codon_start=1
                     /product="S protein"
                     /protein_id="ACO05339.1"
                     /db_xref="GI:225676031"
                     /translation="MESTTSGFLGPLLVLQAGFFLLTRILTIPQSLDSWWTSLNFLGG
                     APTCRGQNSQSPTSNHSPTSCPPICPGYRWMCLRRFIIFLFILLLCLIFLLVLVDYRG
                     MLPVCPLLPGTSTTSTGPCKTCTTPAQGTSMFPSCCCTKPSDGNCTCIPIPSSWAFAR
                     FLWDWASVRFSWLRLLVPFVQWFVGLSPTVWLSVMWMMWYWGPSLYNILSPFLPLLPI
                     FFCLWVYV"
     gene            1374..1838
                     /gene="X"
     CDS             1374..1838
                     /gene="X"
                     /codon_start=1
                     /product="X protein"
                     /protein_id="ACO05338.1"
                     /db_xref="GI:225676030"
                     /translation="MAARVCCQLGPARDVLYLRPVGAESRGRPVSGPFGTLPSPSSSA
                     VPADHGANLSLRGLPVCAFSSAGPCALRFTSARRMETTVNAHQVLPKVLHKRTLGLSA
                     MSTTDLEAYFKDCVFKDWEEFGEEIRLKIYVLGGCRHKLVCSPAPCNFFTSA"
     gene            1814..2452
                     /gene="C"
     misc_feature    1814..2452
                     /gene="C"
                     /note="nonfunctional precore/core protein due to mutation"
     CDS             1901..2452
                     /gene="C"
                     /codon_start=1
                     /product="core protein"
                     /protein_id="ACO05337.1"
                     /db_xref="GI:225676029"
                     /translation="MDIDHYKEFGASVELLSFLPSDFFPSIRDLLDTASALYREALES
                     PEHCSPHHTALRQAILCWGELMNLATWVGSNLEDPASRELVVGYVNVNTGLKIRQLLW
                     FHISCLTFGRETVLEYLVSFGVWIRTPPAYRPPNAPILSTLPETTVVRRRGRSPRRRT
                     PSPRRRRSQSPRRRRSQSREHQC"
ORIGIN      
        1 ctccacaaca ttccaccaag ctctgctaga tcccagagtg aagggcctat attttcctgc
       61 tggtggctcc agttccggaa cagtaaaccc tgttccgact actgcctcac ccatatcgtc
      121 aatcttctcg atgactgggg accctgcacc gaacatggag agcacaacat caggattcct
      181 aggacccctg ctcgtgttac aggcggggtt tttcttgttg acaagaatcc tcacaatacc
      241 acagagtcta gactcgtggt ggacttctct caattttcta gggggagcac ccacgtgtcg
      301 tggccaaaat tcgcagtccc caacctccaa tcactcacca acctcctgtc ctccaatttg
      361 tcctggctat cgctggatgt gcctgcggcg ttttatcata ttcctcttca tcctgctgct
      421 atgcctcatc ttcttgttgg ttcttgtgga ctaccgaggt atgttgcccg tttgtcctct
      481 acttccagga acatcaacta ccagcacggg accatgcaag acctgcacga ctcctgctca
      541 aggaacctct atgtttccct cttgttgctg tacaaaacct tcggacggaa actgcacttg
      601 tattcccatc ccatcatcct gggctttcgc aagattccta tgggattggg cctcagtccg
      661 tttctcatgg ctcagattac tagtgccatt tgttcagtgg ttcgtagggc tttcccccac
      721 tgtttggctt tcagttatgt ggatgatgtg gtattggggg ccaagtctgt acaacatctt
      781 gagtcccttt ttacctctat taccaatttt cttttgtctt tgggtatacg tttaaaccct
      841 aataaaacca aacgctgggg ttactccctt aacttcatgg gatatgtaat tggaagttgg
      901 ggtactttac cgcaggagca tattgtactg aaaatcaagc aatgttttcg taaactacct
      961 gtaaatagac ctattgattg gaaagtatgt caaagaattg tgggtctttt gggctttgct
     1021 gcccctttta cacaatgtgg ctatcctgcc ttgatgcctt tatatgcatg tatacaatct
     1081 aagcaggctt tcactttctc gccaacttat aaggcctttc tgtgtaaaca atatctgaac
     1141 ctttaccccg ttgcccggca acggtcaggt ctctgccagg tgtttgctga cgcaaccccc
     1201 actggatggg gcttggccat aggccatcag cgcatgcgtg gaacctttgt ggctcctctg
     1261 ccgatccata ctgcggaact cctagcagct tgttttgctc gcagccggtc tggggcaaaa
     1321 cttatcggca ccgacaactc cgttgtcctc tctcggaaat acacctcctt tccatggctg
     1381 ctcgggtgtg ctgccaactg ggtcctgcgc gggacgtcct ttatctacgt cccgtcggcg
     1441 ctgaatcccg cggacgaccc gtctcggggc cgtttgggac tctaccgtcc ccttcttcat
     1501 ctgccgttcc ggccgaccac ggggcgaacc tctctttacg cggtctcccc gtctgtgcct
     1561 tctcatctgc cggaccgtgt gcacttcgct tcacctctgc acgtcgcatg gagaccaccg
     1621 tgaacgccca ccaggtcttg cccaaggtct tacataagag gactcttgga ctctcagcaa
     1681 tgtcaacgac cgaccttgag gcatacttca aagactgtgt gtttaaagac tgggaggagt
     1741 ttggggagga gattaggtta aagatttatg tactaggagg ctgtaggcat aaattggtct
     1801 gttcaccagc accatgcaac tttttcacct ctgcctaatc atctcatgtt catgtcctac
     1861 tgttcaagcc tccaagctgt gccttgggtg gctttagggc atggacattg accactataa
     1921 agaatttgga gcttccgtgg agttactctc ttttttgcct tctgacttct ttccttctat
     1981 tcgagatctc ctcgacaccg cctctgctct gtatcgggag gccttagagt ctccggaaca
     2041 ttgttcacct caccatacag cactcaggca agctattctg tgttggggtg agttgatgaa
     2101 tctggccacc tgggtgggaa gtaatttgga agacccagca tccagggaat tagtagtcgg
     2161 ctatgtcaat gttaatacgg gcctaaaaat cagacaacta ttgtggtttc acatctcctg
     2221 tcttaccttt ggaagagaaa ctgttcttga gtatttggtg tcttttggag tgtggattcg
     2281 cactcctccc gcttacagac caccaaatgc ccctatctta tcaacacttc cggaaactac
     2341 tgttgttaga cgacgaggca ggtcccctag aagaagaact ccctcgcctc gcagacgaag
     2401 gtctcaatcg ccgcgtcgca gaagatctca atctcgggaa catcaatgtt agtatccctt
     2461 ggactcataa ggtgggaaac tttactgggc tttattcttc tactgtacct gtctttaatc
     2521 ctgagtggca aactccctcc tttcctcaca ttcatttaca ggaggacatt attaatagat
     2581 gtgaacaatt tgtgggccct cttacagtta atgaaaaaag gagattaaaa ttaattatgc
     2641 ctgctaggtt ctatcctaac attaccaaat atttgccctt ggacaaaggc attaaaccgt
     2701 attatcctga atatgcagtt aatcattact tcaaaactag gcattattta catacgctgt
     2761 ggaaggctgg cattctatat aagagagaaa ccacacgcag cgcctcattt tgtgggtcac
     2821 catattcttg ggaacaagag ctacagcatg ggaggttggt cttccaaacc tcgacaaggc
     2881 atggggacga atctttctgt tcccaatcct ctgggattct ttcccgatca ccaattggac
     2941 cctgcgttcg gagccaactc aaacagtcca gattgggact tcaaccccaa caaggatcac
     3001 tggccagagg caaatcaggt aggagcggga gcattcgggc cagggttcac cccaccacac
     3061 ggcggtcttt tggggtggag ccctcaggct cagggcatat taacaacagt gccagcagca
     3121 cctcctcctg cctccaccaa tcggcagtca ggaagacagc ctactcccat ctctccacct
     3181 ctaagagaca gtcatcctca ggccatgcag tggaa
//

LOCUS       FJ787471                3215 bp    DNA     circular VRL 30-MAR-2009
DEFINITION  Hepatitis B virus isolate S1538-6, complete genome.
ACCESSION   FJ787471
VERSION     FJ787471.1  GI:225676033
KEYWORDS    .
SOURCE      Hepatitis B virus
  ORGANISM  Hepatitis B virus
            Viruses; Retro-transcribing viruses; Hepadnaviridae;
            Orthohepadnavirus.
REFERENCE   1  (bases 1 to 3215)
  AUTHORS   Liu,Y., Wang,Y., Xu,Z., Wang,C., Ren,X., Dai,J. and Xu,D.
  TITLE     Hepatitis B virus full-length genome isolated from a patient
  JOURNAL   Unpublished
REFERENCE   2  (bases 1 to 3215)
  AUTHORS   Liu,Y., Wang,Y., Xu,Z., Wang,C., Ren,X., Dai,J. and Xu,D.
  TITLE     Direct Submission
  JOURNAL   Submitted (24-FEB-2009) Viral Hepatitis Research Laboratory,
            Institute of Infectious Diseases, The 302 Hospital of PLA, 100 Xi
            Si Huan Middle Road, Beijing 100039, China
FEATURES             Location/Qualifiers
     source          1..3215
                     /organism="Hepatitis B virus"
                     /mol_type="genomic DNA"
                     /serotype="Adrq+"
                     /isolate="S1538-6"
                     /isolation_source="serum from patient with HBV-associated
                     liver cirrhosis"
                     /host="Homo sapiens"
                     /db_xref="taxon:10407"
                     /country="China"
                     /collection_date="17-Jan-2008"
                     /note="genotype: C2"
     gene            join(2307..3215,1..1623)
                     /gene="P"
     CDS             join(2307..3215,1..1623)
                     /gene="P"
                     /codon_start=1
                     /product="polymerase"
                     /protein_id="ACO05341.1"
                     /db_xref="GI:225676034"
                     /translation="MPLSYQHFRKLLLLDDEAGPLEEELPRLADEGLNRRVAEDLNLG
                     NINVSIPWTHKVGNFTGLYSSTVPVFNPEWQTPSFPHIHLQEDIINRCEQFVGPLTVN
                     EKRRLKLIMPARFYPNITKYLPLDKGIKPYYPEHAVNHYFKTRHYLHTLWKAGILYKR
                     ETTRSASFCGSPYSWEQELQHGRLVFQTSTRHGDESFCSQSSGILSRSPVGPCVRSQL
                     KQSRLGLQPQQGSLARGKSGRSGSIRARVHPTTRRFFGVEPSGSGHINNSASSTSSCL
                     HQSAVRKTAYSHLSTSKRQSSSGHAVELHNIPPSSARSQSEGPIFSCWWLQFRNSKPR
                     SDYCLTHIVNLLEDWGPCTEHGEHNIRIPRTPARVTGGVFLVDKNPHNTTESRLVVDF
                     SQFSRGSTHVSWPKFAVPNLQSLTNLLSSNLSWLSLDVSAAFYHIPLHPAAMPHLLVG
                     SCGLPRYVARLSSTSRNINYQHGTMQDLHDSCSRNLYVSLLLLYKTFGRKLHLYSHPI
                     ILGFRKIPMGLGLSPFLMAQFTSAICSVVRRAFPHCLAFSYVDDVVLGAKSVQHLESL
                     FTSITNFLLSLGIHLNPNKTKRWGYSLNFMGYVIGSWGTLPQEHIVLKIKQCFRKLPV
                     NRPIDWKVCQRIVGLLGFAAPFTQCGYPALMPLYACIQSKQAFTFSPTYKAFLCKQYL
                     NLYPVARQRSGLCQVFADATPTGWGLAIGHQRMRGTFVAPLPIHTAELLAACFARSRS
                     GAKLIGTDNSVVLSRKYTSFPWLLGCAANWILRGTSFVYVPSALNPADDPSRGRLGLY
                     RPLLHLPFRPTTGRTSLYAVSPSVPSHLPDRVHFASPLHVAWRPP"
     gene            join(2848..3215,1..835)
                     /gene="S"
     CDS             join(2848..3215,1..835)
                     /gene="S"
                     /note="pre-S1/pre-S2/S"
                     /codon_start=1
                     /product="large S protein"
                     /protein_id="ACO05342.1"
                     /db_xref="GI:225676035"
                     /translation="MGGWSSKPRQGMGTNLSVPNPLGFFPDHQLDPAFGANSNSPDWD
                     FNPNKDHWPEANQVGAGAFGPGFTPPHGGFLGWSPQAQGTLTTVPAAPPPASTNRQSG
                     RQPTPISPPLRDSHPQAMQWNSTTFHQALLDPRVKGLYFPAGGSSSGTVNPVPTTASP
                     ISSIFSRTGDPAPNMESTTSGFLGPLLVLQAGFFLLTRILTIPQSLDSWWTSLNFLGG
                     APTCRGQNSQSPTSNHSPTSCPPICPGYRWMCLRRFIIFLFILLLCLIFLLVLVDYRG
                     MLPACPLLPGTSTTSTGPCKTCTTPAQGTSMFPSCCCTKPSDGNCTCIPIPSSWAFAR
                     FLWDWASVRFSWLSLLVPFVQWFVGLSPTVWLSVMWMMWYWGPSLYNILSPFLPLLPI
                     FFCLWVYI"
     CDS             join(3205..3215,1..835)
                     /gene="S"
                     /note="pre-S2/S"
                     /codon_start=1
                     /product="middle S protein"
                     /protein_id="ACO05347.1"
                     /db_xref="GI:225676040"
                     /translation="MQWNSTTFHQALLDPRVKGLYFPAGGSSSGTVNPVPTTASPISS
                     IFSRTGDPAPNMESTTSGFLGPLLVLQAGFFLLTRILTIPQSLDSWWTSLNFLGGAPT
                     CRGQNSQSPTSNHSPTSCPPICPGYRWMCLRRFIIFLFILLLCLIFLLVLVDYRGMLP
                     ACPLLPGTSTTSTGPCKTCTTPAQGTSMFPSCCCTKPSDGNCTCIPIPSSWAFARFLW
                     DWASVRFSWLSLLVPFVQWFVGLSPTVWLSVMWMMWYWGPSLYNILSPFLPLLPIFFC
                     LWVYI"
     CDS             155..835
                     /gene="S"
                     /note="HBsAg"
                     /codon_start=1
                     /product="S protein"
                     /protein_id="ACO05346.1"
                     /db_xref="GI:225676039"
                     /translation="MESTTSGFLGPLLVLQAGFFLLTRILTIPQSLDSWWTSLNFLGG
                     APTCRGQNSQSPTSNHSPTSCPPICPGYRWMCLRRFIIFLFILLLCLIFLLVLVDYRG
                     MLPACPLLPGTSTTSTGPCKTCTTPAQGTSMFPSCCCTKPSDGNCTCIPIPSSWAFAR
                     FLWDWASVRFSWLSLLVPFVQWFVGLSPTVWLSVMWMMWYWGPSLYNILSPFLPLLPI
                     FFCLWVYI"
     gene            1374..1838
                     /gene="X"
     CDS             1374..1838
                     /gene="X"
                     /codon_start=1
                     /product="X protein"
                     /protein_id="ACO05344.1"
                     /db_xref="GI:225676037"
                     /translation="MAARVCCQLDPARDVLCLRPVGAESRGRPVSGPFGTLPSPSSSA
                     VPADHGANLSLRGLPVCAFSSAGPCALRFTSARRMETTVNAHQVLPKVLHKRTLGLSA
                     MSTTDLEAYFKDCVFKDWEEFGEEIRLKIYVLGGCRHKLVCSPAPCNFFTSA"
     gene            1814..2452
                     /gene="C"
     CDS             1814..2452
                     /gene="C"
                     /codon_start=1
                     /product="precore/core protein"
                     /protein_id="ACO05343.1"
                     /db_xref="GI:225676036"
                     /translation="MQLFHLCLIISCSCPTVQASKLCLGWLWGMDIDHYKEFGASVEL
                     LPFLPSDFFPSIRDLLDTASALYREALESPEHCSPHHTALRQAILCWGELMNLATWVG
                     SNLEDPASRELVVGYVNVNMGLKIRQLLWFHISCLTFGRETVLEYLVSFGVWIRTPPA
                     YRPPNAPILSTLPETTVIRRRGRSPRRRTPSPRRRRSQSPRRRRSQSREHQC"
     CDS             1901..2452
                     /gene="C"
                     /codon_start=1
                     /product="core protein"
                     /protein_id="ACO05345.1"
                     /db_xref="GI:225676038"
                     /translation="MDIDHYKEFGASVELLPFLPSDFFPSIRDLLDTASALYREALES
                     PEHCSPHHTALRQAILCWGELMNLATWVGSNLEDPASRELVVGYVNVNMGLKIRQLLW
                     FHISCLTFGRETVLEYLVSFGVWIRTPPAYRPPNAPILSTLPETTVIRRRGRSPRRRT
                     PSPRRRRSQSPRRRRSQSREHQC"
ORIGIN      
        1 ctccacaaca ttccaccaag ctctgctaga tcccagagtg aagggcctat attttcctgc
       61 tggtggctcc agttccggaa cagtaaaccc cgttccgact actgcctcac ccatatcgtc
      121 aatcttctcg aggactgggg accctgcacc gaacatggag agcacaacat caggattcct
      181 aggacccctg ctcgtgttac aggcggggtt tttcttgttg acaagaatcc tcacaatacc
      241 acagagtcta gactcgtggt ggacttctct caattttcta gggggagcac ccacgtgtcg
      301 tggccaaaat tcgcagtccc caacctccaa tcactcacca acctcctgtc ctccaatttg
      361 tcctggctat cgctggatgt gtctgcggcg ttttatcata ttcctcttca tcctgctgct
      421 atgcctcatc ttcttgttgg ttcttgtgga ctaccgaggt atgttgcccg cttgtcctct
      481 acttccagga acatcaacta ccagcacggg accatgcaag acctgcacga ctcctgctca
      541 aggaacctct atgtttccct cttgttgctg tacaaaacct tcggacggaa attgcacttg
      601 tattcccatc ccatcatcct gggctttcgc aagattccta tgggattggg cctcagtccg
      661 tttctcatgg ctcagtttac tagtgccatt tgttcagtgg ttcgtagggc tttcccccac
      721 tgtttggctt tcagttatgt ggatgatgtg gtattggggg ccaagtctgt acaacatctt
      781 gagtcccttt ttacctctat taccaatttt cttttgtctt tgggtataca tttaaaccct
      841 aataaaacca aacgctgggg ttactccctt aacttcatgg gatatgtaat tggaagttgg
      901 ggtactttac cgcaggagca tattgtactg aaaatcaagc aatgttttcg taaactacct
      961 gtaaatagac ctattgattg gaaagtatgt caaagaattg tgggtctttt gggctttgct
     1021 gcccctttta cacaatgtgg ctatcctgcc ttgatgcctt tatatgcatg tatacaatct
     1081 aagcaggctt tcactttctc gccaacttat aaggcctttc tgtgtaaaca atatctgaac
     1141 ctttaccccg ttgcccggca acggtcaggt ctctgccaag tgtttgctga cgcaaccccc
     1201 actggatggg gcttggccat aggccatcag cgcatgcgtg gaacctttgt ggctcctctg
     1261 ccgatccata ctgcggaact cctagcagct tgttttgctc gcagccggtc tggggcaaaa
     1321 cttatcggca ccgacaactc cgttgtcctc tctcggaaat acacctcctt tccatggctg
     1381 ctcgggtgtg ctgccaactg gatcctgcgc gggacgtcct ttgtctacgt cccgtcggcg
     1441 ctgaatcccg cggacgaccc gtctcggggc cgtttgggac tctaccgtcc ccttcttcat
     1501 ctgccgttcc ggccgaccac ggggcgaacc tctctttacg cggtctcccc gtctgtgcct
     1561 tctcatctgc cggaccgtgt gcacttcgct tcacctctgc acgtcgcatg gagaccaccg
     1621 tgaacgccca ccaggtcttg cccaaggtct tacataagag gactcttgga ctctcagcaa
     1681 tgtcaacgac cgaccttgag gcatacttca aagactgtgt gtttaaagac tgggaggagt
     1741 ttggggagga gattaggtta aagatttatg tactaggagg ctgtaggcat aaattggtct
     1801 gttcaccagc accatgcaac tttttcacct ctgcctaatc atctcatgtt catgtcctac
     1861 tgttcaagcc tccaagctgt gccttgggtg gctttggggc atggacattg accactataa
     1921 agaatttgga gcttccgtgg agttactccc ttttttgcct tctgacttct tcccttctat
     1981 tcgagatctc ctcgacaccg cctctgctct gtatcgggag gccttagagt ctccggaaca
     2041 ttgttcacct caccatacag cactcaggca agccattctg tgttggggtg agttgatgaa
     2101 tctggccacc tgggtgggaa gtaatttgga agacccagca tccagggaat tagtagtcgg
     2161 ctatgtcaat gttaatatgg gcctaaaaat cagacaacta ttgtggtttc acatctcctg
     2221 tcttactttt ggaagagaaa ctgttcttga gtatttggtg tcttttggag tgtggattcg
     2281 cactcctccc gcttacagac caccaaatgc ccctatctta tcaacacttc cggaaactac
     2341 tgttattaga cgacgaggca ggtcccctag aagaagaact ccctcgcctc gcagacgaag
     2401 gtctcaatcg ccgcgtcgca gaagatctca atctcgggaa catcaatgtt agtatccctt
     2461 ggactcataa ggtgggaaac tttactgggc tttattcttc tactgtacct gtctttaatc
     2521 ctgagtggca aactccctcc tttcctcaca ttcatttaca ggaggacatt attaatagat
     2581 gtgaacaatt tgtgggccct cttacagtta atgaaaaacg gagattaaaa ttaattatgc
     2641 ctgctaggtt ctatcctaac attaccaaat atttgccctt ggacaaaggc atcaaaccgt
     2701 attatcctga acatgcagtt aatcattact tcaaaactag gcattattta catactctgt
     2761 ggaaggctgg cattctatat aagagagaaa ccacacgcag cgcctcattt tgtgggtcac
     2821 catattcttg ggaacaagag ctacagcatg ggaggttggt cttccaaacc tcgacaaggc
     2881 atggggacga atctttctgt tcccaatcct ctgggattct ttcccgatca ccagttggac
     2941 cctgcgttcg gagccaactc aaacagtcca gattgggact tcaaccccaa caaggatcac
     3001 tggccagagg caaatcaggt aggagcggga gcattcgggc cagggttcac cccaccacac
     3061 ggcggttttt tggggtggag ccctcaggct cagggcacat taacaacagt gccagcagca
     3121 cctcctcctg cctccaccaa tcggcagtca ggaagacagc ctactcccat ctctccacct
     3181 ctaagagaca gtcatcctca ggccatgcag tggaa
//

LOCUS       FJ787475                3218 bp    DNA     circular VRL 30-MAR-2009
DEFINITION  Hepatitis B virus isolate CX-2, complete genome.
ACCESSION   FJ787475
VERSION     FJ787475.1  GI:225676057
KEYWORDS    .
SOURCE      Hepatitis B virus
  ORGANISM  Hepatitis B virus
            Viruses; Retro-transcribing viruses; Hepadnaviridae;
            Orthohepadnavirus.
REFERENCE   1  (sites)
  AUTHORS   Liu,Y., Wang,Y., Xu,Z., Wang,C., Ren,X., Dai,J. and Xu,D.
  TITLE     Hepatitis B virus full-length genome isolated from a patient
  JOURNAL   Unpublished
REFERENCE   2  (bases 1 to 3218)
  AUTHORS   Liu,Y., Wang,Y., Xu,Z., Wang,C., Ren,X., Dai,J. and Xu,D.
  TITLE     Direct Submission
  JOURNAL   Submitted (24-FEB-2009) Viral Hepatitis Research Laboratory,
            Institute of Infectious Diseases, The 302 Hospital of PLA, 100 Xi
            Si Huan Middle Road, Beijing 100039, China
FEATURES             Location/Qualifiers
     source          1..3218
                     /organism="Hepatitis B virus"
                     /mol_type="genomic DNA"
                     /serotype="Adw1"
                     /isolate="CX-2"
                     /isolation_source="serum from patient with HBV-associated
                     hepatocellular carcinoma"
                     /host="Homo sapiens"
                     /db_xref="taxon:10407"
                     /country="China"
                     /collection_date="10-Nov-2008"
                     /note="genotype: B2"
     gene            join(2310..3218,1..1623)
                     /gene="P"
     CDS             join(2310..3218,1..1623)
                     /gene="P"
                     /codon_start=1
                     /product="polymerase"
                     /protein_id="ACO05361.1"
                     /db_xref="GI:225676058"
                     /translation="MPLSYQHFRKLLLLDEEAGPLEEELPRLADEGLNRRVAEDLNLG
                     NLNVSIPWTHKVGNFTGLYSSTVPCFNPNWQTPSFPDIHLQEDIVDRCKQFVGPLTVN
                     ENRRLKLIMPARFYPNVTKYLPLDKGIKPYYPEHVVNHYFQTRHYLHTLWKAGILYKR
                     ESTRSASFYGSPYSWEQDLQHGRLVFQTSKRHGDKSFCPQSPGILPRSSVGPCIQSQL
                     RKSRLGPQPAQGQLAGRQQGGSGSIRARVHPSPWGTVGVEPARSGHTHNCASSSSSCL
                     HQSAVRKAADSLISTSKGHSSSGHAMELHHFPPNSSRSQSQGPVLSCWWLQFRNSEPC
                     SEYCLCHIVNLIDDWGPCTEHGEHRIRTPRAPARVTGGVFLVDKNPHNTTESRLVVDL
                     SQFSRGNTRVSWPKFAVPNLQSLTNLLSSNLSWLSLDVSAAFYHLPLHPAAMPHLLVG
                     SSGLSRYVARLSSNSRIINNQHRTMQNLHNACSRNLYVSLMLLYKTYGRKLHLYSHPI
                     ILGFRKIPMGVGLSPFLLAQFTSAICSVVRRAFPHCLAFSYMDDMVLGAKSVQHLESV
                     YAAVTNFLLSLGIHLNPHKTKRWGYSLNFMGYIIGSWGTLPQEHIVQKIKMCFRKLPV
                     NRPIDRKVCQRIVGLLGFAAPFTQCGYPALMPLYACIQAKQAFTFSPTYKAFLSKQYL
                     NLYPVARQRPGLCQVFADATPTGWGLAIGHQRMRGTFVSPLPIHTAELLAACFARSRS
                     GAKLIGTDNSVVLSRKYTSFPWLLGCAANWILRGTSFVYVPSALNPADDPSRGRLGLY
                     RPLLRLSYRPTTGRTSLYADSPSVPSHLPDRVHFASPLHVAWKPP"
     gene            join(2851..3218,1..835)
                     /gene="S"
     CDS             join(2851..3218,1..835)
                     /gene="S"
                     /note="pre-S1/pre-S2/S"
                     /codon_start=1
                     /product="large S protein"
                     /protein_id="ACO05362.1"
                     /db_xref="GI:225676059"
                     /translation="MGGWSSKPRKGMGTNLSVPNPLGFFPDHQLDPAFKANSENPDWD
                     LNPHKDNWPDANKVGVGAFGPGFTPPHGGLLGWSPHAQGILTTVPAAPPPASTNRQSG
                     RQPTPLSPPLRDTHPQAMQWNSTTFHQTLQDPRVRALYFPAGGSSSETVSPAQNTVSA
                     ISSILSTTGDPVPNMENIASGLLGPLLVLQAGFFSLTKILTIPQSLDSWWTSLNFLGE
                     TPVCLGQNSQSQISSHSPTCCPPICPGYRWMCLRRFIIFLCILLLCLIFLLVLLDYQG
                     MLPVCPLIPGSSTTSTGPCKTCTTPAQGTSMFPSCCCTKPTDGNCTCIPIPSSWAFAK
                     YLWVWASVRFSWLSLLVPFVQWFVGLSPTVWLSVIWMIWFWGPSLYNILSPYMPLLPI
                     FFCLWVYI"
     CDS             join(3208..3218,1..835)
                     /gene="S"
                     /note="pre-S2/S"
                     /codon_start=1
                     /product="middle S protein"
                     /protein_id="ACO05366.1"
                     /db_xref="GI:225676063"
                     /translation="MQWNSTTFHQTLQDPRVRALYFPAGGSSSETVSPAQNTVSAISS
                     ILSTTGDPVPNMENIASGLLGPLLVLQAGFFSLTKILTIPQSLDSWWTSLNFLGETPV
                     CLGQNSQSQISSHSPTCCPPICPGYRWMCLRRFIIFLCILLLCLIFLLVLLDYQGMLP
                     VCPLIPGSSTTSTGPCKTCTTPAQGTSMFPSCCCTKPTDGNCTCIPIPSSWAFAKYLW
                     VWASVRFSWLSLLVPFVQWFVGLSPTVWLSVIWMIWFWGPSLYNILSPYMPLLPIFFC
                     LWVYI"
     CDS             155..835
                     /gene="S"
                     /note="HBsAg"
                     /codon_start=1
                     /product="S protein"
                     /protein_id="ACO05365.1"
                     /db_xref="GI:225676062"
                     /translation="MENIASGLLGPLLVLQAGFFSLTKILTIPQSLDSWWTSLNFLGE
                     TPVCLGQNSQSQISSHSPTCCPPICPGYRWMCLRRFIIFLCILLLCLIFLLVLLDYQG
                     MLPVCPLIPGSSTTSTGPCKTCTTPAQGTSMFPSCCCTKPTDGNCTCIPIPSSWAFAK
                     YLWVWASVRFSWLSLLVPFVQWFVGLSPTVWLSVIWMIWFWGPSLYNILSPYMPLLPI
                     FFCLWVYI"
     gene            1374..1841
                     /gene="X"
     CDS             1374..1841
                     /gene="X"
                     /codon_start=1
                     /product="X protein"
                     /protein_id="ACO05364.1"
                     /db_xref="GI:225676061"
                     /translation="MAARLCCQLDPARDVLCLRPVGAESRGRPLPGPLGALPPASPPV
                     VPTDHGAHLSLRGLPVCAFSSAGPCALRFTSARRMETTVNAHRNLPKVLHKRTLGLSA
                     MSTTDLEAYFKDCVFTEWEELGEEIRLKVLFVLGGCRHKLVRSPAPCNFFTSA"
     gene            1817..2455
                     /gene="C"
     misc_feature    1817..2455
                     /gene="C"
                     /note="nonfunctional precore/core protein due to mutation"
     CDS             1904..2455
                     /gene="C"
                     /codon_start=1
                     /product="core protein"
                     /protein_id="ACO05363.1"
                     /db_xref="GI:225676060"
                     /translation="MDIDTYKEFGASVELLSFLPSDFFPSIRDLLDTATALYREALES
                     PEHCSPHHTALRQAILCWGELMNLATWVGSNLEDQASRDLVVGYVNVNMGLKLRQLLW
                     FHISCLTFGRETVLEYLVSFGVWIRTPPAYRPPNAPILSTLPETTVVRRRGRSPRRRT
                     PSPRRRRSQSPRRRRSKSRESQC"
ORIGIN      
        1 ctccaccact ttccaccaaa ctcttcaaga tcccagagtc agggccctgt actttcctgc
       61 tggtggctcc agttcagaaa cagtgagccc tgctcagaat actgtctctg ccatatcgtc
      121 aatcttatcg acgactgggg accctgtacc gaacatggag aacatcgcat caggactcct
      181 agggcccctg ctcgtgttac aggcggggtt tttctcgttg acaaaaatcc tcacaatacc
      241 acagagtcta gactcgtggt ggacctctct caattttcta ggggaaacac ccgtgtgtct
      301 tggccaaaat tcgcagtccc aaatctccag tcactcacca acctgttgtc ctccaatttg
      361 tcctggttat cgctggatgt gtctgcggcg ttttatcatc ttcctctgca tcctgctgct
      421 atgcctcatc ttcttgttgg ttcttctgga ctatcaaggt atgttgcccg tttgtcctct
      481 aattccagga tcatcaacaa ccagcaccgg accatgcaaa acctgcacaa cgcctgctca
      541 aggaacctct atgtttccct catgttgctg tacaaaacct acggacggaa actgcacctg
      601 tattcccatc ccatcatctt gggctttcgc aaaataccta tgggtgtggg cctcagtccg
      661 tttctcttgg ctcagtttac tagtgccatt tgttcagtgg ttcgtagggc tttcccccac
      721 tgtctggctt tcagttatat ggatgatatg gttttggggg ccaagtctgt acaacatctt
      781 gagtccgtat atgccgctgt taccaatttt cttttgtctt tgggtataca tttaaaccct
      841 cacaaaacaa aaagatgggg atattccctt aacttcatgg gatatataat tgggagttgg
      901 ggcacattgc cacaggaaca tattgtacaa aaaatcaaaa tgtgttttag gaaacttcct
      961 gtaaacaggc ctattgatcg gaaggtatgt caacgaattg tgggtctttt ggggtttgcc
     1021 gcccctttta cgcaatgtgg atatcctgct ttaatgcctt tatatgcatg tatacaagca
     1081 aaacaggctt ttactttctc gccaacttac aaggcctttc taagtaaaca gtacctgaac
     1141 ctttaccccg ttgctcggca acggcctggt ctgtgccaag tgtttgctga cgcaaccccc
     1201 actggttggg gcttggccat cggccatcag cgcatgcgtg gaacctttgt gtctccactg
     1261 ccgatccata ctgcggaact cctagccgct tgttttgctc gcagcaggtc tggagcaaaa
     1321 ctcatcggga ctgacaattc tgtcgtgctc tcccgcaagt atacatcatt tccatggctg
     1381 ctaggctgtg ctgccaactg gatcctgcgc gggacgtcct ttgtttacgt cccgtcggcg
     1441 ctgaatcccg cggacgaccc ctcccggggc cgcttggggc tctaccgccc gcttctccgc
     1501 ctgtcgtacc gaccgaccac ggggcgcacc tctctttacg cggactcccc gtctgtgcct
     1561 tctcatctgc cggaccgtgt gcacttcgct tcacctctgc acgtcgcatg gaaaccaccg
     1621 tgaacgccca caggaacctg cccaaggtct tgcataagag gactcttgga ctttcagcaa
     1681 tgtcaacgac cgaccttgag gcatacttca aagactgtgt gtttactgag tgggaggagt
     1741 tgggggagga gattaggtta aaggtcttgt ttgtactagg aggctgtagg cataaattgg
     1801 tgcgttcacc agcaccatgc aactttttca cctctgccta atcatctctt gttcatgtcc
     1861 tactgttcaa gcctccaagc tgtgccttgg gtggctttag gacatggaca ttgacacgta
     1921 taaagaattt ggagcttctg tggagttact ctcttttttg ccttctgact tctttccttc
     1981 tattcgagat ctcctcgaca ccgccactgc tttgtatcgg gaggccttag agtctccgga
     2041 acattgttca cctcaccata cggcactcag gcaagctatc ctgtgttggg gtgagttgat
     2101 gaatctagcc acctgggtgg gaagcaattt ggaagatcaa gcatccaggg atttagtagt
     2161 cggctatgtt aacgttaata tgggcctaaa actcagacaa ctattgtggt ttcacatttc
     2221 ctgtcttact tttgggagag aaactgttct tgaatatttg gtatcttttg gagtgtggat
     2281 tcgcacccct cctgcatata gaccaccaaa tgcccctatc ttatcaacac ttccggaaac
     2341 tactgttgtt agacgaagag gcaggtcccc tagaagaaga actccctcgc ctcgcagacg
     2401 aaggtctcaa tcgccgcgtc gcagaagatc taaatctcgg gaatctcaat gttagtattc
     2461 cttggacaca taaggtggga aactttacgg ggctctattc ttctacggta ccttgcttta
     2521 atcctaattg gcaaactcct tcctttcctg atattcattt gcaggaagac attgttgata
     2581 gatgtaagca atttgtgggg ccccttacag taaatgaaaa caggagacta aaattaatta
     2641 tgcctgctag gttttatccc aatgttacta aatatttgcc cttagataaa gggatcaaac
     2701 cgtattatcc agagcatgtc gttaatcatt acttccagac gagacattat ttacacactc
     2761 tttggaaggc ggggatctta tataaaagag agtccacacg tagcgcctcc ttttacgggt
     2821 caccctattc ttgggaacaa gatctacagc atgggaggtt ggtcttccaa acctcgaaaa
     2881 ggcatgggga caaatctttc tgtccccaat cccctgggat tcttccccga tcatcagttg
     2941 gaccctgcat tcaaagccaa ctcagaaaat ccagattggg acctcaaccc gcacaaggac
     3001 aactggccgg acgccaacaa ggtgggagtg ggagcattcg ggccagggtt cacccctccc
     3061 catgggggac tgttggggtg gagcccgcac gctcagggca tactcacaac tgtgccagca
     3121 gctcctcctc ctgcctccac caatcggcag tcaggaaggc agccgactcc cttatctcca
     3181 cctctaaggg acactcatcc tcaggccatg caatggaa
//

LOCUS       FJ787476                3215 bp    DNA     circular VRL 30-MAR-2009
DEFINITION  Hepatitis B virus isolate CX-3, complete genome.
ACCESSION   FJ787476
VERSION     FJ787476.1  GI:225676064
KEYWORDS    .
SOURCE      Hepatitis B virus
  ORGANISM  Hepatitis B virus
            Viruses; Retro-transcribing viruses; Hepadnaviridae;
            Orthohepadnavirus.
REFERENCE   1  (bases 1 to 3215)
  AUTHORS   Liu,Y., Wang,Y., Xu,Z., Wang,C., Ren,X., Dai,J. and Xu,D.
  TITLE     Hepatitis B virus full-length genome isolated from a patient
  JOURNAL   Unpublished
REFERENCE   2  (bases 1 to 3215)
  AUTHORS   Liu,Y., Wang,Y., Xu,Z., Wang,C., Ren,X., Dai,J. and Xu,D.
  TITLE     Direct Submission
  JOURNAL   Submitted (24-FEB-2009) Viral Hepatitis Research Laboratory,
            Institute of Infectious Diseases, The 302 Hospital of PLA, 100 Xi
            Si Huan Middle Road, Beijing 100039, China
FEATURES             Location/Qualifiers
     source          1..3215
                     /organism="Hepatitis B virus"
                     /mol_type="genomic DNA"
                     /serotype="Adw1"
                     /isolate="CX-3"
                     /isolation_source="serum from patient with HBV-associated
                     hepatocellular carcinoma"
                     /host="Homo sapiens"
                     /db_xref="taxon:10407"
                     /country="China"
                     /collection_date="10-Nov-2008"
                     /note="genotype: B2"
     gene            join(2307..3215,1..1623)
                     /gene="P"
     CDS             join(2307..3215,1..1623)
                     /gene="P"
                     /codon_start=1
                     /product="polymerase"
                     /protein_id="ACO05367.1"
                     /db_xref="GI:225676065"
                     /translation="MPLSYQHFRKLLLLDEEAGPLEEELPRLADEGLNRRVAEDLNLG
                     NLNVSIPWTHKVGNFTGLYSSTVPCFNPNWQTPSFPDIHLQEDIVDRCKQFVGPLTVN
                     ENRRLKLIMPARFYPNVTKYLPLDKGIKPYYPEHVVNHYFQTRHYLHTLWKAGILYKR
                     ESTRSASFCGSPYSWEQDLQHGRLVFQTSKRHGDKSFCPQSPGILPRSSVGPCIQSQL
                     RKSRLGPQPAQGQLAGRQQGGSGSIRARVHPSPWGTVGVEPARSGPTHNCASSSSSCL
                     HQSAVRKAAYSLISTSKGHSSSGHAVELHHFPPNSSKSQSQGPVLSCWWLQFRNSEPC
                     SEYCLCHIVNLIEDWGPCTEHGEHRIRTPRTPARVTGGVFLVDKNPHNTTESRLVVDF
                     SQFSRGNTRVSWPKFAVPNLQSLTNLLSSNLTWLSLDVSAAFYHLPLHPAAMPHLLVG
                     SSGLSRYVARLSSNSRIINNQRRTMQNLHDACSRNLYVSLMLLYKTYGRKLHLYSHPI
                     ILGFRKIPMGVGLSPFLLAQFTSAICSVVRRAFPHCLAFSYMDDMVLGAKSVQHLESV
                     YAAVTNFLLSLGIHLNPHKTKRWGYSLNFMGYIIGSWGTLPQEHIVQKIKMCFRKLPV
                     NRPIDWKVCQRIVGLLGFAAPFTQCGYPALMPLYACIQAKQAFTFSPTYKAFLSKQYL
                     NLYPVARQRPGLCQVFADATPTGWGLAIGHQRMRGTFVSPLPIHTAELLAACFARSRS
                     GAKLIGTDNSVVLSRKYTSFPWLLGCTANWILRGTSFVYVPSALNPADDPSRGRLELY
                     RPLLRLPYRPTTGRTSLYADSPSVPSHLPDRVHFASPLHVAWKPP"
     gene            join(2848..3215,1..361)
                     /gene="S"
     CDS             join(2848..3215,1..361)
                     /gene="S"
                     /note="pre-S1/pre-S2/S"
                     /codon_start=1
                     /product="truncated large S protein"
                     /protein_id="ACO05369.1"
                     /db_xref="GI:225676067"
                     /translation="MGGWSSKPRKGMGTNLSVPNPLGFFPDHQLDPAFKANSENPDWD
                     LNPHKDNWPDANKVGVGAFGPGFTPPHGGLLGWSPHAQGLLTTVPAAPPPASTNRQSG
                     RQPTPLSPPLRDTHPQAMQWNSTTFHQTLQNPRVRALYFPAGGSSSGTVSPAQNTVSA
                     ISSILSKTGDPVPNMENIASGLLGPLLVLQAGFFLLTKILTIPQSLDSWWTSLNFLGG
                     TPVCLGQNSQSQISSHSPTCCPPI"
     misc_feature    join(3205..3215,1..835)
                     /gene="P"
                     /note="nonfunctional middle S protein due to mutation;
                     pre-S2/S"
     misc_feature    155..835
                     /gene="P"
                     /note="nonfunctional S protein due to mutation; HBsAg"
     gene            1374..1838
                     /gene="X"
     CDS             1374..1838
                     /gene="X"
                     /codon_start=1
                     /product="X protein"
                     /protein_id="ACO05368.1"
                     /db_xref="GI:225676066"
                     /translation="MAARLYCQLDPARDVLCLRPVGAESRGRPFPGPLGALPPASPPA
                     VPTDHGAHLSLRGLPVCAFSSAGPCALRFTSARRMETTVNAHRNLPKVLHKRTLGLSA
                     MSTTDLEAYFKDCVFTEWEELGEEIRLMIFVLRGCRHKLVRSPAPCNFFTSA"
     gene            1814..2452
                     /gene="C"
     misc_feature    1814..2452
                     /gene="C"
                     /note="nonfunctional precore/core protein due to mutation"
     CDS             1901..1984
                     /gene="C"
                     /codon_start=1
                     /product="truncated core protein"
                     /protein_id="ACO05370.1"
                     /db_xref="GI:225676068"
                     /translation="MDIDTYKEFGASVELLSFLPSDFFPSI"
ORIGIN      
        1 ctccaccact ttccaccaaa ctcttcaaaa tcccagagtc agggccctgt actttcctgc
       61 tggtggctcc agttcaggaa cagtgagccc tgctcagaat actgtctctg ccatatcgtc
      121 aatcttatcg aagactgggg accctgtacc gaacatggag aacatcgcat caggactcct
      181 aggacccctg ctcgtgttac aggcggggtt tttcttgttg acaaaaatcc tcacaatacc
      241 acagagtcta gactcgtggt ggacttctct caattttcta gggggaacac ccgtgtgtct
      301 tggccaaaat tcgcagtccc aaatctccag tcactcacca acctgttgtc ctccaatttg
      361 acctggttat cgctggatgt gtctgcggcg ttttatcatc ttcctctgca tcctgctgct
      421 atgcctcatc ttcttgttgg ttcttctgga ctatcaaggt atgttgcccg tttgtcctct
      481 aattccagga tcatcaacaa ccagcgccgg accatgcaaa acctgcacga cgcctgctca
      541 aggaacctct atgtttccct catgttgctg tacaaaacct acggacggaa actgcacctg
      601 tattcccatc ccatcatctt gggctttcgc aaaataccta tgggtgtggg cctcagtccg
      661 tttctcttgg ctcagtttac tagtgccatt tgttcagtgg ttcgtagggc tttcccccac
      721 tgtctggctt tcagttatat ggatgatatg gttttggggg ccaagtctgt acaacatctt
      781 gagtccgttt atgccgctgt taccaatttt cttttgtctt tgggtataca tttaaaccct
      841 cacaaaacaa aaagatgggg atattccctt aacttcatgg gatatataat tgggagttgg
      901 ggcacattgc cacaggaaca tattgtacaa aaaatcaaaa tgtgttttag gaaacttcct
      961 gtaaacaggc ctattgattg gaaagtatgt caacgaattg tgggtctttt ggggtttgcc
     1021 gcccctttta cgcaatgtgg atatcctgct ttaatgcctt tatatgcatg tatacaagca
     1081 aaacaggctt ttactttctc gccaacttac aaggcctttc taagtaaaca gtatctgaac
     1141 ctttaccccg ttgctcggca acggcctggt ctgtgccaag tgtttgctga cgcaaccccc
     1201 actggttggg gcttggccat cggccatcag cgcatgcgtg gaacctttgt gtctcctctg
     1261 ccgatccata ctgcggaact cctagccgct tgttttgctc gcagcaggtc tggagcgaaa
     1321 ctcatcggga ctgacaattc tgtcgtgctc tcccgcaagt atacatcatt tccatggctg
     1381 ctaggctgta ctgccaactg gatcctgcgc gggacgtcct ttgtttacgt cccgtcggcg
     1441 ctgaatcccg cggacgaccc ttcccggggc cgcttggagc tctaccgccc gcttctccgc
     1501 ctgccgtacc gaccgaccac ggggcgcacc tctctttacg cggactcccc gtctgtgcct
     1561 tctcatctgc cggaccgtgt gcacttcgct tcacctctgc acgtcgcatg gaaaccaccg
     1621 tgaacgccca caggaacctg cccaaggtct tgcataagag gactcttgga ctttcagcaa
     1681 tgtcaacgac cgaccttgag gcatacttca aagactgtgt gtttactgag tgggaggaat
     1741 tgggggagga gattaggtta atgatctttg tactaagagg ctgtaggcat aaattggtgc
     1801 gttcaccagc accatgcaac tttttcacct ctgcctaatc atctcttgtt catgtcctac
     1861 tgttcaagcc tccaagctgt gccttgggtg gctttaggac atggacattg acacgtataa
     1921 agaatttgga gcttctgtgg agttactctc ttttttgcct tctgacttct ttccttctat
     1981 ttgagatctc ctcgacaccg ccactgcttt gtatcgggag gccttggagt ctccggaaca
     2041 ttgttcacct caccatacgg cactcaggca agctatcctg tgttggggtg agttgatgaa
     2101 tctagccacc tgggtgggaa gcaatttgga agatcaagca tccagggatt tagtagtcgg
     2161 ctatgttaac gttaatatgg gcctaaaact cagacaacta ttgtggtttc acatttcctg
     2221 tcttactttt gggagagaaa ctgttcttga atatttggta tcttttggag tgtggattcg
     2281 cacccctcct gcatatagac caccaaatgc ccctatctta tcaacacttc cggaaactac
     2341 tgttgttaga cgaagaggca ggtcccctag aagaagaact ccctcgcctc gcagacgaag
     2401 gtctcaatcg ccgcgtcgca gaagatctaa atctcgggaa tctcaatgtt agtattcctt
     2461 ggacacataa ggtgggaaac tttacggggc tttattcttc tacggtacct tgctttaatc
     2521 ctaattggca aactccttcc tttcctgata ttcatttgca ggaagacatt gttgatagat
     2581 gtaagcaatt tgtggggccc cttacagtaa atgaaaacag gagactaaaa ttaattatgc
     2641 ctgctaggtt ttatcccaat gttactaaat atttgccctt agataaaggg atcaaaccgt
     2701 attatccaga gcatgtcgtt aatcattact tccagacgcg acattattta cacactcttt
     2761 ggaaggcggg gatcttatat aaaagagagt ccacacgtag cgcctcattt tgcgggtcac
     2821 cctattcttg ggaacaagat ctacagcatg ggaggttggt cttccaaacc tcgaaaaggc
     2881 atggggacaa atctttctgt ccccaatccc ctgggattct tccccgatca tcagttggac
     2941 cctgcattca aagccaactc agaaaatcca gattgggacc tcaacccgca caaggacaac
     3001 tggccggacg ccaacaaggt gggagtggga gcattcgggc cagggttcac ccctccccat
     3061 gggggactgt tggggtggag cccgcacgct cagggcctac tcacaactgt gccagcagct
     3121 cctcctcctg cctccaccaa tcggcagtca ggaaggcagc ctactccctt atctccacct
     3181 ctaagggaca ctcatcctca ggccatgcag tggaa
//

LOCUS       FJ787477                3215 bp    DNA     circular VRL 30-MAR-2009
DEFINITION  Hepatitis B virus isolate LWM-1, complete genome.
ACCESSION   FJ787477
VERSION     FJ787477.1  GI:225676069
KEYWORDS    .
SOURCE      Hepatitis B virus
  ORGANISM  Hepatitis B virus
            Viruses; Retro-transcribing viruses; Hepadnaviridae;
            Orthohepadnavirus.
REFERENCE   1  (bases 1 to 3215)
  AUTHORS   Liu,Y., Wang,Y., Xu,Z., Wang,C., Ren,X., Dai,J. and Xu,D.
  TITLE     Hepatitis B virus full-length genome isolated from a patient
  JOURNAL   Unpublished
REFERENCE   2  (bases 1 to 3215)
  AUTHORS   Liu,Y., Wang,Y., Xu,Z., Wang,C., Ren,X., Dai,J. and Xu,D.
  TITLE     Direct Submission
  JOURNAL   Submitted (24-FEB-2009) Viral Hepatitis Research Laboratory,
            Institute of Infectious Diseases, The 302 Hospital of PLA, 100 Xi
            Si Huan Middle Road, Beijing 100039, China
FEATURES             Location/Qualifiers
     source          1..3215
                     /organism="Hepatitis B virus"
                     /mol_type="genomic DNA"
                     /serotype="Adw1"
                     /isolate="LWM-1"
                     /isolation_source="serum from patient with HBV-associated
                     hepatocellular carcinoma"
                     /host="Homo sapiens"
                     /db_xref="taxon:10407"
                     /country="China"
                     /collection_date="09-Nov-2008"
                     /note="genotype: B2"
     gene            join(2307..3215,1..1623)
                     /gene="P"
     CDS             join(2307..3215,1..1623)
                     /gene="P"
                     /codon_start=1
                     /product="polymerase"
                     /protein_id="ACO05371.1"
                     /db_xref="GI:225676070"
                     /translation="MPLSYQHFRKLLLLDEGAGPLEEELPRLADEGLNRRVAEDLNLG
                     NLNVSIPWTHKVGNFTGLYSSTVPCFNPKWQTPSFPDIHLQEDIVDRCKQFVGPLTVN
                     ENRRLKLIMPARFYPNVTKYLPLDKGIKPYYPEHVVNHYFQTRHYLHTLWKAGILYKR
                     ESTRSASFCGSPYSWEQDLQHGRLVFQTSKRHGDKSCCPQSPGILPRSSVGPCIQSQL
                     RKSRLGPQSAQGPLAGRLEGGSGSIRARVHPSPWGTVGVEPSGSGPTHNCASSSSSCL
                     HQSAVRKAAYSLISTSKGHSSSGHAVELHHFPPNSSRSQSQGPVPSCWWLQFRNSEPC
                     SEYCLCHIVNLIEDWGPCTEHGEHRIRTPRTPARVTGGVFLVDKNPHNTTESRLVVDF
                     SQFSRGNTRVSWPKFAVPNLQSLTNLLSSNLSWLSLDVSAAFYHPPLHPAAMPHLLVG
                     SSGLSRYVARLSSNSRIINNQHRTMQNLHNSCSRNLYVSLMLLYKTYGRKLHLYSHPI
                     ILGFRKIPMGVGLSPFLLAQFTSAICSVVRRAFPHCLAFSYMDDVVLGAKSVQHLEPL
                     YAAVTNFLLSLGIHLNPHKTKRWGYSLNFMGYVIGSWGTLPQEHIVQKIKMCFRKLPV
                     SRPIDWKVCQRIVGLLGFAAPFTQCGYPALMPLYACIQAKQAFTFSPTYKAFLTKQYL
                     NLYPVARQRPGLCQVFADATPTGWGLAIGHQRMRGTFVSPLPIHTAELLAACFARSWS
                     GAKLIGTDNSVVLSRKYTSFPWLLGCAANWILRGTSFVYVPSALNPADDPSRGRLGLY
                     RPLLRLLFRPTTGRTSLYADSPSVPSHLPDRVHFASPLHVAWRPP"
     gene            join(2848..3215,1..835)
                     /gene="S"
     CDS             join(2848..3215,1..835)
                     /gene="S"
                     /note="pre-S1/pre-S2/S"
                     /codon_start=1
                     /product="large S protein"
                     /protein_id="ACO05372.1"
                     /db_xref="GI:225676071"
                     /translation="MGGWSSKPRKGMGTNLAVPNPLGFFPDHQLDPAFKANSENPDWD
                     LNPHKDPWPDAWKVGVGAFGPGFTPPHGGLLGWSPQAQGLLTTVPAAPPPASTNRQSG
                     RQPTPLSPPLRDTHPQAMQWNSTTFHQTLQDPRVRALYLPAGGSSSGTVSPAQNTVSA
                     ISSISSKTGDPVPNMENIASGLLGPLLVLQAGFFLLTKILTIPQSLDSWWTSLNFLGE
                     TPVCLGQNSQSQISSHSPTCCPQICPGYRLMCLRRFIILLCILLLCLIFLLVLLDYQG
                     MLLVCPLIPGSSTTSTGPCKTCTTPAQGTSMFPSCCCTKPTDGNCTCIPIPSSWAFAK
                     YLWEWASVRFSWLSLLVPFVQWFVGLSPTVWLSVIWMMWFWGPSLYNTLSPFMPLLPI
                     FFCLWVYI"
     CDS             join(3205..3215,1..835)
                     /gene="S"
                     /note="pre-S2/S"
                     /codon_start=1
                     /product="middle S protein"
                     /protein_id="ACO05376.1"
                     /db_xref="GI:225676075"
                     /translation="MQWNSTTFHQTLQDPRVRALYLPAGGSSSGTVSPAQNTVSAISS
                     ISSKTGDPVPNMENIASGLLGPLLVLQAGFFLLTKILTIPQSLDSWWTSLNFLGETPV
                     CLGQNSQSQISSHSPTCCPQICPGYRLMCLRRFIILLCILLLCLIFLLVLLDYQGMLL
                     VCPLIPGSSTTSTGPCKTCTTPAQGTSMFPSCCCTKPTDGNCTCIPIPSSWAFAKYLW
                     EWASVRFSWLSLLVPFVQWFVGLSPTVWLSVIWMMWFWGPSLYNTLSPFMPLLPIFFC
                     LWVYI"
     CDS             155..835
                     /gene="S"
                     /note="HBsAg"
                     /codon_start=1
                     /product="S protein"
                     /protein_id="ACO05375.1"
                     /db_xref="GI:225676074"
                     /translation="MENIASGLLGPLLVLQAGFFLLTKILTIPQSLDSWWTSLNFLGE
                     TPVCLGQNSQSQISSHSPTCCPQICPGYRLMCLRRFIILLCILLLCLIFLLVLLDYQG
                     MLLVCPLIPGSSTTSTGPCKTCTTPAQGTSMFPSCCCTKPTDGNCTCIPIPSSWAFAK
                     YLWEWASVRFSWLSLLVPFVQWFVGLSPTVWLSVIWMMWFWGPSLYNTLSPFMPLLPI
                     FFCLWVYI"
     gene            1374..1838
                     /gene="X"
     CDS             1374..1838
                     /gene="X"
                     /codon_start=1
                     /product="X protein"
                     /protein_id="ACO05374.1"
                     /db_xref="GI:225676073"
                     /translation="MAARLCCQLDPARDVLCLRPVGAESRGRPLPGPLGALPPASPPV
                     VPTDHGAHLSLRGLPVCAFSSAGPCALRFTSARRMETTVNAHGNLPKVLHKRTLGLPA
                     MSTTDLEAYFKDCVFTEWEELGEEIRLKVFVLGGCRHKLVCSPAPCNFFTSA"
     gene            1814..2452
                     /gene="C"
     misc_feature    1814..2452
                     /gene="C"
                     /note="nonfunctional precore/core protein due to mutation"
     CDS             1901..2452
                     /gene="C"
                     /codon_start=1
                     /product="core protein"
                     /protein_id="ACO05373.1"
                     /db_xref="GI:225676072"
                     /translation="MDIDPYKEFGASVELLSFLPSDFFPSIRDLLDTASALYREALES
                     PEHCSPHHTALRQAILCWGELMNLATWVGGNLDDQASRELVVSYVNVNMGLKIRQLLW
                     FHISCLTFGRETVLEYLVSFGVWIRTPSAYRPPNAPILSTLPETTVVRRRGRSPRRRT
                     PSPRRRRSQSPRRRRSQSREPQC"
ORIGIN      
        1 ctccaccact ttccaccaaa ctcttcaaga tcccagagtc agggccctgt accttcctgc
       61 tggtggctcc agttcaggaa cagtgagccc tgctcagaat actgtctctg ccatatcgtc
      121 aatctcatcg aagactgggg accctgtacc gaacatggag aacatcgcat caggactcct
      181 aggacccctg ctcgtgttac aggcggggtt tttcttgttg acaaaaatcc tcacaatacc
      241 acagagtcta gactcgtggt ggacttctct caattttcta ggggaaacac ccgtgtgtct
      301 tggccaaaat tcgcagtccc aaatctccag tcactcacca acctgttgtc ctcaaatttg
      361 tcctggttat cgcttgatgt gtctgcggcg ttttatcatc ctcctttgca tcctgctgct
      421 atgcctcatc ttcttgttgg ttcttctgga ctatcaaggt atgttgctcg tttgtcctct
      481 aattccagga tcatcaacaa ccagcaccgg accatgcaaa acctgcacaa ctcctgctca
      541 aggaacctct atgtttccct catgttgctg tacaaaacct acggacggaa actgcacctg
      601 tattcccatc ccatcatctt gggctttcgc aaaataccta tgggagtggg cctcagtccg
      661 tttctcttgg ctcagtttac tagtgccatt tgttcagtgg ttcgtagggc tttcccccac
      721 tgtctggctt tcagttatat ggatgatgtg gttttggggg ccaagtctgt acaacacctt
      781 gagccccttt atgccgctgt taccaatttt cttttgtctt tgggtataca tttaaaccct
      841 cacaaaacaa aaagatgggg atattccctt aacttcatgg gatatgtaat tgggagttgg
      901 ggtacattgc cacaggaaca tattgtacaa aaaatcaaaa tgtgttttag aaaacttcct
      961 gtaagcaggc ctattgattg gaaagtatgt caacgaattg tgggtctttt ggggtttgcc
     1021 gcccctttta cgcaatgtgg atatcctgca ttaatgcctt tatatgcatg tatacaagcc
     1081 aaacaggctt ttactttctc gccaacttac aaggcctttc taactaaaca atatctgaac
     1141 ctttaccccg ttgctcggca acggcctggt ctgtgccaag tgtttgctga cgcaaccccc
     1201 actggttggg gcttggccat aggccatcag cgcatgcgtg gaacctttgt gtctcctctg
     1261 ccgatccata ctgcggaact cctagccgct tgttttgccc gcagctggtc tggggcaaaa
     1321 ctcatcggga ctgacaattc tgtcgtgctc tcccgcaagt atacatcatt tccatggctg
     1381 ctaggctgtg ctgccaactg gatcctgcgc gggacgtcct ttgtttacgt cccgtcggcg
     1441 ctgaatcccg cggacgaccc ctcccggggc cgcttggggc tctaccgccc gcttctccgc
     1501 ctgttgttcc gaccgaccac ggggcgcacc tctctttacg cggactcccc gtctgtgcct
     1561 tctcatctgc cggaccgtgt gcacttcgct tcacctctgc acgtcgcatg gagaccaccg
     1621 tgaacgccca cgggaacctg cccaaggtct tgcataagag gactcttgga cttccagcaa
     1681 tgtcaacgac cgaccttgag gcatacttca aagactgtgt gtttactgag tgggaggagt
     1741 tgggggagga gattaggtta aaggtctttg tactaggagg ctgtaggcat aaattggtgt
     1801 gttcaccagc accatgcaac tttttcacct ctgcctaatc atctcctgtt catgtcctac
     1861 tgttcaagcc tccaagctgt gccttgggtg gctttagggc atggacattg acccgtataa
     1921 agaatttgga gcttctgtgg agttactctc ttttttgcct tctgatttct ttccttctat
     1981 tcgagatctc ctcgacaccg cctctgctct gtatcgggag gccttagagt ctccggaaca
     2041 ttgttcacct caccatacgg cactcaggca agctattctg tgttggggtg agttgatgaa
     2101 tctagccacc tgggtgggag gaaatttgga tgatcaagca tccagggaat tagtagtcag
     2161 ctatgtcaac gttaatatgg gcctaaaaat cagacaacta ttgtggtttc acatttcctg
     2221 tcttactttt gggagagaaa ctgttcttga atatttggtg tcttttggag tgtggattcg
     2281 cactccttct gcatatagac caccaaatgc ccctatctta tcaacacttc cggaaactac
     2341 tgttgttaga cgaaggggca ggtcccctag aagaagaact ccctcgcctc gcagacgaag
     2401 gtctcaatcg ccgcgtcgca gaagatctca atctcgggaa cctcaatgtt agtattcctt
     2461 ggacacataa ggtgggaaat tttacggggc tttattcttc tacggtacct tgctttaatc
     2521 ctaaatggca aactccttct tttcctgaca ttcatttgca ggaagacatt gttgatagat
     2581 gtaagcaatt tgtggggcct cttacagtaa atgaaaacag gagactaaaa ttaattatgc
     2641 ctgctaggtt ttatcccaat gttactaaat atttgccctt agataaaggg atcaaaccgt
     2701 attatcccga gcatgtagtt aatcattact ttcagacacg acattattta cacactcttt
     2761 ggaaggcagg gatcttatat aaaagagagt ccacacgtag cgcctcattt tgcgggtcac
     2821 catattcttg ggaacaagat ctacagcatg ggaggttggt cttccaaacc tcgaaaaggc
     2881 atggggacaa atcttgctgt ccccaatccc ctgggattct tccccgatca tcagttggac
     2941 cctgcattca aagccaactc agaaaatcca gattgggacc tcaatccgca caaggacccc
     3001 tggccggacg cttggaaggt gggagtggga gcattcgggc cagggttcac ccctccccat
     3061 gggggactgt tggggtggag ccctcaggct cagggcctac tcacaactgt gccagcagct
     3121 cctcctcctg cctccaccaa tcggcagtca ggaaggcagc ctactccctt atctccacct
     3181 ctaagggaca ctcatcctca ggccatgcag tggaa
//

LOCUS       FJ787484                3032 bp    DNA     circular VRL 30-MAR-2009
DEFINITION  Hepatitis B virus isolate S1348-3, complete genome.
ACCESSION   FJ787484
VERSION     FJ787484.1  GI:225676119
KEYWORDS    .
SOURCE      Hepatitis B virus
  ORGANISM  Hepatitis B virus
            Viruses; Retro-transcribing viruses; Hepadnaviridae;
            Orthohepadnavirus.
REFERENCE   1  (bases 1 to 3032)
  AUTHORS   Liu,Y., Wang,Y., Xu,Z., Wang,C., Ren,X., Dai,J. and Xu,D.
  TITLE     Hepatitis B virus full-length genome isolated from a patient
  JOURNAL   Unpublished
REFERENCE   2  (bases 1 to 3032)
  AUTHORS   Liu,Y., Wang,Y., Xu,Z., Wang,C., Ren,X., Dai,J. and Xu,D.
  TITLE     Direct Submission
  JOURNAL   Submitted (24-FEB-2009) Viral Hepatitis Research Laboratory,
            Institute of Infectious Diseases, The 302 Hospital of PLA, 100 Xi
            Si Huan Middle Road, Beijing 100039, China
FEATURES             Location/Qualifiers
     source          1..3032
                     /organism="Hepatitis B virus"
                     /mol_type="genomic DNA"
                     /serotype="Adrq+"
                     /isolate="S1348-3"
                     /isolation_source="serum from patient with HBV-associated
                     liver cirrhosis"
                     /host="Homo sapiens"
                     /db_xref="taxon:10407"
                     /country="China"
                     /collection_date="02-Jan-2008"
                     /note="genotype: C2"
     gene            join(2307..3032,1..1623)
                     /gene="P"
     CDS             join(2307..3032,1..1623)
                     /gene="P"
                     /note="contains 61 aa deletion"
                     /codon_start=1
                     /product="polymerase"
                     /protein_id="ACO05414.1"
                     /db_xref="GI:225676120"
                     /translation="MPLSYQHFRKLLLLDDEAGPLEEELPRLADEGLNRRDAEDLNLG
                     NLNVNIPWTHKVGNFTGLYSSTVPVFNPEWQTPSFPHIHLQEDIINRCQQYVGPLTVN
                     EKRRLKLIMPARFYPKLTKYLPLDKGIKPYYPEHAVNHYFKTRHYLHTLWKAGILYKR
                     ETTRSASFCGSPYSWEQELQHGRLVFQTSTRHGDKSFCSQSSGILSRSPVGPCVRSQL
                     KQSRLGLQPQQGSLARGKSGHAVELHDIPPSSARPQSEGPILSCWWLQFRNSKPCSDY
                     CLTHIVNLLEDWGPCTEHGEHNIRIPRTPARVTGGVFLVDKNPHNTTESRLVVDFSQF
                     SRGSTHVSWPKFAVPNLQSLTNLLSSNLTWLSLDVSAAFYHIPLHPAAMPHLLVGSSG
                     LPRYAARLSSTSRNINYQHGTMQDLHDSCSRNLYVSLLLLYKTFGRKLHLYSHPIILG
                     FRKIPMGVGLSPFLLTQFTSAICSVVRRASPHCLAFSYMDDVVLGAKSVQHLESLYTS
                     ITNFLLSLGIHLNPNKTKRWGYSLNFMGYVIGSWGTLPQERIVQKLKQCFRKLPVNRP
                     IDWKVCQRIVGLLGFAAPFTQCGYPALMPLYACIQSKQAFTFSPTYKAFLCKQYLNLY
                     PVARQRSGLCQVFADATPTGWGLAIGHRRMHGTFVAPLPIHTAELLAACFARSRSGAK
                     LIGTDNSVVLSRKYTSFPWLLGCAANWILRGTSFVYVPSALNPADDPSRGRLGLYRPL
                     LHLPFRPTTGRTSLYAVSPSVPSHLPDRVHFASPLHVAWRPP"
     gene            join(2848..3032,1..361)
                     /gene="S"
     CDS             join(2848..3032,1..361)
                     /gene="S"
                     /note="pre-S1/pre-S2/S"
                     /codon_start=1
                     /product="truncated large S protein"
                     /protein_id="ACO05416.1"
                     /db_xref="GI:225676122"
                     /translation="MGGWSSKPRQGMGTNLSVPNPLGFFPDHQLDPAFGANSNNPDWD
                     FNPNKDHWPEANQAMQWNSTTFHQALLDPRVRGLYFPAGGSSSGTVNPVPTTASPISS
                     IFSRTGDPAPNMENTTSGFLGPLLVLQAGFFLLTRILTIPQSLDSWWTSLNFLGGAPT
                     CPGQNSQSPTSNHSPTSCPPI"
     misc_feature    join(3022..3032,1..835)
                     /gene="P"
                     /note="nonfunctional middle S protein due to mutation;
                     pre-S2/S"
     misc_feature    155..835
                     /gene="P"
                     /note="nonfunctional S protein due to mutation; HBsAg"
     gene            1374..1838
                     /gene="X"
     CDS             1374..1838
                     /gene="X"
                     /codon_start=1
                     /product="X protein"
                     /protein_id="ACO05415.1"
                     /db_xref="GI:225676121"
                     /translation="MAARVCCQLDPARDVLCLRPIGAESRGRPVSGPFGTLPSPSSSA
                     VPADHGAHLSLRGLPVCAFSSAGPCALRFTSARRMETTVNAHQVLPKVLHKRTLGLSA
                     MSTTDLEAYFKDCLFKDWEELGEEIRLMIFVLGGCRHKLVCSPAPCNFFTSA"
     gene            1814..2206
                     /gene="C"
     CDS             1814..2206
                     /gene="C"
                     /codon_start=1
                     /product="truncated precore/core protein"
                     /protein_id="ACO05417.1"
                     /db_xref="GI:225676123"
                     /translation="MQLFHLCLIISCSCPTVQASKLCLGWLWGMDIDPYKEFGASVEL
                     LSFLPSDFFPSIRDLLDTASALYREALESPGHCSPHHTALRQAILCWGELMNLATWVG
                     SNLEDPASRELVVSYVNVNMGLKIRQLL"
     CDS             1901..2206
                     /gene="C"
                     /codon_start=1
                     /product="truncated core protein"
                     /protein_id="ACO05418.1"
                     /db_xref="GI:225676124"
                     /translation="MDIDPYKEFGASVELLSFLPSDFFPSIRDLLDTASALYREALES
                     PGHCSPHHTALRQAILCWGELMNLATWVGSNLEDPASRELVVSYVNVNMGLKIRQLL"
ORIGIN      
        1 ctccacgaca ttccaccaag ctctgctaga ccccagagtg aggggcctat actttcctgc
       61 tggtggctcc agttccggaa cagtaaaccc tgttccgact actgcctcac ccatatcgtc
      121 aatcttctcg aggactgggg accctgcacc gaacatggag aacacaacat caggattcct
      181 aggacccctg ctcgtgttac aggcggggtt tttcttgttg acaagaatcc tcacaatacc
      241 acagagtcta gactcgtggt ggacttctct caattttcta gggggagcac ccacgtgtcc
      301 tggccaaaat tcgcagtccc caacctccaa tcactcacca acctcttgtc ctccaatttg
      361 acctggctat cgctggatgt gtctgcggcg ttttatcata ttcctcttca tcctgctgct
      421 atgcctcatc ttcttgttgg ttcttctgga ctaccaaggt atgctgcccg tttgtcctct
      481 acttccagga acatcaacta ccagcacggg accatgcaag acctgcacga ttcctgctca
      541 aggaacctct atgtttccct cttgttgctg tacaaaacct tcggacggaa actgcacttg
      601 tattcccatc ccatcatctt gggctttcgc aagattccta tgggagtggg cctcagtccg
      661 tttctcctga ctcagtttac tagtgccatt tgttcagtgg ttcgtagggc ttccccccac
      721 tgtttggctt tcagttatat ggatgatgtg gtattggggg ccaagtctgt acaacatctt
      781 gagtcccttt atacctctat taccaatttt cttttgtctt tgggtataca tttgaaccct
      841 aataaaacca aacgttgggg ctactccctt aacttcatgg gatatgtaat tggaagttgg
      901 ggtactttac cacaagaacg tattgtacaa aaactcaagc aatgttttcg aaaactgcct
      961 gtaaatagac ctattgattg gaaagtatgt cagagaattg tgggtctttt gggctttgct
     1021 gcccctttta cacaatgtgg ctatcctgca ttaatgcctt tatatgcatg tatacaatct
     1081 aagcaggctt tcactttctc gccaacttac aaggcctttc tgtgtaaaca atatctgaac
     1141 ctttaccccg ttgcccggca acggtcaggt ctctgccaag tgtttgctga cgcaaccccc
     1201 actggatggg gcttggctat tggccatcgc cgcatgcatg gaacctttgt ggctcctctg
     1261 ccgatccata ctgcggaact cctagcagct tgttttgctc gcagccggtc tggagcgaaa
     1321 cttatcggaa ccgacaactc tgttgtcctc tcacggaaat acacctcctt tccatggctg
     1381 ctagggtgtg ctgccaactg gatcctgcga gggacgtcct ttgtctacgt cccatcggcg
     1441 ctgaatcccg cggacgaccc gtctcggggc cgtttgggac tctaccgtcc ccttcttcat
     1501 ctgccgttcc ggccgaccac ggggcgcacc tctctttacg cggtctcccc gtctgtgcct
     1561 tctcatctgc cggaccgtgt gcacttcgct tcacctctgc acgtcgcatg gagaccaccg
     1621 tgaacgccca ccaggtcttg cccaaggtct tacataagag gactcttgga ctctcagcaa
     1681 tgtcaacgac cgaccttgag gcgtacttca aagactgttt gttcaaggac tgggaggagt
     1741 taggggagga gattaggtta atgatctttg tactaggagg ctgtaggcat aaattggtct
     1801 gttcaccagc accatgcaac tttttcacct ctgcctaatc atctcatgtt catgtcccac
     1861 tgttcaagcc tccaagctgt gccttgggtg gctttggggc atggacattg acccgtataa
     1921 agaatttgga gcttctgtgg agttactctc ttttttgcct tctgacttct ttccttctat
     1981 tcgagatctc ctcgacaccg cctctgctct gtatcgggag gccttagagt ctccgggaca
     2041 ttgttcacct caccatacag cactcaggca agctattctg tgttggggtg agttgatgaa
     2101 tctggccacc tgggtgggaa gtaatttgga agacccagca tccagggaat tagtagtcag
     2161 ctatgtcaat gttaatatgg gcctaaaaat cagacaacta ctgtgatttc acatttcctg
     2221 tcttactttt ggaagagaaa ctgttcttga gtatttggtg tcttttggag tgtggattcg
     2281 cactccccct gcttacagac caccaaatgc ccctatctta tcaacacttc cggaaactac
     2341 tgttgttaga cgacgaggca ggtcccctag aagaagaact ccctcgcctc gcagacgaag
     2401 gtctcaatcg ccgcgacgca gaagatctca atctcgggaa tcttaatgtt aatatccctt
     2461 ggactcataa ggtgggaaac tttactgggc tttattcttc tactgtacct gtctttaatc
     2521 ctgagtggca aactccctcc tttcctcaca ttcatttaca ggaggacatt attaatagat
     2581 gtcaacaata tgtgggccct cttacagtta atgaaaaaag gagattaaaa ctaattatgc
     2641 ctgctaggtt ctatcctaaa cttaccaaat atttgccctt ggataaaggc attaaaccct
     2701 attatcctga acatgcagtt aatcattact tcaaaactag gcattattta catactctgt
     2761 ggaaggctgg cattctatat aagagagaaa ctacacgcag cgcctcattt tgtgggtcac
     2821 catattcttg ggaacaagag ctacagcatg ggaggttggt cttccaaacc tcgacaaggc
     2881 atggggacaa atctttctgt tcccaatcct ctgggattct ttcccgatca ccagttggac
     2941 cctgcgttcg gagccaactc aaacaatcca gattgggact tcaaccccaa caaggatcat
     3001 tggccagagg caaatcaggc catgcagtgg aa
//

LOCUS       FJ787487                3164 bp    DNA     circular VRL 30-MAR-2009
DEFINITION  Hepatitis B virus isolate DMY-1, complete genome.
ACCESSION   FJ787487
VERSION     FJ787487.1  GI:225676139
KEYWORDS    .
SOURCE      Hepatitis B virus
  ORGANISM  Hepatitis B virus
            Viruses; Retro-transcribing viruses; Hepadnaviridae;
            Orthohepadnavirus.
REFERENCE   1  (bases 1 to 3164)
  AUTHORS   Liu,Y., Wang,Y., Xu,Z., Wang,C., Ren,X., Dai,J. and Xu,D.
  TITLE     Hepatitis B virus full-length genome isolated from a patient
  JOURNAL   Unpublished
REFERENCE   2  (bases 1 to 3164)
  AUTHORS   Liu,Y., Wang,Y., Xu,Z., Wang,C., Ren,X., Dai,J. and Xu,D.
  TITLE     Direct Submission
  JOURNAL   Submitted (24-FEB-2009) Viral Hepatitis Research Laboratory,
            Institute of Infectious Diseases, The 302 Hospital of PLA, 100 Xi
            Si Huan Middle Road, Beijing 100039, China
FEATURES             Location/Qualifiers
     source          1..3164
                     /organism="Hepatitis B virus"
                     /mol_type="genomic DNA"
                     /serotype="Adrq+"
                     /isolate="DMY-1"
                     /isolation_source="serum from patient with HBV-associated
                     hepatocellular carcinoma"
                     /host="Homo sapiens"
                     /db_xref="taxon:10407"
                     /country="China"
                     /collection_date="26-Nov-2008"
                     /note="genotype: C2"
     gene            join(2256..3164,1..1572)
                     /gene="P"
     CDS             join(2256..3164,1..1572)
                     /gene="P"
                     /note="contains 17 aa deletion"
                     /codon_start=1
                     /product="polymerase"
                     /protein_id="ACO05431.1"
                     /db_xref="GI:225676140"
                     /translation="MPLSYQHFRKLLLLDDEAGPLEEELPRLADEGLNRRVAEDLNLG
                     DLNVSIPWTHKVGNFTGLYSSTVPVFNPEWQTPSFPHIHLQEDIINRCQQYVGPLTVN
                     EKRRLKLIMPARFYPNLTKYLPLDKGIKPYYPEYAVNHYFKTRHYLHTLWKAGILYKR
                     ETTRSASFCGSPYSWEQELHHGRLVFQTSTRHGDESFCSQSSGILSRSPVGPCVRSQR
                     KQSRLGLQPQQGSLARGQSGRSGSIRARVHPTTRRPFGVEPSGSGHIDTSASSTSSCL
                     HQSAVRKTAYSHLSTSERQSSSHLSTSGSCWWLQFRNSKPCSDYCLTHIVNLLEDWGP
                     CTEHGEHNIRIPRTPARVTGGVFLVDKNPHNTTESRLVVDFSQFSRGSTKVSWPKFAV
                     PNLQSLTNLLSSNLSWLSLDVSAAFYHIPLHPAAMPHLLVGSCGLSRYVARLSSTSRN
                     INYQHGTMQDLHESCSRNLYVSLLLLYKTFGRKLHLYSHPIILGFRKIPMGVGLSPFL
                     LAQFTSAICSVVRRAFPHCVAFSYMDDVVLGAKSVQHLESLFTSITNFLLSLGIHLNP
                     NKTKRWGYSLNFMGYVIGSWGTLPQEHIVQKIKLCFRKLPVNRPIDWKVCQRIVGLLG
                     FAAPFTQCGYPALMPLYACIQAKQAFTFSPTYKAFLCKQYLNLYPVARQRSGLCQVFA
                     DATPTGWGLAIGHRRMRGTFVAPLPIHTAELLAACFARSRSGAQLIGTDNSVVLSRKY
                     TSFPWLLGCAANWILRGTSFVYVPSALNPADDPSRGRLGLCRPLLRLPFRPTTGRTSL
                     YAVSPSVPSHLPDRVHFASPLHVAWRPP"
     gene            join(2797..3164,1..784)
                     /gene="S"
     CDS             join(2797..3164,1..784)
                     /gene="S"
                     /note="pre-S1/pre-S2/S; contains 17 aa deletion"
                     /codon_start=1
                     /product="large S protein"
                     /protein_id="ACO05432.1"
                     /db_xref="GI:225676141"
                     /translation="MGGWSSKPRQGMGTNLSVPNPLGFFPDHQLDPAFGANANNPDWD
                     FNPNKDHWPEANQVGAGAFGPGFTPPHGGLLGWSPQAQGILTPVPAAPPPASTNRQSG
                     RQPTPISPPLRDSRPLISPPLAPAGGSSSGTANPVPTTASPISSIFSRTGDPAPNMEN
                     TTSGFLGPLLVLQAGFFLLTKILTIPQSLDSWWTSLNFLGGAPKCPGQNSQSPTSNHS
                     PTSCPPTCPGYRWMCLRRFIIFLFILLLCLIFLLVLVDCQGMLPVCPLLPGTSTTSTG
                     PCKTCTNPAQGTSMFPSCCCTKPSDGNCTCIPIPSSWAFARFLWEWASVRFSWLSLLV
                     PFVQWYVGLSPTVWLSVIWMMWYWGPSLYNILSPFLPLLPIFFCLWVYI"
     misc_feature    1..784
                     /gene="S"
                     /note="nonfunctional middle S protein due to mutation;
                     pre-S2/S"
     CDS             104..784
                     /gene="S"
                     /note="HBsAg"
                     /codon_start=1
                     /product="S protein"
                     /protein_id="ACO05435.1"
                     /db_xref="GI:225676144"
                     /translation="MENTTSGFLGPLLVLQAGFFLLTKILTIPQSLDSWWTSLNFLGG
                     APKCPGQNSQSPTSNHSPTSCPPTCPGYRWMCLRRFIIFLFILLLCLIFLLVLVDCQG
                     MLPVCPLLPGTSTTSTGPCKTCTNPAQGTSMFPSCCCTKPSDGNCTCIPIPSSWAFAR
                     FLWEWASVRFSWLSLLVPFVQWYVGLSPTVWLSVIWMMWYWGPSLYNILSPFLPLLPI
                     FFCLWVYI"
     gene            1323..1787
                     /gene="X"
     CDS             1323..1787
                     /gene="X"
                     /codon_start=1
                     /product="X protein"
                     /protein_id="ACO05434.1"
                     /db_xref="GI:225676143"
                     /translation="MAARMCCQLDPARDVLCLRPVGAESRGRPVSGPFGALPSPSSSA
                     VPADHGAHLSLRGLPVCAFSSAGPCALRFTSARRMETTVNAHQVLPKVLHKRTLGLSA
                     MSTTDLEAYFKDCLFKDWEELGEEIRLMIFVLGGCRHKLVCSPAPCNFFTSA"
     gene            1763..2401
                     /gene="C"
     misc_feature    1763..2401
                     /gene="C"
                     /note="nonfunctional precore/core protein due to mutation"
     CDS             1850..2401
                     /gene="C"
                     /codon_start=1
                     /product="core protein"
                     /protein_id="ACO05433.1"
                     /db_xref="GI:225676142"
                     /translation="MDIDTYKEFGASVELLSFLPSDFFPSVRGLLDTASALHREALES
                     PEHCSPHHTALRQAIVCWGELMNLATWVGSNLEDQASRDLVVSYVNVNMGLKIRQLLW
                     FHISCLTFGRETVLEYLVSFGVWIRTPPAYRPPNAPILSTLPETTVIRRRGRSPRRRT
                     PSPRRRRSQSPRRRRSQSRGSQC"
ORIGIN      
        1 ggctcctgct ggtggctcca gttccggaac agcaaaccct gttccgacta ctgcctcacc
       61 catatcgtca atcttctcga ggactgggga ccctgcaccg aacatggaga acacaacatc
      121 aggattccta ggacccctgc tcgtgttaca ggcggggttt ttcttgttga caaaaatcct
      181 cacaatacca cagagtctag actcgtggtg gacttctctc aattttctag ggggagcacc
      241 aaagtgtcct ggccaaaatt cgcagtcccc aacctccaat cactcaccaa cctcttgtcc
      301 tccaacttgt cctggctatc gctggatgtg tctgcggcgt tttatcatat tcctcttcat
      361 cctgctgcta tgcctcatct tcttgttggt tcttgtggac tgtcaaggta tgttgcccgt
      421 ttgtcctcta cttccaggaa catcaactac cagcacggga ccatgcaaga cctgcacgaa
      481 tcctgctcaa ggaacctcta tgtttccctc ttgttgctgt acaaaacctt cggacggaaa
      541 ctgcacttgt attcccatcc catcatcctg ggctttcgca agattcctat gggagtgggc
      601 ctcagtccgt ttctcctggc tcagtttact agtgccattt gttcagtggt acgtagggct
      661 ttcccccact gtgtggcttt cagttatatg gatgatgtgg tattgggggc caagtctgta
      721 caacatcttg agtccctttt tacctctatt accaattttc ttttgtcttt gggtatacat
      781 ttgaatccta ataaaaccaa acgttggggc tattccctta acttcatggg ctatgtaatt
      841 ggaagttggg gcactttacc acaggaacat attgtacaaa aaatcaagct atgttttcga
      901 aaattgcctg taaatagacc tattgactgg aaagtatgtc aaagaattgt gggtcttttg
      961 ggctttgctg ccccttttac acaatgtggc tatcctgcct taatgccttt atatgcatgt
     1021 atacaagcta agcaggcttt cactttctcg ccaacttaca aggcctttct gtgtaaacaa
     1081 tatctgaacc tttaccccgt tgcccggcaa cggtcaggtc tctgccaagt gtttgctgac
     1141 gcaaccccca ctggatgggg cttggccata ggccatcggc gcatgcgtgg aacctttgtg
     1201 gctccactgc cgatccatac tgcggaactc ctagcggctt gttttgctcg cagcaggtct
     1261 ggggcacaac ttatcggaac cgacaactct gttgtcctct ctcggaaata cacctccttt
     1321 ccatggctgc taggatgtgc tgccaactgg atcctgcgcg ggacgtcctt tgtctacgtc
     1381 ccgtcggcgc tgaatcccgc ggacgacccg tctcggggcc gtttggggct ctgccgtccc
     1441 cttcttcgtc tgccgttccg gccgaccacg gggcgcacct ctctttacgc ggtctccccg
     1501 tctgtgcctt ctcatctgcc ggaccgtgtg cacttcgctt cacctctgca cgtcgcatgg
     1561 agaccaccgt gaacgcccac caggtcttgc ccaaggtctt acataagagg actcttggac
     1621 tctcagcaat gtcaacgacc gaccttgagg catacttcaa agactgtttg tttaaagact
     1681 gggaggagtt gggggaggag attaggttaa tgatctttgt actaggaggc tgtaggcata
     1741 aattggtctg ttcaccagca ccatgcaact ttttcacctc tgcctaatca tctcttgttc
     1801 atgtcctact gttcaagcct ccaagctgtg ccttgggtgg ctttagggca tggacattga
     1861 cacgtataaa gaatttggag cttctgtgga gttactctct tttttgcctt ctgacttctt
     1921 tccttccgtt cgaggtctcc tcgacaccgc atctgctctg catcgggagg ccttagagtc
     1981 tccggaacat tgttctcctc accatacagc actcaggcaa gctattgtgt gttggggtga
     2041 gttgatgaat ctggccacct gggtgggaag caatttggaa gatcaagcat ccagggattt
     2101 agtagtcagc tatgtcaatg ttaatatggg cctaaaaatc agacaactat tgtggtttca
     2161 catttcctgt cttacttttg gaagagaaac tgttcttgag tatttggtgt cttttggagt
     2221 gtggattcgc actcctcccg cttacagacc accaaatgcc cctatcttat caacacttcc
     2281 ggaaactact gttattagac gacgaggcag gtcccctaga agaagaactc cctcgcctcg
     2341 cagacgaagg tctcaatcgc cgcgtcgcag aagatctcaa tctcggggat ctcaatgtta
     2401 gtatcccttg gactcataag gtgggaaact ttactggact ttattcttct actgtacctg
     2461 tctttaatcc tgagtggcaa actccctcct ttcctcacat tcatttacag gaggacatta
     2521 ttaatagatg tcaacaatat gtaggccctc ttacagttaa tgaaaaaagg agattaaaat
     2581 taattatgcc tgctaggttc tatcctaacc ttactaaata tttgcccttg gacaaaggca
     2641 ttaaaccgta ttatcctgaa tacgcagtta atcattactt caaaactagg cattatttac
     2701 atactctgtg gaaggctggc attctatata agagagaaac tacacgcagc gcctcatttt
     2761 gtgggtcacc atattcttgg gaacaagagc tacatcatgg gaggttggtc ttccaaacct
     2821 cgacaaggca tggggacgaa tctttctgtt cccaatcctc tgggattctt tcccgatcac
     2881 cagttggacc ctgcgttcgg agccaacgca aacaatccag attgggactt caaccccaac
     2941 aaggatcatt ggccagaggc caatcaggta ggagcgggag cattcgggcc agggttcacc
     3001 ccaccacacg gcggcctttt ggggtggagc cctcaggctc agggcatatt gacaccagtg
     3061 ccagcagcac ctcctcctgc ctccaccaat cggcagtcag gaagacagcc tactcccatc
     3121 tctccacctc tgagagacag tcgtcctctc atctctccac ctct
//

LOCUS       FJ787488                3149 bp    DNA     circular VRL 30-MAR-2009
DEFINITION  Hepatitis B virus isolate DMY-5, complete genome.
ACCESSION   FJ787488
VERSION     FJ787488.1  GI:225676145
KEYWORDS    .
SOURCE      Hepatitis B virus
  ORGANISM  Hepatitis B virus
            Viruses; Retro-transcribing viruses; Hepadnaviridae;
            Orthohepadnavirus.
REFERENCE   1  (bases 1 to 3149)
  AUTHORS   Liu,Y., Wang,Y., Xu,Z., Wang,C., Ren,X., Dai,J. and Xu,D.
  TITLE     Hepatitis B virus full-length genome isolated from a patient
  JOURNAL   Unpublished
REFERENCE   2  (bases 1 to 3149)
  AUTHORS   Liu,Y., Wang,Y., Xu,Z., Wang,C., Ren,X., Dai,J. and Xu,D.
  TITLE     Direct Submission
  JOURNAL   Submitted (24-FEB-2009) Viral Hepatitis Research Laboratory,
            Institute of Infectious Diseases, The 302 Hospital of PLA, 100 Xi
            Si Huan Middle Road, Beijing 100039, China
FEATURES             Location/Qualifiers
     source          1..3149
                     /organism="Hepatitis B virus"
                     /mol_type="genomic DNA"
                     /serotype="Adrq+"
                     /isolate="DMY-5"
                     /isolation_source="serum from patient with HBV-associated
                     hepatocellular carcinoma"
                     /host="Homo sapiens"
                     /db_xref="taxon:10407"
                     /country="China"
                     /collection_date="26-Nov-2008"
                     /note="genotype: C2"
     gene            join(2253..3149,1..1569)
                     /gene="P"
     CDS             join(2253..3149,1..1569)
                     /gene="P"
                     /note="contains 22 aa deletion"
                     /codon_start=1
                     /product="polymerase"
                     /protein_id="ACO05436.1"
                     /db_xref="GI:225676146"
                     /translation="MPLSYQHFRKLLLLDDEAGPLEEELPRLADEGLNRRVAEDLNLG
                     DLNVSIPWTHKVGNFTGLYSSTVPVFNPEWQTPSFPHIHLQEDIINRCQQYVGPLTVN
                     EKRRLKLIMPARFYPNRTKYLPLDKGIKPYYPEYAVNHYFKTRHHLHTLWKAGILYKR
                     ETSRSASFCGSPYSWEQELHHGRLVFQTSTRHGDESFCSQSSGVLSRSPVGPCVRSQL
                     KQSRLGLQPQQGSLARGQSGRSGSIRARGHPTTRRPFGVEPSGSGHIDNSASSTSSCL
                     HQSAVRKTAYSHLSTSERQSSSGSCWWLQFRNSKPCSDYCLTHIVNLLEDWGPCTEHG
                     EHNIRIPRTPARVTGGVFLVDKNPHNTTESRLVVDFSQFSRGSTRVSWPKFAVPNLQS
                     LTNLLSSNLSWLSLDVSAAFYHIPLHPAAMPHLLVGSSGLSRYVARLSSTSRNINYQH
                     GTVQDLHDSCSRNLYVSLLLLYKTFGRKLHLYSHPIILGFRKIPMGVGLSPFLLAQFT
                     SAICSVVRRAFPHCVAFSYMDDVVLGAKSVQHLESLFTSITNFLLSLGIHLNPNKTKR
                     WGYSLNFMGYVIGSWGTLPQEHIVQKIKQCFRKLPVNRPIDWKVCQRIVGLLGFAAPF
                     TQCGYPALMPLYACIQAKQAFTFSPTYKTFLCKQYLNLYPVARQRSGLCQVFADATPT
                     GWGLAIGHQRMRGTFVAPLPIHTAELLAACFARSRSGAQLIGTDNSVVLSRKYTSFPW
                     LLGCAANWILRGTSFVYVPSALNPADDPSRGRLGLYRPLLRLPFRPTTGRTSLYAVSP
                     PVPSHLPDRVHFASPLHVAWRPP"
     gene            join(2794..3149,1..781)
                     /gene="S"
     CDS             join(2794..3149,1..781)
                     /gene="S"
                     /note="pre-S1/pre-S2/S; contains 22 aa deletion"
                     /codon_start=1
                     /product="large S protein"
                     /protein_id="ACO05437.1"
                     /db_xref="GI:225676147"
                     /translation="MGGWSSKPRQGMGTNLSVPNPLGFFPDHQLDPAFGANSNNPDWD
                     FNPNKDHWPEANQVGAGAFGPGVTPPHGGLLGWSPQAQGILTTVPAAPPPASTNRQSG
                     RQPTPISPPLRDSHPQALAGGSSSGTVNPVPTTASPISSIFSRTGDPAPNMENTTSGF
                     LGPLLVLQAGFFLLTRILTIPQSLDSWWTSLNFLGGAPACPGQNSQSPTSNHLPTSCP
                     PTCPGYRWMCLRRFIIFLFILLLCLIFLLVLLDYQGMLPVCPLLPGTSTTSTGPCKTC
                     TTPAQGTSMFPSCCCTKPSDGNCTCIPIPSSWAFARFLWEWASVRFSWLSLLVPFVQW
                     FVGLSPTVWLSVIWMMWYWGPSLYNILSPFLPLLPIFFCLWVYI"
     misc_feature    1..781
                     /gene="S"
                     /note="nonfunctional middle S protein due to mutation;
                     pre-S2/S"
     CDS             101..781
                     /gene="S"
                     /note="HBsAg"
                     /codon_start=1
                     /product="S protein"
                     /protein_id="ACO05440.1"
                     /db_xref="GI:225676150"
                     /translation="MENTTSGFLGPLLVLQAGFFLLTRILTIPQSLDSWWTSLNFLGG
                     APACPGQNSQSPTSNHLPTSCPPTCPGYRWMCLRRFIIFLFILLLCLIFLLVLLDYQG
                     MLPVCPLLPGTSTTSTGPCKTCTTPAQGTSMFPSCCCTKPSDGNCTCIPIPSSWAFAR
                     FLWEWASVRFSWLSLLVPFVQWFVGLSPTVWLSVIWMMWYWGPSLYNILSPFLPLLPI
                     FFCLWVYI"
     gene            1320..1784
                     /gene="X"
     CDS             1320..1784
                     /gene="X"
                     /codon_start=1
                     /product="X protein"
                     /protein_id="ACO05439.1"
                     /db_xref="GI:225676149"
                     /translation="MAARMCCQLDPARDVLCLRPVGAESRGRPVSGPFGALSSPSSSA
                     VPADHGAHLSLRGLPACAFSSAGPCALRFTSARRMETTVNAHQVLPKVLHKRTLGLSA
                     MSTTDLEAYFKDCLFKDWEELGEETRLMIFVLGGCRHKLVCSPAPCNFFTSA"
     gene            1760..2398
                     /gene="C"
     misc_feature    1760..2398
                     /gene="C"
                     /note="nonfunctional precore/core protein due to mutation"
     CDS             1847..2398
                     /gene="C"
                     /codon_start=1
                     /product="core protein"
                     /protein_id="ACO05438.1"
                     /db_xref="GI:225676148"
                     /translation="MDIDTYKEFGASVELLSFLPSDFFPSVRDLLDTASALHREALES
                     PEHCSPHHTALRQAIVCWGELMNLATWVGSNLEDQASRDLVVSYVNVNMGLKIRQLLW
                     FHISCLTFGRETVLEYLVSFGVWIRTPPAYRPPNAPILSTLPETTVVRRRGRSPRRRT
                     PSPRRRRSQSPRRRRSQSRGSQC"
ORIGIN      
        1 tcttgctggt ggctccagtt ccggaacagt aaaccctgtt ccgactactg cctcacccat
       61 atcgtcaatc ttctcgagga ctggggaccc tgcaccgaac atggagaaca caacatcagg
      121 attcctagga cccctgctcg tgttacaggc ggggtttttc ttgttgacaa gaatcctcac
      181 aataccacag agtctagact cgtggtggac ttctctcaat tttctagggg gagcacccgc
      241 gtgtcctggc caaaattcgc agtccccaac ctccaatcac ttaccaacct cttgtcctcc
      301 aacttgtcct ggctatcgct ggatgtgtct gcggcgtttt atcatattcc tcttcatcct
      361 gctgctatgc ctcatcttct tgttggttct tctggactat caaggtatgt tgcccgtttg
      421 tcctctactt ccaggaacat caactaccag cacgggaccg tgcaagacct gcacgactcc
      481 tgctcaagga acctctatgt ttccctcttg ttgctgtaca aaaccttcgg acggaaactg
      541 cacttgtatt cccatcccat catcctgggc tttcgcaaga ttcctatggg agtgggcctc
      601 agtccgtttc tcctggctca gtttactagt gccatttgtt cagtggttcg tagggctttc
      661 ccccactgtg tggctttcag ttatatggat gatgtggtat tgggggccaa gtctgtacaa
      721 catcttgagt ccctttttac ctctattacc aattttcttt tgtctttggg tatacatttg
      781 aaccctaata aaaccaaacg ttggggctat tcccttaact tcatgggcta tgtaattgga
      841 agttggggca ctttaccgca ggaacatatt gtacaaaaaa tcaagcaatg ttttcgaaaa
      901 ttgcctgtaa atagacctat tgactggaaa gtatgtcaaa gaattgtggg tcttttgggc
      961 tttgctgccc cttttacaca atgtggctat cctgccttaa tgcctttata tgcatgtata
     1021 caagccaagc aggctttcac tttctcgcca acttacaaaa cctttctgtg taaacaatat
     1081 ctgaaccttt accccgttgc ccggcaacgg tcaggtctct gccaagtgtt tgctgacgca
     1141 acccccactg gatggggctt ggccataggc catcagcgca tgcgtggaac ctttgtggct
     1201 ccactgccga tccatactgc ggaactccta gcggcttgtt ttgctcgcag ccggtctggg
     1261 gcacaactta tcggaaccga caactctgtt gtcctctctc ggaaatacac ctcctttcca
     1321 tggctgctag gatgtgctgc caactggatc ctgcgcggga cgtcctttgt ctacgtcccg
     1381 tcggcgctga atcccgcgga cgacccgtct cggggccgtt tggggctcta tcgtcccctt
     1441 cttcgtctgc cgttccggcc gaccacgggg cgcacctctc tttacgcggt ctccccgcct
     1501 gtgccttctc atctgccgga ccgtgtgcac ttcgcttcac ctctgcacgt cgcatggaga
     1561 ccaccgtgaa cgcccaccag gtcttgccca aggtcttaca taagaggact cttggactct
     1621 cagcgatgtc aacgaccgac cttgaggcat acttcaaaga ctgtttgttt aaagactggg
     1681 aggagttggg ggaggagact aggttaatga tctttgtatt aggaggctgt aggcataaat
     1741 tggtctgttc accagcacca tgcaactttt tcacctctgc ctaatcatct cttgttcatg
     1801 tcctactgtt caagcctcca agctgtgcct tgggtggctt taggacatgg acattgacac
     1861 ctataaagaa tttggagctt ctgtggagtt actctctttt ttgccttctg acttctttcc
     1921 ttccgttcga gatctcctcg acaccgcatc tgctctgcat cgggaggcct tagagtctcc
     1981 ggaacattgt tcacctcacc atacagcact caggcaagct attgtgtgtt ggggtgagtt
     2041 gatgaatctg gccacctggg tgggaagtaa tttggaagat caagcatcca gggatttagt
     2101 agtcagctat gtcaacgtta atatgggcct aaaaatcaga caactattgt ggtttcacat
     2161 ttcctgtctt acttttggaa gagaaactgt tcttgagtat ttggtgtctt ttggagtgtg
     2221 gattcgcact cctcccgctt acagaccacc aaatgcccct atcttatcaa cacttccgga
     2281 aactactgtt gttagacgac gaggcaggtc ccctagaaga agaactccct cgcctcgcag
     2341 acgaaggtct caatcgccgc gtcgcagaag atctcaatct cggggatctc aatgttagta
     2401 tcccttggac tcataaggtg ggaaacttta ctggacttta ttcttctact gtacctgtct
     2461 ttaatcctga gtggcaaact ccctcctttc ctcacattca tttacaggag gacattatta
     2521 atagatgtca acaatatgta ggccctctta cagttaatga aaaaaggaga ttaaaattaa
     2581 ttatgcctgc taggttctat cctaaccgta ctaaatattt gcccttggac aaaggcatca
     2641 aaccgtatta tcctgaatat gcagttaatc attacttcaa aactaggcat catttacata
     2701 ctctgtggaa ggctggcatt ctatataaga gagaaacttc acgcagcgcc tcattttgtg
     2761 ggtcaccata ttcttgggaa caagagctac atcatgggag gttggtcttc caaacctcga
     2821 caaggcatgg ggacgaatct ttctgttccc aatcctctgg ggttctttcc cgatcaccag
     2881 ttggaccctg cgttcggagc caactcaaac aatccagatt gggacttcaa ccccaacaag
     2941 gatcattggc cagaggccaa tcaggtagga gcgggagcat tcgggccagg ggtcacccca
     3001 ccacacggcg gccttttggg gtggagccct caggctcagg gcatattgac aacagtgcca
     3061 gcagcacctc ctcctgcctc caccaatcgg cagtcaggaa gacagcctac tcccatctct
     3121 ccacctctga gagacagtca tcctcaggc
//
